# Supplementary material for: A Bactericidal Phospholipase from Archaea
Source: bioRxiv preprint, doi:10.64898/2026.06.10.730825, version 1 (2026-06-10)
Supplement: Data S1-8 [file 730825_file05.zip › Data_S4_S5a1_contig4.gbk]

LOCUS       4                      88853 bp    DNA     circular BCT 29-SEP-2022
DEFINITION  Haloferax sp. s5a-1 strain my_strain plasmid, complete sequence.
ACCESSION   
VERSION
KEYWORDS    .
SOURCE      Haloferax sp. s5a-1
  ORGANISM  Haloferax sp. s5a-1
            Archaea; Euryarchaeota; Stenosarchaea group; Halobacteria;
            Haloferacales; Haloferacaceae; Haloferax.
REFERENCE   1  (bases 1 to 88853)
  AUTHORS   Taissir,C.
  TITLE     Direct Submission
  JOURNAL   Submitted (29-SEP-2022) Molecular Systems Group, MRC London
            Institute of Medical Sciences, Du Cane Rd, London, Greater London
            W12 0NN, United Kingdom
COMMENT     The annotation was added by the assembly submitters using the NCBI
            Prokaryotic Genome Annotation Pipeline (PGAP). Information about
            stand-alone PGAP can be found here: https://github.com/ncbi/pgap/
            
            ##Genome-Annotation-Data-START##
            Annotation Provider               :: MRC London Institute of
                                                 Medical Sciences
            Annotation Date                   :: 09/29/2022 12:46:18
            Annotation Pipeline               :: NCBI Prokaryotic Genome
                                                 Annotation Pipeline (PGAP)
            Annotation Method                 :: Best-placed reference protein
                                                 set; GeneMarkS-2+
            Annotation Software revision      :: 2022-08-11.build6275
            Features Annotated                :: Gene; CDS; rRNA; tRNA; ncRNA;
                                                 repeat_region
            Genes (total)                     :: 78
            CDSs (total)                      :: 78
            Genes (coding)                    :: 62
            CDSs (with protein)               :: 62
            Genes (RNA)                       :: 0
            tRNAs                             :: 0
            ncRNAs                            :: 0
            Pseudo Genes (total)              :: 16
            CDSs (without protein)            :: 16
            Pseudo Genes (ambiguous residues) :: 0 of 16
            Pseudo Genes (frameshifted)       :: 9 of 16
            Pseudo Genes (incomplete)         :: 11 of 16
            Pseudo Genes (internal stop)      :: 4 of 16
            Pseudo Genes (multiple problems)  :: 7 of 16
            ##Genome-Annotation-Data-END##
FEATURES             Location/Qualifiers
     source          1..88853
                     /organism="Haloferax sp. s5a-1"
                     /plasmid=""
                     /mol_type="genomic DNA"
                     /strain="my_strain"
                     /db_xref="taxon:1089722"
     gene            join(88588..88853,1..679)
                     /locus_tag="pgaptmp_000001"
     CDS             join(88588..88853,1..679)
                     /locus_tag="pgaptmp_000001"
                     /inference="COORDINATES: ab initio
                     prediction:GeneMarkS-2+"
                     /note="Derived by automated computational analysis using
                     gene prediction method: GeneMarkS-2+."
                     /codon_start=1
                     /transl_table=11
                     /product="hypothetical protein"
                     /protein_id="extdb:pgaptmp_000001"
                     /translation="MAAGGLGSSVMSTGLAAASDESQAGASDNVEVNELQGSELNKLL
                     KQVKINQEAKKLIKEVKELGWKPNWNSTRAVRHIVKQESVAGSIDTVSIPFEKIKQSG
                     YKQKPSKYHEEMYLQWMGNKTLDHRELFDEDPVGSTIIHLKDDPDSDIETNVLTGPVA
                     DELTRYVVKNGSVISNTQNIKGMTKGSQDSVSALSGGTCEINVDVYEADPSTPCLSTD
                     CLTLSGASLSVTAVGCVLSGGIVCLIGAGVGLAGIVYCLGCEKLYSDVVNIDKSYFDG
                     KDVSCEGFSTDNSRTALPVTRCEIADLPIEENINPGGC"
     gene            complement(1050..2049)
                     /locus_tag="pgaptmp_000002"
                     /pseudo
     CDS             complement(1050..2049)
                     /locus_tag="pgaptmp_000002"
                     /inference="COORDINATES: similar to AA
                     sequence:RefSeq:WP_076612288.1"
                     /note="frameshifted; Derived by automated computational
                     analysis using gene prediction method: Protein Homology.
                     GO_function: GO:0004803 - transposase activity [Evidence
                     IEA]"
                     /pseudo
                     /codon_start=1
                     /transl_table=11
                     /product="IS630 family transposase"
     gene            2473..3672
                     /locus_tag="pgaptmp_000003"
     CDS             2473..3672
                     /locus_tag="pgaptmp_000003"
                     /inference="COORDINATES: similar to AA
                     sequence:RefSeq:WP_004968193.1"
                     /note="Derived by automated computational analysis using
                     gene prediction method: Protein Homology."
                     /codon_start=1
                     /transl_table=11
                     /product="site-specific integrase"
                     /protein_id="extdb:pgaptmp_000003"
                     /translation="MSLDELVDVYWQDIAPKRYRDGFDEDRDVPTYEWLTEHGYSGIA
                     YALREYHDLTPKQFFVDVVGLEDESSDEWEWNVDDEDTVNALEVYLNSIETRGGRAKS
                     TVETHRTRLAKWVRTYRELHGTDALLEPLSDLDQQPREIERCLAVLDVFDEELSTDRS
                     KLEYLHVARAWYAFVKRRKYAKYNPLSEAGEEFGWEASEPDPQALSASQVRRIYSEVD
                     SPEAEILVVALAGWGLRPSEVAALHVDQVVLDAEDPHLSFGDGERKNGPGEVTLLYGV
                     DVVADRIDALSDRETWNGYLFPSRSSSTGHVSVSTIRRRFKQLADSAGVVVDGDTPTP
                     KMGRRFWYSAYQEAVGEVLEGLEGVAEDQGSSSTEVVLRNYLSREQERKARRRRMYEK
                     LEAALGF"
     gene            complement(3791..5866)
                     /locus_tag="pgaptmp_000004"
     CDS             complement(3791..5866)
                     /locus_tag="pgaptmp_000004"
                     /inference="COORDINATES: ab initio
                     prediction:GeneMarkS-2+"
                     /note="Derived by automated computational analysis using
                     gene prediction method: GeneMarkS-2+."
                     /codon_start=1
                     /transl_table=11
                     /product="hypothetical protein"
                     /protein_id="extdb:pgaptmp_000004"
                     /translation="MKRKSEIQDCENLLATELPDHLHVRRKVIVTGFVEDFKSDLDDY
                     NVVSVDISEWENAELMETLRYELQKELSTIRYYYSRIKSIGASIPGIGGGSAGVEARP
                     DYSRTTDYLHEVADKSDDHVVVVINYHGERPVSGFSWIPKLDIPENATIVTDGYTSCN
                     LDDTEEFEIGRLTVDQTVDYLTDLKSGIDQRKAAQIHHVHDGNPVAIEIASEEGSLGQ
                     PLEGDALLTLWSEVYDDKISGDELDLLTDSSHLIDLDQRDVASVTDKTRGEAKDILRR
                     LERKGVVSQKQSGLFTTDKYVKRYTASQLTGRELSQQHEMSFHDYAEKWVDSHESRMA
                     EMEEKSKQNRDDPISPPDFDTGLTDPNLFLAIHHLSEIHNELDKESFVEELEKVEGDK
                     SSVFAFGMIAQRFFFENPTEVLQELSESILNIEEDIENELFSGTLGIFFDFDVQEYFS
                     ELSVGWSGNVNTDGLNTENVSKPDDVVMKIQQAVLPDIFEDLPSDVKTAVAHLIALAI
                     TDTRTAREYYNRFGKTAEKYGLEEEAFCQWLDELGDLADELNPDIDDSDQSDTDPYKE
                     SFESLNSEIRHRIDLQDHLEQNESQAQEQFQQRIEKIRSRPDEVADQYIRCGEHLEEM
                     DNSIFAFLWYVVGHEVFAKIVLGGKNWKIFGKYNRLSGTREEQEKRIDDENIVLTSDE
                     IEAKFGGVS"
     gene            6169..6996
                     /locus_tag="pgaptmp_000005"
     CDS             6169..6996
                     /locus_tag="pgaptmp_000005"
                     /inference="COORDINATES: ab initio
                     prediction:GeneMarkS-2+"
                     /note="Derived by automated computational analysis using
                     gene prediction method: GeneMarkS-2+."
                     /codon_start=1
                     /transl_table=11
                     /product="hypothetical protein"
                     /protein_id="extdb:pgaptmp_000005"
                     /translation="MFNENIFDNANIGRREFLATSAVAGTGLIAGCGSQIEASPGESS
                     GKDVPAPSVDIPDGWEVTTANSKPVVFAEGKDLGVSWTAVGHTKLYENKKLRQRIKQE
                     TFGKIDQTLMVAFASRIDFFPSIAHLGTSFQQETINNEVRSQMRDRMTEFGLTEVTYK
                     GEIQREEETNPSKYHKWTAYYPVDEIPINNVDIPNVEKDSFTIGGKNLKIGGLAGVWK
                     EGKSLLAAGGVYPADYYSERQKWDVSGAIHLSQDIEMGFQPTHYNQQIKSIMDSVDP"
     gene            7225..8151
                     /locus_tag="pgaptmp_000006"
     CDS             7225..8151
                     /locus_tag="pgaptmp_000006"
                     /inference="COORDINATES: similar to AA
                     sequence:RefSeq:WP_004968205.1"
                     /note="Derived by automated computational analysis using
                     gene prediction method: Protein Homology."
                     /codon_start=1
                     /transl_table=11
                     /product="HTH domain-containing protein"
                     /protein_id="extdb:pgaptmp_000006"
                     /translation="MLEENELRIMATLDSPKKRRALAAELGYEPGTITNAVIHLEKLG
                     LVTRERVGNETIIHPTSAKCLEVYQDLTATNSHVDFPELLTSSMLRVLYYLHADEPVS
                     AAELAQRTDVSRATVYRTLKTLTNRAIAVKQGTRYRLTEQFSGLHKFAVELRHQHHRM
                     QVQTDIGSGTLLWESYDEFIVRTDGVVDDSQYLLTGLDAYSEYGLQFFTRSGNYYFYS
                     ESRESLSPADLVCHLLLIENDARHRKYAMLLITATNTSHEDVREVATSYGVEDIISPL
                     LTYLRTEGEQSSAQTPPWSEMESLARDYEVEI"
     gene            8148..8720
                     /locus_tag="pgaptmp_000007"
     CDS             8148..8720
                     /locus_tag="pgaptmp_000007"
                     /inference="COORDINATES: ab initio
                     prediction:GeneMarkS-2+"
                     /note="Derived by automated computational analysis using
                     gene prediction method: GeneMarkS-2+."
                     /codon_start=1
                     /transl_table=11
                     /product="hypothetical protein"
                     /protein_id="extdb:pgaptmp_000007"
                     /translation="MTRESTLEYTAIREQFHELANLINEPITVYLIGGGALTLQELKN
                     ATKDIDLIVREEYELKQLWAALTAAGYEPPEDLEQEYDELDAAFILENGKRRFDVFHR
                     QVAGVLMLSDGMEARSQHLFEDGPLTVRMVSLDDIFLFKSVANRDDDVDDMVVLAQAG
                     IDEDLIVQEVHTQLSLIGRDEFVGAMKRLW"
     gene            complement(8745..9569)
                     /locus_tag="pgaptmp_000008"
     CDS             complement(8745..9569)
                     /locus_tag="pgaptmp_000008"
                     /inference="COORDINATES: similar to AA
                     sequence:RefSeq:WP_013035143.1"
                     /note="Derived by automated computational analysis using
                     gene prediction method: Protein Homology.
                     GO_function: GO:0004803 - transposase activity [Evidence
                     IEA]"
                     /codon_start=1
                     /transl_table=11
                     /product="IS5 family transposase"
                     /protein_id="extdb:pgaptmp_000008"
                     /translation="MSKISRFTKKAVTLAKNVVGDRGEVAAPEGGGGFADYALVSLHC
                     LRIYLDESYRNALDLLSEMPHICGEIGLEEGDLPDHSTLVKAFDRFQMKVWRVLLRLS
                     AQLHDLSGHAAIDATFFDRENASKHYCRRTNYRVQTLKATALVDTQTQAVLDVHCTTE
                     KTHDTQLGWQVACRSAGDLHSLAADKGYDWMQLREKLREEGVRPLIKHRIFRPIDHAH
                     NARVDGPRYRQRSMCETVFSSIKRTHGDAVRARTWYREFRELVLKCVVHNIKRAAT"
     gene            9649..9936
                     /locus_tag="pgaptmp_000009"
     CDS             9649..9936
                     /locus_tag="pgaptmp_000009"
                     /inference="COORDINATES: ab initio
                     prediction:GeneMarkS-2+"
                     /note="Derived by automated computational analysis using
                     gene prediction method: GeneMarkS-2+."
                     /codon_start=1
                     /transl_table=11
                     /product="hypothetical protein"
                     /protein_id="extdb:pgaptmp_000009"
                     /translation="MKHKLARLKEQGYSFDIQDEIERLHSRTVDGERVAQCIRLLAET
                     EYDDDLYEGVPERTVESRVGEETATSGIKWHQQIGLVRYGEDGSLVLQEKI"
     gene            9984..10184
                     /locus_tag="pgaptmp_000010"
     CDS             9984..10184
                     /locus_tag="pgaptmp_000010"
                     /inference="COORDINATES: similar to AA
                     sequence:RefSeq:WP_011570388.1"
                     /note="Derived by automated computational analysis using
                     gene prediction method: Protein Homology."
                     /codon_start=1
                     /transl_table=11
                     /product="hypothetical protein"
                     /protein_id="extdb:pgaptmp_000010"
                     /translation="MSESTDADTRPKISVAVVDKTHTNEIPDNIDSELYTTTRPESSL
                     VEFAADPDGELAEALRRNGFDV"
     gene            10438..11797
                     /locus_tag="pgaptmp_000011"
                     /pseudo
     CDS             10438..11797
                     /locus_tag="pgaptmp_000011"
                     /inference="COORDINATES: similar to AA
                     sequence:RefSeq:WP_004056203.1"
                     /note="frameshifted; Derived by automated computational
                     analysis using gene prediction method: Protein Homology.
                     GO_function: GO:0003677 - DNA binding [Evidence IEA];
                     GO_function: GO:0004519 - endonuclease activity [Evidence
                     IEA];
                     GO_process: GO:0009307 - DNA restriction-modification
                     system [Evidence IEA]"
                     /pseudo
                     /codon_start=1
                     /transl_table=11
                     /product="restriction endonuclease"
     gene            12304..12849
                     /locus_tag="pgaptmp_000012"
     CDS             12304..12849
                     /locus_tag="pgaptmp_000012"
                     /inference="COORDINATES: similar to AA
                     sequence:RefSeq:WP_007276450.1"
                     /note="Derived by automated computational analysis using
                     gene prediction method: Protein Homology."
                     /codon_start=1
                     /transl_table=11
                     /product="hypothetical protein"
                     /protein_id="extdb:pgaptmp_000012"
                     /translation="MTEDTPSPPDMNLAGEWDKAVESRTVKDRVYEAATTLTSPTTVA
                     DVAERADCTKEGARPHLEWFVEVGVLEKVADNPALFVRNEAYFEFRRITELTRELKTL
                     EAVDEAIDEYRNREQELSSYFEESSPEAVVLSETTYDDLDEAYDRLSEWRTVTRRLRE
                     FREAKFRLESNHGGSPTSSFP"
     gene            12855..13340
                     /locus_tag="pgaptmp_000013"
     CDS             12855..13340
                     /locus_tag="pgaptmp_000013"
                     /inference="COORDINATES: similar to AA
                     sequence:RefSeq:WP_008608108.1"
                     /note="Derived by automated computational analysis using
                     gene prediction method: Protein Homology."
                     /codon_start=1
                     /transl_table=11
                     /product="hypothetical protein"
                     /protein_id="extdb:pgaptmp_000013"
                     /translation="MGRTDDLNEERMRILGGRLADLSVVETVQYFLSGKEDRVVATLR
                     SNYYPNVVDTATLEIRLRLNGEFNIQYFEEWTGEHWSCRWDRHPNTHNTRDHYHVPPQ
                     PREESAVDAVYPDDPNDVLRAVLQTIEKRINDIWATTDPVFPSEYEFEQEYGADYLVN
                     T"
     gene            complement(13630..15027)
                     /locus_tag="pgaptmp_000014"
     CDS             complement(13630..15027)
                     /locus_tag="pgaptmp_000014"
                     /inference="COORDINATES: similar to AA
                     sequence:RefSeq:WP_008322173.1"
                     /note="Derived by automated computational analysis using
                     gene prediction method: Protein Homology."
                     /codon_start=1
                     /transl_table=11
                     /product="ATP-binding protein"
                     /protein_id="extdb:pgaptmp_000014"
                     /translation="MTFYNRVDELDALASAFESPGSDFVVVYGRRRVGKTALLKEFCA
                     DRPHIYFLAAQESEQRQREKFVEKLADYFDERVPRIDDWDEAFEYLGEKLQNEDLVIV
                     IDEFPYLVEENDSVPSYLQGFVDEQLQETDSMLVLCGSSVSTMESEVLGHESPLYGRR
                     TAQLDVQPFSFKQAREVINYDTADAIRSYAITGGTPMYLTLFDYGYALSENVQSQILS
                     PTAVLYNEPEFLLRTELRNPARYMSILEAVALGHTTPNEISGATGIDSGPLSKYLQTL
                     RRLRLIDREVPVTASGKKSKRSRYHVADEFLRFWFRYVEPNRSSIEEAPEVVYDGTIE
                     PDLPTHVATTFEDVCQEAVWEGIRRGTFDPYSEVGRWWYGEDEIDIVGLAPNDDRLLL
                     AECKWTSEPVGEALVESLRAKAANVRWGPGDREERFALFSKSGFVDGLEEGLSEKWSL
                     FDLEEIDKLLTSERG"
     gene            15471..16346
                     /locus_tag="pgaptmp_000015"
     CDS             15471..16346
                     /locus_tag="pgaptmp_000015"
                     /inference="COORDINATES: similar to AA
                     sequence:RefSeq:WP_007276452.1"
                     /note="Derived by automated computational analysis using
                     gene prediction method: Protein Homology."
                     /codon_start=1
                     /transl_table=11
                     /product="ParA family protein"
                     /protein_id="extdb:pgaptmp_000015"
                     /translation="MLTYSTYSEAGGVGKTTTAANLAVAHARAGLKPLVVPLDPQDGD
                     LSRLFGVDDQRTDSVDNVVRHMIRRPNGDFDDLIRTVEGVDIVPEHNMLSDLAEFLQR
                     EKDQAEAMGEAFGMHAQLLRVLREAGVPDKYDVLICDPPATEGPHLYNAIHATRSLVI
                     PVEPSAKGRAAVEGLEALVAGFEDQLGIDVGVLAAVPTGFKNTRDQRTILDEIDYPIP
                     EIISERASLMEGCWMEQCSAFSYVRDHRSRRRDYEIETLAQFDRLARHLEEQVGLEAP
                     NPPEPGDVDHEVLTV"
     gene            16343..16741
                     /locus_tag="pgaptmp_000016"
     CDS             16343..16741
                     /locus_tag="pgaptmp_000016"
                     /inference="COORDINATES: similar to AA
                     sequence:RefSeq:WP_004040813.1"
                     /note="Derived by automated computational analysis using
                     gene prediction method: Protein Homology."
                     /codon_start=1
                     /transl_table=11
                     /product="hypothetical protein"
                     /protein_id="extdb:pgaptmp_000016"
                     /translation="MTGMKKGAGEDPFADDSPVESTTPESTQKEPSQSEDTESQVDED
                     NTQRSQQQLQIPYKFRRDGVQDGRDRVPLFLQKETKVAERDALHEFEDRFEENVSLTD
                     LREALVKVGLQHLDETEACLEEWGYGMTFD"
     gene            complement(16756..17082)
                     /locus_tag="pgaptmp_000017"
     CDS             complement(16756..17082)
                     /locus_tag="pgaptmp_000017"
                     /inference="COORDINATES: similar to AA
                     sequence:RefSeq:WP_007143114.1"
                     /note="Derived by automated computational analysis using
                     gene prediction method: Protein Homology."
                     /codon_start=1
                     /transl_table=11
                     /product="hypothetical protein"
                     /protein_id="extdb:pgaptmp_000017"
                     /translation="MSFEKPDPDQDIPTRIVEDLDGLSSETLRHVAQYTEQLAEHRER
                     KQRLREKQDSDRDAVDRPDDMPEDVPSKASLTVKEINDNRYYYWQWREGDQIKSKYKG
                     PVDKSE"
     gene            17164..18141
                     /locus_tag="pgaptmp_000018"
     CDS             17164..18141
                     /locus_tag="pgaptmp_000018"
                     /inference="COORDINATES: similar to AA
                     sequence:RefSeq:WP_013035018.1"
                     /note="Derived by automated computational analysis using
                     gene prediction method: Protein Homology.
                     GO_function: GO:0004803 - transposase activity [Evidence
                     IEA]"
                     /codon_start=1
                     /transl_table=11
                     /product="IS1595 family transposase"
                     /protein_id="extdb:pgaptmp_000018"
                     /translation="MPSAQPAFGGMFRQLIELGVIEINTEPLDARIERRLKQFWENTS
                     CPRCGHQSIMTWEKHDRVRCRNCEFKPVYTHGTPFHEKHLTAGEVLLAFTLYADTLLS
                     INQIAPLLGRAYKTIHTAIREAEAAVQRGFPLTWELFNQTVDGPTQVDESGKVCSGYK
                     GQEPPRNSRSRGGSSRTGRSRWRGRHGDQLTLVAACRDSLRVIRGQRGIDYEGDLEPV
                     IQEAEDLSQRLGEVWTDGLQAYREMDRDHRTVVHKERYVSSDGVHINQAECLFSLVQP
                     WLRKFRGLSKQGLEQAAHTFGIIRSLNLTGASVDITIDCLVMGAFRSST"
     gene            complement(18401..18535)
                     /locus_tag="pgaptmp_000019"
                     /pseudo
     CDS             complement(18401..18535)
                     /locus_tag="pgaptmp_000019"
                     /inference="COORDINATES: similar to AA
                     sequence:RefSeq:WP_006183554.1"
                     /note="incomplete; partial on complete genome; missing
                     N-terminus; Derived by automated computational analysis
                     using gene prediction method: Protein Homology."
                     /pseudo
                     /codon_start=1
                     /transl_table=11
                     /product="cell division control protein Cdc6"
     gene            18664..19872
                     /locus_tag="pgaptmp_000020"
                     /pseudo
     CDS             18664..19872
                     /locus_tag="pgaptmp_000020"
                     /inference="COORDINATES: similar to AA
                     sequence:RefSeq:WP_006053972.1"
                     /note="internal stop; Derived by automated computational
                     analysis using gene prediction method: Protein Homology."
                     /pseudo
                     /codon_start=1
                     /transl_table=11
                     /product="transposase"
     gene            complement(19920..20126)
                     /locus_tag="pgaptmp_000021"
                     /pseudo
     CDS             complement(19920..20126)
                     /locus_tag="pgaptmp_000021"
                     /inference="COORDINATES: similar to AA
                     sequence:RefSeq:WP_006183554.1"
                     /note="incomplete; partial on complete genome; missing
                     N-terminus and C-terminus; Derived by automated
                     computational analysis using gene prediction method:
                     Protein Homology."
                     /pseudo
                     /codon_start=1
                     /transl_table=11
                     /product="cell division control protein Cdc6"
     gene            20385..21710
                     /locus_tag="pgaptmp_000022"
     CDS             20385..21710
                     /locus_tag="pgaptmp_000022"
                     /inference="COORDINATES: similar to AA
                     sequence:RefSeq:WP_009365829.1"
                     /note="Derived by automated computational analysis using
                     gene prediction method: Protein Homology."
                     /codon_start=1
                     /transl_table=11
                     /product="hemolysin family protein"
                     /protein_id="extdb:pgaptmp_000022"
                     /translation="MVNVALSLAQVVVALALVVLNGFFVAAEFAFVRIRGTSVEQLAE
                     EGRPGAGTLQEVMVDLDDYLATTQLGITIASLGLGWVGEPAVASLIEPVLAPILPGDL
                     IHLVAFAVGFSLITFLHVVFGELAPKTLAIAQTEQLSLFLAPPMKVFYYILYPGIVVF
                     NGAANAFTRALGVPPASETDETLGERELLRVLTRSGEEGDIDVSEVKMIERVFDLDDI
                     VVREVMVPRPDVVSVPADSSLSDLQSTILEAGHTRYPVLDADDDQVVGFVDVKDVLRA
                     EVEGEDAELVGDIAREILIVPETMALSDLLRQFREDQQQMAAVIDEWGAFEGMATVED
                     VVEALVGDLRDEFDVDEREPSIRRHDDGYDIDGGVPLSKINDLLEGGFTSEEVETVGG
                     LVLEQLNRAPERGDRIEVAGYVVEVTSVEGTRISTVWVHEREMDDSVVD"
     gene            complement(22380..23636)
                     /locus_tag="pgaptmp_000023"
     CDS             complement(22380..23636)
                     /locus_tag="pgaptmp_000023"
                     /inference="COORDINATES: similar to AA
                     sequence:RefSeq:WP_007276461.1"
                     /note="Derived by automated computational analysis using
                     gene prediction method: Protein Homology."
                     /codon_start=1
                     /transl_table=11
                     /product="orc1/cdc6 family replication initiation protein"
                     /protein_id="extdb:pgaptmp_000023"
                     /translation="MGRFTRESFIIRDNDVLRDDYQPETLEERDAELNEYAAALRPVI
                     QGWQPNNVFLYGVTGVGKTAATHDLLKELQESADQYDDVDVNIIELNCTGCNTSYQVA
                     VNLVNEIREPNHPLTNVSSSRVPISETGYQQKRVFRELYADLEDIGGTVLIVLDEIDN
                     IGSDDDILYELPRARSQLDLDVKLGVIGISNDFKFRDNLSPKVKDTLCEEEILFPPYD
                     AGELQNILRERADIALYDDVLEDDVIPLCAAFSARDSGSARQALRLLRKAVDIAESEA
                     RAGGDAFVTEEHVREGEFQIQRQQVVEGMHSLTQHGQHVLLTVCQLAARGETPERTKS
                     IYRRYQKVAKKNGQEPLKRRRVHDHLSDLNLHGVLQLVDSSGGRGNYNEYDLDVSLSS
                     ALDALESEFGNLDGIRELAKKNGTLD"
     gene            24332..24634
                     /locus_tag="pgaptmp_000024"
                     /pseudo
     CDS             24332..24634
                     /locus_tag="pgaptmp_000024"
                     /inference="COORDINATES: similar to AA
                     sequence:RefSeq:WP_020221492.1"
                     /note="incomplete; partial on complete genome; missing
                     C-terminus; Derived by automated computational analysis
                     using gene prediction method: Protein Homology."
                     /pseudo
                     /codon_start=1
                     /transl_table=11
                     /product="helix-turn-helix transcriptional regulator"
     gene            24664..25313
                     /locus_tag="pgaptmp_000025"
                     /pseudo
     CDS             24664..25313
                     /locus_tag="pgaptmp_000025"
                     /inference="COORDINATES: similar to AA
                     sequence:RefSeq:WP_008579076.1"
                     /note="frameshifted; internal stop; Derived by automated
                     computational analysis using gene prediction method:
                     Protein Homology.
                     GO_function: GO:0004803 - transposase activity [Evidence
                     IEA]"
                     /pseudo
                     /codon_start=1
                     /transl_table=11
                     /product="IS6 family transposase"
     gene            complement(25388..25597)
                     /locus_tag="pgaptmp_000026"
     CDS             complement(25388..25597)
                     /locus_tag="pgaptmp_000026"
                     /inference="COORDINATES: ab initio
                     prediction:GeneMarkS-2+"
                     /note="Derived by automated computational analysis using
                     gene prediction method: GeneMarkS-2+."
                     /codon_start=1
                     /transl_table=11
                     /product="hypothetical protein"
                     /protein_id="extdb:pgaptmp_000026"
                     /translation="MPDETRDDSHVSMTRGELRASIADLDDTDEVETRREIASEWEHL
                     ADRVPVVRAALNKYDWATKRDSISA"
     gene            25840..26529
                     /locus_tag="pgaptmp_000027"
     CDS             25840..26529
                     /locus_tag="pgaptmp_000027"
                     /inference="COORDINATES: similar to AA
                     sequence:RefSeq:WP_008573309.1"
                     /note="Derived by automated computational analysis using
                     gene prediction method: Protein Homology."
                     /codon_start=1
                     /transl_table=11
                     /product="HTH domain-containing protein"
                     /protein_id="extdb:pgaptmp_000027"
                     /translation="MYDETKQQINVCLPVIPGDDSKIFRLHAADDVLRLLVDAHQSEF
                     TLKELSEMTDRSRSTVWRAVEFLDGLGVVQVRATTQRKYVSIDPARLQKDDPVLGIEQ
                     TEYHAPVRAFVETVEAAVENSDGVEQLLGVLVFGSVARGEADRKSDVDVFVLVDGDRT
                     TARRVVSNVASELGEERFDGDRYTFEPFVESGESALRAGEKLREIFQEGVTVYGSEEF
                     QRIRTEVISGE"
     gene            26522..27007
                     /locus_tag="pgaptmp_000028"
     CDS             26522..27007
                     /locus_tag="pgaptmp_000028"
                     /inference="COORDINATES: similar to AA
                     sequence:RefSeq:WP_009367687.1"
                     /note="Derived by automated computational analysis using
                     gene prediction method: Protein Homology."
                     /codon_start=1
                     /transl_table=11
                     /product="hypothetical protein"
                     /protein_id="extdb:pgaptmp_000028"
                     /translation="MSSTRIETLVDEVQAAFDYRPDEIEDGLETNEADILQLRKSCRL
                     LAGAETLLEQGFYTLVIEASFVAIERVVEFKLLEGGVEPRDLPGTHPGVYTEAARRGI
                     LSGYIADNLQDLWRNHRAKTYYQDGLAARERAEKLFELASETHEYVVNQSTKRHECVC
                     E"
     gene            27021..27494
                     /locus_tag="pgaptmp_000029"
     CDS             27021..27494
                     /locus_tag="pgaptmp_000029"
                     /inference="COORDINATES: ab initio
                     prediction:GeneMarkS-2+"
                     /note="Derived by automated computational analysis using
                     gene prediction method: GeneMarkS-2+."
                     /codon_start=1
                     /transl_table=11
                     /product="hypothetical protein"
                     /protein_id="extdb:pgaptmp_000029"
                     /translation="MAIPSSILGPAVGAFISGLIGVATVEYRNYREEVAEIEGWYDQA
                     IRLAEQVDRETPQSYLADIQGEGEADETGERVNDMAAAYGRIGERLRDHVNRSPPEIT
                     ESVLGPASETARYCQIVDREDLRSGDFLPMVGNAVKTAETLQEKARDAEMDVRIF"
     gene            complement(27602..27814)
                     /locus_tag="pgaptmp_000030"
                     /pseudo
     CDS             complement(27602..27814)
                     /locus_tag="pgaptmp_000030"
                     /inference="COORDINATES: similar to AA
                     sequence:RefSeq:WP_006183369.1"
                     /note="frameshifted; incomplete; partial on complete
                     genome; missing C-terminus; Derived by automated
                     computational analysis using gene prediction method:
                     Protein Homology."
                     /pseudo
                     /codon_start=1
                     /transl_table=11
                     /product="hypothetical protein"
     gene            complement(27836..28405)
                     /locus_tag="pgaptmp_000031"
     CDS             complement(27836..28405)
                     /locus_tag="pgaptmp_000031"
                     /inference="COORDINATES: ab initio
                     prediction:GeneMarkS-2+"
                     /note="Derived by automated computational analysis using
                     gene prediction method: GeneMarkS-2+."
                     /codon_start=1
                     /transl_table=11
                     /product="hypothetical protein"
                     /protein_id="extdb:pgaptmp_000031"
                     /translation="MWALLHYSRVVRNSSDLPLTKVLFITDGSILNDLNASMSTDGTV
                     RLSESQYISPNTEDDDVLAAVRGDFVRPHRTEWTRSTATEETITYRVSGLDAYTQVVP
                     LFVGGAALGDCWIEVTLNRETGRLRRIVDNRALIVDGGAEEAEKSLTYRIQTDFDQYG
                     DTTVPRPGFETDRNLNSRLMRLFSDLMVY"
     gene            29301..29375
                     /locus_tag="pgaptmp_000032"
                     /pseudo
     CDS             29301..29375
                     /locus_tag="pgaptmp_000032"
                     /inference="COORDINATES: similar to AA
                     sequence:RefSeq:WP_013440732.1"
                     /note="incomplete; partial on complete genome; missing
                     C-terminus; Derived by automated computational analysis
                     using gene prediction method: Protein Homology."
                     /pseudo
                     /codon_start=1
                     /transl_table=11
                     /product="IS6 family transposase"
     gene            29486..29897
                     /locus_tag="pgaptmp_000033"
                     /pseudo
     CDS             29486..29897
                     /locus_tag="pgaptmp_000033"
                     /inference="COORDINATES: similar to AA
                     sequence:RefSeq:WP_004060582.1"
                     /note="frameshifted; internal stop; incomplete; partial on
                     complete genome; missing C-terminus; Derived by automated
                     computational analysis using gene prediction method:
                     Protein Homology.
                     GO_function: GO:0004803 - transposase activity [Evidence
                     IEA]"
                     /pseudo
                     /codon_start=1
                     /transl_table=11
                     /product="IS6 family transposase"
     gene            30544..33756
                     /locus_tag="pgaptmp_000034"
     CDS             30544..33756
                     /locus_tag="pgaptmp_000034"
                     /inference="COORDINATES: ab initio
                     prediction:GeneMarkS-2+"
                     /note="Derived by automated computational analysis using
                     gene prediction method: GeneMarkS-2+."
                     /codon_start=1
                     /transl_table=11
                     /product="hypothetical protein"
                     /protein_id="extdb:pgaptmp_000034"
                     /translation="MPTDGEPEGWEDTFTAAVDYYHDQIDAPIPKNKAFNDLLDHLRD
                     EYTEACEAHPTAVEGCTDCVMVGPCDECGDETHIARVEWRPCVNDNDEDYTYHYAVEP
                     GCDHCAEVLTCADCAGVATDGEDEHGAVPEDVTVVERVGCRDHRGWTDESPECRWCET
                     NTYQTPLLRLPETAREYYAGPDWPQRADPVRGLSDNLDEATDLVTSDLESHSAHRHLG
                     DRDSIGRRWTDHTADSKKLGWIPGKWRAGVDHLLDEGYTPEQLIATGLFRPDYGRIAR
                     YLSDEHETTVEMEDIPEYDLSEVPDREKVRSVWRGRYLFPYHDEDGQVRYCMSRTQKG
                     RPHPNDYRSDAKYLKQKLTDANYCEEPIYGVSTIEDGQPVIITEGIADAIAAHGVGLP
                     AISPVTTQFKDAVKFRLLDILAEHDVSTTLLIQDNEAASFNLLDEADVDVDDLAERMA
                     ARNELSGEDLREYIRDQRDEGTSRRGPIGEALEIGYGGPGEQGALATAAYLTERGVDC
                     IMVELPRIAGRKVDLDDYLSDRLYEVAPPSPGLTTLLDAWRLEADTGPQAPADYLDGI
                     TNHPDERPVLQWINESISWHDGYVDYAYPDWFTAGPPSAGDDEWHEADGEVAIDPISP
                     TSEEDLARDDSDELSEEMYFMFDDLLHWAFILRDKGHTSFPLYKEWRSKKTGALSAGN
                     FAAKDTEIESTDPLTLGVELGLGGFPLLGHHVAAVEGLYGDTSQSRAAETYWVGDSDG
                     ALSRVTPLFEGLKMFDPRSHPDYAQTVEGMRQRDVASRQDEWLGGDDIDASSSTSTSG
                     PSDLFSYSLAEITGKTNGYRGPHPHKHFGDSENYFVMLSNEVAYDHKRKATFNALTYL
                     AHLVKVRGENNIEGPFTDEEILQTWVRVKDKHNLISDDDQVPRRAFIHAAKEMGIATA
                     DDIETVTRETRNGSTYTREELPVELWNETVEQFPKTYGVDSGYSRIVTEADFVVDGLT
                     QENSMDRFAEYHLTDTAEPNPDDDADFLHVRTKHAHEAYQVFCGINGVDPFAIKEIGR
                     LVDATGCEKKSKRVNGDQKTRLIGVTLSESGERLLSMHSE"
     gene            36103..36378
                     /locus_tag="pgaptmp_000035"
     CDS             36103..36378
                     /locus_tag="pgaptmp_000035"
                     /inference="COORDINATES: ab initio
                     prediction:GeneMarkS-2+"
                     /note="Derived by automated computational analysis using
                     gene prediction method: GeneMarkS-2+."
                     /codon_start=1
                     /transl_table=11
                     /product="hypothetical protein"
                     /protein_id="extdb:pgaptmp_000035"
                     /translation="MNANTQSSNDSEQMTKTAAGDSRSDDLTHPCPEDDCDRIASARA
                     SHDVLEVRSYPFNRLENHECECGCKFVIGKVRSEVVDVAITRHSNEA"
     gene            36987..37283
                     /locus_tag="pgaptmp_000036"
     CDS             36987..37283
                     /locus_tag="pgaptmp_000036"
                     /inference="COORDINATES: ab initio
                     prediction:GeneMarkS-2+"
                     /note="Derived by automated computational analysis using
                     gene prediction method: GeneMarkS-2+."
                     /codon_start=1
                     /transl_table=11
                     /product="hypothetical protein"
                     /protein_id="extdb:pgaptmp_000036"
                     /translation="MVQLEYWHDETWNEVVRYDHDEDAAGGHDVAAEGLHRDVYRNGE
                     KAFVEDVTGPIDANEGYVLAEDDLTEDLEYYIQRYERWHNLTPPTNQSPTNSTK"
     gene            37719..39467
                     /locus_tag="pgaptmp_000037"
     CDS             37719..39467
                     /locus_tag="pgaptmp_000037"
                     /inference="COORDINATES: ab initio
                     prediction:GeneMarkS-2+"
                     /note="Derived by automated computational analysis using
                     gene prediction method: GeneMarkS-2+."
                     /codon_start=1
                     /transl_table=11
                     /product="hypothetical protein"
                     /protein_id="extdb:pgaptmp_000037"
                     /translation="MSDNNNVYDSIEAEQWNEAGLAARSPDDERMFRDSPHAEFDVDL
                     EDAHGADAGFETPEGGQTSVAGDVIGETKDGQPVVASSAGMNSDAANDGKTSVGIGAE
                     FGAWAEVGNTTQTWRLLQNRNSDMTMYDEQGELTIDIPSHMTLADAERSLALEEELLT
                     ISARADPVRDGIISEADLIATETERAEENRAVVASLAPRPVNLAFNLFSDDDEMARDF
                     ARSFKDHDASEHTEFVEAAPSRQPHRPFGRSAYAEPNSQMVVDEWTDQTQWGPTRLVH
                     EKDANAPLPAHDLAHSQRETIEKLTADVYERVRDKGGLEVPGVDLEAVEKAVTEAVED
                     TRNELEAVIKAVEDVFHPNSQSLATIEGTWPGCTARVKVVELYEPNAPDSQFQVAKVR
                     DVSPFVEQTSAGSEFAKVTIWHRSSPEETLREGDIVTLANPSPGQYGKQLTLAVTSKT
                     SMYVERRGTGREITWRDAKFTTSYDTHDAVESQKVGGRSGPSAGATIVPVPRYRRLAD
                     MMGPKDPNSVDEWGRGFISGRDVGSRVGGCSTVHLVSESTPEWFAQEASTEMHRFRSA
                     DEAVVGVPETPAKINV"
     gene            39874..40305
                     /locus_tag="pgaptmp_000038"
     CDS             39874..40305
                     /locus_tag="pgaptmp_000038"
                     /inference="COORDINATES: similar to AA
                     sequence:RefSeq:WP_008322111.1"
                     /note="Derived by automated computational analysis using
                     gene prediction method: Protein Homology."
                     /codon_start=1
                     /transl_table=11
                     /product="transcriptional regulator"
                     /protein_id="extdb:pgaptmp_000038"
                     /translation="MIYTVAKITTVMGATPTMDDEPHITDIPSPTEFPKESTLDSDLE
                     LRNTFSEILSQHGFADTLVLSRSRADDIFHDRRLAIVEYLKTHDPASVRSLAKELDAD
                     KGVISRDLQKLAALDIIEFEKDGRSKAPRLKHRHVVVEPVF"
     gene            40729..42480
                     /locus_tag="pgaptmp_000039"
     CDS             40729..42480
                     /locus_tag="pgaptmp_000039"
                     /inference="COORDINATES: ab initio
                     prediction:GeneMarkS-2+"
                     /note="Derived by automated computational analysis using
                     gene prediction method: GeneMarkS-2+."
                     /codon_start=1
                     /transl_table=11
                     /product="hypothetical protein"
                     /protein_id="extdb:pgaptmp_000039"
                     /translation="MRLLEDLLRTNLSGLGTLKPVFGTNLSNHVEAIEAARKELQTMT
                     AGRVSRLETLTELTLSLPETARRDTTDLISGLSALEQHLEEHTDVAVSESHLFEEAAQ
                     ALGSEGEDVWSEAYPSIERVHLAGVSMIGASLLDFLASLSATTQTEIHLYLREGTGPQ
                     IADRTGDRLRSIDVDVDLTRHAAERSKQSVNVPVTEFRASTRREEARIAMAVVRGLLD
                     DGVSPSDVVVVARDVDTYERPLTQAAREYGHELSVWTQLPLTQTLPYRIIISVCRLLD
                     AEAVDVATLCNPVMLGWVAPGGDGPPVHTTEVGAARRALQGEPPKPLSEWESVLDESD
                     FGALKHLVAWVLDQPETPSPVDVRETLSPVVDAYREVGLPAVKARDSPALRHTAQTAR
                     AVTRVETLVGEVAVKYREWDDQDYTVKSWKSVIDLLENVATVQPGRREHSHGKAIDVL
                     DATDTWIRRVPHVVALGLVDGEWPQPPEGMFPKPFRDAVVDGDTRTARSLGVQESWTA
                     NRERDHFADAVNTATEHLVCSWFQRDFEGGTYERSPFLDDLDAHVVSDEATRDLLGEA
                     CRLPDSLRDSHGGAGDV"
     gene            42473..45934
                     /locus_tag="pgaptmp_000040"
     CDS             42473..45934
                     /locus_tag="pgaptmp_000040"
                     /inference="COORDINATES: protein motif:HMM:NF012789.2"
                     /note="Derived by automated computational analysis using
                     gene prediction method: Protein Homology.
                     GO_function: GO:0005524 - ATP binding [Evidence IEA]"
                     /codon_start=1
                     /transl_table=11
                     /product="UvrD-helicase domain-containing protein"
                     /protein_id="extdb:pgaptmp_000040"
                     /translation="MSKQGVDNCERPVPELKGAQATIRDAFFGHDAGLFVLDCNPGSG
                     KSTVSEQLAAEAVARAWNDGTQTPAQTLCVASFAREDAAAIVPGVSAALSALATDPDS
                     RVDLAEDDVRTLSRRLRESETLGTIDSILHGVFEMIAPEVGFGEAPAVGDESLLTDVH
                     AACVEALHDDGELADVYARLDDAYPGGRYKMGVDGLLLSALRACRERRLSVNAFRESL
                     VDTVHETYPDGPPSDFGDVLADIRRFVGKDAALDTARSYDPTERPAVVDADETLYVSW
                     LDVIDDVCMLLEAYTETYDELAQDVGVASHLDTAHWVARFFEDDTYRGVFRARLQSRY
                     TDRLSTVIVDEAQDVSVVQHDALAHFVDTQTRVLVVGDSKQSIYTWRNAHPQLFERAI
                     RDGTYFGIDWDTHVVETAARSYRCRPDIAATIDTVFEPVFADSTRGGAGDVDITYPRL
                     VADRDPIEETVVHVAAFDPQARPGTKQWVSPRTGPGEADALAQCLAAGFDAGHFETDE
                     SGSPTVTVLFPRRTYMGLYERACKSVGLSVLNASQPLFDHPLVNVVKDVCQWLVDPTD
                     PERTKTLLTNSSLADFNLTEAYMKAEETDTVHDVLVSGTYGEPTTSTLRGLCVLADHR
                     PHLQASSGTEVVEGVLSLLSLWRDPHGHSSDDSSRRVTTLDALLEAISRWESSGDYPL
                     ERLAAALKHYCNNPKSGPSQPASETGDHDVVFKTIHQMKGGEADVVALADIGANMSVF
                     GPYNDDFVARGPHLALAPPADTSAEKTAQFAGLDHGLYTSSPAKDDRDAGLRWATEHW
                     HDDGRLSGPPALSQAAGDHRAERWRLLYVALTRARDHLVVPLPTQLSTSRPRERWVDT
                     IRDALGFDGSRRDTYAVTAPDGHSFSVRVHHPQSVSLSSDIASSNAYEPFVTTENSVV
                     PPSWSPRFVNPSTLYPLTTDADKYVLDHLQGRPLHTDHDGVAEGVPLSFESMGPEVVG
                     LVTHGVLTEAVRRGVSTETLQSCGGPLETLLEEQIRTEAVDATNRDREQLWSYVSEVL
                     CPQFAETDLWSRLRDATVLYVEESLDTVVRVTDADVEIQSHADFVSKSADGTWHVDDL
                     KVSLQSPTEETSARYSVQAETYGWILSQQVSGVVESGVTRIGVEPAGKCSEVSPQLVL
                     EHLRTLR"
     gene            46924..47067
                     /locus_tag="pgaptmp_000041"
     CDS             46924..47067
                     /locus_tag="pgaptmp_000041"
                     /inference="COORDINATES: ab initio
                     prediction:GeneMarkS-2+"
                     /note="Derived by automated computational analysis using
                     gene prediction method: GeneMarkS-2+."
                     /codon_start=1
                     /transl_table=11
                     /product="hypothetical protein"
                     /protein_id="extdb:pgaptmp_000041"
                     /translation="MARPFDFAKRNPSNAKFSKRLSVYWGTTLLLSQREYGFEALDLD
                     CKF"
     gene            47539..48072
                     /locus_tag="pgaptmp_000042"
     CDS             47539..48072
                     /locus_tag="pgaptmp_000042"
                     /inference="COORDINATES: similar to AA
                     sequence:RefSeq:WP_006181071.1"
                     /note="Derived by automated computational analysis using
                     gene prediction method: Protein Homology."
                     /codon_start=1
                     /transl_table=11
                     /product="sugar-specific transcriptional regulator TrmB"
                     /protein_id="extdb:pgaptmp_000042"
                     /translation="MSNSESPDGPPSFEDAFRGDDVEQRIYGTILQTREPTTASAVAD
                     VADCDPKTARKYLGWFSELGIVTRHNGHPATYERNDAYFEWRRINQLAADHSVEDLQQ
                     RVRELSSRIEAYEDTYGAPTPAAVDAVDAAESSDDRTIDDVYGDLGDWATARDERTRY
                     ERARQQRASTETEQVSG"
     gene            48081..48515
                     /locus_tag="pgaptmp_000043"
     CDS             48081..48515
                     /locus_tag="pgaptmp_000043"
                     /inference="COORDINATES: similar to AA
                     sequence:RefSeq:WP_007108991.1"
                     /note="Derived by automated computational analysis using
                     gene prediction method: Protein Homology."
                     /codon_start=1
                     /transl_table=11
                     /product="hypothetical protein"
                     /protein_id="extdb:pgaptmp_000043"
                     /translation="MVPPTGDGGSPAPIDRPILEFLQTRLRATGQVATALITDAGGHL
                     ELRVTFTPSYYPDSIEEATLAVRWYTNDDFKIHYREVQSDRSWECRWDHHPNPHNTRD
                     HFHPPPAAPTPGDDASWPTDHRDVLRLVLDEIEDRIAALWSE"
     gene            complement(48721..49500)
                     /locus_tag="pgaptmp_000044"
     CDS             complement(48721..49500)
                     /locus_tag="pgaptmp_000044"
                     /inference="COORDINATES: ab initio
                     prediction:GeneMarkS-2+"
                     /note="Derived by automated computational analysis using
                     gene prediction method: GeneMarkS-2+."
                     /codon_start=1
                     /transl_table=11
                     /product="hypothetical protein"
                     /protein_id="extdb:pgaptmp_000044"
                     /translation="MPDYLASPVLTEIMDPATIGLVSAVASSFNINAETVMKMIRNDN
                     DAEELFRRKLQNLRLEIGFSTLPSIVFPLDQPPAPDWMEEEDSIRISVEDSKKELELP
                     PDEKELIFVKLTQLGQLVSQQIDIGIRLEPPLKLLTGKDIPESINSSSIYDEAALGPT
                     TQTETMDFPPDDLNNVPPKYPNLIGSQDLDWSPYFPPIRNIHEVKGKVRGDILPGDSI
                     LIPLWVSTPEHENNYAVTIIGNPHNPEIAPSQEKLKLNITG"
     gene            49717..49919
                     /locus_tag="pgaptmp_000045"
                     /pseudo
     CDS             49717..49919
                     /locus_tag="pgaptmp_000045"
                     /inference="COORDINATES: similar to AA
                     sequence:RefSeq:WP_008525998.1"
                     /note="frameshifted; incomplete; partial on complete
                     genome; missing N-terminus; Derived by automated
                     computational analysis using gene prediction method:
                     Protein Homology."
                     /pseudo
                     /codon_start=1
                     /transl_table=11
                     /product="hypothetical protein"
     gene            50007..50963
                     /locus_tag="pgaptmp_000046"
     CDS             50007..50963
                     /locus_tag="pgaptmp_000046"
                     /inference="COORDINATES: protein motif:HMM:NF013691.2"
                     /note="Derived by automated computational analysis using
                     gene prediction method: Protein Homology."
                     /codon_start=1
                     /transl_table=11
                     /product="GIY-YIG nuclease family protein"
                     /protein_id="extdb:pgaptmp_000046"
                     /translation="MNSPPVFNTDIAADHSNWEYDFRAEIDYLKARKRNSTSDIKEKL
                     NRLAGRKPDATINQTVSGVSSAIGDLIPDEYHVTDKQSSTGTKATGLRNFLTDQIGRP
                     QYEKYIQNNKRDLVELLVALRAHDAAIPRPVDAVSTSLPIGAEQFIPDTAPERSPPTH
                     HPNVDPDAITKLTDRWQDQVQSMISEFAEPDVKYIYAFDATPEFEDEAEDFTLLRRHV
                     AAMTRKGIDGESLEGIYRAGYHLNNDDSVYYVGKADEPAKRLNQHLQGATRSASTFPH
                     LFSPTNGLIEITPVGPDEDVDEKEEERAQALTKTGYSWAYYN"
     gene            complement(51215..52084)
                     /locus_tag="pgaptmp_000047"
     CDS             complement(51215..52084)
                     /locus_tag="pgaptmp_000047"
                     /inference="COORDINATES: similar to AA
                     sequence:RefSeq:WP_013035055.1"
                     /note="Derived by automated computational analysis using
                     gene prediction method: Protein Homology."
                     /codon_start=1
                     /transl_table=11
                     /product="hypothetical protein"
                     /protein_id="extdb:pgaptmp_000047"
                     /translation="MRARFDSAYIRSELERIGQQLDNPLTVFLIGGGSMAFRGLKETT
                     KDIDLIVSSGDDLSQLQAVLLELGYDIVREPDEEYEELGAQRILENDDGCRIDVFNQQ
                     VIGKLILSPGIRERSSRECREREHGRRAKRVFRSERYLDPGNLVVELVSPEDIFLFKA
                     VAGRVDDIEDMFSLMQTGLEFDVVEAELEMQVELLEQELFVTYVNEALTDLTEQHNVT
                     TPLHDPVAEITERVYEELEVLHALDEPNSVADLQQELDWPAADVQEIVSRLEEKDAVV
                     VTDRHVERRSMTI"
     gene            complement(52081..53004)
                     /locus_tag="pgaptmp_000048"
     CDS             complement(52081..53004)
                     /locus_tag="pgaptmp_000048"
                     /inference="COORDINATES: similar to AA
                     sequence:RefSeq:WP_007276504.1"
                     /note="Derived by automated computational analysis using
                     gene prediction method: Protein Homology.
                     GO_function: GO:0003677 - DNA binding [Evidence IEA];
                     GO_process: GO:0006355 - regulation of DNA-templated
                     transcription [Evidence IEA]"
                     /codon_start=1
                     /transl_table=11
                     /product="helix-turn-helix domain-containing protein"
                     /protein_id="extdb:pgaptmp_000048"
                     /translation="MLTEGEVRALTALHGEQTVSDFATNLDRSLSYTSELVERLETAG
                     LVETRRQGKTKRIRLSEAKALELLTDLTQQYSHIDWPELLSGAALRVCYYLDTPRTAT
                     ELARRADVHRSTVHRTVAPLQHRGLVYQTDDGAYALNDGFEQLSAVARELAHHVHRQT
                     VEAQADTYTILWESLDEFLVQTPTEITDEHFIPTGPDQFQRYGLPLLARDRRYYLYSE
                     TTGDLSPEMLCCHMLVIDSGPRTQSYCLLLLSHVDINHDELRAQATKYGVDDVVDDLY
                     TYLDTSGAQRTSRLPEWEDFQELAEEYEVTL"
     gene            53261..53554
                     /locus_tag="pgaptmp_000049"
     CDS             53261..53554
                     /locus_tag="pgaptmp_000049"
                     /inference="COORDINATES: similar to AA
                     sequence:RefSeq:WP_006169077.1"
                     /note="Derived by automated computational analysis using
                     gene prediction method: Protein Homology."
                     /codon_start=1
                     /transl_table=11
                     /product="AbrB/MazE/SpoVT family DNA-binding
                     domain-containing protein"
                     /protein_id="extdb:pgaptmp_000049"
                     /translation="MVTVDSLGRIVLPQSIRDRLGLTPGTEVTISEADGKMIIEPEVP
                     PQQIIDRMEALIEEPETGRSGPVPRSDVSPIAKKHRDAIRRGAAQHTDDESAE"
     gene            complement(54412..55071)
                     /locus_tag="pgaptmp_000050"
     CDS             complement(54412..55071)
                     /locus_tag="pgaptmp_000050"
                     /inference="COORDINATES: similar to AA
                     sequence:RefSeq:WP_015911449.1"
                     /note="Derived by automated computational analysis using
                     gene prediction method: Protein Homology."
                     /codon_start=1
                     /transl_table=11
                     /product="helix-turn-helix domain containing protein"
                     /protein_id="extdb:pgaptmp_000050"
                     /translation="MYEVCGEKELKVILALDPGDSISGVARKIDENRETIRRVVNRLE
                     EAGYVVHDDGLRLVDQTVRDAGLEFLTAAVDISPPSISEAYVLPEFAGMEYAFTAIDA
                     VYVWTLGGYQVARNPDDYPLFIAVHESELDAWTEFFDRFGIPASEERQPTEDLDSTNQ
                     IVLKPQSQIDAEMVDGRPVIPLEETVAFANEHYATFQSALDMLDRMYDSVDTDANYRP
                     N"
     gene            complement(57062..57862)
                     /gene="cas5b"
                     /locus_tag="pgaptmp_000051"
     CDS             complement(57062..57862)
                     /gene="cas5b"
                     /locus_tag="pgaptmp_000051"
                     /inference="COORDINATES: similar to AA
                     sequence:RefSeq:WP_011222268.1"
                     /note="Derived by automated computational analysis using
                     gene prediction method: Protein Homology.
                     GO_function: GO:0003674 - molecular_function [Evidence
                     IEA];
                     GO_process: GO:0043571 - maintenance of CRISPR repeat
                     elements [Evidence IEA]"
                     /codon_start=1
                     /transl_table=11
                     /product="type I-B CRISPR-associated protein Cas5b"
                     /protein_id="extdb:pgaptmp_000051"
                     /translation="MSGDNERDRSSAVDADWRDRCLSLTIRGPWAHFRRIEGNIVKQT
                     YRVIPRTTVAGLLAAMLGIGRDRYYKLFGPNKSLIAIEPTRPLRTMNMPMNTLSTATQ
                     QLRSINPRGKISMKLPDPSKPRQQHNYEVLVDPAYRIDITLADRDRYAELQEALATGK
                     SHYVPSLGVSEYLADVEYHGEFDIKRDYDDGGVVDADSTIPSGVEQVVPQPNTRFEVE
                     ESPAFMAAETAGRTTSSFVAHAYSPDAEALAVRGVDAARVDGRTVMFV"
     gene            complement(57862..58947)
                     /gene="cas7b"
                     /locus_tag="pgaptmp_000052"
     CDS             complement(57862..58947)
                     /gene="cas7b"
                     /locus_tag="pgaptmp_000052"
                     /inference="COORDINATES: similar to AA
                     sequence:RefSeq:WP_006601037.1"
                     /note="Derived by automated computational analysis using
                     gene prediction method: Protein Homology.
                     GO_function: GO:0003674 - molecular_function [Evidence
                     IEA];
                     GO_process: GO:0043571 - maintenance of CRISPR repeat
                     elements [Evidence IEA]"
                     /codon_start=1
                     /transl_table=11
                     /product="type I-B CRISPR-associated protein Cas7/Csh2"
                     /protein_id="extdb:pgaptmp_000052"
                     /translation="MSDTTTDIVENRSEIIFLYDAVDANPNGNPLSGSNRPRIDPQTQ
                     QAIVTDVRLKRYLRDQLDDDGHGVYIRSVQENGEQYTRKQLLEDRLKVIDPDDYALST
                     DEDAERFREAVFGDFLANSSDVRYFGATMSVNTDNKYAKHLPDHFTGPVQFSPGKSMH
                     SVNENEEYDSLTSVIATQEGKEKGGFDLDDHRIQYGLFRFHGLVDEHGAADTNLTTED
                     VKRLDTLCWRSIKNQTISRSKVGQEPRLYCRVEYAEESFHLGGLDRDLTLDDAESKDD
                     DELRDVRDLAIAVDAFIDRLAGAADRIEQVHVVASDVLQISYDGELGTQELLYEVLEE
                     AVGSDSVHVIDVYDEYPKTLPGANDAE"
     gene            complement(58949..61051)
                     /gene="cas8b"
                     /locus_tag="pgaptmp_000053"
     CDS             complement(58949..61051)
                     /gene="cas8b"
                     /locus_tag="pgaptmp_000053"
                     /inference="COORDINATES: similar to AA
                     sequence:RefSeq:WP_006653096.1"
                     /note="Derived by automated computational analysis using
                     gene prediction method: Protein Homology.
                     GO_function: GO:0003674 - molecular_function [Evidence
                     IEA];
                     GO_process: GO:0043571 - maintenance of CRISPR repeat
                     elements [Evidence IEA]"
                     /codon_start=1
                     /transl_table=11
                     /product="type I-B CRISPR-associated protein Cas8b/Csh1"
                     /protein_id="extdb:pgaptmp_000053"
                     /translation="MLPPKEFKQVYEDDLSSELPDSPITSLRKLQFLYGKLYTLATAG
                     GGQYAPYLTSNAASDLVDTENSLIVVRVDLAGDTTRLADDDCGPVWITRYTDDHVEKV
                     SHSKYPTGRGVDHSITHQAGRNSGPEKLGRYAVERLSKWPTDDIVQETATGSDQGWIV
                     DELAELGSDEVVAERIKEAVNAELGGESTTALLTVQVRLPGDDEYRWPSDIDVFLEAM
                     RRRKLSKLVSKGHASDSSGEATDLITGQRTRTVGTSEDPQNYFLGKQLEKFPGLDPDE
                     AWRTHPVSEDAAVTLMNSEPFVEACSYRTFGAKVYLLPYFLGTPTPEKAIQLYAILYQ
                     AATADDETTLVERMYTNIGADDNTLRFYVSAVMPHQVSRYDVFGESMSGRPLYPVALE
                     QAHNAVVETSAFNSTDDWTAPMPTHESWDLLVPAESRLRSISNGWYFTQTFAKRDDTD
                     ASADDPRIDALISILSGSSVDVQTLLSEYVDRIIADEGEDFPAFRVAGQFAQLCALAS
                     SELDLLNTNDEHKQSITREPTYDTPDHAMHPTKSTITDGGIPAAKLESFIENTPALDW
                     ETETPVTTQRRGAFLLGALVGAVGNYQDYSEGRPTTVVDQYPVKSITRARVKKVAQEA
                     IAKTLTYTRQEKKQGLEYHGTKFSHIIAQLRETILKTDPDNWEIGTDDLRFYYALGVT
                     YGMNDRMKSAHNDNNGDK"
     gene            complement(61038..61823)
                     /gene="cas6"
                     /locus_tag="pgaptmp_000054"
     CDS             complement(61038..61823)
                     /gene="cas6"
                     /locus_tag="pgaptmp_000054"
                     /inference="COORDINATES: similar to AA
                     sequence:RefSeq:WP_015789205.1"
                     /note="Derived by automated computational analysis using
                     gene prediction method: Protein Homology.
                     GO_function: GO:0004521 - endoribonuclease activity
                     [Evidence IEA];
                     GO_process: GO:0043571 - maintenance of CRISPR repeat
                     elements [Evidence IEA]"
                     /codon_start=1
                     /transl_table=11
                     /product="CRISPR-associated endoribonuclease Cas6"
                     /protein_id="extdb:pgaptmp_000054"
                     /translation="MRLLLRLRARTDTIYDNTYHDKLRGRLWKALRDTEYDQYHDAKQ
                     PVGFSYSNPFPPYDMDEGDERTLLVAAPQENLLAELAEDFIASRELNIGAMSFHIDEV
                     TSLSPDVGEPGTSGMIQSGTGLLVRIPPWCADEYAIDKEGNQAIFWRPKHSMEPLKAQ
                     LESNLDKKHDLFCPEYLPGPSETEYDLFDSYELIKTFAIPVTVSRGEKITYVLSKWKL
                     GYTVRDDHHRRHLNLALDTGLGERNTLGFGFVNILEGVDNAST"
     gene            62907..63497
                     /locus_tag="pgaptmp_000055"
     CDS             62907..63497
                     /locus_tag="pgaptmp_000055"
                     /inference="COORDINATES: ab initio
                     prediction:GeneMarkS-2+"
                     /note="Derived by automated computational analysis using
                     gene prediction method: GeneMarkS-2+."
                     /codon_start=1
                     /transl_table=11
                     /product="hypothetical protein"
                     /protein_id="extdb:pgaptmp_000055"
                     /translation="MHRRQLIGGLGLSIALVSGCLGTGLLEESTNKQQRSEETEPTTT
                     STIPNEQTPEKTPEPTPTATPEPTPEPIEDRIQFTPEGSDPEVVGTMLTKGPIPGVIV
                     DSELHNITAWQDYGYFPEDEVAYKVGVSVKKKTKAAVGHFQIDGVMFDADGNDIAQAS
                     DWSNNMEPGKKANTYLTFTGVEIEQAHHFEISLRKY"
     gene            complement(63916..64689)
                     /gene="cas5b"
                     /locus_tag="pgaptmp_000056"
     CDS             complement(63916..64689)
                     /gene="cas5b"
                     /locus_tag="pgaptmp_000056"
                     /inference="COORDINATES: protein motif:HMM:TIGR02592.1"
                     /note="Derived by automated computational analysis using
                     gene prediction method: Protein Homology.
                     GO_function: GO:0003674 - molecular_function [Evidence
                     IEA];
                     GO_process: GO:0043571 - maintenance of CRISPR repeat
                     elements [Evidence IEA]"
                     /codon_start=1
                     /transl_table=11
                     /product="type I-B CRISPR-associated protein Cas5b"
                     /protein_id="extdb:pgaptmp_000056"
                     /translation="MAIDSVPNTCLSFTVASSFGHFRRIDRTGTKQTYRIAPRTTIAG
                     VVAAIAGWDRDSYYEAFSPSQSRISIEVVGGVRTLTQSRHELSTNPDSDMRGGGGTGR
                     KTVRVKYPDGTQQRQLRSYEIIVNPAYRVNVALEDTHRYTHLKKQLENGHSHYPVAMG
                     KSEYLASIDYHGEYSPEPLTAESSLEVDSAVVTTGADIIPSSEKIHRERVPGYMTADS
                     GGRRTTKFINYSFCRDNTVSLRAPSEGCAKVGEKVVEFH"
     gene            complement(64692..65732)
                     /gene="cas7b"
                     /locus_tag="pgaptmp_000057"
     CDS             complement(64692..65732)
                     /gene="cas7b"
                     /locus_tag="pgaptmp_000057"
                     /inference="COORDINATES: protein motif:HMM:TIGR02590.1"
                     /note="Derived by automated computational analysis using
                     gene prediction method: Protein Homology.
                     GO_function: GO:0003674 - molecular_function [Evidence
                     IEA];
                     GO_process: GO:0043571 - maintenance of CRISPR repeat
                     elements [Evidence IEA]"
                     /codon_start=1
                     /transl_table=11
                     /product="type I-B CRISPR-associated protein Cas7/Csh2"
                     /protein_id="extdb:pgaptmp_000057"
                     /translation="MSTLTTRSEILFVIDASDCNPNGNPKAGNKPRLDPATGQAIITD
                     VRLKRYLRDQLQADGHQILVQRTDESPTTRTEAALELLSDIETEADLDQIDSIIDKFL
                     ATAVDIRYFGAVLSFQKSDHDELYESILEAFPQSYTGPVQFSPARSLNSVELNEGFDT
                     LTSVMATAEGKSAGAFGLGDYRITYGVFPFTGIVDPHLGEKTHLTQTDVRRLDTLCWR
                     ALKNQTVSRSKFGQEPRLYLRFEYSHPEFHIGRLDDLVELVATTENRSVRNLDEYRLD
                     VGKLLSATSRHSDLINSVICIGSPRLSLCDGSEILGSADDIAEIITHHCGVATESVDV
                     YDEYTSTLPDNA"
     gene            complement(65741..66748)
                     /locus_tag="pgaptmp_000058"
     CDS             complement(65741..66748)
                     /locus_tag="pgaptmp_000058"
                     /inference="COORDINATES: ab initio
                     prediction:GeneMarkS-2+"
                     /note="Derived by automated computational analysis using
                     gene prediction method: GeneMarkS-2+."
                     /codon_start=1
                     /transl_table=11
                     /product="hypothetical protein"
                     /protein_id="extdb:pgaptmp_000058"
                     /translation="MDALDGDQDGGHPVETLYQVADDLGADPCKNIRYYRILINNEHG
                     DVSVYNETSGIDLRQYDSLFEAHQSQFDGWLFGDLGFEPVENWIMLSRTSKVEFLSAL
                     LDGRYAATTLPVSVESNRATIDNPVETLTSSILNFDSVRYSWLVTQYLTQLRTLRKDD
                     SESRLSHYHVMSQISQLVALDQIGLVEGFHLDQGCSPPEEAATTPTAIHQQRLRQFTT
                     RLTGSTGGPLAAAFYFGAAIGQASSLQRRSGRQLTLDEQYPAEDFTPTSRSAVESYLT
                     DLADSGESLRHTLLRETLDSPLQFTSAAFHQRPAEMRFYIAVGSTFGRLAYNFASEYN
                     S"
     gene            complement(67779..68483)
                     /locus_tag="pgaptmp_000059"
     CDS             complement(67779..68483)
                     /locus_tag="pgaptmp_000059"
                     /inference="COORDINATES: protein motif:HMM:NF013997.2"
                     /note="Derived by automated computational analysis using
                     gene prediction method: Protein Homology."
                     /codon_start=1
                     /transl_table=11
                     /product="CRISPR-associated endoribonuclease Cas6"
                     /protein_id="extdb:pgaptmp_000059"
                     /translation="MRTDFGDIHDSDHPVGICFSNIFPWGDVSTGDHRSFRVASPNRE
                     VLNSIAKGFLAEPQVSVGKMRFNVQDLSVHAPDVGEPGSRGHLETATGVVCRITPALA
                     SKYDLRTPGRTNEDAPDTFWRPSHGLGPLQETIRRSIEQSHAQFGDLSMENSNPHFGL
                     DDLFCSYEPIKDTVTYALPFNPTAGVEQTYIVSKWRLGYRVQCDYHRYLLNLALDCGI
                     GQRREHGFGFVNGYTQ"
     gene            complement(69057..71588)
                     /locus_tag="pgaptmp_000060"
     CDS             complement(69057..71588)
                     /locus_tag="pgaptmp_000060"
                     /inference="COORDINATES: protein motif:HMM:TIGR04126.1"
                     /note="Derived by automated computational analysis using
                     gene prediction method: Protein Homology."
                     /codon_start=1
                     /transl_table=11
                     /product="PGF-CTERM sorting domain-containing protein"
                     /protein_id="extdb:pgaptmp_000060"
                     /translation="MIETNKFSALFMAALMVLSVLAGVGTVSAVDTAGADGPSIDTVT
                     VGQDATTHEITVNTTIAGNGEESIDFTFNTSDIAVDGVGVSSNNTNVTVTGTNVDDET
                     VTVDLENTNGSSQDAVLTVTLVSDTTALSPEDVATDFEVDTDNGSVTVTNTSSFDGNV
                     VAGGELAFQGEVIHVNVNSLDNSSLELREITDAGENESDFVRQLNFETAGDGNDYVEI
                     DTENLESDYIVTDGDGSAFDGNEVEFEVAVQTLSTQWDAESVSEGDEETLEFDSSRGN
                     YIAEISASGLDADELEDIFGANSEFLATNQGDDSVYVQAGTDTELTGNFTAIDADDYN
                     FDVEVTDTTAADNASLTVEEEDVSISFTQSTYTQQIGDEVTFGVELEDTDNGYIFVGS
                     EDVNYVEVLKVVDDDDDGVVNVSMNTRYAGLAGQSADDYYTVEGDDEFDEDFGSDGIK
                     RVSDNGDINNDQIDDQLQSPLEEGNYDLRAASSADYDPLEDDVGDDRVVDEEDVATLD
                     LTERGTESLQTWTAPAGAADNFDDTAELLEDASSTDTIALGDRVIIQIEASGLEGQLD
                     ADTVNSINSSGLNLTIEEANPAANKEAEQLALNDNYAKLYFDSDEAEDNYFVVVDTDT
                     SAASDFFQDGEEYEVEFRVGDEDEDVNPFPYLEDDEEEVVTANFTTESAEVEFDLNED
                     DQVEVVKDSEAVVVADTNLAPDTEVTVRLRKSEGGQTFLKSSTVEVTDNSTVEGLFDT
                     SDLQVGTEFDVIVRGSGTDLTTEDGILVEATSTPTEQTTATNETTTATPEPTTATPEP
                     TTATPEPTTETTTEETTTSTGTPGFGIAVALVALVAAALLAVRRD"
     gene            complement(72073..72594)
                     /locus_tag="pgaptmp_000061"
     CDS             complement(72073..72594)
                     /locus_tag="pgaptmp_000061"
                     /inference="COORDINATES: similar to AA
                     sequence:RefSeq:WP_004060734.1"
                     /note="Derived by automated computational analysis using
                     gene prediction method: Protein Homology."
                     /codon_start=1
                     /transl_table=11
                     /product="twin-arginine translocation signal
                     domain-containing protein"
                     /protein_id="extdb:pgaptmp_000061"
                     /translation="MPEKGTTRRSFVKKSLATAGIAGGVLTSVKPVAAAEHTATVEGD
                     GQYEVHFGDGSRIDGDLSGGQVEETFDGVITYIEMNGDLSVEADTTDTGGNARIKVEG
                     DGDYAFTINNESHADIDKENDCESSDSIDGRTVNGSLDKGIDNYDEYDTSASISYATT
                     WDSDAEIKIHYNT"
     gene            72974..74629
                     /locus_tag="pgaptmp_000062"
     CDS             72974..74629
                     /locus_tag="pgaptmp_000062"
                     /inference="COORDINATES: protein motif:HMM:NF022100.2"
                     /note="Derived by automated computational analysis using
                     gene prediction method: Protein Homology."
                     /codon_start=1
                     /transl_table=11
                     /product="COG1361 S-layer family protein"
                     /protein_id="extdb:pgaptmp_000062"
                     /translation="MVYSSICTTEPMDHVVDYYYYQNTMNKEQVIALLLIGLVVVPGV
                     ATAAVRGSPNLDVVVPDNSFAPGEKSTLTLQIQNTGDVDVGSANPSLISQVTTARGLT
                     VEVNTDKTPISTDVNKVALGSLPDGQATTANIEITIPEQVPEGTYNIPVTVSYQYTSQ
                     VSEVTQAYSNREATEEFDVTVRVEDRARFRVVDSSSDVLVGGDGEISMRMVNIGSEPA
                     TDATVKLQSSSPDITFGQSSSSTRYLGEWQPGEEKLVTFDAVAAPSASTSSYALSASV
                     SYEDTDGIASQSNSLSVGATPLPEQSFGLSKVDSNLRVGAEGQVSGTVTNLGPETAND
                     AVLVFKSTSGNYNVQETEYALGSLEPNESSDFRFDIDVSEAADPGSRQLSYYVSYQND
                     DGDERKSKTLNTRADVAEKRDEFSMSAVDSSISVGSSGVVTLEVTNNGDEKLTNINAK
                     AYASDPLSLSDDEAFVSTLAPGETAEIKFKVSMGSDALAKDYPLSVDFQYERPNGDTE
                     ISKTYKSAISAVESEGGSSLPLPLIGLGALIVIGGGVIILRRR"
     gene            74636..77134
                     /locus_tag="pgaptmp_000063"
     CDS             74636..77134
                     /locus_tag="pgaptmp_000063"
                     /inference="COORDINATES: similar to AA
                     sequence:RefSeq:WP_008325209.1"
                     /note="Derived by automated computational analysis using
                     gene prediction method: Protein Homology.
                     GO_component: GO:0016020 - membrane [Evidence IEA]"
                     /codon_start=1
                     /transl_table=11
                     /product="MMPL family transporter"
                     /protein_id="extdb:pgaptmp_000063"
                     /translation="MVDYQRYIDTIDDWIVNRSRRVIIIFAVVSLIFTAGLGGISTDS
                     GTEQFTNDIPAQKALDDINDDFESGSFGSDTGSTQLIQTASNVLSKEEQLRMLRAQYR
                     LKQHADVRVTTTTAVAQAVAQTIDPDARTLEAQIDAMEGASNSRVREATKTALNQNPA
                     LKSSLSDDLNTKSASATATIGVVRHELGTETSSSAGTSGSSPLTPIQLQAQDIVASVG
                     GDIRVFGSGVISDELSNVIGDSLLLVVPAAILLIVGFLVLAYRDPFDLLLGIVSLAMA
                     VLWTFGFMGIAGIPFTQMLIAVPPLLLAVGIDFGIHAVNRYREERTQGYSVTESMRTA
                     TDQLIVAFGIVTGTTVIGFAANITSELPPIRDFGLIAAIGIIFTFLIFGIFLPAAKVY
                     TDELRQRYSIPMFAQTPVGAEKTVLGKVLPIGVKIGQAAPVLFLTIILVSTVLVGNYG
                     LGVESSFSQDDFLPPEENPEYLDSLPEPFAPGAYTVTRDINYLEDKFKSSQGDSVTIY
                     IEGPLYRDSSLEEIAAAGENPPETFVEDGQRAEETSIVTVIQEYSKQSPKFAAVVDRN
                     DLDGNGVPDDNLKVVYDRLLDSPYGERARQYITEDYRSTRVVYTVEGDAKQAAITNDA
                     REVADRFRFTATGTGNIVVLKAVSDVIANSALISMAYAIALTGVFLVVVYQILEGKGT
                     LGIVNLLPIVVTIALIAGTMRYFGIPFNALTGTILSIAIGLGVDYSAHTVHRFAEEYD
                     ENNGNVVRSLNRTVRGTGGALTMSMLTTVTGIGVLVIAITPVLGQFGLLTGVSILYSY
                     LTSLLVLPPALVLWDRYLNPITEDKTTKHDNQPV"
     gene            77115..77897
                     /locus_tag="pgaptmp_000064"
     CDS             77115..77897
                     /locus_tag="pgaptmp_000064"
                     /inference="COORDINATES: protein motif:HMM:NF014080.2"
                     /note="Derived by automated computational analysis using
                     gene prediction method: Protein Homology."
                     /codon_start=1
                     /transl_table=11
                     /product="hypothetical protein"
                     /protein_id="extdb:pgaptmp_000064"
                     /translation="MTTSPSDIAESLEWFGLSNYESQVFVALHQLGLGTAKEIAEVTD
                     VPQSQVYGAAASLEKNGLIEVQRSNPKRYRPIAIDQVLDYLDSEYHRRRSEVAKGLRE
                     MREKYKNERSESQEHVWTINGSSAVLSRISTLVGEASESLIVGIEPRSEITDEFIELI
                     RSIDDGSIAIVVISPSEEILHAVDDIATVYKPPLPAQAENTQESITGHILIADDEVIL
                     MTAQSKGEEVAIWSAGTGFSRVLIDMSKARLELLFNESALDV"
     gene            complement(77895..78512)
                     /locus_tag="pgaptmp_000065"
                     /pseudo
     CDS             complement(77895..78512)
                     /locus_tag="pgaptmp_000065"
                     /inference="COORDINATES: similar to AA
                     sequence:RefSeq:WP_006088576.1"
                     /note="internal stop; incomplete; partial on complete
                     genome; missing C-terminus; Derived by automated
                     computational analysis using gene prediction method:
                     Protein Homology."
                     /pseudo
                     /codon_start=1
                     /transl_table=11
                     /product="transposase"
     gene            complement(78733..79470)
                     /locus_tag="pgaptmp_000066"
     CDS             complement(78733..79470)
                     /locus_tag="pgaptmp_000066"
                     /inference="COORDINATES: similar to AA
                     sequence:RefSeq:WP_015409529.1"
                     /note="Derived by automated computational analysis using
                     gene prediction method: Protein Homology.
                     GO_function: GO:0004803 - transposase activity [Evidence
                     IEA]"
                     /codon_start=1
                     /transl_table=11
                     /product="IS6 family transposase"
                     /protein_id="extdb:pgaptmp_000066"
                     /translation="MTLADLLSECFAVDLEETWEREMTATLTRRSASRSHTRTQSVLG
                     TPVRAFAVQLHATGCLLRETKEILRRLGVERSHQAAWQWVHRLADSGHNPPEAKPKRV
                     AVDETAVKINGEWSWLYAAIDIETKLILGVELFGRHGTDPAAAFLHRLSEKHDLSEAV
                     FLVDGYGYQTARSRLGLSGRLDYVERNLIGKWFHTLKMRVDRFHNSWVGSHGSVREWF
                     IQFVQYYNFQRPHQALDGRTPVEKVTN"
     gene            79627..80205
                     /locus_tag="pgaptmp_000067"
     CDS             79627..80205
                     /locus_tag="pgaptmp_000067"
                     /inference="COORDINATES: protein motif:HMM:NF012655.2"
                     /note="Derived by automated computational analysis using
                     gene prediction method: Protein Homology."
                     /codon_start=1
                     /transl_table=11
                     /product="TetR/AcrR family transcriptional regulator"
                     /protein_id="extdb:pgaptmp_000067"
                     /translation="MVSFDLSQSTYSETQKEILYGAFRALRKNSYANVSIDDVGKEQR
                     HSSSLIYYHFNSKDELFQQLATEMRHQLREGLDSIDQNSVDSALASVVELLSVTDSDS
                     ESFYTVLLNLRYQGIVSEEYTEFANEVSSEIRSWIGTVLTATGDEKERISSKLTGLLL
                     QRLECQLFNEEQISKEMLDEINIIVDRTLERE"
     gene            complement(80286..80417)
                     /locus_tag="pgaptmp_000068"
                     /pseudo
     CDS             complement(80286..80417)
                     /locus_tag="pgaptmp_000068"
                     /inference="COORDINATES: similar to AA
                     sequence:RefSeq:WP_004043318.1"
                     /note="frameshifted; incomplete; partial on complete
                     genome; missing N-terminus; Derived by automated
                     computational analysis using gene prediction method:
                     Protein Homology."
                     /pseudo
                     /codon_start=1
                     /transl_table=11
                     /product="IS1595 family transposase"
     gene            80842..81234
                     /locus_tag="pgaptmp_000069"
     CDS             80842..81234
                     /locus_tag="pgaptmp_000069"
                     /inference="COORDINATES: ab initio
                     prediction:GeneMarkS-2+"
                     /note="Derived by automated computational analysis using
                     gene prediction method: GeneMarkS-2+."
                     /codon_start=1
                     /transl_table=11
                     /product="hypothetical protein"
                     /protein_id="extdb:pgaptmp_000069"
                     /translation="MGIDQSTEVKNSDGSPSDTLPIAQPQQLTTGSVLKFTRNVEEYY
                     IENKYENSSRTVRTDSFHSEQANKTEDGFQTEFEYSVSVKEPGRPTTIKKHTSTVRYY
                     ITESSLKRVEQEECPPNSHATVEYLNEY"
     gene            81308..82158
                     /locus_tag="pgaptmp_000070"
                     /pseudo
     CDS             81308..82158
                     /locus_tag="pgaptmp_000070"
                     /inference="COORDINATES: similar to AA
                     sequence:RefSeq:WP_012996418.1"
                     /note="frameshifted; Derived by automated computational
                     analysis using gene prediction method: Protein Homology.
                     GO_function: GO:0004803 - transposase activity [Evidence
                     IEA]"
                     /pseudo
                     /codon_start=1
                     /transl_table=11
                     /product="IS5 family transposase"
     gene            82353..83453
                     /locus_tag="pgaptmp_000071"
     CDS             82353..83453
                     /locus_tag="pgaptmp_000071"
                     /inference="COORDINATES: protein motif:HMM:NF012296.2"
                     /note="Derived by automated computational analysis using
                     gene prediction method: Protein Homology.
                     GO_function: GO:0005506 - iron ion binding [Evidence IEA];
                     GO_function: GO:0016705 - oxidoreductase activity, acting
                     on paired donors, with incorporation or reduction of
                     molecular oxygen [Evidence IEA];
                     GO_function: GO:0020037 - heme binding [Evidence IEA]"
                     /codon_start=1
                     /transl_table=11
                     /product="cytochrome P450"
                     /protein_id="extdb:pgaptmp_000071"
                     /translation="MHEHAPIRWDDTRGCWDVFGYDAVQQVSADYERFSSRMDANPDY
                     IESDGRSLLNDSMLHADPSRHDQLRSVVNQLFRPSELATLQSFIHQRTDELLDAALTG
                     ESGETRSTFDLVPEVAYPLTVRTLTKLLGVPPTDRDAFLEWTKFTDTAPYEVDDATTR
                     LSSLLDYLDGLLDGRPQDSQGELLSAVRSAAGLSRAERRSILSVILLGGLSTTHLIDN
                     SVWSLAEVDGFEVVRSDRDALTGAIEETLRYRSLVRAASRYARAKTDVGGATVEPGDK
                     LCLWFAAANRDPTVFDTPGQFLLDRHPTAHVAFGHGTHFCLGASLARLIARTALDVLF
                     ERFEEITVHCDRAQPTGSMLVYGPSTLPVTVA"
     gene            complement(83684..84322)
                     /locus_tag="pgaptmp_000072"
     CDS             complement(83684..84322)
                     /locus_tag="pgaptmp_000072"
                     /inference="COORDINATES: similar to AA
                     sequence:RefSeq:WP_004060582.1"
                     /note="Derived by automated computational analysis using
                     gene prediction method: Protein Homology.
                     GO_function: GO:0004803 - transposase activity [Evidence
                     IEA]"
                     /codon_start=1
                     /transl_table=11
                     /product="IS6 family transposase"
                     /protein_id="extdb:pgaptmp_000072"
                     /translation="MQPIRTRSVLRTPVRAFAVQLHATGCSLRETKEILRLLGVERSH
                     QAVWQWVHRLADSGHNPPEAKPKRVAADETAVKINGEWSWLYAAIDTETKLILDVELF
                     GRHGTDPAAAFLHRLSEKHDLSDTVFLVDGYGYQTARSRLGLSGRLDYVERNLIGKWF
                     HTLKMRVDRFHNSWVGSHGSVREWFIQFVQYYNFQRPHQALDGRTPVEEATN"
     gene            complement(84370..84473)
                     /locus_tag="pgaptmp_000073"
                     /pseudo
     CDS             complement(84370..84473)
                     /locus_tag="pgaptmp_000073"
                     /inference="COORDINATES: similar to AA
                     sequence:RefSeq:WP_006182271.1"
                     /note="frameshifted; incomplete; partial on complete
                     genome; missing C-terminus; Derived by automated
                     computational analysis using gene prediction method:
                     Protein Homology."
                     /pseudo
                     /codon_start=1
                     /transl_table=11
                     /product="IS6 family transposase"
     gene            84722..85030
                     /locus_tag="pgaptmp_000074"
     CDS             84722..85030
                     /locus_tag="pgaptmp_000074"
                     /inference="COORDINATES: similar to AA
                     sequence:RefSeq:WP_004062141.1"
                     /note="Derived by automated computational analysis using
                     gene prediction method: Protein Homology."
                     /codon_start=1
                     /transl_table=11
                     /product="ribbon-helix-helix domain-containing protein"
                     /protein_id="extdb:pgaptmp_000074"
                     /translation="MYMSTKRVNFRLPEELVAHADIAAEVTHKNRTEILIEALRQYLE
                     EKESDESFREAVVELYLNNHIEFEKLAEIIGRQDAEAVRASKEVLDRGEELADKLADL
                     "
     gene            85031..85531
                     /locus_tag="pgaptmp_000075"
     CDS             85031..85531
                     /locus_tag="pgaptmp_000075"
                     /inference="COORDINATES: similar to AA
                     sequence:RefSeq:WP_008606633.1"
                     /note="Derived by automated computational analysis using
                     gene prediction method: Protein Homology."
                     /codon_start=1
                     /transl_table=11
                     /product="hypothetical protein"
                     /protein_id="extdb:pgaptmp_000075"
                     /translation="MLVVDTSAFISLSVGEVLDVFVTEFDVATTEAVLEELQRTAEYD
                     DRHGKAANAVLDTADEFTVVAVAGGEFVTSRIDDGEASCVAAVREVDAAFLITDDYRA
                     LPELRKLVSAEVALSPIVLRALVKRDAVSEEEARVAFEAMAEGRDWLGAPIYRYARQL
                     LEGTSK"
     gene            complement(86464..86769)
                     /locus_tag="pgaptmp_000076"
                     /pseudo
     CDS             complement(86464..86769)
                     /locus_tag="pgaptmp_000076"
                     /inference="COORDINATES: similar to AA
                     sequence:RefSeq:WP_008321981.1"
                     /note="incomplete; partial on complete genome; missing
                     N-terminus; Derived by automated computational analysis
                     using gene prediction method: Protein Homology."
                     /pseudo
                     /codon_start=1
                     /transl_table=11
                     /product="hypothetical protein"
     gene            86817..87983
                     /locus_tag="pgaptmp_000077"
     CDS             86817..87983
                     /locus_tag="pgaptmp_000077"
                     /inference="COORDINATES: similar to AA
                     sequence:RefSeq:WP_012289545.1"
                     /note="Derived by automated computational analysis using
                     gene prediction method: Protein Homology.
                     GO_function: GO:0004803 - transposase activity [Evidence
                     IEA]"
                     /codon_start=1
                     /transl_table=11
                     /product="ISH3 family transposase"
                     /protein_id="extdb:pgaptmp_000077"
                     /translation="MSKTQQADNEIHEDQLLNFLVNSLDEEVTLTLAENAEIDAEDIY
                     EVLVGACADGTSVSTLCEKSEDAPHKNSVLYHLRTKFDLETLEQVGNALLQKDVLDVL
                     PQQVEVVSDLHLRPYYGDEDGTDGLYHSQAKRGTTAFHAYATLYARVKNKRYTLAVRR
                     LEDGDTAGSVLAEFLGILDDLDLEVKAVFLDREFYDSKCLTLLQAHNHAYVMPIVRWG
                     QTIKQELSEGWSRVIQHDMTAKLDGHSWTVDFPVYIDCTYQNGRYDEHGVVRHGYAAD
                     APFINSPRDARYHYAKRFGIEASYRLSEQSIATTSTQNPVVRLLYVVVSLLLQNVWRY
                     LHWEYVATPRRGGRRLWKWSFKEFINMIQRAAWTALATRRAVPANRPPDDRFTR"
     gene            88012..88161
                     /locus_tag="pgaptmp_000078"
     CDS             88012..88161
                     /locus_tag="pgaptmp_000078"
                     /inference="COORDINATES: ab initio
                     prediction:GeneMarkS-2+"
                     /note="Derived by automated computational analysis using
                     gene prediction method: GeneMarkS-2+."
                     /codon_start=1
                     /transl_table=11
                     /product="hypothetical protein"
                     /protein_id="extdb:pgaptmp_000078"
                     /translation="MATLSRRRQPPPTATVLRRFVDDLLVKTTQHNHSATELRLQKQL
                     AEDAL"
ORIGIN      
        1 cactgtttcg attccattcg agaaaattaa gcagagtgga tacaaacaaa agcccagcaa
       61 atatcacgaa gagatgtatc tccagtggat gggaaataaa actctggacc atcgagaact
      121 ctttgatgaa gacccggtgg gatcaaccat cattcacctc aaagatgacc cggacagtga
      181 catcgagaca aatgttctca caggtccggt tgctgatgaa cttactagat atgtggtgaa
      241 aaatggtagt gtgatttcaa atactcagaa tataaagggc atgacaaaag gttcacaaga
      301 ttctgtgtca gccttgagcg gagggacttg tgaaataaac gtagatgtct atgaagcgga
      361 tccatctacc ccttgtttga gtacagattg tttgacactc tctggagctt ctctcagtgt
      421 tacagctgtt ggatgtgtat tgtctggtgg tatcgtttgc ttaattggag ccggtgtagg
      481 tctagctggc attgtatact gtcttggatg tgagaaatta tactcagatg tagtcaatat
      541 agacaaatca tactttgatg gcaaagatgt ttcctgtgaa ggtttttcaa cagataattc
      601 tcgcaccgca cttcctgtga ctagatgcga aatagcagat ttgccgatag aagaaaacat
      661 taatccgggt gggtgctagc cgaacaaaat cccatcaaaa tctaacgtca tttattgcca
      721 ctataggacg tacagttgat cgcgcagcac atgtagacac tgccctacat attaagcaag
      781 tatttcatca actatggttt attgaaaagt agatatcctg ctatagcagc tacaaaaaag
      841 tgtgccagga ctaagtacag aggataactg ttggtaatat aagctatcgc gcccactagc
      901 gtgaatccga ttacaaaaat cgctaagcca atcttttcag tttccatatt catttgtatt
      961 attagagctt gtaaaaatat tttgatgatc ttgtatggat tgacggctta tcgatacata
     1021 agtactgtcc agttaggcta tagtaggcac tagaagtaat tgctcacttt aggaacagag
     1081 agtttgtcga gagcggtgtc gatcgctgtt gttagctcat tgagcgagtc aaagaagcgg
     1141 ttgctaagag ccttttgcag ctgtctccag cattcttcga ccggattcaa ctccggtgaa
     1201 tacgagggta gcgttacgaa ggcgaggtcg tcacgggccg ccaggtccgt gacggccgac
     1261 gcctggaaat acggcgctcc gtccagcacc acgagcaagt catcttcaaa ttctttacat
     1321 agtgctaaaa tgaaatgttt cgcgtgttca gcggtgacgt actcttcgaa ccgtgagaag
     1381 aagcaatcac cgtcctcggt gatcgcgccc agcagacacg tccagtcgcg ttgaccagaa
     1441 agtttgaccg agggccgcgt gccgcgcgga aaccacgcgg tacgcggctc gacttgcacg
     1501 gatttcttgg tttggtcgat acaaactacg gtggcgtcca tctcccgccg ctttttttga
     1561 gttcttcgta gaacgcttct tgctcggttt catcagcttc ggcggctttc tggcgtggtt
     1621 tctgatagct caatcccgct tctttcagca accgccgaca actcgggatt gaatactcga
     1681 cgccgtatgt ttcctcgaga aagtcttggg caagcgccgg cgtccacgcc ggcgcgtcga
     1741 tcccgacttc ttcaggaggt tcgtggacag tttcttgaaa cctgttttgc tgtttttctg
     1801 aaagttttcg ctttctccag ttcgtttatc atcagaaacg gctttttcaa gcggctcgtc
     1861 ggtgtcgagt cgcttgagcc agctgtagat cgtccgccgc tgaacatcgt accactgggc
     1921 tagctcggtc tgcgtgacac cgttcttgta cgcgatagct gctaagagcc gttgtgtcgg
     1981 cttctttccg tccacgttgt cgagagcatc ttgcaattcc tcgacggaaa catcgtcgag
     2041 atggttcatt atctcataca agagtttttg agtaaaaatt tctaacggtt actatagctc
     2101 gctttttccg taatatagcc caattcagcg tcaaatcaac gctaaaattg cctatcctcc
     2161 gaaactgtgg ttggccgcct tcactgattt ctgtatagtg tcatacggtg tatggacaat
     2221 ttgctgctca gaggcctcta tttactaatt acggttgtgt atgaaccact cctgtataag
     2281 ccaaagtgtt aactcactag gagaaagtcg gtgagtaatg aaaatcgtcg attcagaatc
     2341 accccaatac gcagtgaggg ggttactctc cggtgagcag gcatgaatca gcagtccgac
     2401 tcccagggat tggacgctga ggagacggct tcagagaacg agacgagaga gcgtcggtac
     2461 aagtggtccc agatgagcct cgacgaactc gtcgacgtct actggcaaga cattgcacca
     2521 aagcgatatc gcgacgggtt tgacgaagat cgagacgttc ccacgtacga gtggctaacc
     2581 gaacacggat acagtggtat cgcgtacgcg ctacgcgagt accacgactt gacgcccaag
     2641 cagttcttcg tagacgtcgt cggcctcgaa gacgagagtt ctgacgagtg ggagtggaac
     2701 gtcgatgacg aagatactgt caacgctcta gaagtgtatc tcaactcgat agaaactcgt
     2761 ggtggacgag cgaagagtac cgttgaaacc caccggacac ggttggcgaa gtgggttcgg
     2821 acgtatcgag agttgcacgg gactgatgcg ctactcgaac cgctgtccga cctagaccag
     2881 cagccacgag agatagagcg ctgtctcgcc gttctcgacg tcttcgacga ggagctatcg
     2941 acggaccggt cgaagcttga gtacctacat gtcgcaagag cgtggtacgc gttcgtgaag
     3001 cgccggaagt acgcgaagta caatccactc tcggaagccg gtgaagagtt cggctgggag
     3061 gccagcgaac cggaccccca ggcgttgtcg gcgtcgcagg tgcgtcgaat ctacagtgag
     3121 gttgactcac ccgaagcgga gatactcgtc gttgcgctcg ctggttgggg gttacggccc
     3181 tcggaggttg ctgcattaca cgttgaccaa gtggttttgg atgcagagga cccgcatctg
     3241 tcgttcggtg atggtgagcg gaagaacggc ccaggtgagg tgacgctgtt gtatggtgtg
     3301 gacgtcgtcg ctgatcggat tgatgcactc tctgaccgtg agacgtggaa cgggtatcta
     3361 tttccctctc ggtcgtcgtc gacgggtcac gtgtcagtta gtacgatacg tcgtagattc
     3421 aaacaacttg ctgacagtgc tggagtggtt gttgatggtg atacgcccac gccgaagatg
     3481 ggacgacggt tctggtactc agcgtatcag gaagctgttg gagaggtgct tgaaggactg
     3541 gagggtgttg ctgaagacca ggggagttcg tcgactgagg ttgtgcttcg gaactatctt
     3601 tcgagagagc aagagcggaa ggctcggcgg agaaggatgt acgagaagtt ggaagcagca
     3661 cttgggtttt gaatccaccc tcctcttgta ttgtcaaaca tatactgcgt gagatgtgag
     3721 tggccgaatt aaatcacgtg gaaaacgaaa acaaagagga aagtaatgcc atgcaggact
     3781 ggacgaggta ctagctcaca ccaccaaact tcgcctctat ttcgtcgctt gtcaatacga
     3841 tattttcatc gtcaatacgc ttctcttgct cttctcgagt ccctgataac cgattgtact
     3901 tcccgaatat cttccagttc tttccaccca gtacaatctt agcgaatact tcgtgaccaa
     3961 caacgtacca caagaaagcg aatatgctgt tatccatctc ttctaggtgc tctccgcaac
     4021 ggatatattg gtctgcaacc tcgtcaggcc gactccgaat cttttctatg cgttgttgga
     4081 actgttcttg cgcttgggat tcgttctgtt caaggtggtc ttgcagatcg attcggtgcc
     4141 taatttcact gttaagagat tcgaaactct ctttgtacgg atctgtatcg ctttggtcag
     4201 aatcgtctat atctgggttg agctcatccg cgaggtctcc gagttcatcc agccattgac
     4261 agaacgcctc ctcctctaga ccatactttt cagctgtttt cccaaaccga ttgtagtact
     4321 ctctagcagt tctggtatcg gtgatggcca gtgctatgag gtgagcaaca gctgttttca
     4381 catcactagg aaggtcttca aagatatcgg ggagaacggc ctgctgaatc ttcatcacta
     4441 cgtcatcggg tttggatacg ttttcggtgt tgagtccatc tgtattgaca ttgcctgacc
     4501 acccaacaga taactctgag aaatattctt gaacgtcaaa gtcaaaaaat atgcccaggg
     4561 ttcccgagaa taactcgttc tcgatatcct cctcaatatt aagtattgac tctgataatt
     4621 cttgcagaac ttcagttggg ttttcaaaaa agaatcgctg ggcaatcata ccaaacgcga
     4681 aaacactcga tttgtcaccc tctaccttct ctaattcttc aacaaacgat tctttatcta
     4741 attcattatg tatttcagat agatggtgaa tcgccaagaa caagttcggg tctgtaagcc
     4801 ctgtatcgaa gtctggaggg gatatcgggt cgtctcgatt ttgttttgac ttttcctcca
     4861 tttctgccat tcgagactcg tgggaatcca cccacttttc agcgtagtca tggaatgaca
     4921 tctcgtgctg ttgcgaaagc tcccgtccgg tcaattggct cgcagtatac cttttcacat
     4981 atttgtcagt agtgaacaga ccagactgtt tctgtgagac aactcctttc cgttctagcc
     5041 gcctgagaat gtctttcgcc tctccgcgag tcttgtccgt gactgatgcg acatctctct
     5101 gatcaagatc tattagatgt gagctatcgg ttagaaggtc caattcgtca ccagagattt
     5161 tgtcgtcgta gacttccgac cagagagtta gcagggcgtc tccctcaaga ggttgtccga
     5221 gagacccctc ttcactggca atttcgatag caaccgggtt accatcgtgt acgtggtgta
     5281 tctgtgcagc cttgcgttgg tcaatcccgc ttttgaggtc tgtgagatag tcaaccgttt
     5341 ggtcaaccgt gagacgtcca atctcgaatt cttccgtatc atctaggttg caacttgtgt
     5401 acccatctgt tactatagtc gcattttcgg ggatgtcgag tttaggtatc caactgaaac
     5461 cactaacggg cctctccccg tgatagttta tcactacaac gacgtggtcg tcacttttgt
     5521 cggcaacttc atgtaaatag tctgttgtcc gtgagtaatc gggtctggct tcgacacctg
     5581 cactccctcc accgattcca gggattgatg ccccaatact cttgattcgg ctgtaatagt
     5641 aacggatcgt cgagagttct ttctgaagtt cgtatctcag agtctccatc agctcggcat
     5701 tttcccactc agagatgtct acggaaacta cgttgtaatc atccaaatcg gatttgaaat
     5761 cttcaacaaa ccctgtgacg ataactttcc gtcggacatg cagatggtct gggagttccg
     5821 tagccagtag gttttcgcag tcctgaatct cagatttcct tttcactaga tatgtataat
     5881 tctggcaatg gtgaaacaac tttgggtgac agaactaacc cagtgccaat tgggaccacg
     5941 taaagacaac agcggcgact agaagacgaa ttcgatatga ttgacgacca gcccctgaaa
     6001 attaaatcga ctgcttcttc aaaaactacg aatagaggaa caacagcact ggcaagacaa
     6061 acatgaactg gaaaaagaac gcagagctca gattgccacg cttcaagagg cgtaatcgtc
     6121 caagggcgtc ttagaagaac tctttgcaga cgatctgtag aaaacacttt gttcaacgag
     6181 aatatatttg ataatgcgaa tattggtcgc cgtgaattct tggctacatc ggctgtcgcc
     6241 ggaacaggac taattgccgg gtgcggaagc caaatcgagg catcacctgg cgaaagttct
     6301 ggtaaagacg tgcccgcccc ttcggttgac ataccagacg ggtgggaagt tactacggcg
     6361 aattcaaagc cggttgtctt cgcagaaggg aaggacctcg gcgtgagctg gaccgctgtt
     6421 gggcacacaa aactctacga gaacaaaaag ctcagacaga gaatcaagca agaaaccttc
     6481 ggaaagatcg accagaccct catggttgcc ttcgctagta gaatagattt cttcccttcc
     6541 atcgcacacc tcggcacctc gttccaacaa gaaaccatca acaatgaagt ccgttcacag
     6601 atgcgagacc gaatgacgga attcggactc actgaagtca catacaaggg tgagatccag
     6661 agagaagaag agaccaatcc ttcaaagtac cacaaatgga cggcatatta ccctgtagac
     6721 gagatcccaa tcaacaacgt tgacataccg aacgtcgaga aagactcctt caccatcggc
     6781 ggaaagaatc tcaagatagg aggattagcg ggagtctgga aagaaggtaa aagtctcttg
     6841 gcagctggag gggtttaccc cgcagattac tatagtgaga gacagaaatg ggatgttagc
     6901 ggtgccatcc acctttctca ggatatcgag atggggttcc aacccacaca ttacaaccag
     6961 caaataaaat cgataatgga ttctgtagac ccctgaccct aagttgaaat catactgaaa
     7021 acctacaccc tcacttttcc acctaagcga ggctatctgg aaacgctcaa tgtctttgtc
     7081 ggacgcaatt ccagagccac aatattgtac ttgaatactg tgtgctctct acggcagaga
     7141 acagtcgaat ttcccaacag tcatcaccaa aagtctcata tccgatgtag tgctttatta
     7201 caagtacatc caatttgaga catcatgcta gaagagaatg agttgcgaat catggcgaca
     7261 cttgattccc ctaaaaagcg ccgagcactt gccgctgagc tcgggtatga accggggacc
     7321 atcacgaacg ctgtgatcca tctcgaaaaa ttgggattgg tcacccgcga acgggtgggc
     7381 aacgagacga taatacaccc tacgtctgcg aagtgcctcg aggtgtatca ggacctcacg
     7441 gcaaccaact cccacgttga cttcccggaa ttgctgacgt cgtcgatgct tcgcgtcctc
     7501 tattatctcc acgccgatga accggtgtcg gcagctgagc ttgcccaacg aaccgatgtg
     7561 tcacgagcca ctgtctatcg gacgctcaag acgcttacaa accgggcaat agctgttaaa
     7621 caaggaacta gataccgcct caccgaacag ttctcaggac ttcacaagtt cgctgtggag
     7681 ctccggcacc aacaccaccg tatgcaagtc cagaccgaca tcgggagtgg aacacttctg
     7741 tgggaatctt atgacgagtt cattgtgcga acagacgggg tagttgacga cagtcagtac
     7801 ctgctgacag gactcgatgc atacagcgaa tacggtctgc agttcttcac gcgctcgggg
     7861 aactattact tctactcaga aagtcgagag tcactctcac cggccgactt ggtctgtcac
     7921 ctactcctca tcgagaacga cgctcgccat cgaaagtacg ctatgcttct cattaccgcg
     7981 accaacacat cccacgaaga cgttcgcgaa gtcgcaacat cctacggagt cgaagacatc
     8041 atctcaccac tcttgacgta cctacgaaca gaaggcgaac agtcctcagc gcaaacccca
     8101 ccctggtctg aaatggaatc gctcgctcgt gactacgagg tggagatatg acccgcgaat
     8161 cgacgttgga atacacggcg atccgagaac agtttcacga actcgcgaac ctgatcaacg
     8221 agccgatcac ggtgtacctc attggaggag gtgctcttac gctccaagag ctcaagaacg
     8281 cgacaaaaga catcgacctc attgtcagag aagagtacga actcaagcag ctttgggcag
     8341 cgctcaccgc agcgggatat gagccgccag aagatcttga acaagagtat gacgaacttg
     8401 atgcggcgtt catcctcgag aacggtaagc gtcgattcga cgtcttccac agacaagtcg
     8461 ccggcgtact catgctgagt gacggcatgg aggcccgaag ccagcacctc ttcgaagacg
     8521 gaccgttgac tgtccggatg gtgtcgctcg acgatatctt cctcttcaaa tcggtcgcga
     8581 atagagacga tgacgtcgat gacatggttg tactcgcaca agcagggatt gatgaggatt
     8641 taatcgtcca agaggtgcac acccagttgt cgcttattgg tcgagacgag ttcgtcggtg
     8701 ccatgaaacg gctctggtga atcgccatac tgcggttgat ttggctatgt tgcggcacgc
     8761 ttgatgttat gaacgacaca tttcaagacg agttcacgaa attcacggta ccacgttcgc
     8821 gcacgcacgg cgtcgccgtg cgtgcgcttg atcgacgaga agacggtctc acacatcgat
     8881 ctttgacggt atcgaggccc atcgacccgc gcgttatgcg cgtggtcgat gggccggaag
     8941 atgcgatgtt taatcagcgg tctcacgcct tcttcgcgta gtttttcgcg taactgcatc
     9001 cagtcgtagc ctttgtcggc ggcgaggctg tgcaggtcgc ctgcgctgcg gcaggcgacc
     9061 tgccagccga gttgtgtgtc gtgggttttc tcggtcgtac aatgaacgtc gagaacagct
     9121 tgggtttgag tatcgacgag agccgtcgct ttgagtgtct gaacacgata attcgtgcgg
     9181 cggcagtagt gcttgctagc gttttcacgg tcgaaaaagg tggcatcgat ggcggcgtga
     9241 cccgagaggt cgtgcagctg cgccgacagg cgcagcagca ctcgccagac cttcatctga
     9301 aacctatcaa atgccttaac gagcgtcgag tgatcaggga gatcgccctc ttcgaggccg
     9361 atctccccac aaatatgcgg catttcgctc agcagatcga gggcgttgcg gtacgactca
     9421 tcgaggtaaa tccgcagaca gtgcagcgat acaagagcgt agtcggcgaa gccgccaccc
     9481 ccttcggggg cggcgacttc gcctcggtca ccaacaacat ttttagctaa cgtgaccgcc
     9541 tttttcgtga agcgggaaat tttcgacata gagcatcggc ggtttcccgc ttcatcttcc
     9601 aaattctaac ggtcgaaacc gatgccgtct agtgattcac cagagcccat gaaacacaaa
     9661 cttgcccgtc tcaaagagca agggtactcg ttcgacatcc aagatgaaat cgaacgtttg
     9721 cactcgcgaa ccgtggacgg tgaacgggtc gctcagtgta ttcgactact tgcggaaacc
     9781 gaatacgatg acgacctgta cgaaggagtt cccgaacgga cagtcgaatc gagagttggt
     9841 gaggagacag ccacgtctgg tattaagtgg caccaacaga tcgggctcgt aagatacggt
     9901 gaagacgggt cactcgtcct ccaagagaaa atttgatacc cgaatggtaa aagccaaaca
     9961 tcgtttccct gtaccatcag ttaatgagtg agtcaacaga cgcggacacg agaccaaaaa
    10021 tatcagttgc agttgtagat aagacgcaca cgaacgaaat cccagacaat attgactctg
    10081 aattatatac gacaacaagg cctgagtcat cgttggttga gtttgcggct gaccctgacg
    10141 gggagctggc agaggcactc aggcgaaacg gattcgacgt ctgaactaat ccacttacac
    10201 acctaccgaa cgtgattcgg ggcaatcaat ttatctagca cggaagattc cgctgcatgg
    10261 tttgagggaa tctgttaacc aacacaggat ccagaaccgc atcggtgttg gttaagctag
    10321 tacagctgat cgtattcaag catctacccc cgttagaatt ctcgatctcc cccaccaccc
    10381 tctgagtaac aagtaattag tagtgatagt atattcaaat gacgaataca aattaatatg
    10441 gccatcttag acgatttttt ctggattcga atttgaggac ttgatggagg acgtttttcg
    10501 gaatctcggg tacgaaaacg tccatcaggc acgcaaaacc gccgacgaag gccgagatat
    10561 tctcatggag gaggtcgtcg acgggacacg tcgtggagtt gtcgtcgagt gcaaacatac
    10621 aggatcagtc ggacgacctg tcgtccagaa actccactca gccatcgcga cgtacgacta
    10681 cgatggccca aagcgtggca tcgtcgtcac gacagggcaa ttttctgcac ccgccgaaga
    10741 gtatgctact cgcctcaggc agaacggtga tccatatcca attgagctca tcgacggaac
    10801 cgacctgaga gacattgccg acgaagtcgg cttggacctc tataacggtc gtatcgagat
    10861 tctctgtgac gaaacgctcc gaccgttcga ccctgcaagt ggcgtcggcg caccggtaag
    10921 agaggcagcc cgcgatatcc aaaacctcga cacagacgca ctcccagaac cacacaagct
    10981 agttgacttc caaccttatc tcaccatcag tgcacgaact gacgctgtct tcgagacatc
    11041 cgttggcgtc atccaccgca tcaacgaatc aaatcgtttc gtcgttcatg cgacgcgtgg
    11101 agaacccagt gtcgcagaca gtcgtctcgc agacctcatc gcgaacaaca gtcagcaagc
    11161 cgtcgaactc gattccgacc gcttcagcac gatgttcgac gacgtcgatg tcgctcgcta
    11221 cgggcagaca gaaaccgact acaaagaatg ggcagtctct cgcctccagc gccaccacac
    11281 gacgactgtc acctacacgg gtggcaacaa tgtcacctac gagaaggagt gtgagccgaa
    11341 acaatcggat atctctatcc aggcaatctc accgctgtac gtcccacggg ttcgacagac
    11401 actgcaactc cagcagtact cctacccata ttcgtactat gctgcaggac cctcgagaat
    11461 agcgattgaa gacggaatcc accgctgcgt ccactgtgag aaagaagacg cgaaatcgta
    11521 cacctactgt gcaaattgtg ggagcatcaa ctgtagctcg cacatcaaaa cagaacgaat
    11581 cgagggaaca ccggtctgta cgggctgtgc agtcactgag cgatttgtac tgaagacgaa
    11641 gtacttctac gacgaggcga atctcgaaga attccgtaca gaatatgaac agatggcatt
    11701 ccacgagaaa gcgatggaga atacaccact cgttggaggt cttctcctca gtgtcgtact
    11761 cctactcggg ttcattctca cctcaggagt cgtctaacag atcgtagtct tcggaagagt
    11821 aaggagtcag ttgcttaggg ctcatgtgtt ctgttgaaat cctcagttac tgatagtttg
    11881 ttgaggccgt gctgaataca gcgcgcgagt cggtcacgag ctgttcagag aaaatcaagg
    11941 gacaccactc ttattgattc tccaacagaa cgtggaaata tgaactctac tgtactaaca
    12001 gctatatcca tcattgtggc tcttttcctc ggattcaccg tctcctttgt cgttagtccc
    12061 gacccaacag gtattctccc ggtcgtcgtg ggagtcgttc tgactggagt attgattcct
    12121 gtcttttact tcggaatcca gcggctattc gctccaaacg agagttcgac gtgaccgata
    12181 caccctctgt atgtgtcacg aggattctgt caagctctaa gggtttcaac agagccatta
    12241 gcgtggttgc aaacatatct ttgcacccac aaactaatat gggcgcaatc cgtctctagg
    12301 acaatgactg aggatacacc gtctccaccg gacatgaatc tggccggtga gtgggacaaa
    12361 gccgttgaga gtcggacggt caaagatcgt gtgtacgaag cggcgacgac gctcacgtcc
    12421 ccaaccactg ttgcggacgt cgcagaacgt gccgactgca cgaaagaagg tgctcgtccc
    12481 catcttgagt ggttcgtcga agtcggggtc ctcgaaaaag tcgctgacaa tcctgcactc
    12541 ttcgtccgaa acgaggccta ctttgagttc cgtcgcatca cggaactgac ccgggagctc
    12601 aaaacactgg aagcagttga tgaagcaatc gacgagtacc gaaaccgtga acaggagctc
    12661 tcgagttact ttgaggaatc ctcacctgag gcagttgtcc tttccgagac gacgtacgac
    12721 gatctcgatg aggcgtacga taggttaagt gaatggcgaa cagtcactcg ccgccttcgt
    12781 gaattccgag aagccaaatt ccgtctcgaa tcaaatcacg gtgggagtcc tacctcctcg
    12841 ttcccctaac ctcgatggga cgcacagatg acctcaacga agaacggatg cgaattctcg
    12901 gtggtcgact cgcagatctc tcggtagtcg agaccgtcca gtacttcctg tctggaaagg
    12961 aagatcgtgt tgttgccact cttcggtcga attactaccc caacgtcgtg gatactgcga
    13021 ctctcgaaat ccgccttcga ctgaatggag agttcaatat ccagtatttt gaggaatgga
    13081 ctggggaaca ctggtcgtgt cgatgggacc gccacccaaa tacacacaac acacgcgatc
    13141 actaccacgt accaccccag ccgcgagaag agagtgcggt cgatgcagtc tacccggatg
    13201 atccgaatga cgtgctacgt gcagttctcc aaactattga gaaacgaatc aacgacatct
    13261 gggcgacaac agatccggtt tttccgtcgg aatacgaatt cgagcaggag tacggcgcag
    13321 actacctcgt gaacacgtag cgcagttcgt cactctggac ggacaacttc gtcgcatgaa
    13381 tagcactctg cgaacacgcc aattgtccca tcgccatctt cgaactcaat tatcgactgg
    13441 tatgcctcaa tctcttcgcc gcaatcaggg catcgaccaa gcgccgtcga atcactcgtc
    13501 ataggggatt gtggagacgc atgtgacaca gtctgtctcc actagtgtcc acacgatgcc
    13561 acagcaaaga tgtttggctg agaaatacca acgatgtcct cgtattcatc ataggcgctg
    13621 ggtgtgttct cagcctcgtt cagaagttag cagtttgtca atctcctcaa ggtcaaacag
    13681 tgaccacttc tcggaaagac cctcttcgag accatcgacg aatccactct tcgagaagag
    13741 agcgaatcgc tcctccctat cgcctggtcc ccagcgaacg ttcgctgcct tcgcccggag
    13801 gctttcaacg agcgcttcgc cgacaggttc tgacgtccac ttacactcag caaggaggag
    13861 tcggtcgtcg tttggcgcga gaccgacgat atcgatctca tcttcgccgt accaccagcg
    13921 gccgacctcc gagtatggat caaaggtacc ccggcgaata ccttcccaga cggcttcctg
    13981 gcacacgtct tcaaatgtag tggcgacgtg agtcggtagg tcaggctcaa ttgtcccgtc
    14041 gtatacgacc tccggtgcct cttcgatact ggagcgattt ggctcgacgt accggaacca
    14101 gaaccgaaga aactcatccg caacgtggta ccgcgaccgc tttgacttct tgcctgacgc
    14161 ggtaacaggg acttcccggt cgatcagtcg gaggcgtcga agtgtctgca gatacttcga
    14221 tagtggaccc gaatcgattc ccgttgcacc ggaaatctcg ttcggcgtcg tgtgccccag
    14281 tgccactgct tcgaggatgc tcatgtaccg ggctgggttg cggagctccg tccggagcaa
    14341 gaactctggc tcgttgtaca acaccgccgt cggcgacagg atctgggact gtacgttctc
    14401 cgagagagcg tacccgtagt cgaacagtgt gaggtacatt ggtgttccac cggtaatcgc
    14461 gtacgaacga atcgcgtctg cagtatcgta gttgatcacc tcacgcgcct gtttgaagga
    14521 gaatggctgt acatcgagtt gcgctgtacg ccgtccgtac aacgggctct cgtgtccgag
    14581 aacctctgac tccatcgtgc tcacacttga cccgcagagc accagcatcg aatctgtctc
    14641 ttggagttgc tcatcgacga acccctgcaa gtaggaggga acagagtcgt tctcttcaac
    14701 gagatacggg aactcgtcaa tgacaattac cagatcttcg ttctggagct tctctccaag
    14761 gtactcgaag gcctcgtccc agtcgtcgat ccgtgggacg cgttcgtcga aatagtctgc
    14821 gagcttctca acgaatttct cacgttggcg ttgctcggat tcttgggccg caagaaagta
    14881 gatatgtggt cggtcagcac agaactcttt caataacgca gttttcccta cacgacgtcg
    14941 accatagaca acgacgaaat cagatccagg agactcgaac gcagaagcga gcgcgtccaa
    15001 ctcgtctacc cggttataga aggtcatact ctagataatg attactacga taatgactta
    15061 tttgtttcgg gaggtcactc agatagggta cactaagttt gcctcaagcc cttcgccgcg
    15121 gtctggatat cgaccaaaca ctgttgagtc actcgccaca gcagagatat ccggctgaga
    15181 aacattcagt atgtgtgttc atgaattttg ttcattgatt ttgttcacaa tatacattca
    15241 tcatttcaag gataggcagg acgaactctt gttttgagag aaatttgaaa cagcagattg
    15301 gcgtgctcta acaggttttt gtgtatgttc ttctggtcat tcattcggca tgttcaccac
    15361 aaatgttcat tgattgcgtt cactaagttc attcatgatt gaacagaatt actgaacacc
    15421 atgaactcat tcgcagaaga ttcaagatga aggtaattca tgaacacagt atgcttacgt
    15481 attcgaccta cagcgaggca ggcggggtcg gtaaaacgac caccgcggca aatctggctg
    15541 tcgcacacgc tcgtgcggga ctaaaaccgc ttgtcgtccc gctcgaccca caggacggag
    15601 atctttcgcg tctcttcggc gtcgatgatc agcgaacaga ttcggtcgat aacgtagtcc
    15661 gccacatgat tcgccgaccg aatggggatt tcgatgatct tattcggact gtggagggtg
    15721 tcgatatcgt tccagagcac aatatgctct cagacctggc cgagttttta cagcgtgaga
    15781 aggaccaggc agaggcaatg ggcgaagcat tcggaatgca cgcccaactg cttcgcgtgc
    15841 tccgtgaggc aggcgttcca gacaaatacg atgtgctcat ctgtgacccg ccagcaaccg
    15901 aaggtccaca cctttacaac gcgattcacg caaccaggtc gctcgtgatt cccgtcgagc
    15961 cgagcgcaaa aggtcgtgca gcggttgaag ggctcgaagc actcgtcgct ggattcgaag
    16021 accagctcgg tatcgacgtc ggcgttctcg ctgcagtccc aacaggcttc aagaacaccc
    16081 gtgaccagcg aacgatctta gacgagatcg attacccaat cccagagata atcagcgaac
    16141 gtgcgtctct catggaggga tgttggatgg agcaatgctc ggcgtttagc tacgtacgcg
    16201 accaccggtc tcgtcgacgc gactacgaaa ttgagaccct tgctcagttc gaccgactcg
    16261 cgagacatct cgaagagcag gttggcctcg aagcacccaa cccaccagaa cccggtgacg
    16321 tcgaccacga ggtgctaact gtatgacggg gatgaagaaa ggagccggtg aagacccatt
    16381 cgcagacgac tctccagtag agtcgacaac gcctgaatcg actcagaaag aaccgtctca
    16441 gagtgaagat actgagtcgc aagtggacga agacaataca caacgttctc agcagcaact
    16501 ccaaattccg tataaattcc gtcgcgatgg agtgcaagac ggccgtgacc gagttccgct
    16561 gttcttacag aaggaaacaa aagtcgcaga gcgggacgca ctccatgagt tcgaagacag
    16621 attcgaagaa aatgtctcac tgaccgatct tcgtgaagcg ttggtaaagg tcggactaca
    16681 gcacctcgac gaaacagagg cgtgtctcga agagtggggc tacggaatga cgtttgacta
    16741 gccggccaac cactcttatt ctgatttatc caccgggccc ttgtatttgg atttgatctg
    16801 gtcaccctct ctccactgcc agtagtagta gcggttgtcg ttgatctctt tgaccgttag
    16861 acttgctttc gaggggacgt cttccggcat gtcgtctggt cggtcaacag catctctatc
    16921 tgagtcttgt ttctccctga ggcgttgctt acgttctcgg tgttccgcta gttgctctgt
    16981 atattgagct acatggcgaa gcgtttctga agaaaggcca tcgagatctt cgacaattcg
    17041 agttggaatg tcttggtcag ggtctggttt ttcgaaggac atggcttcac gatttaaatt
    17101 cgctcttatg tagaaacgcg gaaagcccgt ataattacac tcagacagtt ctaatctggc
    17161 aatatgcctt ctgctcagcc agcgtttggt gggatgtttc ggcagttgat cgagctcgga
    17221 gttatcgaga tcaacaccga gccgctcgat gcccgcatcg agcggcggct caagcagttc
    17281 tgggagaata catcctgtcc tcgctgcggt caccagagca ttatgacgtg ggagaaacac
    17341 gaccgagttc ggtgtcgtaa ttgcgaattt aagccagtat acacccatgg aacgccattt
    17401 cacgagaagc acctcaccgc aggagaggtg cttctcgctt tcaccctcta cgcagataca
    17461 ctgctgagca tcaaccagat tgcgccgctg ctcggtcgtg cttacaaaac cattcacaca
    17521 gcgattcggg aggcggaagc cgcggttcag cgcggcttcc ccctcacctg ggaactgttt
    17581 aaccagaccg tcgatggacc gacacaggtc gacgaatctg gcaaagtctg ttctggttac
    17641 aaaggtcaag agccgccgcg aaacagccgt tctcgcggcg gctcgtcgcg cactggccga
    17701 tcacgctggc gagggcgtca cggtgaccag ctgacgctcg tcgcggcgtg ccgcgactca
    17761 cttcgtgtga ttcgcggaca gcgtgggatc gactacgaag gcgatcttga gccagtgatt
    17821 caggaagctg aagacctctc ccagcggctg ggagaggtct ggacagatgg actccaagcg
    17881 taccgcgaga tggatcggga tcaccgaacg gtcgttcata aagagaggta cgtatcgtct
    17941 gacggagtcc acatcaatca ggcagaatgc ctgttttcgc tcgttcaacc gtggctgcgg
    18001 aagttccgcg gcctgtccaa gcaaggcttg gaacaggccg ctcatacatt tgggatcatt
    18061 agatcgctga atctcacagg cgcatccgtc gatatcacca ttgactgcct tgttatgggg
    18121 gctttccgta gttctacata agagcgaaat tggtcggagc tagggctctg ctcgagatgg
    18181 gtcctacagt atactgaggc ccaagaccta tttcatacga aatacgaggc agagccatgg
    18241 tgagtgtcaa agagaaagac ggtacaattc tgttaacggt aaatggacga cgagggcctg
    18301 tgcatcgctc gattttactt gaagatgcag aggagctatt ggacgacctc gaggttgcga
    18361 tagagacggc aaaaaagagt agatagagtc gattcccctg ctacatcgca gcgaagttct
    18421 cacccgagtc ggggagatat ttgatgatgc ttcggtgggc cccaaactcg ctgataatcg
    18481 tctggagcgc gtcgacgaca gtcgcgatat ctcggttgag ttcgtgttca cagaaaagtc
    18541 aaggcggatt ccccgaggct tgacctcggg gaggaagccg acaattggat gacgaaaacc
    18601 acgttcgata gcaagactgg ctcccggacg tttaaataac tctggcccaa tatgtgaaac
    18661 acagtggagt accgtcgaac cgccgtcatc aaactcgaca cccccgatgg agccgacccg
    18721 ctcctccgcg agactgtcga tcagttcaaa cactgcgcca acaccgcttc ggagtagtgc
    18781 tggcacggcg acgacggata ccacgtcacc tccaaagcca aagccgaacg cgccctctat
    18841 gaccaactcc gcgacgaaac cgacctcacc gccaacctcg tccagaaggg gattcggcgg
    18901 gctgtcgaag cggtcaagag cggagtagaa cgtctcaagc gtggagagaa cacgtcacgc
    18961 ccccacttct ccgcagacag cgcggtgtac gacaaacgca gtgcaacgtt ccaccgcgac
    19021 cacgtatccc tctccaccgt tgacgggcgt attgagtgcg actacatcct ccctgacgac
    19081 tcggagaaac ccccgacgaa gtacgtctcc gacgaggact tcgagtttcg gatggcgcac
    19141 ttgcagtacc gagacggcga ctggtacttg cacgcttcca tgcggaaggt cgaagcagat
    19201 gagtccgaat ccgagtccaa gcacagaaca gtccttggtg tggatttggg cgtcaacaac
    19261 atcgccgtcg cttcgacggg gcgtttctgg tcggcagacg agttcaacca ctggcgcaga
    19321 gaatacgaga agcgccgtgg gtcgctccaa cagtgtggct cgcgtcacgc tcacgccaac
    19381 atcgaatcag tgggtcgcaa agagacaggg cgatttgaga tatacttgca ctcggtggcg
    19441 aacgaactca tcgaggaggc cgtcgaacac gactgctcgc acatcgtgtt cgaggacttg
    19501 acccacattc gggagaacat cccgaaagcg acgtggcaac acgtctgggc gttccgacgc
    19561 ctctacgagt acgtcgaata caatgctgag gaacacggcg tggaagtcgt gcaggttgac
    19621 cctcggaaca cgtccaagcg gtgttcgacg tgtgggttta cccaccgtga caatcggtcg
    19681 gaggaagcgt tctgttgtca gaagtgtgga tacgaaaacc acgcagatta caacgcttcg
    19741 aagaatatcg gtttgcagta tctccgtcgt cggcaaaacg caaacgacgg aggcgcaccc
    19801 gtagatgtgc gcttgaatcg cgggacgctg aacgtgaacg gcgagtattc gcctattgct
    19861 ctcagcagtt agaacgggag tccacgcgaa agcctcgggg cttgaccccg aggcaattta
    19921 cggtacgtcc ctccgtcccg accacggtgc tccatgttcg agagtgggag attgagaatc
    19981 tcgaaatcag agaagaagct tcgcactcga cgagctgtcc agggctctcg accctggaag
    20041 ttacagagct ctttgtggcg ttgataaacg atacgcgagc gcgcaggagt cgagttctca
    20101 gcagcgggcg tcgtcagcgc gtagaccacc tgaaatgaag caccgactac ctatcaacct
    20161 attagtggaa atactggggt gtgacaagtg tcaggcgtgg agttgttcgg tcaactgtct
    20221 cgggctcaat tggttcaaga cgcaaagcgt cttgttcgca ctccagaacg ctttgcgttc
    20281 tggggacgtc ttgaggcgcg ggaagagatt aatttagtag atggaacgag aggcaaagat
    20341 atggacaacc gacaaacgag cagccgtggc ttccagcctg atcgatggta aacgtcgcac
    20401 tctcgctagc gcaggtcgtc gttgcgctgg ctctggtggt actcaacggc tttttcgtcg
    20461 ctgctgagtt cgccttcgta cggatacgag ggacatcggt cgaacaactt gctgaggagg
    20521 ggcgcccagg cgcagggacg ctccaggaag tgatggtgga tctcgacgac tatctcgcga
    20581 cgacacaact tgggatcact atcgcctcgc tcgggttggg gtgggttggc gaaccagccg
    20641 tggcgtcgct catcgagccc gtgttggcac cgattctccc tggggatctc atccatctgg
    20701 tcgccttcgc ggttggcttc agtctcatca cgttcctcca cgtcgtcttc ggtgaactcg
    20761 cgccgaagac gctcgcaatc gcccagaccg agcaactctc cttgtttctc gccccgccga
    20821 tgaaggtatt ctattatatc ctgtatccgg gaatcgtcgt gttcaatggg gctgccaacg
    20881 cgttcacgcg agcacttggc gtgccacccg cttctgagac ggatgagaca ctcggcgagc
    20941 gggagctcct tcgagtactg actcgctccg gcgaggaagg ggacattgac gtttcggaag
    21001 tgaagatgat cgagagagtc ttcgatctcg acgatatcgt ggtgagggag gtcatggtcc
    21061 cacgaccgga cgtggtgagc gttccagcag attcctcgct ctccgacctc cagtcgacca
    21121 tcctcgaggc aggtcatacg cgctacccgg ttctcgatgc cgacgacgac caggtagtcg
    21181 gattcgtcga cgtgaaggac gtgctccgag ctgaggtgga gggcgaggac gccgagttag
    21241 tcggcgacat cgcccgcgag attctcatcg tccccgagac gatggcactg agcgatctcc
    21301 tgagacagtt tcgggaagat caacagcaaa tggccgcagt tattgatgag tggggggcct
    21361 tcgaggggat ggcaacggtt gaagacgtcg tcgaggcgct cgtcggagat ctccgagatg
    21421 agtttgatgt ggacgagcgt gaaccctcta ttcgccggca tgacgacggg tacgacatcg
    21481 acggcggcgt cccgttgtcg aagatcaacg acttacttga gggaggcttc accagtgaag
    21541 aggtcgaaac ggtcggtggg ctggtactcg aacaactcaa ccgtgcacca gagcgcggcg
    21601 atcgcatcga agttgccgga tacgttgttg aggtgacgag cgttgagggg acccgaattt
    21661 cgacggtctg ggtccacgaa cgtgagatgg atgattcagt ggtggactga gtggaggtgt
    21721 ggagttgctt ggtggggtcc gtttgagtta tcttcgttgt cagactggtg tttcgtaacg
    21781 gtctgacact aagtcgcttg caaccgaatc tacagatgag caaggcgagt acctcgcgga
    21841 caagccccga ggtagttggt gcaagaatcg gcttacgtac cacgacgtac cgttacggtt
    21901 ggggcgatga gacaagcaat cgccgacgta cttgaggcac ttgatgagtc actcgttttt
    21961 cgtcgcaatt gaagaggaga caccgaggaa attatgagtc ggttctgact acgcgacctg
    22021 tattcaacac ggccacggga acacctcccg aacaagggat tcaccaagcc ccagttttcc
    22081 ggccactctc aacatccctc tcacaacaaa gaggtgattc cagtcactca tcagacaatc
    22141 agtcagacac accactattg ccagtaaaac cagcagacat caacgtcagc cagtttactg
    22201 gcaacgatgg tctattccat atttctcgtg tttcaaatac aactgtcaca gtcaccgtct
    22261 gcagataatc aaagcagagt gtctcggggc taggcctcga aacaactcac aggtaatact
    22321 ggcaacagtg gacagggtat tggcaacact ggcaacgggg gtccccacaa caaagggggt
    22381 taatctaacg taccgttctt ttttgcgagt tcacggatgc catctagatt accaaactcg
    22441 ctctccagcg catctaacgc cgacgataac gagacgtcca aatcatactc gttgtagttc
    22501 ccccgaccgc cactcgaatc taccaactgc aacacaccgt ggaggttcag atccgacagg
    22561 tggtcatgca cacgtcgacg cttcaacggc tcttgcccat tcttcttcgc aaccttctgg
    22621 taccgtcggt agatcgactt cgtgcgctcg ggcgtctctc ctcgagccgc cagctgacac
    22681 accgtcaata atacgtgctg accatgctgt gtcaacgaat gcattccttc aacgacttgc
    22741 tggcgctgaa tctggaactc tccctctcga acgtgctctt ctgttacaaa tgcatcccca
    22801 ccagccctcg cttctgactc tgcgatatca actgccttcc gtaagagtcg aagtgcctgt
    22861 cgggctgacc cagagtctcg tgcagaaaac gcggcacaca acggaatcac gtcgtcttcc
    22921 aaaacatcat catataacgc aatgtccgct cgctctcgga ggatgttctg gagttcgcca
    22981 gcatcgtacg gcgggaacaa gatctcttct tcgcaaagtg tgtccttgac tttcggggac
    23041 agattgtcgc ggaatttgaa gtcgttgctg atgccgatga cgcccagctt cacgtccagg
    23101 tctaattgtg agcgtgcccg ggggagttcg tacagaatat catcatctga tccgatgttg
    23161 tcgatctcgt cgaggacaat caataccgtc cccccgatgt cttctaagtc agcatagagc
    23221 tcacgaaaca cgcgcttttg ctggtagccg gtttcactaa tcggcactcg tgaagacgac
    23281 acatttgtca gtgggtgatt tggctctcgg atctcgttta cgaggttcac cgcaacctga
    23341 tacgacgtat tacagccagt acagttcagt tcgataatat tcacgtcgac gtcgtcgtac
    23401 tggtcagccg attcctggag ttccttgagc aggtcatgtg tggccgcagt cttcccaaca
    23461 cctgtgaccc catacagaaa cacgttgttc ggctgccatc cttggattac cggacggagt
    23521 gctgctgcgt attcgttgag ttctgcgtct cgttcctcaa gagtctccgg ctggtagtcg
    23581 tctcgcaaca cgtcgttgtc tcgaatgatg aatgactccc gagtgaaccg gcccatgaat
    23641 tggtcgatgt agcaatgtgt aataaaaccc cggttgccag tatgaccagt aaccacaccc
    23701 cggttgccag tagtgccaat acctcggttg tttataaaag acactctctc cactattgcc
    23761 agtattctct cggaacacag ggtacctaac tcaggatgag aaaattacta agtctactag
    23821 actatatttt ctctactatt agtagtgttt tctctaatac gggtttggtt taaccacttt
    23881 taatataaat ctaccgctta taataggcta tcgtggatag gttcccactt gttcgagtgg
    23941 ttttactggc aaaagtggtg tgtgtgtgct acttaaataa aatggaaatt ggcaatactg
    24001 gcaacagtgg tatgttaaga aactactaca atcgagttgg tacacgaagc agcaactgac
    24061 gtctctcttt ggagtctcga aagaggaggt tcccccactt tcggagagaa gtcatcaact
    24121 cacgactgaa gtcgtgggct tcctcctcgc gtctgtgtga actctcccgc tctattcagc
    24181 aatgcttcgc gttgcttccg tgagaacggt gcttcctgtt tctgtagtct aaaccacaat
    24241 tgtaattcac ctattcagat tccatttggt ttactccaga gtaatttact cgagggtgaa
    24301 ctactttgcg tcagagtgtg aactgtgatg tatgagtacc gatctgggaa ccgctggtgg
    24361 agagaagtcc cgtgaactca tccatttcgt cacccagcag acgcggttcg cgctcgtcaa
    24421 taacatcctc cagcatccca agcagctgcc ttcgatgtac gaactcgagg agctcaaccc
    24481 cagcgtcagc gatgccaccg tctacaagca catccagaag ttgatcgacg ccggcatcgt
    24541 caaagaagtc gcacttgacg acgaccagcg ccgacagggc tatccctgga agttctacgg
    24601 cctgactgag gacggtcgaa cattccttga ggaacgagca gatcattgag ttagtttggg
    24661 aagatgctcg cagacctgct cagcgagttc tttgcggcgg atttagaaga aacgtgggag
    24721 cgttcgctgt ccagctccac gcgaccggat gttcacttag agagataaaa gaaattcttc
    24781 gatacctcgg cgttgaacgg tctcatcaag ctgtttggca gtgggtacct cgactggctg
    24841 acagcggtca caacccgcct gaggcgaagc cgaagcgggt tgcggttgac gagaccgctg
    24901 tcaagatcaa tggcgagtgg tcttggttgt atgctgcaat agacatcgag acaaagctga
    24961 ttcttgacgt cgaattattt ggacggcatg gaaccgaccc agctgctgcg ttcctccatc
    25021 gaccctcaga gaaacacgac ctctcagacg ctgtgtttct cgttgatggc tacggctatc
    25081 agacttcctt ctctcgatta gggttgggcg gtcggcttga ctacgtcgag cgaacccgca
    25141 tcgaaacgtg ggtccatacc ctcacaatgc gagtcgactg cgtccatcat tcgtaggtgg
    25201 gcagtcacgg aagcgtccgc gagtggttca tacaatttgt gcactactat aactttcaac
    25261 gaccgcatca agcgctcgac ggacgaacac cggtcaagga ggcgacttac tagacagtgc
    25321 ccccccaagt cgaattttct atcccgaatc aggtttctat gcctgagtgc ctgataatcc
    25381 catttggtca cgcggagatg gagtctcgtt ttgtcgccca gtcgtatttg ttgagtgccg
    25441 cccgaacgac tgggacacgg tcagcgaggt gctcccactc gctggcgatt tcgcgccgcg
    25501 tctccacttc gtcagtatcg tcgaggtcgg cgatgctcgc tcgaagttca ccacgggtca
    25561 tggaaacgtg ggagtcgtcc cgggtttcgt cgggcatgtt tggttctacg aggtggtaaa
    25621 acatacatcc gctaagttgg aaatatgagt gagcaaaggg taacgttcgt cggcgaacga
    25681 aagcctgtcg ggtccgtccc acatctaatc gacagataac agcgacttga gatgcacgta
    25741 tgacgaactc gcgtagattt cgttcaccta agtatacgtc accagagagt acagcaaact
    25801 ggctaacgtt tattatacct cgttgcacag aatcagacag tgtacgacga aacgaaacaa
    25861 caaataaatg tctgccttcc cgtcatccct ggtgacgatt cgaagatatt caggctccac
    25921 gcggccgacg acgtgcttcg actactcgtc gacgcccacc agtcggagtt cacactgaaa
    25981 gagctctccg agatgaccga ccgaagccgg tcgacagtct ggcgagcggt cgagttcctc
    26041 gacgggctcg gcgtcgtcca agtacgagcg acgacacagc gaaagtacgt ctccatcgac
    26101 cctgcgcggc tccagaaaga cgatccggta ctcggtatcg aacagaccga gtatcacgct
    26161 ccagttcgtg cgttcgtaga gaccgtcgag gcggcagtcg agaactcgga cggagtcgaa
    26221 caattactcg gtgttctcgt attcgggagc gttgctcgcg gcgaggccga ccggaagagc
    26281 gacgtcgacg tgttcgtcct cgtcgacggc gaccgaacga ccgcccgccg cgtggtctcg
    26341 aacgtggcca gtgagctcgg cgaagaacga ttcgacggcg accggtacac gttcgaaccg
    26401 ttcgtcgaga gcggggagag tgcgctccga gcaggcgaaa agctccgaga gatattccag
    26461 gagggagtca ccgtctacgg tagcgaagag ttccaacgaa tccggaccga ggtgataagc
    26521 ggtgagtagc acccgaatcg agacgttggt agacgaggtg caagccgcct tcgactatcg
    26581 acccgacgaa atcgaagacg gtctagagac gaacgaggcg gacatcctcc agcttcgaaa
    26641 gtcgtgtcga ctactcgcgg gcgcagagac gctgctggaa caagggttct atacgttggt
    26701 tatcgaggcg tcgttcgtcg ctatcgagcg cgtcgtcgag ttcaaacttc tcgaaggcgg
    26761 cgtcgaacca cgggacctac ccggaacgca tcccggcgtg tacacggaag cggcgaggcg
    26821 tggaatcctg tcggggtaca tcgccgacaa ccttcaggat ctgtggcgga atcatcgtgc
    26881 caagacgtac tatcaagacg gactcgccgc gagagagcgt gcagagaaac tgttcgaact
    26941 cgcgtcggag acccacgagt acgttgtcaa ccagtcgacg aagagacacg agtgtgtctg
    27001 cgagtaggta ttacagaatc atggctatac cgagcagtat tctgggtccc gccgtcggtg
    27061 cgttcattag tggactaatc ggcgttgcta cggtcgagta tcggaattac cgtgaggagg
    27121 tagccgaaat tgaagggtgg tacgaccaag caatccgcct tgcggagcaa gttgatcggg
    27181 aaacacccca gtcctatctc gcggacattc aaggagaggg tgaggccgat gaaactggcg
    27241 agagggtgaa tgacatggcc gcggcttacg gacgaatcgg ggagcggtta cgggaccacg
    27301 taaaccgttc cccacccgaa atcaccgaat cggtcttggg tcccgcaagc gagacggcgc
    27361 ggtactgcca gatagtagac cgtgaggacc ttcgttcagg tgattttcta cccatggtgg
    27421 gaaacgcagt aaaaaccgcc gaaacgctcc aagagaaggc tagagacgcc gaaatggacg
    27481 tgagaatatt ttgatgttct tggaagacat tttcatctgg ggaattagaa gcggttattg
    27541 caaagcccat gattgcgcgg catcagggcg tggttacgag ttgttctctg catagtctaa
    27601 acagcggggc gcccgttcgc tcgcactctc gtcgtcgtac gcccgccact cggcccgtga
    27661 ccaatgcgtt gttcatcgat gtgtagacaa cagtcccaca gactgtttcg atagcgttcg
    27721 tcgtgactcg gccgtcgcac tcgggacagt ggttcgcgct cgattccgtt cccaccagcg
    27781 aatggctacg cgaaaactgt tggtgaagcc tgatgcaggg cttcgtgagg gaatctcagt
    27841 agaccatcaa atccgagaac agtctcatta ggcgtgagtt gagatttcga tcagtttcga
    27901 accccggccg agggacagtt gtatctccgt actgatcaaa gtcagtctgg atacgatacg
    27961 tcagtgactt ttcggcctct tccgccccgc catcaacgat gagggcgcgg ttgtcaacga
    28021 tacgccgaag ccgtccagtc tcgcggttca gtgtcacctc aatccaacag tcaccgagcg
    28081 ccgcgccgcc cacaaacagc ggaacgacct gtgtgtatgc atccagtcca gaaacgcgat
    28141 acgtaatcgt ctcctcagtg gccgtactcc gcgtccactc agtccggtgc gggcggacga
    28201 agtcgccgcg gaccgctgcc agcacgtcgt cgtcttcggt gttgggggag atgtactggg
    28261 actctgagag acgcaccgtc ccgtctgtcg acatcgacgc gttgaggtca ttcagtatgc
    28321 ttccgtcggt gatgaagagc actttcgtca acgggaggtc ggagctgttc cttaccaccc
    28381 ggctgtagtg aagcagcgcc cacatactag ggtgcagtgt gacgaaggcg gcgtccacgt
    28441 cagctgcgga ggccgttcgg atcaacggtg tttcgaacgt cgtcaaggtg tgaaggtgcc
    28501 gtcaccggga gtgctcgtgc cactgcctgt gtacgtcgag gtcgtacggt gcctcaccaa
    28561 tccaatcgtc cagcacccgc actcttgtga cggctcggtg atctgcggcg tgacggtgtc
    28621 gggctgccga aatgatgcgc tcacgcggtg tgtcgcccgt cgggagcgct ggattgtacg
    28681 gacggatgtc tgccagtcga agaccaccgt agcctgtaac tacgccaaga gccgctgcac
    28741 ctgctttggc gaggaacgta cggcggttca ttcggtggcc tccggcgtct cggttttcgg
    28801 tcgccagatg gcaactgtct tggacctgct ctggtcgggt gagacccaga ccagacgagt
    28861 caccgccggt tcaggaagtg gatgagtcag tgtcgctccc ggcgtaagcg ggaactctgc
    28921 gattgagtct gcaccgtcac gactgaccca gacgatctcg acaccgtgag ggtccggtgt
    28981 gacagcgtac agacgacccg tgttctcggc cgtgacacga ctgccgcggt caaacgtcac
    29041 agtgagttcg gaccggtcgg gatcccagtc gaacgaaacg aagatattcg gcccgctagc
    29101 cggataggac tttgtcgagg gactactcgg tgcgagcgag cacccagcaa gggccggaac
    29161 gagtgtcgtg aggagggcac gtcgatgcac ggatggtgtt ctgtgacaaa acccaaatat
    29221 gtttaggtga tgagtttttg aggcactgtc tagttaagcc agtttgagga acgaccaggt
    29281 cgttgagtta gttagtcaaa atgctcgcag cactgctcag cgagtgcttt gcgacggatt
    29341 tagaagaaac gtgggagcgt gagcggacgg cgacgttgac gagacgctct gcgtctcgtt
    29401 cgcacaccag aaatcggaga tttctgggga cgttcacgag agcagagctc tcgtgcagcc
    29461 catcagaacg cgaagcgttc tgaggatgcc cgtcagggtg ttcgccgtcc agctccatac
    29521 gactggttgt tcgcttagag agataaaaga aattcttcga tatctctgcg ttgaacgctc
    29581 tcatcaagct atttggaagt gagtacatcg gcttgctgac agcggttaca acccgcctga
    29641 ggcgaagccg aagcgggttg cagtcgacga gaccgctgtc aagatcaatg gcgagtggtc
    29701 ttggttgtat gctgcaatag acatcgagac aaaactgatt cttgacgtcg aattatttgg
    29761 atggcatgga accgacccag ctgctgcgtt cctccatcga ctctcagaga tacacgatct
    29821 ctcagacgcc gtgtttctcg ttgatgggta cggttattcc ccgactagga ttgagcggtc
    29881 ggcttgacta cgtcgagtaa aatctcaaaa tgccaccgac cgcatcaatc gctcgatgga
    29941 cgaacgccgg ttgaggggag ttactaacta gacagtacca aaccgttgtc tgctgcgggg
    30001 acaactggat aagtaaatca atttgtggac ccccaaatga tgcgagatgg acctgactcg
    30061 acgaccgact cctttgtacg tggtacgcac acaaaaaaga actgtagcgg tgcgctgccg
    30121 aggagttcga agatgtcgat gtgggaatcc cagccagcga gtggtattaa acaacacccc
    30181 gatatcatat aaactattta tatttgtgaa ccgcgtcatg gcatatgtgc catcagacgg
    30241 aatctggcga ctcgcatttg gagtatgaaa tcacttcccg atgaggttcc gtcgcaaagc
    30301 actcgctggg cagggctgcg agcaccttga ccaactaact caacaacctg atcattcctc
    30361 acactggcgt aactagaccg tgtcgttcta gctcacctcc cagaaagtga agacaaagct
    30421 gggggtaaac ccgaaaccga agacgaagac gacccggacg cactcagccc gaccgaaccc
    30481 gtagacgcag acggcgacga ctacgccgac ctgacgaaca cactcgctca cgaactcgac
    30541 tttgtgccga ccgacggcga acccgaaggg tgggaagaca cgttcaccgc tgcagtggac
    30601 tactaccacg accaaatcga cgcacccatc ccgaagaaca aggcgttcaa cgacctctta
    30661 gaccatcttc gagacgagta caccgaagcg tgtgaggcac atcccaccgc cgtcgaggga
    30721 tgtaccgatt gcgtcatggt cggcccatgt gatgaatgcg gcgacgaaac acacatcgct
    30781 cgtgtcgaat ggcgaccctg cgtcaacgac aacgacgagg actacaccta ccactacgca
    30841 gtcgaacccg gatgtgacca ctgcgctgaa gtcctaacct gtgcagactg cgccggcgtc
    30901 gcgaccgacg gcgaagacga acacggtgcc gtgcccgagg acgtcaccgt ggttgagcga
    30961 gtcggctgtc gcgaccaccg tgggtggacc gacgaaagcc cagagtgccg ctggtgcgag
    31021 acgaacacct accagacgcc gttgctccga ttgcccgaga cggcccgcga atactacgcc
    31081 ggccccgact ggccgcaacg agccgaccct gttcgtggac tatccgacaa tttggacgag
    31141 gcaaccgacc tcgtaacgtc ggacctcgaa tcgcacagcg ctcaccgaca ccttggagac
    31201 cgagacagca tcggacgcag gtggacggac cacactgccg acagcaagaa actcggctgg
    31261 atacccggca agtggcgagc cggtgttgac cacctgcttg atgaaggtta cacccccgaa
    31321 caactcatcg cgaccgggct gttccgtccc gactacggac gcatcgcacg ctacctgagc
    31381 gacgagcacg agacgaccgt cgagatggaa gacatccccg agtacgacct ctcggaagtc
    31441 cccgaccgcg agaaagtgcg tagcgtgtgg cgtggccgct atctcttccc gtaccacgac
    31501 gaagacggac aggttcgata ctgtatgtct cgaacccaga aaggccgacc acacccgaac
    31561 gactaccgga gcgatgcgaa gtacctcaag cagaaactca ccgacgcgaa ctactgcgaa
    31621 gagccgattt acggcgtcag taccatcgaa gacggccaac ccgtcatcat caccgaaggg
    31681 attgccgacg caatcgcagc tcacggagtc ggtctgcccg ctatctcgcc ggtgaccacg
    31741 cagttcaaag acgccgtcaa gttccgactg ttggatatcc ttgccgaaca cgacgtatcg
    31801 acgacgctcc tcatacagga caacgaggcg gcgtcgttca acctgctgga cgaggccgac
    31861 gtagacgtcg acgacctcgc cgagcgaatg gccgcccgga acgaactgtc tggtgaggac
    31921 ctccgcgaat acatccgcga ccagcgagac gaaggcacgt ctcgtcgcgg tcccattggc
    31981 gaagccctcg aaatcggcta cggtggtccc ggcgaacaag gagcgctcgc gacggcggcg
    32041 tacctcaccg aacgtggcgt ggactgtatc atggtcgaac tgccccgtat cgcgggccgg
    32101 aaggtggacc tcgacgatta cctctccgac cgcctgtatg aagtggcccc gccgtcgccc
    32161 ggcctgacga cgctgcttga tgcgtggcgt ctcgaagcgg atactggacc acaggcacct
    32221 gccgactacc tcgatgggat tacgaaccac cccgacgagc gacctgtctt gcagtggatc
    32281 aacgagtcga tatcgtggca cgacggctac gttgactacg cctacccaga ttggttcacc
    32341 gccggcccac catcggcagg cgacgacgag tggcacgaag cagacggtga agtggccatc
    32401 gacccaatct cgcccacctc agaggaggac ctcgcccgag acgattcgga cgaactctcc
    32461 gaagagatgt acttcatgtt cgacgacttg ctccactggg cgttcatcct ccgtgacaag
    32521 ggtcacacgt cgttcccact ctacaaggaa tggcgctcga agaagaccgg ggcgctctca
    32581 gcagggaact tcgccgcgaa ggacaccgag atagagtcaa ccgacccact gacgcttggt
    32641 gtcgaactcg gccttggtgg gttcccactg ctgggtcacc acgtcgctgc tgtcgaaggc
    32701 ctgtatggcg acaccagcca gtcgcgtgcc gccgagacct actgggtggg tgactcagac
    32761 ggcgctctct ctcgcgttac gccgctcttt gaaggtctca agatgttcga cccacgttcg
    32821 caccccgact acgcacagac ggtcgaaggg atgcgacagc gcgacgtggc gagtcgccaa
    32881 gacgagtggc ttggtggaga cgatatcgac gccagttcga gcacgtcaac cagtggtccc
    32941 agtgacctgt tctcctactc gctcgcagag attacgggca agacgaacgg ctaccgaggc
    33001 ccccacccgc acaagcactt cggcgactcc gagaactact tcgtgatgct ctcgaacgag
    33061 gtcgcctacg accacaaacg gaaggcgacg ttcaacgcgc tgacctacct cgcccacctc
    33121 gtgaaagtgc gcggagagaa caatattgaa ggaccgttca ccgacgagga aatcctccag
    33181 acgtgggtgc gcgtcaagga caaacacaac ctcatctccg acgacgacca agtgccccgg
    33241 cgagcgttca tccacgccgc caaagagatg ggcatcgcga ccgccgacga tatcgagacg
    33301 gtcactcgcg agacgcgcaa tgggagtacc tacacccgcg aggaattgcc ggtcgaactg
    33361 tggaacgaaa cagtcgaaca gttccccaag acgtacggtg ttgactccgg gtacagccgc
    33421 atcgtgaccg aggccgattt cgtcgtcgac ggactcactc aggagaactc gatggaccga
    33481 ttcgctgagt atcacctaac tgatactgcg gagccgaacc cagacgacga tgctgacttc
    33541 ctccacgtcc gaaccaagca cgcccacgaa gcataccaag tgttctgtgg catcaacgga
    33601 gtggacccat tcgccatcaa agaaatcgga aggctggttg atgcaactgg ctgtgaaaag
    33661 aaatcgaagc gggtgaacgg cgatcagaag acccgcttaa tcggagtcac tttgtcggaa
    33721 agtggtgaac ggttactctc tatgcactcc gaatagagac tcccgctgca gtgggtgaat
    33781 tcctaaatct gtaatatttc ttatacaaat tcagacagga ttcgaaatag gacacaagca
    33841 atggttagga atccaaagcc accgtaaggt gggtatgggt ataggaggat ggactggttt
    33901 tctggagagt aatttcccaa ccccaattct gcagtcttgg tccgaacacc aagcagagag
    33961 tcgtcaactt tcaacgacaa cttggcgcgt tttgattctc gaataggagg cacagcgagt
    34021 gtcaaaatta cctctcctat cgacgctttt gtcgttcgcc ttttcttgat tgatgtactg
    34081 actgaggaac ctacacaagc caacaagaaa ttgtcgaatt tcaataatac aaattacgtt
    34141 gttcagtagt aggttgccct tgccaatgct acgaattcat taaccaccat gtgagtagaa
    34201 cagcaaaggt tcacaccaac aacgacggac ttggtcggct attgatgtcg ccccgactca
    34261 tctggaacgg cggaacgtcc gaagagaaaa ttcgagcgtg gattgaattg aatgtggtct
    34321 gtgttcgggg gtcgagttgc gaaggtgacc tccgttcaaa ttctccagaa gatgagtata
    34381 ggctcgccaa ggctagggca aaagaagagc aattatcaat ttcccaataa tgggtaaaac
    34441 ggctgttaag ggtggctgtt aagggtggct gttaagggtc caaaataacg tcatatcgtg
    34501 aaaataagca gacgggggtg gtctggcacc cttaacacca cccatcaaat gacccttaac
    34561 acggccctca ctagactacc taaactactc tgaacggcaa tatcagacca tgagacaaat
    34621 tcaaaactat tattaaatat atacttaatt ccagattttg ttaagggtgc taactacccc
    34681 cctcgcgtct tagtaagaac cctatgaagc ctgcgcgggg actaaatcac atttcactcg
    34741 ggccgtgaag gccgacagat tgtaagcacc gagaggtggc cttcggcacc acgatgtatc
    34801 agaagatttg aacactcgtt tgggagggtg agggttcggc cagtcgtcgc agagtggact
    34861 ctgagaggat agtcgaacag aggggaagtc ggcggtcgtc gaacagcgga aggtcaggcc
    34921 acacgggtca gccggcccct cagaaagaag gtcgaacaga gggggaagtc agtggtcgtc
    34981 ggtgcctggt gctgggggat agtcgaggcc gaagatcggg tgggaagtag agggaagtga
    35041 agtcgtggaa cccccgccgg gagaccatcg aaagagggga aagtcagtca gcaattgcta
    35101 cctcagagaa gtgatagata cggcgggccc ggcggcgtcg acgtcgtcgc cagttggggt
    35161 ctggatagcc atcgttggag ccaaagtcag cagtcgtcgc ccggcgaacg aaggcggtcg
    35221 tcgagggaat ggtcgagtcg gtcgtgacga ggccagagtg ggtactggta atactggcaa
    35281 tggtggtgtg ttcatcccca gtgggtgagt gtcctgtcgt cgtctcgagt gtgtggtcag
    35341 tggtggtcgt actgggagtg ttgcccctac tgtccccata ggggaagcct tcgagagagt
    35401 cggtagtgtg tgagtcgaag tgtcagattc gttatggtgg gtcggtgtcg ctgttcgagg
    35461 tgtctcaggg agtgtttcgg tgacacccat gccgcccatc ttcgccgcga cgggccgcga
    35521 ctcgctgcgc tcctcacatc cgttgcggtg cttgagtcgt cggggcctcg tcgacggctc
    35581 gacgcccggc gcccacccac cagcatctcg tggccatcgt cccgaactcc cgggttgcga
    35641 ccgccattcg ttacggagcc aaagtcagtg aacacaggtt gtagtgcata ttcgggaacc
    35701 gaaaggaatt gagtgtcaaa acatagagaa agaagaccac cagcgaagac gaaaagagac
    35761 acagcaactc gtcgtcgtcc cacccctgga tgagaagtcg aacaccacca gaacactggg
    35821 gcacaatcga cgagacgaga agagaaaacg aaccgccagt tgtaactcgg acactcgtcg
    35881 cgacgggcac gcagcgggtg cgatccgcac ggtgggcagc ctcgatatcg acactcactc
    35941 agatgggccg ggcccgccgc cgtcgtgggc cgtctgcgcc ggcccacgaa cgccgtcgaa
    36001 ccactcttta ttgtgtatgt gaatcagggc ggaccaaacc catagtgcgg gtaaggggca
    36061 gattgagaag agaatgtatt ggccaccggc tagaaaagtg agatgaatgc aaacacgcaa
    36121 tcgtcgaacg acagtgaaca gatgacgaag acagcagcag gtgactcacg ttccgacgac
    36181 ctcacacacc cctgtcccga agacgactgt gaccgcattg catcagcaag agcctcccac
    36241 gatgtcttgg aagttcgttc ctacccgttc aaccgtctgg agaaccacga gtgcgagtgt
    36301 ggatgcaagt tcgtcatcgg caaggtccgc tccgaggtcg tcgacgtcgc catcacaaga
    36361 cactccaacg aggcctgagc cccaccggcg acttttttta tgctaccttc gccggggcat
    36421 cgacatcctc gttggagcct gtcgttccac ggaatcacca ccgtacacgc ggtcgccacc
    36481 aatcttgctg cgggccccag cccgcgctct cgccgcctgg cggcggccaa gaacacgcgc
    36541 tggtgctcct cgctggcgag ctggactcca cacgcgcacg atcaccgaac gaaccgctac
    36601 cgcacacccc aacacggcag agggtctcat catttgtccc gccccggagc atttcttctt
    36661 ggttttcgac gcttgcacat gttcaacctc aaatctcaga actgcaagac ctgtcctcga
    36721 tgcggctacc tgatgcgcta ctacacgaaa gacgagccca agtgggtctg tggtgactgc
    36781 tacctcgctc tccccgctaa cgacggtggc ggctagccag cggccaccga agttcgtctg
    36841 tttcacctgt tcgcgacggc gtgatttgtc tcgccttgga ctcctgaatg accgactacg
    36901 aggttgcccc gccacccaaa cgagtttcgc cacacatcca gattcggacg gcgttctcga
    36961 ctcaccgagg ccgggtgacg cggtttatgg tgcaactcga atactggcac gacgagacgt
    37021 ggaacgaagt cgtccgctac gaccacgacg aagacgccgc tggtggtcac gacgtcgccg
    37081 ccgaaggact ccaccgcgac gtgtaccgca acggcgagaa agccttcgtc gaagacgtga
    37141 ccggccccat cgacgccaac gaaggctacg tcctcgccga agacgactta accgaggacc
    37201 tcgaatacta catccaacga tacgaacgat ggcacaatct gaccccaccc accaaccagt
    37261 caccgacgaa cagtacgaag tgatgcgtcg ccgaatctct gaccacttcg acgagatgcg
    37321 acagctcatg gacgaggcca tccaagccga cctcgaagag atggaacaag aagacgacga
    37381 cgccgaggcc gaatagcccc ccttttacca ctgaccgacc gctgagcgac agccacgtca
    37441 cttccctggg ccagccaccg ccacacgata gggacggccc gccgccatca cgggccgact
    37501 ccgccggccc gcgaacgccg gcgaccctac tattttgcgt atgctaattg gtccggacaa
    37561 aacccatagt gcgggtacgg aaggtgagta gattttcggt ggtattggca cccggctaga
    37621 gaagtgagat ggttggtgaa gatgaaacga cgaacccggt tgggtcgggt acgtcccgca
    37681 acggcggttc ttcggcagcc atccttggag actctactat gagtgacaac aacaacgtct
    37741 acgacagtat cgaagcagaa cagtggaacg aagcaggtct cgcagcacgt agtcccgacg
    37801 acgaacgcat gttccgtgac tcgcctcacg cagagttcga tgttgacctc gaggacgcac
    37861 acggtgcaga cgcgggcttc gagacgcccg aaggtgggca gaccagcgtc gccggcgacg
    37921 tcatcggcga aacgaaggac ggccagcctg tcgttgcctc cagtgcaggc atgaactccg
    37981 acgcagcgaa cgacgggaaa acgtcggtcg gtatcggcgc agagttcggt gcgtgggccg
    38041 aagtcggtaa cacgacccag acgtggcgcc tgctgcagaa ccgtaactcg gacatgacga
    38101 tgtacgacga acagggcgaa ctgactatcg acatcccgtc gcacatgacg ctggcggacg
    38161 ccgagcggtc gctcgctctc gaagaagaac tgctgaccat cagcgctcgc gctgaccctg
    38221 ttcgcgacgg catcatctcg gaagccgacc tcatcgcgac cgaaaccgaa cgtgccgagg
    38281 aaaaccgtgc ggtcgttgcc tcgctggctc cccgtcctgt gaacctcgcg ttcaacctgt
    38341 tcagcgacga cgacgagatg gctcgtgact tcgcgcggtc gttcaaggac cacgacgcga
    38401 gcgagcacac cgaattcgtc gaagcggctc cctcgcggca accacaccgg ccgttcggcc
    38461 gcagtgcgta cgccgagccg aacagtcaga tggtcgtcga cgagtggacc gaccagacgc
    38521 agtggggccc aacccgtctc gtccacgaaa aagatgcgaa tgcgcccctg ccggcgcacg
    38581 acctcgcgca ctcccagcgt gagaccatcg agaagctgac ggctgacgtg tacgagcgcg
    38641 tccgcgacaa aggcggcctc gaagtccccg gcgtggacct cgaagcagtc gaaaaagcgg
    38701 tcactgaagc cgtcgaagac acccgaaacg aactcgaagc ggtcatcaag gccgtcgaag
    38761 acgtgttcca cccgaactcc cagtcgcttg cgaccatcga aggcacgtgg cccggatgca
    38821 ccgctcgcgt gaaggtcgtc gaactgtacg agccgaacgc gcctgactcg caattccagg
    38881 tggcgaaggt gcgcgacgtg tcgccgttcg tcgaacagac ctcggctggg tcggagttcg
    38941 caaaggtgac catctggcat cgctcgtcgc ccgaagagac gcttcgcgaa ggcgacatcg
    39001 tgacgctggc gaacccgtcg cccggtcagt acggcaagca actgaccctc gcggtgacct
    39061 cgaagacctc gatgtacgtc gagcgtcgtg gcactggtcg agaaatcacg tggcgtgatg
    39121 cgaagttcac gacgtcgtac gacacgcacg acgctgtcga gtcccagaaa gttggcgggc
    39181 ggtcggggcc gtcggcaggt gcgacgattg tgccggttcc ccggtaccgg cgtctcgccg
    39241 atatgatggg cccgaaagac ccgaactcgg ttgacgagtg gggccgtggc ttcatctcgg
    39301 gtcgcgacgt cggctcgcgg gtgggtggct gcagtaccgt ccacctcgtg agcgaatcga
    39361 cgcccgagtg gttcgctcag gaagcatcga cggagatgca ccgcttccgc tcggcggacg
    39421 aggcagttgt cggcgtgcct gaaactcccg ccaaaatcaa tgtctgatta ttgtccattc
    39481 accgacttaa atagtatgag ttggctattt attgttgagg cggtggcgac gtgaggcctc
    39541 gtcgccaatc gactcatcga cagcctgctc cctgagaatt tctctcagca cagacacaca
    39601 gcgaacgcta tagacacatc cctctaaacc atgccaatca acgacactga cgcctcgttt
    39661 gaacagctcc gaatgcatct cgcccaagcg cttactcgcg ctgaatctga agacgtcgaa
    39721 caacacctcc gtgcgtcact ttcgatatgc gacgatatcg caccatctcc actcaccgga
    39781 tgtcctgcct gtgggaaagt tggactactt gagcggatct acctgcacga gtgtgaattt
    39841 gaccacatgg actgacgccg taaccagcgt agagtgattt acaccgttgc aaaaataaca
    39901 acggtgatgg gtgcgacacc aactatggat gacgaaccac acatcaccga tatcccttcg
    39961 cccactgagt tccccaaaga gtcgacttta gattcagatc ttgaacttcg caatacattt
    40021 agtgaaatcc tctcacagca tgggttcgca gacacgcttg ttctgagtcg cagtcgtgca
    40081 gatgatatct tccacgatcg acgacttgcg attgtggagt acctcaaaac tcacgaccca
    40141 gcttctgttc ggtcactcgc taaagaactg gacgcggaca aaggcgtaat cagccgagac
    40201 ttgcaaaaac tcgctgcgtt agacatcatc gaattcgaga aagatggacg tagtaaagca
    40261 cctcgactaa agcatcgtca tgtcgtcgtt gaaccggtct tctgaacgta ccgacagggt
    40321 tcaccaccct gtcgtaagca gggagattct ccctttgaat accggtgttt gacccacgta
    40381 caccactttc gctccgaggc tggtacttaa tctaggtact acccaagaag atggtatctc
    40441 acgatggcca atcgagtctc tctcactgac cggccaccca aaacgactgc acagatccat
    40501 gtccacattg gcgacgacga tactctcctt tcgagagcaa gccgagcggc ttctccatct
    40561 gacctcgtgc ttactgccga acagttacac agacggaatc tgaaacaccg actggcgaag
    40621 tcacaccaac cacggagtaa tctcctgctt gcacaacctg tggatgtcgc acgtcgtgtg
    40681 tgccacgtgg cagggtgtga aacagaagca ctcgaccgac ttgaccgggt gcgtctcctc
    40741 gaggatttgc ttcggacgaa cctcagtggc ctcggaactc tcaaacctgt ctttgggacc
    40801 aacctttcga atcacgtcga ggcaatcgaa gcggcacgca aggaactcca gacgatgact
    40861 gctgggcgcg tctctcgcct cgaaacgctc acagaactca ctctatcgct tccagagacg
    40921 gcacggcgag acacaactga cctcatttct ggacttagtg cgctcgaaca gcacctcgaa
    40981 gaacatactg acgtcgcagt ctccgagtcg catttgttcg aggaagcagc gcaggcgctc
    41041 ggcagtgagg gtgaggacgt atggtcggag gcatacccgt ccatcgagcg agttcatctc
    41101 gctggcgtga gcatgattgg ggcgtcactg ctggattttc tcgcgagtct ctcggcgacg
    41161 acgcagacgg agattcactt gtaccttcga gaggggaccg gtccacagat tgcagaccga
    41221 accggtgacc gcctgcgatc gatagacgtc gacgtagacc tcacacgcca cgctgcagag
    41281 cgttcgaagc agtctgtgaa cgtccccgta accgaatttc gtgcgtcgac gcggcgtgag
    41341 gaagcacgaa tcgcgatggc tgttgttcgt ggacttctcg acgatggtgt gtcaccgagc
    41401 gatgtcgttg ttgtggctcg tgatgtcgat acgtacgagc gcccgcttac acaagcggcc
    41461 cgtgagtatg gccacgaact ctctgtgtgg acacagttac cgctcacaca aacacttccg
    41521 tatcgaatca taatctcggt gtgccgactg ttggacgccg aggcagtgga cgttgcaacg
    41581 ttgtgtaacc cggtcatgtt gggatgggtc gccccaggcg gcgacggccc acccgtacac
    41641 accaccgaag tcggtgcggc acgtcgagca ctccagggcg aaccaccgaa gccactctcc
    41701 gaatgggaat cggttctcga tgagtctgac ttcggagcgc tcaaacatct ggtcgcgtgg
    41761 gtgctcgacc aacctgagac cccatctccg gtagatgttc gcgagacgct ttctcccgtc
    41821 gtcgacgcat accgggaggt cggtcttcca gccgttaagg cccgcgactc gccagcactc
    41881 cgtcacacag cacaaacagc acgagcagtc acacgagtgg agactctcgt tggagaggtc
    41941 gcagtgaagt atcgcgagtg ggacgaccag gactatacgg tgaagtcgtg gaaatcggtc
    42001 atcgacctcc tagagaacgt tgcaacagtt cagccggggc gacgtgaaca ttcccacgga
    42061 aaggcgatcg acgtgctgga cgcgactgac acgtggattc ggcgcgttcc gcatgtcgtc
    42121 gcactcggcc tcgtcgatgg cgagtggccc caaccgccag aagggatgtt cccaaagccg
    42181 tttcgcgacg ccgtcgtcga cggcgataca cgcacggccc gctcgttggg cgtccaggag
    42241 tcgtggacag ctaaccgaga gcgcgaccac tttgccgatg cagtgaacac tgcgacagag
    42301 cacctcgtct gttcgtggtt ccagcgcgat ttcgaaggag gaacttacga gcgctcgccg
    42361 ttcctcgatg atctcgatgc gcacgttgtt agcgacgaag caacacgtga tctcttagga
    42421 gaggcgtgtc ggcttccaga ttccctccgc gactcacacg gaggtgctgg cgatgtctaa
    42481 acagggagtg gacaactgcg agaggcccgt cccggaactt aagggtgcgc aagcaacgat
    42541 tcgagacgca tttttcggcc acgacgcagg attgttcgtc ctcgactgca acccagggtc
    42601 ggggaagtcg acggtgagtg aacaactcgc tgcggaagca gtcgcacgtg cgtggaacga
    42661 cgggacccag acccctgcac agacgttgtg cgtcgcctcg ttcgcacgcg aagacgcggc
    42721 ggctatcgtc cccggcgtat ctgccgcact ctccgcgtta gcaaccgacc ccgacagtcg
    42781 tgtcgactta gctgaagacg atgtccggac actctcacga cggcttcgtg agtctgaaac
    42841 gcttggtacg atcgacagta tccttcacgg cgtgttcgag atgattgcgc cggaagtcgg
    42901 attcggcgaa gcaccggcag tcggtgacga gtcgttgttg accgacgtcc acgcggcgtg
    42961 tgtcgaggca ctgcacgacg acggcgaact cgcagacgtg tacgctcgac tcgacgatgc
    43021 atatcctggg gggcggtaca agatgggtgt tgacgggctt ctgttgtcag cactcagggc
    43081 atgtcgcgaa cgtcgactgt cggtcaatgc atttcgggag tcactggtcg acaccgtcca
    43141 cgagacgtat ccggacggcc caccgtctga tttcggcgac gtcctcgcgg acattcgccg
    43201 attcgtcgga aaagacgctg ccctcgatac tgcccgttcg tacgacccta cagagcgccc
    43261 cgctgtcgtc gatgccgacg agacgctcta cgtgtcgtgg ctggatgtta tcgacgacgt
    43321 ctgtatgcta ctggaagcgt acaccgagac gtacgacgag ctcgcacagg atgtcggagt
    43381 tgcatcacac ctcgatactg cacactgggt cgctcggttc ttcgaagacg atacgtaccg
    43441 tggggtgttc cgggctcgtc tgcaatccag atacaccgac cgactttcga cggtgatcgt
    43501 cgacgaggca caggacgttt cggtcgttca gcacgatgca ctcgctcact tcgtcgatac
    43561 ccagacgcgt gtactcgttg tcggtgacag taaacagtca atctacacgt ggcgcaatgc
    43621 ccacccgcag ttgttcgaac gagcgattcg cgacgggacc tacttcggaa tcgattggga
    43681 cacgcacgtc gtcgagaccg ccgctcggtc gtaccgctgt cgccccgata tcgccgcgac
    43741 tatcgacacg gtcttcgaac cggtgtttgc agattcgaca cgtggcggcg ctggcgatgt
    43801 cgacatcacg tacccacgac tcgtcgcaga ccgtgaccca atcgaagaga ctgtagttca
    43861 cgtcgcagcg ttcgacccac aggcacgtcc agggacgaaa cagtgggtgt cgccacggac
    43921 tgggcctggg gaagccgacg cacttgcgca gtgtctcgct gctggttttg acgctggtca
    43981 cttcgaaact gacgagagtg gaagtcctac tgtcactgtc ctatttccca gacggacgta
    44041 tatggggctc tacgaacggg cctgtaagtc agtgggactc tcagtactga acgcaagcca
    44101 gccgctgttc gaccacccac tagtcaacgt cgtcaaagac gtctgtcagt ggctcgtcga
    44161 ccccacggac ccagagcgga cgaaaacgct cctcacgaac tcttcactcg ccgatttcaa
    44221 cctgacagag gcgtacatga aggctgagga gaccgatact gtccacgacg tcctcgtcag
    44281 tggaacctac ggcgaaccga cgacgtcgac tcttcggggg ctgtgtgtcc tcgccgacca
    44341 ccggcctcat ctacaggcgt cgtctgggac tgaggtggtc gaaggagtgc tctcgttgct
    44401 ctcgctttgg cgagacccac acgggcacag cagtgacgac agttcgcgtc gcgtgacgac
    44461 gctcgatgcc cttctcgagg caatatcgcg atgggaatca tcgggcgact atccactcga
    44521 acgcctcgcc gccgcgctca aacactactg taacaacccg aagagtggac cgtctcagcc
    44581 agccagtgag actggcgacc acgatgtcgt cttcaagacg attcaccaga tgaaaggcgg
    44641 cgaagctgac gtcgtcgccc tcgccgacat cggtgccaac atgagcgttt tcggtccata
    44701 caacgacgat tttgtcgctc gtggtccaca cctcgcactc gcccctccgg cggacaccag
    44761 cgcagaaaaa acagcgcagt tcgctggact cgaccacgga ctctacacct catccccagc
    44821 aaaagatgac cgggacgctg gcctccggtg ggcgactgag cactggcacg atgacgggcg
    44881 attgagcggc ccaccggcac tgtcgcaggc ggctggcgac caccgggcag aaagatggcg
    44941 gctcctctac gtcgcactca cacgggccag agaccatctg gttgtcccac tccccacaca
    45001 gttgtcgaca tcacgtcccc gagagcggtg ggtcgacacg atccgagacg ctctcgggtt
    45061 cgatggcagt cgtcgagaca cgtacgcggt caccgctccg gatgggcatt cgttttccgt
    45121 gcgcgtccac cacccccagt cagtctctct cagttcagat attgcatcct cgaacgccta
    45181 cgaaccgttc gtcacgactg agaatagtgt cgtgcctcca tcgtggtcac cgcggttcgt
    45241 gaaccctagc acactctacc cacttacaac ggatgctgac aagtacgtcc tcgaccatct
    45301 tcagggccgg ccactccata cagaccacga tggtgtcgcc gagggagttc cactcagctt
    45361 cgagtcaatg gggcctgaag tagttggcct cgtcacccat ggcgtactga cagaagcagt
    45421 tcgacgcggt gtgagtacag aaacactcca atcgtgtggt ggcccactcg agacactcct
    45481 cgaagaacag attcgaaccg aagcagtaga tgcgacgaac agagaccgag aacaactctg
    45541 gtcgtatgtc tcggaagttc tctgtccaca atttgccgag acagacctct ggagtcgact
    45601 tcgtgacgca acagtgttgt acgtcgaaga gtcgcttgac accgtcgtca gggtaactga
    45661 cgctgatgtc gagattcaga gtcatgcaga cttcgtctcg aagtcagccg acgggacgtg
    45721 gcacgtcgac gatcttaaag tcagtttgca gtctccaacc gaagagacga gtgctcggta
    45781 cagtgtacaa gcagaaacgt acggatggat tctttcacag caggtctccg gtgtcgtcga
    45841 atctggtgta acgagaattg gcgtcgagcc tgctggcaag tgtagcgaag tcagtcccca
    45901 gttggttctt gagcacctcc gaacgcttcg atgagaatcg ctctctgcgg ggcatttgtt
    45961 ttcgctgatt ggtgagattg gcctacttgt cagccttcgc tggctctgag tacggtatct
    46021 cacacaacta tggaagaaga ccaactatcg aagtcgaacg ttctatcttc gattcagacg
    46081 ctcagtatcg aatacaccgg gccgactggt gatcagcacc gagtgacgta tacaaccgac
    46141 gagtcatcga taacacaccg aactgagtac atccttggag agggccagtg gcgagaactt
    46201 ggatttgaag aaatcgagct attcggactc aacctcgaat tgtctcgctg ttcggttcgt
    46261 gacggaggta cgcgatgagt agcccacagt cccctgagaa cctcgtcctc actgcagacc
    46321 tcacttggga accgatttca gacctcgaag ttggtgatga agttgcttcg tttgaacgaa
    46381 cggaagacac ggaaccgtat cagcattcaa aactgcgaac aagtactgtc tcgtcggtct
    46441 tgacgcagac agttgaggct gttcggatcc acactgaccg tgggtcggtt gtggttaatg
    46501 cgaaccagca gctttcgccg gaatatcacg ctcaccgtga agctagtcgg ttcaaaactg
    46561 gtcacggggt tcgatttgtc gctcaaccgg ggctgtatat ggagaaccaa gcatatcgat
    46621 ttggctacgt tcacggtgca tttgctggtg atggatgcct gtttacgaac aaaactacta
    46681 accacgggac cattcggtgt caggatgaag tcatcgtcac aacagtccac tcgtacgcgc
    46741 cgccagagta tgggttgaag ttgaaaaaga agacctctga tgacttgttt gaggttcgga
    46801 caacgaaagg tgctgaagtt gacgaaatcc ggttatcgta tcccattgat gagtcgtcga
    46861 ttgacaaccc agactactgt cgggggtggc tagccgggat gttcgatacc gatgggtcgt
    46921 tcgatggcaa gaccgttcga ttttgccaaa agaaacccga gcaacgcgaa attctcaaag
    46981 agactctcgg tgtactgggg tacgactttg ctgctgagcc agagggaata cgggttcgag
    47041 gcactggatc tcgactgcaa gttctaaccg agatccgtcc acaggtccat cgaaaagttc
    47101 gaaactacgt agaccgaagt tggaagggga ctgcaaaggt gcacagagtg gagtcgcttg
    47161 gcgagcgtga gattacgtcg cttgcgactg accctgcgca aacgtacatt gtcgatggct
    47221 tctgcgctca tgacgttcga cagttgacgt tgtgttagtg agcgttgaac gaggaatttg
    47281 attttcatac tttgctacgg catccaagaa tgttttctgt ggatcggtgt ggatgcaggc
    47341 cttcctctca gaaagcctca tgtgaaagtt gctacctgca agcgtggtga tgtagatgta
    47401 cgtgattaac caacaatagc acaagagaat aacgtctgtt ggttaaggtt gtggtctgct
    47461 ggtggattcc tccccacaca aagtcaggaa actattcccc gaagcaagaa ctatgtcctg
    47521 tgccgcacaa gaacgagtat gtccaacagc gagtctccag atggcccgcc ctctttcgag
    47581 gatgcgtttc gtggcgacga cgttgagcaa cgcatctacg ggaccattct ccagactcgc
    47641 gagccgacga cagcgagcgc cgtcgccgac gttgccgact gtgatccgaa aacggctcgg
    47701 aaatatctgg gctggttcag tgaactcggt atcgtcacgc gccacaatgg ccatccggcc
    47761 acctacgagc gcaacgacgc ctacttcgag tggcggcgaa tcaaccagct cgcggccgac
    47821 cactccgtcg aagacctcca gcagcgcgtt cgggaactga gctcgcggat cgaggcgtac
    47881 gaggacacgt acggtgcccc gacgccagcg gccgtcgacg ccgtcgacgc cgcagaatcg
    47941 agcgacgacc ggacgatcga tgacgtctac ggtgacctcg gcgactgggc gaccgctcgg
    48001 gacgagcgaa cacgctacga acgtgcccgt cagcaacgcg cgagcactga gaccgagcag
    48061 gtatccgggt agccacatcg atggtgccgc caacagggga cggcggaagc cctgcgccta
    48121 tcgatcgccc gatactcgag ttcctgcaaa cacgtcttcg agcaacgggt caggtcgcaa
    48181 cagcactcat caccgacgcg ggtggtcatc tcgaacttcg tgtgacattc acaccatcgt
    48241 actatccaga ctccatcgag gaggcgaccc tggctgttcg ctggtacacg aacgacgact
    48301 tcaaaattca ctaccgggag gttcagtcag accgctcctg ggaatgtcgg tgggatcacc
    48361 acccaaaccc ccacaatacc cgagaccatt tccaccctcc acccgctgcc cccacccccg
    48421 gcgacgacgc ttcgtggccg accgaccatc gcgacgtgct tcggctcgtc ctcgacgaaa
    48481 ttgaagaccg gatagcggcc ctgtggagtg agtaggaagc gctgttgaca gcaagagaac
    48541 tcaataatcc gatattatag aaacaggtag atggtaatga gaacccccat acgggaccac
    48601 cgtacattta gataacattt gtcgaagtgt aattgataga ggacatttat cctacgcaca
    48661 ggtatcagta gtagtgcctc agcaatatcg agagtaaatt gaatcaccgg aggcatagga
    48721 tcatccagta atattgagtt tcaatttttc ttgactgggt gcaatctctg ggttatgtgg
    48781 gtttccaatt atcgttactg cgtagttatt ctcgtgttcg ggagtggaca cccacaacgg
    48841 aataagaatt gaatcgccag ggaggatgtc tccccgtact tttcctttga cctcatggat
    48901 gttccgaatt ggtggaaaat agggtgacca gtccaagtct tgagatccaa ttagatttgg
    48961 atatttcggg ggaacattat tcaaatcatc cgggggaaaa tccattgttt ctgtttgagt
    49021 cgttggacca agagcagcct catcgtagat gcttgaggaa ttgattgact cgggaatatc
    49081 ttttcctgtg agcaatttga gaggaggttc caagcgaata ccaatatcaa tctgttgtga
    49141 gacgagttga ccgagttgag ttaacttgac gaagatcaat tccttttcat ctggtggaag
    49201 ttctaactct ttcttcgagt cttcaactga tatccggata gagtcctcct cttccatcca
    49261 gtcaggggca ggcggctggt caagaggaaa gacgatcgac ggtaaggtag aaaatccaat
    49321 ttccaatcgg agattctgca acttccgtcg gaagagttcc tcggcatcgt tatcatttct
    49381 aatcattttc atgacagtct ctgcgttgat attgaacgaa ctggcaactg cggagacaag
    49441 cccaattgtt gctggatcca tgatttcagt tagcacgggg ctcgctaagt aatcaggcat
    49501 agacagtcac agaatatagt catatattct taacaaacat taatagatgt cttacatcaa
    49561 caggatgttt ttcgacgcca gaaggcgtgc aacacgcgtt cgcgtgctcg atgtgcttcc
    49621 tatgcaatat ttccatccca acgacgacgc gagcgcccta tgtacgaata gttcgagaaa
    49681 gcgcttcttg tcccaagacc acacaccgct agcgtcacga cagcggacac caacgatgca
    49741 acggtccgca accgggtcaa tagccgcggc gacgatgtcg tcacttccat cccgacgaac
    49801 gggtccgcgt ccacgagcca agcgacgaag catttgactc gattctccaa ctcgcggtct
    49861 tccatcgagg ctggaccgcg gctggcgaca ccgtccagcc gctcagcggc gcgcgataaa
    49921 tatgcgaaaa actcgtccgt ggttccaccc atacctgcgg tacagcacct accttcttga
    49981 cagaatatcc cgacaagaca atcagaatga actcgccccc agtcttcaac acagacattg
    50041 cagccgatca cagcaactgg gagtacgatt tccgagcgga aatcgattat ctaaaagctc
    50101 gaaaacgcaa ttcaacctca gatataaaag agaaattgaa ccgattagcg gggcgaaaac
    50161 ccgacgcgac tatcaaccaa acagtgtctg gagtatccag tgccatagga gatttgatcc
    50221 cagacgaata tcacgtcaca gacaaacagt catctaccgg aacgaaagcg actgggctcc
    50281 gaaacttctt aaccgaccag atcggccggc ctcagtatga gaaatacatt caaaataata
    50341 aacgggacct ggtagaactc ctcgtcgctc tccgcgcaca cgacgcagcc ataccgagac
    50401 cggttgatgc cgtatcaacc tcactcccca ttggcgccga acagttcatt ccggataccg
    50461 cacccgaacg cagtcccccg acacaccacc caaatgtcga cccggatgca atcaccaaat
    50521 taaccgacag atggcaggac caagtccagt cgatgatatc tgagttcgcc gaaccggatg
    50581 tcaagtatat ttacgcgttt gacgcgacac cagagtttga ggacgaggct gaagatttca
    50641 cactgctccg ccgccacgtc gcggcaatga ctcgaaaagg aatcgatggc gaaagcttag
    50701 agggaatata tcgggctggc tatcacctga ataacgacga ctcggtttac tatgtgggga
    50761 aagctgatga gccggccaag cgccttaatc aacatctcca aggggcgact cgaagtgcaa
    50821 gtacattccc acacttgttc tcaccaacca acgggttgat tgaaataact ccggttggcc
    50881 ccgacgagga tgtcgatgaa aaagaagaag aacgggcaca agcactcacc aagacgggct
    50941 actcctgggc ctactacaat tagctacttg gccgagagtc ttccctccaa aacccagccc
    51001 ttctcgagta gaccctgcac ctcagccgag tcgtgatgca tatagtgatc gatcataccc
    51061 gaacggccgc cctcactaga cttggcgcga tactaagcct ctgacctttc acaaatggtt
    51121 gaaggttttg agagatcgaa tctctgtatg tgccacgcac ttccggtcgt aatctgaggg
    51181 tttcagcaga gactcacatt ctacctcctc gcggtcagat cgtcattgag cgacgttcta
    51241 cgtgcctgtc cgttacgacg acggcgtctt tctcttccaa tcggctcaca atctcctgta
    51301 cgtctgctgc aggccagtcg agctcctgtt gtaggtcagc caccgagttc ggttcgtcaa
    51361 gcgcgtgcag cacttcgagc tcctcgtaga cgcgctcagt gatctccgcc acggggtcgt
    51421 gcaacggtgt cgtcacgttg tgttgttccg tgagatcggt caacgcttcg ttgacgtacg
    51481 tcacgaacag ctcttgctcc aagagttcga cctgcatctc gagttctgct tcgacgacgt
    51541 cgaattcgag gccggtctgc atcagcgaga acatatcctc gatatcgtcc acccgaccgg
    51601 caaccgcttt gaacaggaag atgtcttctg gactcacgag ctcgaccacg agattccccg
    51661 ggtcgagata gcgttcgctc ctgaagactc gcttcgctcg tcttccgtgc tcccgctctc
    51721 tacactcgcg ggaactccgc tcacggatac ctggagacag gatcagcttg ccgatcacct
    51781 gctggttgaa aacgtcgatg cgacatccgt catcgttctc gaggatgcgc tgggcaccga
    51841 gttcttcgta ctcttcgtcc ggctctcgga cgatatcgta tcccagttcg aggagcactg
    51901 cctggagctg actcagatcg tcgccggagg agacgatgag gtcgatatct ttggtcgtct
    51961 ccttgagtcc gcgaaaggcc atcgacccac cgccaatcaa gaagacagta agtgggttgt
    52021 ccagctgctg gccgatgcgc tcgagttctg agcgaatgta tgcgctatca aatcgcgccc
    52081 tcatagcgtc acctcgtact cctcagccag ttcctggaag tcctcccact cggggagtcg
    52141 cgacgtccgc tgggcaccgc tggtgtcgag atacgtgtag aggtcgtcga cgacgtcgtc
    52201 gacgccgtac ttagtggctt gggctcggag ttcgtcgtgg ttgatgtcga cgtgactgag
    52261 caggagcagg cagtatgact gcgttcgtgg gccggaatca atcacgagca tatggcagca
    52321 caacatctcc ggggagagat cgcctgtcgt ctccgaatag aggtagtacc gacggtcacg
    52381 tgccaacagc gggaggccgt atcgctgaaa ctggtctgga cctgtcggga tgaagtgttc
    52441 gtcggtgatt tcagtcggcg tctgcacaag gaactcgtcg agagattccc acagaatcgt
    52501 gtaggtgtcg gcctgtgctt cgacagtctg gcggtggacg tgatgggcaa gctcacgagc
    52561 gactgcactc agctgttcga acccgtcatt cagtgcgtac gccccgtcgt cggtttggta
    52621 gacgagtccg cgatgctgaa gcggggcaac cgtacggtga acggtacttc ggtggacgtc
    52681 ggcgcggcgt gcgagttcgg tcgcggtccg tggggtgtcg aggtagtagc acacacggag
    52741 ggctgcccct gacaacagct ccggccagtc gatgtgtgaa tactgttgcg tgaggtccgt
    52801 gagtaactcg agggcctttg cctccgacag tcgaatccgc tttgttttcc cctgtcgacg
    52861 tgtctcgacg aggccagccg tttcgagccg ctcgacgagc tctgaggtgt agctgagact
    52921 ccgatcgaga ttcgttgcaa agtcagagac cgtctgctca ccgtggaggg cagtgagggc
    52981 gcgaacttcg ccttctgtga gcatactgtt gcatactagc gaaccaatat ataaatcgct
    53041 tcggtatttt gcaacacaga gcggactctg tcgaggacgc gagcagactg gatgaaaacg
    53101 cttggctgct ctgtatcccg tgaccacgcg agactacgtc tcgcttgcac ccgttcgctc
    53161 cgctcgcggg aaccccgctg cgctcctcgt gcccgcggcg cttgcggggt cgggatgaca
    53221 gagacaaaat atccattgct gttcggtcct gagacagacc atggtcacgg tggattcact
    53281 cggtcgaatt gtcctgccac agtcgatccg cgaccgactt gggctgacac ctggaacaga
    53341 agtgacgatt tccgaagcag acgggaagat gattatcgag cccgaagttc ccccacaaca
    53401 gattatcgac cgcatggagg cgctgatcga agaaccggag accgggcgga gcggcccagt
    53461 gccacgtagt gatgtgtcgc caattgcgaa gaagcacaga gacgcaattc gacgcggtgc
    53521 agcccaacac acggatgacg aatccgcgga gtgagcggtg acatgcgacg cgattcggag
    53581 atagtagcga accattctac tacctgttgc attcaggctt gctgagcatt atttccggat
    53641 agacagttac agggctacga ctgtaattgt aagggcgaaa aacagattca ttcgtcccac
    53701 ctctcgtgtc tgagcctccg taactgatca acctcggggc gggcctgcag gacagccacg
    53761 gcgccacgtt tgacccgtca agacacatat tggatgcgag atagagggcg taccaactaa
    53821 ggcccagact ggcatttcca tgagtctcgt aaaccaaccc gaaccaccag ttctggtgac
    53881 gttcgacaga ctggtgatct tcgggccagc cagagccatg ccgtgactct ggcgacgact
    53941 aactggcatt cccaccgtgt gggaagcccc ggcgtttacg ccggggaggg tcaccgtttc
    54001 caaatgctgt ctgatgccgg aggttgatat ctggacgatc gcttatctgg atcgtatctc
    54061 tacctaatgg agtctttgga aaaacgacga ttacgagcta gttcactcct cttgtgagcg
    54121 gttttttgca ctctccgttc aggttaccgg agaatctaga cgcgctgctg gttcacgttt
    54181 tcgtaggcga tgcaggctca gactgtctca atgtcgtgaa tcgtcgcgat accagcattg
    54241 atgggtcgaa tgttttggcg gttcaagacg ctgttccggt gtgagacgat ctggttcgat
    54301 ggatgaattc aacgagtcgc tcacttttgt ccgcctccgc tctctcaagg cgacagcaaa
    54361 cagcggctag gccactcttg gtcggagaaa ttccttgtca gaacttccag gtcagtttgg
    54421 acggtagttc gcgtcagtgt cgacgctgtc gtacatgcgg tcgagcatgt cgagcgctga
    54481 ctggaaggtt gcgtagtgtt cgtttgcgaa cgccacagtt tcttcgagtg ggatgacggg
    54541 ccgtccgtcg accatctcgg catcgatttg tgactgtggc ttcagaacga tttggttggt
    54601 gctgtcgaga tcttctgtgg gttggcgctc ttccgaagcc gggattccga accgatcgaa
    54661 gaactccgtc caagcgtcga gttcggattc gtggacggcg atgaacagcg gatagtcatc
    54721 tgggttgcga gcaacttggt agccaccgag ggtccagacg tagaccgcat cgatggcagt
    54781 gaatgcatac tccatacccg cgaactccgg gaggacgtac gcctccgaaa tcgacggcgg
    54841 tgagatgtct actgccgccg tcaggaactc gagaccggcg tctcggactg tctggtcgac
    54901 gagccggaga ccatcgtcgt gcacgacgta tcccgcctct tcgaggcgat tcacgacgcg
    54961 tcggatcgtc tcccggtttt catcgatttt ccgtgcgacg cccgagatgg aatcacctgg
    55021 gtcaagcgcg agaatgacct tgagttcctt ctcaccgcac acttcgtaca tcctatgatt
    55081 acacaattct gtgcaacaga caaaagaatc actcttcgtg taggtctgct ggctggattt
    55141 ggcgagcgtc ttccagcgct ttcgccttct cctggctttg atctggtctt catctcgtgt
    55201 cctagttccg tacttgagct tcacggtcag cgagacccca acatcagtgc actcgacgta
    55261 ctctgttcgc tccatttgaa ctcacaaacg gtgagtagta attatccaaa ctagacaaat
    55321 gaactcggtg agcccagagt ttagtccggg gatgtcacaa aaccggtttt cagaggaatc
    55381 gattctgcat gggtgtgtta tttctcactc gcagaagggg ggtacacttg cagatacccc
    55441 cctcactcgc aatgggggtg tttttatacc gtagccactg cctcactcgc agaagggggg
    55501 tacactcgca gacacccccc tcactcgcaa tgggggtgtt tttataccgt agccactgcc
    55561 tcactcgcag aaggggggta cactcgcaga cacccccctc actcgcaatg gggggccctt
    55621 cttcggtatc ggcagcattg agcgatagtc agtgattcag atttgccaac ggacttttga
    55681 tacccatatt cggcaggatt cagcatacct gataaagggg cgataattgc gctggaccgt
    55741 ctgtctgtga cttcaactgg gtcatcagca ctcgtgagta tctcacgagc gaaagatgtt
    55801 ggtcttattg acagtgatga gctgactgcc gccgtccaag ttgtagacag gggcgacgaa
    55861 attgtcgtta tagctcgtct gcgagatgaa acgcaacccc gatttccatc ccatcgcgtc
    55921 ccatcccgag ctcccctcct gtgtctcgct cctgaccccc gtcgccgcaa ccgctgatgt
    55981 cgctcatgtc tggtcgtcgt tgatactgtc gtgccgtccc cgcagatcac ctcttgtcct
    56041 tcatacctgt aagaagtctg gtagtaattc ctttcgatgc tctccacttg atccctgcct
    56101 cccctcggat ccgcctgaac cccccactac gtgactaccc ctgtgtaggc tcttcccttg
    56161 ggcctatttg tgtaaactgt cgagcctaat caggagcgat tctcgaccat gttagaggat
    56221 ccctaaagac ctatcgcacc gtaatagcct aatcagggag aatcgtgcgg tggtttgtcc
    56281 tgattacaga tcccccgaac cgcgtccccg tgttgtgatt aggaaattgg gccggtggga
    56341 tcaagagtaa tcacagagaa tgcgaatcac cacgccgcat ggtaattacc ggtgtgattg
    56401 tcgctgagaa cgtggctgat tacgaacccc tcaaatcaca accccgtacc gtgattaggt
    56461 gagtaattac tagtggtgtc aaaccaaccg ccgtccagta attagctacc ggtcgaagtc
    56521 cagttgtagt ggcaacctct gctggagcag tttgattaca acatccctga actcggggga
    56581 cgtactgtaa ttagcgatgt gatcaccgac tggccgtatc tcgatgccgt agtgtaatta
    56641 cggagaattc agcgccaatt tcggggagtg attatgaacc ccatcaatcg caccactgtg
    56701 gcgtgattat cgagttgatt agaaaaatat cgaaccatac ctccgtactg taattagaag
    56761 tggcaggtct gctgcaaata tacgaaatat gatagttggt gtggttgagg taaccgcatt
    56821 ggttgctccg agtggtcaag tttcgactgt tcaaacacgg agagtgtcta gcggagaggt
    56881 gaacgagagt tgaacgactt ggacgtccct ttgggtttga cgttgggaac tttggtgtgc
    56941 ttggggatgg actttgcacg tgaggcgatt caggtcctca gcgacgagat tgaaccgctt
    57001 ggattaatcg gctgagtgcc ggaaattttc caccggaaac agtgaggtct atcgaccacc
    57061 ctcagacaaa catcactgtc cggccgtcaa cgcgagctgc gtccacacca cggacagcca
    57121 atgcctcagc atcagggctg taggcgtgcg caacgaaact gctggtcgtt cgaccagcag
    57181 tttcggccgc catgaacgcc ggtgactctt caacttcaaa ccgtgtgttt ggctgaggaa
    57241 caacttgttc aacgccacta gggattgtcg agtcagcatc aacgacgccc ccatcatcat
    57301 aatcacgttt gatgtcgaac tcaccgtgat attcgacatc tgcgagatac tccgagaccc
    57361 ccaagctggg gacgtagtgt gatttcccag tcgcgagcgc ctcttgtaac tcggcgtacc
    57421 gatctcgatc ggcaagcgta atgtcaatgc ggtaggcagg gtcaacaagt acctcgtagt
    57481 tgtgctgttg gcgtggtttc gacgggtcag ggagcttcat gctaatcttt ccacgggggt
    57541 tgatcgagcg gagttgttgg gtagctgtcg aaagtgtgtt catcggcata ttcatcgtcc
    57601 tgagtggccg tgtcggctca atcgcgatca gcgacttgtt cggtccgaat agcttgtagt
    57661 accggtcgcg tccaataccg agcatcgcgg caagcagccc agcgacagtt gtccgtggga
    57721 taactcggta ggtctgtttg acgatgttcc cctcgatacg tctgaagtgc gcccatggcc
    57781 cccggatagt gagtgacaga caccggtctc gccagtcggc atctacggcc gacgaccgat
    57841 cgcgttcgtt gtctccggac atcactctgc gtcgttggcc cctggaagtg tcttggggta
    57901 ctcgtcgtag acatcaatca cgtggactga atcagagcca accgcttctt caagtacctc
    57961 gtagagcagt tcttgggtac ccagttcacc gtcgtaggag atctgaagca catcgcttgc
    58021 gacgacgtgg acctgttcga tccggtcggc agcacccgca agccgatcaa taaatgcgtc
    58081 gactgcaatg gcgaggtcgc gcacgtcacg gagctcatcg tcgtccttcg actcggcgtc
    58141 atcgagggtt agatctcggt caagccctcc aaggtggaag ctctcctcgg cgtactccac
    58201 gcgacagtac agccgtggtt cttgacccac tttgctccgg ctaattgtct ggttcttgat
    58261 cgaccgccaa cagagtgtgt caagacgttt gacatcttcg gtagtgaggt tagtgtccgc
    58321 ggcaccgtgt tcatccacaa ggccatggaa ccggaatagt ccgtactgga ttcggtggtc
    58381 gtcaaggtcg aagccacctt tctctttgcc ctcctgagta gcaataacac ttgttaggct
    58441 gtcgtactcc tcgttctcgt tgactgagtg cattgacttc ccaggtgaaa actgcacagg
    58501 accagtaaag tggtctggga ggtgcttcgc atacttgttg tccgtgttga ccgacatcgt
    58561 ggcgccgaag taccgaacgt ccgaactatt ggcgagaaag tcgccaaaga cagcctctcg
    58621 gaaccgctct gcatcctcgt ccgtggaaag ggcgtagtcg tctgggtcga taaccttcaa
    58681 ccggtcttcg aggagctgct tgcgtgtgta ctgttcgcca ttttcttgca cgcttcggat
    58741 gtagactcca tggccatcgt catcaagctg gtctcggaga taccgcttga gccggacatc
    58801 ggtcacgatt gcctgttgtg tctgggggtc aatccgtggt cgatttgatc cgctcagtgg
    58861 attcccatta gggtttgcgt cgacggcatc atacaggaag atgatctcgg aacggttctc
    58921 tacaatgtca gtggtagtat cagacatttt acttatcccc gttgttgtcg ttgtgagctg
    58981 atttcatgcg atcgttcatc ccataggtga ctcccagcgc gtagtagaat cgaaggtcgt
    59041 ccgtaccgat ctcccagttg tctgggtcag tcttgaggat ggtttcccgg agctgggcaa
    59101 tgatatggct gaactttgtc ccatgatact ccaacccctg ctttttctct tggcgagtat
    59161 aggtgagcgt cttcgcgatt gcctcctgtg caaccttttt cactcgtgcc cgagtgatag
    59221 acttgaccgg atactggtcg acgaccgtcg tcggccggcc ctcactgtag tcctgataat
    59281 tgccgactgc gccaacgagt gcgccgagta gaaacgcccc acgacgttgg gtggtcaccg
    59341 gtgtctccgt ctcccaatcg agtgcgggag tattttcgat gaacgattca agtttcgcag
    59401 cggggatacc cccatcagtt atcgtcgact ttgttggatg catggcgtga tctggtgtat
    59461 cgtaagtggg ttctctggtg atcgactgct tgtgctcgtc gtttgtgttc agcaagtcaa
    59521 gttcgcttga tgcaagcgca cacagctgtg cgaactggcc agcgacacgg aacgcgggga
    59581 aatcctctcc ctcgtcggca atgattcgat ctacgtactc gctgaggagt gtctgaacat
    59641 cgaccgagct accactcagt atactgatga gtgcgtcgat ccgtggatcg tccgcgctcg
    59701 catcggtgtc gtcgcgcttt gcgaacgtct gtgtgaagta ccaaccgttc gagatagagc
    59761 gaagccgtga ttcagcgggg acgagtagat cccagctttc gtgggttggc atgggtgccg
    59821 tccagtcgtc agtggaattg aacgcagacg tctcgacaac tgcattgtgt gcctgctcga
    59881 gggcgactgg atacaggggc cgaccgctca ttgactcacc gaaaacgtcg taccgcgaca
    59941 cttggtgcgg catcaccgca gagacgtaga aacggagcgt attgtcgtcg gccccgatgt
    60001 tggtgtacat ccgttcgacc agagtcgtct catcgtcagc tgttgccgcc tgatacagaa
    60061 tcgcgtacag ctggatagct ttttcgggcg ttggagtccc gagaaagtac gggaggagat
    60121 atacctttgc cccgaacgtc cggtaggagc acgcttcgac aaacggctcg gagttcatca
    60181 gcgtcaccgc ggcgtcttcg gagactgggt gggtacgcca cgcctcatct gggtcgagac
    60241 caggaaactt ctcgagctgc tttccgagga agtaattctg tgggtcctca gaggtaccaa
    60301 ctgtacgcgt ccgctggccc gtaatcaggt cggttgcctc cccggacgaa tcacttgcat
    60361 gacccttcga gacaagcttc gagagcttcc gtcgccgcat cgcctcaagg aacacgtcga
    60421 tatcactggg ccaccgatac tcatcatctc ccggtagccg gacttggaca gtgaggagtg
    60481 cagttgtcga ctcaccaccg agttccgcat tcactgcctc tttgattcgc tcagctacaa
    60541 cctcatcgga ccccagctca gcaagctcgt cgacgatcca gccttggtcg ctaccagtgg
    60601 ccgtttcttg gacgatgtca tcagtcggcc actttgacag ccgctcgact gcgtatcggc
    60661 caagcttctc tggtccactg tttcgtcctg cctggtgcgt gatactgtgg tctaccccgc
    60721 gcccagtagg gtattttgag tgggaaactt tctcgacatg gtcgtcagtg taccgtgtaa
    60781 tccagacagg tccacaatcg tcgtccgcta gccgagtcgt gtcacccgcc aagtcaacac
    60841 ggacgacaat cagactattc tcagtatcta cgaggtcgct cgctgcgtta gacgtgaggt
    60901 acggtgcata ttggccgcct ccagcggttg caagcgtata cagcttccca taaaggaact
    60961 gtaactttcg aagcgacgta attggcgagt ccggtagttc agagctgagg tcgtcttcgt
    61021 atacctgttt gaactcctta ggtggaagca ttgtcgacac cctccagaat gttcacgaag
    61081 ccgaatccga gcgtatttct ctcacccaat ccggtgtcaa gagcgaggtt gaggtggcgc
    61141 cgatggtggt cgtcgcgaac tgtgtatcca agcttccact tactcaggac atatgtgatt
    61201 ttttctcctc gagagacagt gactgggatg gcaaacgtct tgattaactc gtaggagtcg
    61261 aaaaggtcgt actccgtctc cgacggtccg gggagatatt ccggacagaa caggtcgtgt
    61321 ttcttgtcca agttgctctc gagttgtgct ttcaatggct ccatcgagtg tttcggtcgc
    61381 cagaaaattg cctggttgcc ctccttgtcg atggcatatt catcagcaca ccacggcgga
    61441 atccgcacaa gaagccccgt tccggactga atcatccctg aggtacctgg ctcgccaaca
    61501 tctggtgaga ggctggtcac ctcgtcgata tggaacgaca tcgctccgat attcaactcg
    61561 cggcttgcga taaagtcctc agctagctct gcgaggaggt tttcttgtgg ggcggcgacg
    61621 agaagggtac gctcgtctcc ctcgtccatg tcgtacggtg ggaacggatt gctgtagctg
    61681 aacccgactg gctgttttgc atcgtgatac tgatcatact ctgtgtcgcg aagcgctttc
    61741 cagagtcggc cacggagttt atcatggtac gtgttgtcgt atatagtgtc tgtacgtgca
    61801 cggagtcgga gtaacaaccg cattctccta cgcccatatg ttattggttt tgcatgtagt
    61861 ggattcacaa tgcattggtt caatgaactc atcattctga aaatacaagt atgttgtctt
    61921 cccagtagct gagtagaaaa taagtcaggc ccaagtcact cagaagatag caaaaagtat
    61981 tagcagaggg ctgtgacgga gcgattggtt cgtcccacga ctgatgtcgt gggctttctt
    62041 cttgaattgc tgtaacggct tcgtgcgaag ccactggctg accgcccaac aaccccctta
    62101 gacacctacc actcaggatc aacttccccc ccccagacaa accagatagg ggttgcatct
    62161 accggtacga gaaaccaacc aatccaaatt catctctagc ctgcttggaa aattgcatat
    62221 ctgtgttggt cttgcttcaa cccaacgaag gttcgtctgt aactatgggt gcgagacgac
    62281 ttcgacaacg aaaattctac ttcaacccaa cggaggttcg tctgtaacgc tcgcagatag
    62341 ttgtcgagta tcgcctctat tcaacccagc aactatttcg ccttcccgtt ataaaaaaat
    62401 ttcgataggt tgactcagca cagattcaat tcaacaacat ttcgtttata accgagtagc
    62461 ccgaatcaac cactctgagt agcgacgaca gaagttctgt tagcgtggtt cacaagcagg
    62521 acgtggcaat aattctggat tccgctccgc atcaatccta cacaacggga tttgtgggac
    62581 agaacctccc cgacagcgat gtgtcaaccg gagagttcca atcacaggag tcacttccgc
    62641 catatttaat tgaatactgg agaactacag aatggtacag ttgatcccct ctcgggattg
    62701 aagtgcctgt ccaagcagaa gtatcagttg aaccccacac ggggactttt ccagccagtc
    62761 tgtatcaaag cgctggtcgg gaagggctaa aaggccagct acactatggt aattaatgtc
    62821 ctaaccagct atagagaccc tttaccggag agtttctgga tagtagtaca ttcgtaattt
    62881 tgtaccaata aagagtagta tgtgccatgc accgacgaca actgattggt ggactcggac
    62941 tcagcatagc actcgtctct ggttgccttg ggacaggact cctggaagaa tcaacgaaca
    63001 agcagcagcg tagcgaagag acagagccaa ccactaccag caccattccg aatgaacaga
    63061 cgcccgagaa aacaccagaa ccaacaccaa ctgcaacgcc cgagccaacg cctgaaccca
    63121 ttgaagaccg gattcagttc actcctgagg ggtccgaccc ggaggttgtt gggacaatgt
    63181 tgacgaaagg accgattcca ggcgttattg ttgattcaga gcttcataat ataaccgcat
    63241 ggcaagacta cggctatttc ccagaggatg aagtcgcgta caaagttgga gtgtctgtga
    63301 aaaagaagac aaaagccgca gtcggacatt tccaaattga tggggttatg tttgatgcag
    63361 acggaaacga catcgcccaa gcatcagatt ggagtaacaa tatggaacca ggaaagaaag
    63421 caaacacata tctcacattt actggtgttg agattgaaca agcacaccac ttcgagatat
    63481 cactacgaaa atattaattt aacacagtct aaccaacatt attattctac aacgtcccag
    63541 agtggcatcg agttgaaaag tatcttgcag accagaacca ttaagttcca aaagtccaag
    63601 accagtatgg ttggcttact ccaaccgtgt cataaacggc catcagatgg gtaggccagt
    63661 tcgtgtcata gctggtttct gatggcagca gatgacaaac caagcgcaac actgcgcgga
    63721 tctgtttgca ggaggggccg ccaatgagaa catctgttct ccttgggtag ggtgatctcg
    63781 attccgagat catcattggc agaccacttc tgttttcaag gttctaactc aaaacagcat
    63841 cttctgctcg agcgttaggt aggtaaacgt ctcatagacc acattacaga accaggcggc
    63901 aaggctggtt agaagctaat gaaactcaac aaccttctca ccaactttgg cgcacccctc
    63961 cgaaggtgct ctgagactca ccgtattatc tcgacagaat gaataattaa tgaatttcgt
    64021 cgtgcgtcgg ccacctgagt cagccgtcat ataccctgga acccgctcgc ggtgaatttt
    64081 ctctgaggaa ggaataatgt cagctcctgt agtgacgacc gctgaatcca cctccagtga
    64141 tgactctgct gtaagtggct caggagaata ttcgccatgg tagtcaattg aggcaagata
    64201 ctcagatttg cccatagcca caggatagtg tgagtgtcca ttctcaagtt gctttttcaa
    64261 gtgagtatat cggtgggtgt cttccaaagc gacatttacc cgataggcag ggttaacaat
    64321 aatctcatag ctccgcagct ggcgctgttg ggtcccatcg ggatatttca cacgaaccgt
    64381 ttttcggcca gttccccccc caccacgcat gtcgctgtca ggattcgtgc tcaactcatg
    64441 tcgagattgg gtaagtgtac ggacgccacc cacaacttcg atgctaattc tggactggct
    64501 gggactaaac gcctcataat acgaatcacg atcccaccca gcgatagccg caacgacccc
    64561 tgcgattgtt gtccggggtg cgattcgata ggtctgttta gttcctgttc gatcgattcg
    64621 gcgaaagtgt ccgaacgaac ttgcaacggt aaacgagaga cacgtgttgg gaacactgtc
    64681 gatagccatc gtcatgcgtt gtcagggagc gtcgaggtgt attcgtcata gacatccact
    64741 gattcggttg caaccccgca gtgatgtgta atgatttcgg caatatcatc agctgatccg
    64801 agaatctcag acccatcaca caacgaaagg cgaggggacc caatacaaat cactgaattg
    64861 atcaaatccg agtgtcgact ggttgctgac aatagcttcc caacgtcaag gcgatactca
    64921 tctaagtttc gaacggagcg attttctgtc gtcgctacca gctcaactaa gtcgtcaagc
    64981 ctgcctatgt gaaactcagg atgtgagtat tcaaaccgga gatacaaccg tggttcttgg
    65041 ccaaacttac tccgcgaaac agtctggttt ttcagtgcac gccaacaaag ggtatccaag
    65101 cgacgcacat ctgtctgtgt gagatgagtt ttttcgccca agtgtgggtc aacgattccc
    65161 gtaaatggga acacaccata ggtgatccga tagtcaccaa gcccgaatgc cccagcagac
    65221 ttcccttctg ctgttgccat cacgctcgta agcgtatcga acccttcatt cagttcaacg
    65281 gaattaagcg accgtgctgg gctaaactgc acaggaccag tgtaactctg cgggaaagcc
    65341 tctagaatac tctcgtacag ctcgtcgtgg tcggatttct ggaatgaaag aactgctccg
    65401 aagtaccgaa tatcaactgc agtcgcaagg aatttgtcaa taatagaatc aatctgatca
    65461 aggtcagcct ccgtttcaat atcagaaagt aattcaagtg cagcctctgt ccgtgttgtc
    65521 ggagactcgt ctgttcgctg gactaaaatc tggtgtccat ctgcctgcag ctgatcacga
    65581 agataccgtt tcaaccggac gtcggtaata attgcttggc ccgttgcagg gtcaagacgg
    65641 ggtttattcc ctgcctttgg gtttccgttt gggttgcagt ctgacgcatc gatcacgaac
    65701 aatatctctg atcgggttgt gagggttgac atggtggtag ctacgaatta tattcgcttg
    65761 cgaaattata cgcaaggcgt ccaaacgtac tgccaacagc aatataaaac cgcatttctg
    65821 cgggacgctg atgaaacgct gcagacgtga actggagcgg tgagtcgagg gtttcacgca
    65881 gcaatgtatg acgaagtgac tcaccactgt ccgcaagatc agtgagatat gactctactg
    65941 cacttcgact cgtcggtgta aagtcttcag cggggtactg ctcatcaagg gtaagttgtc
    66001 ggcctgaacg acgctgcagg gaacttgctt gcccaattgc tgccccaaaa taaaacgccg
    66061 cagcaagtgg tccccctgtc gatcccgtca gtcgtgttgt gaattgccgg agtcgctgtt
    66121 gatgaatagc ggttggtgtc gtggctgcct cttctggtgg tgaacacccc tggtcaagat
    66181 gaaaaccctc cacaagtcct atctgatcga gtgctactaa ctgtgagatc tgactcatga
    66241 catggtaatg tgacaaccga gactccgagt catccttccg gagggttcgc aactgagtca
    66301 ggtactgagt gacaagccat gaatacctga cgctgtcgaa attcaagatc gaagaggtca
    66361 gagtctcgac cggattatca attgttgccc gattactttc gacgctgact ggtagtgttg
    66421 ttgcagcata acgaccgtcc agcaatgcag ataagaactc aacttttgaa gttcgcgaaa
    66481 gcattatcca gttctcaact ggttcgaacc caaggtcacc gaataaccaa ccatcaaact
    66541 gagactggtg tgcctcaaac agagaatcat attgtctgag atcaatccca ctggtctcat
    66601 tatagaccga aacatccccg tgctcattat tgatgaggat ccgataatac cggatgttct
    66661 tacatggatc ggcaccaaga tcgtctgcta cctgatacaa tgtctcaaca ggatgcccac
    66721 cgtcttggtc tccatctaga gcatccaaga tagtagctgt tagcgcagtt gtgtctggac
    66781 agactgtttc cggatatggc aataagtatg catggagtcc atgccggttc acccgacacg
    66841 catttaaata ccgtgtcgct gattgtgcta ggagtgcgga ttccacagca accgggtgag
    66901 ttcgccatgc gctgtttcga tcaagatttg ggaaggtgtc aacctgccga gttgaataca
    66961 atccgaatgg gtcatctgca gtcccgacca agtcactgtc acgattggct accattccag
    67021 tcccttggcc acgtgactga gacccatgct ttgtcgagag tttccctatt ttgcgcgctt
    67081 tcatcgcggc gttgaacacg tcgatttctc ctgggagata ccactctttt ttagcctctg
    67141 gggggatttc gagacgagaa ggactgacgc gaagtgcgac agagacgacg acatgtggcg
    67201 acgagtctag agaggcctcg agggcgtcct cgatccgttc gtacagttcc tcttcacccc
    67261 caacgaacgc aagtgcgtca atgagccatc catccggatg ggactcaaca acccgtccaa
    67321 ttgatggctc tgtccctagt tcattcgtcc actggagtaa acactctcgg gcataccgtg
    67381 cgacatcagg agccgaagca ccagatttgc ttccccgttg ggtaagactg tgatcgattg
    67441 cttgccccca cggatatcgg gaatatccta attcagggac aagctctaca gtaagaggct
    67501 gaacacttat atcagtcaat ctaggcactg gcgccgttgt atctacatga aggagtacaa
    67561 gcagacgaga cttgtcattt ttattgtcag caacaaactc tgtaagctca tcgggagtct
    67621 caaacagtga gtactccgat ttatgtcctc tagtaaaagg aaattgtgac tccctcagtg
    67681 cgccatacaa gacttgtagc tgggggagtg caacaacctc atcaggaatg tactgctcca
    67741 agtctgaccg gaggtgaaac gcggattgta tctccattct attgtgtgta cccattaaca
    67801 aatccaaagc catgctcccg ccgctgtcca attccacaat caagtgccaa gttcagtaaa
    67861 taccggtggt agtcacattg aacacggtat cccagacgcc actttgagac aatatacgtt
    67921 tgttccacac cagcagttgg gttaaatgga agagcgtagg tgacagtgtc tttgattggt
    67981 tcgtaagaac aaaatagatc atcaagccca aagtgaggat tagagttctc catcgagagg
    68041 tcaccaaatt gagcgtgact ctgctcaatt gatcgacgga tggtctcttg aagtggtcca
    68101 agaccatgac taggccgcca aaacgtatca ggagcatctt cattggttcg ccccggcgta
    68161 cgtagatcat atttcgaagc gagtgcaggt gtaattcggc aaacaacccc tgttgcagtc
    68221 tcgaggtgtc cgcgtgaccc cggttcacca acgtctggag cgtggacact caggtcctgg
    68281 acattaaacc gcattttacc aaccgacacc tgtggttccg caagaaaccc cttagcaatt
    68341 gaattaagaa cttctcggtt tggtgatgcg actcgaaatg atcggtggtc acccgtggac
    68401 acgtctcccc atggaaatat gtttgaaaaa cagattccta cagggtggtc tgaatcatgg
    68461 atgtcgccga agtcagttcg catacgctcc cagatagtcg atcgtaactc atggtgatat
    68521 cccacgtcat actcagcatc tgcggtagat cggagtgaga tctcgagacg cattaattat
    68581 cgtacccaag tcagcaactg ccttgagaat tgtcctgtcg tgccgggtta agtagaagta
    68641 tgtttctacc tgcacccgaa gacatcccga acgcaaagcg ttctgattag tgtacgagac
    68701 taagagtctt gtcaccacag agatcctgag cggttgggtt tcagattcgc aactggaact
    68761 cagttttcct cagggggact cgcttaacca ctctgaaacg gtgactgact ggtgatccca
    68821 aattaccgta ccccgatcct cggtatcggt ggcacccatc tgttgttttg ccagtagagt
    68881 cggtgacgcc gccacaagct cagagtcatc ttggttcggt aaatatcaga acacggttcg
    68941 aactcatgca taccaaccta tcccagagta actactcact tcgggagtgc cgtagctatc
    69001 tgtgtagcgt cgaaagaaaa aaagagccgg gaaatcccgg tggttagcta tccgggttag
    69061 tcgcgacgga ctgcgaggag cgccgcagcg acgagcgcga cgagagcaac ggcgatgccg
    69121 aagccgggcg tgccggtcga cgtggtcgtc tcttccgtcg tcgtctccgt cgtcggctca
    69181 ggcgtggccg tcgtcggctc tggcgtggcc gtcgtcggct ctggcgtggc cgtcgtcgtc
    69241 tcgttcgttg ccgtcgtctg ctcagtcggc gtgctagtag cttcgacgag gataccgtcc
    69301 tccgtggtca ggtcagtgcc ggacccacga acgatgacgt cgaattcggt gccgacttgg
    69361 agatcggacg tgtcgaagag accttcaaca gtactgttgt cggtgacctc aaccgtcgag
    69421 gacttcagga aggtctggcc accttcagac ttacgaaggc ggacagtgac ttccgtatcg
    69481 ggtgcgaggt tggtgtcagc cacaaccact gcttcagagt cttttacaac ttcaacctgg
    69541 tcgtcctcgt tgaggtcgaa ctcaacttcg gcggactcag tggtgaagtt tgccgtaaca
    69601 acctcttcct catcgtcttc aaggtacggg aacgggttaa cgtcctcgtc ctcgtcacca
    69661 acacggaact cgacttcgta ttcttcgccg tcctggaaga agtcggacgc ggcgctggtg
    69721 tcagtgtcga cgacaacgaa gtagttgtct tctgcttcgt cagagtcgaa gtacagcttt
    69781 gcgtagttgt cgttcagtgc aagctgttcg gcttccttgt tcgcagcggg gtttgcctct
    69841 tcgatggtga ggttcaggcc gctcgagttg atcgaattga ccgtatccgc atcaagctga
    69901 ccttcgagac cgctcgcctc aatctggatg atgacacggt cgccaagtgc gatcgtgtcc
    69961 gtgctgctgg cgtcttcgag gagctcagca gtgtcgtcga agttgtctgc agcacctgca
    70021 ggagccgtcc aggtctggag gctttcggtg ccacgttcgg tcaggtcgag cgtagcgacg
    70081 tcctcttcgt caacgacgcg gtcgtcgccg acatcgtctt caagggggtc gtaatcagca
    70141 gacgacgcag cacggaggtc gtagttacct tcctcaagcg gcgactgaag ctgatcgtcg
    70201 atctggtcgt tgttgatgtc accgttgtcg gagacacgct tgattccgtc ggaaccgaag
    70261 tcctcatcga actcgtcgtc gccttcgacc gtgtagtagt cgtcagcact ctgaccggcg
    70321 aggccagcgt aacgcgtgtt cattgagacg ttgacgacac catcatcgtc gtcgtcaacg
    70381 accttcagga cttcaacgta gttgacgtct tcgctaccaa cgaagatgta gccgttgtcg
    70441 gtgtcttcga gttcaacgcc gaaggtgacc tcatcaccaa tctgctgggt gtaggtcgac
    70501 tgcgtgaacg agatgctaac gtcttcttcc tcaacagtga gggaagcgtt gtcggcagcc
    70561 gtcgtgtcgg tcacttcgac atcgaagttg tagtcgtcag cgtcgatagc agtgaagtta
    70621 ccagtgagtt cggtgtccgt acctgcctgc acgtagacag agtcatctcc ctggttcgtg
    70681 gcaaggaatt cggagttggc accgaagatg tcttcgagtt cgtcagcgtc gagaccagaa
    70741 gcactgatct ccgcgatgta gttaccgcgg ctggagtcga attccagagt ttcctcgtcg
    70801 ccctcgctga cagattcagc atcccactgg gtcgagaggg tctgaacagc aacttcaaac
    70861 tcgacttcgt tgccgtcgaa agcacttccg tcaccgtcgg tgacgatgta gtcgctctcg
    70921 aggttctcgg tgtcgatctc aacgtaatcg tttccgtcac cagccgtttc gaagttcagc
    70981 tgacgaacga agtcactctc gttctcgccg gcgtccgtga tttcacggag ctcaagcgag
    71041 gagttgtcga gactgttgac gttgacgtgg atgacctcac cctggaaggc aagttcgcca
    71101 cctgcgacaa cgttcccatc gaagctagac gtgttggtaa cggtaacaga tccgttatcc
    71161 gtatcaacct cgaagtcagt ggcgacgtcc tcaggggaga gagccgtcgt gtcggagacg
    71221 agggtgacgg tcaggactgc gtcctgggag ctaccgttag tgttctccag gtcaaccgta
    71281 accgtctcgt catcgacgtt cgtgccagtg acagtgacgt tagtgttgtt ggacgacacg
    71341 ccaacaccgt caaccgcgat gtcggaggtg ttgaacgtga agtcaatcga ttcctcacca
    71401 tttcctgcaa tggtggtgtt aaccgtgatc tcgtgagtgg ttgcgtcctg acccacagtc
    71461 acagtgtcga tggacgggcc atcggcaccg gctgtgtcga cagcactaac agtacctacg
    71521 ccggcaagaa ccgacaggac catcagcgca gccatgaaca gggcgctaaa cttgtttgtc
    71581 tcgatcattg ttgttgcatt aggtcgacag caccctcttt caacccgaca gcgggaatgc
    71641 gccgtcgtcg aatactcgaa agtgccgtca tgggtagggg tacatgctca acgtgcagcc
    71701 attttggtaa atactttgtg ttacgaggga gagtgtgtca tcggataaca ctacaatcac
    71761 cattatagaa taatcatatg tattttcaag tcaggtcttt cagtattgct cggtcacgac
    71821 atattgatat cattgggctc gcacgcacga caacacacta gaaaatacct gctggaacag
    71881 tggctcgaaa ttcaagagtt gtatttctgg ggtgacgagt ctggaaagtc agatagcata
    71941 tggtaaagtg aggagatgga caccactcgc cacaaatcag gggttctgga accactactc
    72001 agccggatag caacggagag tgaaaaatcg cgagggggta taaagtggtc gactagcgaa
    72061 tactgctatc gattaggtgt tgtagtgaat cttgatttcg gcatccgaat cccacgtcgt
    72121 agcgtaggag atagaagcac tagtgtcgta ctcgtcatag ttgtcaatac ctttgtccag
    72181 ggacccattc acagttcgtc catctattga atccgaggac tcacagtcat tctccttgtc
    72241 gatgtcagca tgagactcgt tgttaatggt gaatgcgtag tcaccatcac cctcaacttt
    72301 aatcctagca tttccaccag tgtcagtggt gtctgcttcg acgcttaggt caccattcat
    72361 ttcgatatac gtaatcacac catcgaaggt ttcctcaacc tgaccaccac tgagatctcc
    72421 atcgattcta gatccatcac caaagtgtac ttcgtattgg ccatctccct caaccgtagc
    72481 cgtgtgctca gcagcagcga ctggcttaac actagtgaga acgccaccag cgatgccagc
    72541 agttgcgagg ctcttcttca caaacgaccg tcgggtagta cctttctcag gcatgcactt
    72601 cggcatatgg tagtgacaat attataactt aatatcgact acaagtgaga aagtatatgt
    72661 aaatgaaaat gggattttgt gcgacaaatt tgtagactgc atttctggaa cagcttcgaa
    72721 ctgttaggga gtgaggatac gagattctgt tttagtagtt tgactcgtgt atgcccacac
    72781 gtgcgtcaac agttgcactt aactggaaag taagcacaag accctgccga agacaagtta
    72841 tcattgacat cctcccgcac ctgaagacac ccccagaacg cttttcgttg tggtgtgtgg
    72901 acgagacgca acgcgtctcg ttaacgccat ccgtggcgag actcgggact gtgaaatttg
    72961 aatttcgttt gaaatggttt actcatctat atgtactacc gaaccaatgg atcatgtagt
    73021 agattactac tactaccaaa acaccatgaa taaggaacaa gtcatagcgt tactactcat
    73081 cggcttagtt gttgtaccag gcgttgctac tgctgccgtt cgtggttccc ctaacctcga
    73141 tgtggttgtt ccagataact cctttgcacc aggggaaaaa tccactctaa ccctgcagat
    73201 ccagaacacc ggtgacgtcg acgtcgggtc agcaaaccca tccttgatca gtcaagtaac
    73261 gactgcccgt gggttgacgg tagaggttaa tacagataaa acaccaatat caaccgatgt
    73321 aaataaggtg gctttgggaa gccttccgga tgggcaggca acaacagcca acatcgaaat
    73381 caccattccc gaacaggttc cagaggggac ttacaacatc ccagttactg tttcgtatca
    73441 atacacatca caagtatctg aagtaacaca agcatactca aacagagagg caacagaaga
    73501 gtttgatgtc acagtgcgag ttgaagatcg tgcccggttc cgtgttgtag attcttctag
    73561 tgatgtgctt gttggaggtg acggtgaaat ctccatgagg atggtcaata ttggctctga
    73621 accagcgaca gacgcgacgg tgaaactcca atctagcagc ccagacatca ctttcggtca
    73681 atcgagctca agtactcgtt atctggggga atggcagcct ggtgaagaaa aattagtgac
    73741 atttgatgcg gttgctgcac caagtgcttc aactagctcg tatgcacttt cagcgagtgt
    73801 atcgtatgaa gacactgacg gaattgcaag tcaatcaaac agtctttcgg ttggtgctac
    73861 cccgctcccg gagcaatcct ttgggctctc aaaggttgac tcaaatctac gtgtgggagc
    73921 agaaggacag gtttcgggaa cggttacgaa cctcggccca gagactgcaa atgacgcagt
    73981 cttagtattc aaaagtacct ctgggaacta taacgtacag gaaaccgagt atgctcttgg
    74041 gtcattagaa cccaacgaaa gcagtgactt ccggtttgac attgacgtta gcgaagctgc
    74101 agaccctgga agccgccagc tctcgtacta tgtttcctat cagaatgacg atggggacga
    74161 acgcaagagt aaaacgctta acacacgcgc ggatgtagct gagaagcgtg atgagttttc
    74221 gatgagtgct gtggactcat cgatctccgt tggctctagc ggtgtggtta cgctagaggt
    74281 aacgaacaat ggcgatgaga aactcaccaa cattaatgcc aaagcctacg caagtgaccc
    74341 tctttcgctg tcagatgatg aggcattcgt ttcaactctt gctccggggg aaacagctga
    74401 aataaaattc aaagtgtcga tggggagtga cgcactagcc aaggattatc ctctatcggt
    74461 agacttccag tacgaacggc caaatggtga caccgagatt tcgaaaacgt acaagtctgc
    74521 gatcagtgct gttgaatcag aaggtggaag cagtctgccg ctcccactta ttggccttgg
    74581 tgccttgatt gtcatcggtg gaggcgtcat aattctccgt cgccgataat tcgccatggt
    74641 agactatcaa cggtatatcg atacgatcga tgactggatc gtcaatagat cccgtcgtgt
    74701 catcattata ttcgcggtgg tgtcactgat cttcaccgct ggcctaggtg gaatttcgac
    74761 cgattccggt accgagcagt tcacaaatga catccccgcg caaaaggcat tagacgatat
    74821 caatgatgac ttcgaaagtg gctcatttgg atcagatact gggagtacac aattaataca
    74881 gacagccagt aacgttctct caaaagaaga gcaacttcga atgctccgcg cacagtatcg
    74941 tcttaaacaa catgctgatg tgcgggtgac aacgacgaca gccgttgcac aggcagttgc
    75001 ccaaacgatc gacccggatg cacgcacact agaggcgcag attgatgcaa tggaaggggc
    75061 ttcaaatagc cgtgtccggg aggcgacaaa gaccgccctc aaccaaaacc ctgcgctcaa
    75121 aagctcactg agtgacgatc tcaacacaaa gtcagcaagt gcgactgcta ccattggtgt
    75181 cgtccgccat gagttaggaa cagaaacgag ttcgagcgct gggactagtg gatcaagtcc
    75241 actaacacca attcaacttc aagcccagga tatcgttgca agtgtcggtg gtgacatccg
    75301 cgtattcggc agtggcgtca tctccgatga actctcaaac gtcattggtg attccctact
    75361 tctggttgtc cccgcagcga ttctcctcat cgttgggttc ctggtgcttg cttatcggga
    75421 cccgtttgat ttgttgctag ggatagtttc tctcgcaatg gctgtgctgt ggacgtttgg
    75481 cttcatggga atcgctggga tcccgttcac acagatgctc atcgcagtcc caccattact
    75541 tctcgcagtt gggattgact ttggtatcca tgcagtcaac cgatatcgtg aagagcggac
    75601 ccaaggctac agtgtcacag agtcgatgcg gaccgcaacc gaccagctta ttgtagcgtt
    75661 tggtatcgtt acaggaacga ctgtaattgg atttgcggcg aacatcacga gcgagttacc
    75721 accaattcgg gactttggac ttattgccgc tattggaata atattcacat tcttaatatt
    75781 tgggatcttt ctgcctgcag caaaagtcta cacagatgag cttcgacaac ggtactcaat
    75841 cccaatgttc gcgcagaccc ccgttggtgc tgagaaaaca gtattaggga aggtgctccc
    75901 gatcggtgtc aaaatcggcc aagctgcacc tgttctcttc cttacgatta tccttgtgtc
    75961 tactgtctta gtcggaaact acgggcttgg agttgaatca agcttcagcc aagacgattt
    76021 cctccctcca gaagaaaacc ccgagtacct tgatagtctc ccagaaccgt ttgcaccagg
    76081 ggcgtatacg gtaacgagag acatcaacta tcttgaggac aagttcaaaa gtagtcaggg
    76141 tgactcggtt acaatatata tcgaggggcc gctctacagg gacagttcat tagaagaaat
    76201 cgctgcagct ggagaaaatc cacctgaaac cttcgttgaa gatggacaac gtgcagaaga
    76261 gaccagcatt gtgacggtta ttcaagagta ttcgaagcaa tcaccgaagt ttgcggctgt
    76321 tgttgaccga aacgatcttg acggcaacgg ggtcccggat gacaatctca aagtagtcta
    76381 tgatcggctt ctcgactcac cgtatggaga acgcgctcgg caatacatca ccgaagatta
    76441 ccgaagtact cgcgttgtct ataccgttga aggcgacgcc aagcaagccg ctattacgaa
    76501 cgacgctcga gaagttgcag accgtttccg cttcactgca actggaactg gcaacattgt
    76561 tgtgttaaaa gcagtctccg atgtgatcgc caactctgcg ttgataagta tggcttacgc
    76621 aattgcgcta acaggtgttt tcctggtcgt ggtatatcaa atactagaag ggaaagggac
    76681 cctagggatc gtgaatctct tacccattgt cgttaccatc gcactcatcg ctgggacaat
    76741 gcggtacttc gggatcccgt tcaacgcact aactggtaca atcctctcaa tcgcaattgg
    76801 actgggagtt gactactccg cacacacagt acacaggttt gctgaagagt atgatgaaaa
    76861 taatggtaat gtcgtacgat cactgaatcg tacagtccgc ggtacggggg gtgcactaac
    76921 gatgagcatg ctaacaaccg ttactggaat cggtgttcta gtgatcgcaa tcacaccggt
    76981 tttaggacag ttcggcttgt taactggcgt gagtattctg tattcgtatc tcacgtcgct
    77041 tcttgtgctc ccaccagcac tcgtcctttg ggatcggtat ctgaacccta ttacggaaga
    77101 taaaactacg aaacatgaca accagcccgt ctgacatcgc agaatcactc gaatggttcg
    77161 gcctttcgaa ttacgaatcg caagtattcg ttgctcttca ccaactcggt ctggggacag
    77221 cgaaagagat cgccgaagtc accgatgttc cacagtcaca agtgtacggt gcagcggcat
    77281 cgctcgaaaa aaatgggtta attgaggttc aacgctccaa tccaaagcgc taccgtccca
    77341 tcgctattga tcaagtactt gattatcttg actcagaata ccaccggcga cgttcagagg
    77401 ttgctaaggg gctcagagag atgagggaga aatataaaaa cgagcgctct gagtcacaag
    77461 aacacgtttg gacaataaat ggctcaagcg cagttttatc gcggatttca acccttgttg
    77521 gcgaggcatc tgagtcacta attgttggca ttgagccgag atctgagatc accgatgaat
    77581 tcattgaact aattcgaagc atcgacgatg gatcaatagc tattgttgtc atctcaccaa
    77641 gcgaagagat tcttcatgca gtcgacgata tcgcaacagt ctataagcca ccactcccag
    77701 cccaagcgga aaacacccaa gagagcatta ctggacacat cctgatcgct gatgatgaag
    77761 tgatattaat gactgcgcaa tcaaaaggtg aagaagtcgc gatctggagc gcaggaaccg
    77821 ggttctctcg agtactcatc gacatgagca aggctcgact tgagctcttg ttcaatgaat
    77881 ctgccttaga cgtgtaagtc gccacgtcgc ttctcgtatt ctcgatgcca gtgattgagt
    77941 tcgccaccgc tccaaaactt gcctgttgag gtggttgcga tgtttgtgat gccgaggtta
    78001 gaagcaacct caacttggtc gtagtggagt gtagctcctt tcacgtcgta gtcgtcgttg
    78061 aacaagtacg ccgagtgcgg tgtgtctcgc tgttcgtcgg gaagaacaaa ctcaacggtc
    78121 actctcccat caatggtagc gagcgtgcag tggtcgtcgt tgacggtaac ggttctcgaa
    78181 tcgtagctag cgaaccgtga cgtgaagtgt ggtttcgagg ctttcttgtc ttccttccag
    78241 cgttcgatga cgcctttgac ggcttctgcg gcacgatttc gtgcggcttg cacgaggctc
    78301 gctggaagtg gagagtcctc tcgaccgtcg tagtaggtga ggttgtggag tttctgtttg
    78361 ctggtgattt tctagtctgg ttcccacgct acgtctacga cgtagttggc ggcgtcgagg
    78421 aagtagtcgg ttgtctggtg gagaaggtca gcggtactct catccacatc aagtttgatg
    78481 ggcacggttc gagtgcttga gtcctccacc atctgtactt catatgtaga agcctgtatt
    78541 tatactagtt cgggttggcg tgagggagtc agtctgccat cgaaggtgga ttgtgtaacg
    78601 ggttgtcggc ttcctcccgc gcctaaagtc gcgggtttcc gccttgcagt cattaagaac
    78661 gtctctgacg ctgggggtcg gcgtgcccct caaacccaca cgggagtaac acatagtgcg
    78721 agcgggcact gtctagttag tgaccttctc aactggcgtt cgtccgtcga gcgcttgatg
    78781 cggtctctga aaattgtagt attgcacaaa ctgtatgaac cactcgcgga cgcttccgtg
    78841 actgcccacc cacgaattat ggaagcggtc gactcgcatt ttgagggtgt gaaaccactt
    78901 tccgatgagg tttcgttcaa cgtagtccag ccgaccgctc aatcctaacc gagagcgggc
    78961 agtctgatag ccgtagccat caaccagaaa cacagcctct gagagatcgt gtttctccga
    79021 gagtcgatga agaaacgcag cagccgggtc ggtaccatgt cgtccaaaca attcgacgcc
    79081 aagaatcagc tttgtctcga tgtctattgc agcgtacaac caagaccatt cgccattgat
    79141 tttgacagcg gtctcgtcga ccgcaacccg cttcggcttc gcctcaggcg ggttgtgacc
    79201 gctgtcggcc agccgatgta cccattgcca agccgcttgg tgggagcgtt caacgccgag
    79261 tcttcgaagg atttcttttg tctctctgag taaacaaccg gtcgcgtgga gctggacggc
    79321 gaacgccctg acgggcgtcc ccagaacgct ttgcgttctg gtgtgcgaac gagacgcaga
    79381 gcgtctcgtc aacgtcgccg tcatctcacg ctcccaagtt tcttctaaat ccaccgcaaa
    79441 gcactcgctg agcaggtctg cgagcgtcat gaccaattca ctcaatgacc tgctcgtcct
    79501 taaactggct taactagaca gtgcctatca gactattgtg tatcgcatca agaccaagcc
    79561 ctcaaagaac cacccgttct catctgtaga gtcacatatt tacatagtac taacaattat
    79621 cttaatatgg tctctttcga ccttagtcag tctacttact ccgaaacaca aaaagagata
    79681 ctctatggtg cgttccgggc actacgaaag aatagctacg ccaacgtctc catagacgac
    79741 gtcggtaaag agcaacgaca ttcgtcaagt ttgatatact accattttaa tagtaaagac
    79801 gaactttttc agcagcttgc cacagagatg agacatcaat tgcgtgaggg attagactcg
    79861 attgaccaaa attctgtaga ctcagcactc gcctcagttg tagagttgct ctcggttacg
    79921 gactcagact ctgaaagctt ctataccgtg cttttaaacc tgagatacca agggatagtc
    79981 tctgaagaat atactgaatt tgcaaatgag gtatctagtg aaataagatc ttggatcgga
    80041 actgtactca ctgctactgg agacgaaaaa gaacggatat caagcaagct tactggtttg
    80101 ttgcttcagc ggcttgagtg ccaattattt aatgaagaac agatttcaaa agaaatgtta
    80161 gacgagatta acataatcgt tgatagaaca cttgagaggg agtgattcat tgacatcctc
    80221 ctgcgtctaa agtcgcaggt attctcctct attttgtaac gctcatgtgt agcagattgt
    80281 tgatttcaga gagtcgcttt gacagcgtgt ttgagtgctt ctcgaccggg ttttctgaag
    80341 agttcgctgc gtagctgaaa ggcgcggaga tactgtgtca atttgtcctt cgagacgcct
    80401 cgatgcggcg agagccacgc gtcgcgccag cgaatctgtt ccagcaggtc cgctgcgagc
    80461 gattccgagc caaacacatc gagcggaatc attcgtgtcg gacaccgcta gcgcggtgtc
    80521 cttgccctct tcgatttcag agcagcagct caactctatc aacaatctcc tacagaagag
    80581 cgattttgta ataaggattc gtatattttc atttgtcgtg ttttcgtcgg tcgcttaaac
    80641 accgccaata gagcagacag atgataacag aaaccacgat cactcaacaa cattgccata
    80701 ttatttttat attataacta tatagatagt gtgaaaattt atttcaattc atagctggaa
    80761 atggcaatca tgcaaatatc tcgtcgatca ttactcccga aaatcggatt gggaatctct
    80821 ttgatttcta caggttgtac aatgggcata gatcaaagca ctgaagtaaa gaacagtgac
    80881 gggagtccct cagataccct accgatagct cagcctcaac aactaacaac agggagtgtg
    80941 ctaaagttca ctaggaatgt tgaggaatat tacatcgaga ataaatatga aaacagtagt
    81001 agaaccgtga gaactgactc atttcattca gaacaagcta acaagaccga agatggattt
    81061 caaacggagt ttgagtattc agttagtgtt aaagagccag gaagaccaac tactattaaa
    81121 aaacacacat ctacggtgag atattatatc accgaatcaa gtttgaaaag agttgagcaa
    81181 gaagagtgcc ctccaaattc tcatgccacg gttgaatatt taaacgaata ttaacgcgag
    81241 tatgagaatc agaggccctg ttgaaaccct tgctgacaaa catgatggaa gagtagtctg
    81301 agacaggatg gattccctgc cgaagtcacg acttctccgg ttcgttgaac gagctatggt
    81361 gctggctcgc cgtgctgtgc cacggttatc gtccctctat tcgcggaaac gcttcacgct
    81421 ccgccaacac gtcgttctgc tctgtctgaa agtgaaaaag acgacaacat accggatctc
    81481 gtagatgagc tcatcgagat gcctcgcatt cgtgccgccc ttgatctcga atcgattcct
    81541 gccccctcga cgctttgtaa ggcgttcgac cgcttgcaga tggccgtctg gcgggtggta
    81601 ctgaacgtct cgctcgcgga tttgccactg aacggtgtca ccggcatcga tgcatccggg
    81661 ttcgagcggg cgcatgcctc aacccactac acgaagcgaa caaacctcac catccagcag
    81721 ttgaagacga cactgttggt cgatacagcg accaacgccg ttctcgatat tcacgtgacg
    81781 acgacacgaa agcacgatac gcagattgcg ccgcaggtag tgaaacggaa cgcaggttct
    81841 atcgccgtct tgaccggcga caagggatac gacgaccaga aactccgaca actcgcccat
    81901 gacctcgata ttcgcccgtt gatcaaacac cgtgagttca cacctctcca caaggcgtgg
    81961 aatgcacggc ttgaaagcga tctctaccat cgacggaaca tgaatgagac cgttaacgcg
    82021 gcgatcaaac agaaattcgg tgcattcgtc cggtcacgcc tctggtggaa gcaattccgt
    82081 gaactcgtta tcaagtgcat cgttcacaat ctggagcgaa gcctcgccat ctcacatgaa
    82141 gagtgcaact gtctgtgatt ccgagaggaa cggactgctg aatatagagg atggagtcag
    82201 tagccgctca gtcggagggc cactctgtta taaaaaaatt acacctataa cagacagaag
    82261 tatccgctat ggccactaca ccgttagatg cgtttccgcc ggaactatcg gatcccgccg
    82321 atcaactccg gccaggtgac ttctactccc ggatgcacga gcacgcgccc atccgatggg
    82381 acgacacgcg tggttgctgg gatgtatttg gttacgacgc cgtccagcag gtttccgctg
    82441 actacgagcg attctcctcg cggatggatg ccaatcctga ttatatcgaa tctgacggtc
    82501 ggtcgctgct caatgactcg atgctccatg ccgatccctc ccgtcacgac caactccgct
    82561 cggtggttaa ccagctattc cgaccatcgg aactcgctac tctccaatcg ttcatccacc
    82621 agcgcaccga cgaattactc gacgccgccc tcactggcga gtccggcgaa acgaggtcca
    82681 cattcgacct cgtcccggag gttgcctatc cactaacggt tcggacgctg acaaaactgc
    82741 ttggtgtgcc gcccacagac cgagacgcgt ttctcgaatg gacgaaattc acggacaccg
    82801 ccccctacga ggtggacgat gcgacaaccc gcctgtcgtc tcttctcgat tacctggacg
    82861 ggttgcttga cggccggcca caggattcac agggggagct tctgtcagcc gtcaggagtg
    82921 cggcggggct ctcgcgggcc gaacgccgga gcattttgag tgtcattcta ctcggcgggc
    82981 tctcgacgac ccatctcatc gacaactcgg tctggtcgct agccgaggtg gacggcttcg
    83041 aggtagtccg gtcggacagg gacgcactta ctggcgcaat cgaggaaacc ctccggtacc
    83101 gttcgctcgt gcgggcagcg agtcgatatg cgagggccaa gaccgacgtc ggcggtgcga
    83161 cagtcgaacc gggtgacaag ctctgtctct ggttcgccgc ggcaaaccgc gatccgacag
    83221 tcttcgatac ccccggacag tttctgcttg atcgacaccc cacggctcac gtcgcattcg
    83281 gacacgggac ccacttctgt ctcggcgcta gcctcgcgcg tcttatcgca cggaccgctc
    83341 tcgacgtact ctttgagcga ttcgaggaaa tcacggtcca ctgcgaccgc gcccagccga
    83401 cagggagcat gctcgtgtac ggcccctcaa cgctccccgt gactgtcgcg tgatggtgct
    83461 gaactgctcg cggaggtgca aacctgggtt ccacgcggtg cctaccttct catcagggct
    83521 cccgagttaa gcccgtgacc gactcgcgct gtgtatgcag cacgctcgca taattaccta
    83581 ttgaaattgg tgatttctct aactatcagt cctccacctg cctaacggct atcctggcaa
    83641 gaaagatgtc gagaaaatat gatttcaaca gagccggcac tgtctagtta gtcgcctcct
    83701 cgaccggtgt tcgtccgtcg agcgcttgat gcggtctttg aaagttgtag tattgcacaa
    83761 attgtatgaa ccactcgcgg acgcttccgt gactgcccac ccacgaatta tggaagcggt
    83821 cgactcgcat tttgagggtg tgaaaccact ttccgatgag gtttcgttca acgtagtcca
    83881 gccgaccgct caatcctaac cgagagcggg cagtctgata gccgtagcca tcaacgagaa
    83941 acacagtgtc tgagagatcg tgtttctcgg aaagtcgatg gagaaacgca gcagccgggt
    84001 cggtaccatg tcgtccaaac aattcgacgt caagaatcag ctttgtctcg gtgtctattg
    84061 cagcgtacag ccaagaccac tcaccattga ttttgacagc ggtctcgtcg gccgcaaccc
    84121 gcttcggctt cgcctcaggc gggttgtgac cgctgtcggc cagccgatgt acccattgcc
    84181 aaaccgcttg gtgggagcgt tcaacgccga gtaatcgaag aatttctttt gtctctctaa
    84241 gtgaacaacc ggtcgcgtgg agctggacgg cgaacgccct gacgggcgtc ctcagaacgc
    84301 tccgcgttct gatgggctgc acgagagctc tgctctcgtg aacgtcccca gaaatcgaag
    84361 atttctggtg tgcgaacgag acgcgaagcg tctcgtcacg ttgccgtccg ctcacgctcc
    84421 caagtttctt ctaaatccgt cgcaaagcac tcgctgagca ggtctgcgag catcttgacc
    84481 aactaactca acgacctgct cgttcctcaa actggcttaa ctagacagtg ccacagagcc
    84541 gtttctccgg aaacgatagg gtcctaggcc cgaatagcag cgggtatggt gagaaatgtc
    84601 aactctgttt cgctccttac agaactggac ttcaaatctt ctgacgatat ctgagggggc
    84661 tttgcgaggg taaccaagcg acgagcaggc cgacaaagtt ttgaatacgt acatacactg
    84721 tatgtacatg agcacgaaac gggttaactt ccgactgccc gaagagttag tagcacacgc
    84781 ggacatcgct gccgaagtca ctcacaaaaa ccgaacggag attctcatcg aagcactccg
    84841 acagtatctc gaagagaaag agtctgatga gagtttccgt gaggctgttg tcgaactgta
    84901 tctgaataac cacatcgagt tcgagaaact ggccgagatt atcgggcgac aggatgccga
    84961 agccgtccgc gcttcgaaag aggtacttga tcgtggtgaa gaactcgcag acaaactcgc
    85021 agacctctaa atgctcgttg tagacacgag cgcattcatc tctctttcag tcggcgaagt
    85081 tctcgacgtc ttcgtcaccg agtttgacgt cgcaaccaca gaggcagttc ttgaggaact
    85141 tcaaagaact gctgagtacg atgaccgcca tggcaaagcc gccaatgccg tcctcgatac
    85201 ggctgacgag ttcaccgttg ttgctgtcgc tggtggtgag tttgtgacga gccgaatcga
    85261 cgatggtgaa gccagctgcg tagctgcagt ccgtgaggtg gatgcagcgt tcttgattac
    85321 cgacgactac agagctcttc ctgaacttcg aaaactagtg agtgcagaag ttgcgctatc
    85381 tccgatcgtt ctccgagcgc tggtcaagcg cgatgccgtc agcgaggagg aagcaagagt
    85441 cgctttcgag gcgatggcag aaggacgtga ttggctcggt gcgccgatct accggtacgc
    85501 tcgacagctc ctcgaaggta cctcaaagta aggcatctct tctcaaactc tccttctgac
    85561 tctactgcta caagatgatt ggtacggaac tagtccatcc tctgaaactg tgtgtcgaca
    85621 catcctcgga gagtagatgt gtgcgggcct tctcaaagac gatctcgagc ttagataaaa
    85681 tctgatggcg agttatctgc attctgactt cgtttctccg gaagcaatgg cgtgtgttgt
    85741 tcgaatagca gcggttagat tgactagtgc aattatcggt ttttgtgacg gcttaggtga
    85801 aacagattgc gttcaatgaa actgcagtca cactctgagt cagcaatatt gtataatatg
    85861 tgtactataa tctggcagat agtgactttg tgccatgatt gttgtccgat aacagactag
    85921 tcgaatgatg tgatttttct atggataatc gaggtataca actaaataag tgagatatct
    85981 gtacaaatat attgtaaata agattctttc tatcaattat gtctgagata tgaccgagat
    86041 ctgactgtgg gatacagtta tttacgctta tgactgaacg gattttatca attaagcaac
    86101 caggtagtat tgttagtaaa ttagaattgt gtcttggaga catgacctga ttccaagtgt
    86161 caatatatta tatattgtac tataccacgc atattctatg acggtagtac tgttgtaact
    86221 gtaactcaga cttgattatt agatgtcagg catcggtagc tatacgatca gagaattatt
    86281 ccggagtatc tatcgagtct aaggatgtta ctcagttctg tggcacttgt ctgctactag
    86341 cttcggtgtt agatcacaca accaatcact gaacgccacg catcaaacca tcccctgagg
    86401 ttgtagtagt tggcgctcta agccgagcga aaaccgaaat gtgttggggt aatccctaaa
    86461 acactactcg gaatccggaa gtgagtgttc gaaaagacgt tcaccagact cctcacaact
    86521 gaccgcaatg actctgtgag agctacaaca cgactcgacg acttcttcac taagttgaat
    86581 gtcgccaccc gtcgtcggac acgtttcgag gaacatccgc aaactattga gaatcgatcc
    86641 tcgttcttct gagtcgaaac tgttccatcc tgaaacccat gactgaagca cacgactcgc
    86701 tgcgatatct gcgataagtg ctgcacgaga tggccactgt ccgatccatt cagactcgga
    86761 ttggagaatc agtacatcac aaagccggtt agttgagacg tctgcttgct gaaggtgtgt
    86821 ctaaaaccca acaagcagac aatgaaatcc acgaagacca actccttaac ttcctcgtca
    86881 actcccttga cgaggaagtc accctcacac tcgctgaaaa cgctgaaatc gatgctgaag
    86941 acatctacga ggtcctcgtc ggcgcgtgcg ccgacgggac ctcggtctca acgctctgtg
    87001 agaaaagcga agatgctccc cacaaaaatt cggttctcta ccatctccgc accaaattcg
    87061 accttgagac gcttgagcaa gtcggaaacg cgctccttca gaaggacgtt ctcgacgtcc
    87121 ttccccagca ggttgaggtc gtttcggacc tccacctgcg gccctactac ggcgacgaag
    87181 acggtacaga cggcctgtat cactcacaag cgaagcgtgg aacaactgcg ttccatgcct
    87241 acgccacact ctacgcgcgt gtgaagaaca aacgctacac gctggcggtg cgccgtctcg
    87301 aagacggcga caccgccggc agtgtcctcg cagaattcct cggtatcctc gacgaccttg
    87361 acctcgaggt caaggccgtc tttctcgatc gcgaattcta cgacagcaag tgtttgacgc
    87421 tgcttcaggc acacaaccac gcctacgtca tgccgatcgt ccgctgggga cagacgatca
    87481 agcaagaact ctcggaaggc tggagtcgcg tgattcagca cgacatgacg gcgaaactcg
    87541 acggtcacag ctggaccgtc gattttcccg tctacatcga ctgtacgtac caaaacgggc
    87601 ggtacgacga acatggagtg gtgcgtcacg gctacgccgc tgacgcgccg ttcatcaatt
    87661 caccacgaga cgctcgatac cactacgcga aacgctttgg tatcgaggcc agctaccgac
    87721 tctccgagca aagtattgcg acgacctcga cacaaaatcc ggtcgtacgg ctgctgtacg
    87781 tcgtggtgag cttgttgtta cagaacgtct ggcggtattt acactgggaa tacgtggcga
    87841 cgccccgccg tggggggcgt cgcctctgga agtggtcgtt caaggagttc atcaacatga
    87901 ttcaacgggc agcgtggacg gccctcgcga cgcgtcgggc cgtccccgca aaccgaccac
    87961 cagacgaccg gtttacgcgc taatctccga ccgagttagc cttcgcaagg agtggcgacg
    88021 ctgtcgcgtc ggcggcagcc gccgccgaca gcgacagttc tccgtcggtt cgtcgacgat
    88081 cttctcgtca agaccaccca gcacaaccac tccgccacag aactcaggct tcagaaacag
    88141 ctagctgagg atgctttgtg aggtactgaa cattgctatg ataaggttga gtgcggtgca
    88201 tggctcgcat cgattttctc cagtatattc gggttggccg agtttctcca caaatttcac
    88261 attcatcggt tttatattag tacaagtata tatatatata tatatatata tattgtggtg
    88321 atattgtata aatctgaatc gaatatgcgt ttggcttcct ctcgccctgt ctgttttaac
    88381 aagaaaataa tttcaccacc ataagtgtga actcaatacc acatcttgta gaacacatct
    88441 gacgctattc tggaggcaat ctcccaaccc cctaattctc catctttaca caatattatt
    88501 taaatcagat agtgacagta attcaaaata cttattatgt acttgtcttt ttagtgtaat
    88561 gtgaagcgaa gacaaatcct ccgtaacatg gctgcgggcg gtctcggaag ttcagtgatg
    88621 agtacaggtc ttgctgctgc ttctgacgaa tcacaagcgg gtgcgagtga taatgtcgag
    88681 gtaaatgaac ttcaaggttc agagctcaac aagttactaa aacaagtaaa gatcaatcag
    88741 gaagcaaaaa agttgataaa agaggttaaa gagctcggct ggaagccaaa ttggaacagt
    88801 acacgagctg taagacacat cgtcaagcaa gagtcagtcg ctgggtcaat tga
//
