# Supplementary material for: A Bactericidal Phospholipase from Archaea
Source: bioRxiv preprint, doi:10.64898/2026.06.10.730825, version 1 (2026-06-10)
Supplement: Data S1-8 [file 730825_file05.zip › Data_S5_S5a1_contig5.gbk]

LOCUS       5                      31833 bp    DNA     circular BCT 29-SEP-2022
DEFINITION  Haloferax sp. s5a-1 strain my_strain plasmid, complete sequence.
ACCESSION   
VERSION
KEYWORDS    .
SOURCE      Haloferax sp. s5a-1
  ORGANISM  Haloferax sp. s5a-1
            Archaea; Euryarchaeota; Stenosarchaea group; Halobacteria;
            Haloferacales; Haloferacaceae; Haloferax.
REFERENCE   1  (bases 1 to 31833)
  AUTHORS   Taissir,C.
  TITLE     Direct Submission
  JOURNAL   Submitted (29-SEP-2022) Molecular Systems Group, MRC London
            Institute of Medical Sciences, Du Cane Rd, London, Greater London
            W12 0NN, United Kingdom
COMMENT     The annotation was added by the assembly submitters using the NCBI
            Prokaryotic Genome Annotation Pipeline (PGAP). Information about
            stand-alone PGAP can be found here: https://github.com/ncbi/pgap/
            
            ##Genome-Annotation-Data-START##
            Annotation Provider          :: MRC London Institute of Medical
                                            Sciences
            Annotation Date              :: 09/29/2022 13:26:03
            Annotation Pipeline          :: NCBI Prokaryotic Genome Annotation
                                            Pipeline (PGAP)
            Annotation Method            :: Best-placed reference protein set;
                                            GeneMarkS-2+
            Annotation Software revision :: 2022-08-11.build6275
            Features Annotated           :: Gene; CDS; rRNA; tRNA; ncRNA;
                                            repeat_region
            Genes (total)                :: 41
            CDSs (total)                 :: 41
            Genes (coding)               :: 41
            CDSs (with protein)          :: 41
            Genes (RNA)                  :: 0
            tRNAs                        :: 0
            ncRNAs                       :: 0
            Pseudo Genes (total)         :: 0
            CDSs (without protein)       :: 0
            ##Genome-Annotation-Data-END##
FEATURES             Location/Qualifiers
     source          1..31833
                     /organism="Haloferax sp. s5a-1"
                     /plasmid=""
                     /mol_type="genomic DNA"
                     /strain="my_strain"
                     /db_xref="taxon:1089722"
     gene            join(29805..31833,1..1046)
                     /locus_tag="pgaptmp_000001"
     CDS             join(29805..31833,1..1046)
                     /locus_tag="pgaptmp_000001"
                     /inference="COORDINATES: ab initio
                     prediction:GeneMarkS-2+"
                     /note="Derived by automated computational analysis using
                     gene prediction method: GeneMarkS-2+."
                     /codon_start=1
                     /transl_table=11
                     /product="hypothetical protein"
                     /protein_id="extdb:pgaptmp_000001"
                     /translation="MNRRYTVLFALVASFLVVSHVPVAAASTSLAIGSSHTTASDFNN
                     ATLLDGVTVDGSGTSGHVDFTGSTTIESFEDGTTGYGGSTGSFSTSTSYVQDGSYSIY
                     GSGSGAAAISDTSKTQSLDTTYQGYVRPESGTTGAGYVTMTQDEDSTPGGYLIWLDPD
                     DFFGIYYMDGSGTVNKLGDDPLSVSTDTTYEMEWEVTSGGTVQARLLDMSGNEIASVS
                     VSDSRYTSGGLAARVFDGSGYFDDVHTAGSSSGTYISAPHDVDGAKEAFVDLSLSNTE
                     ATVTIQGDTGSGWTNVTSSTYTTSGNKSLALSGTYSSYRVRVDFSPTGSSPSGTIDDE
                     GILFDPAAPSADGGSATPSGGTSTNNEDVTLSVPVSDADLGTAQGDSVTVDFYVDGSQ
                     VDSTTITSNQTVSTTATGLADGDHTWHVELTDSYGETSTSSTWNFTVNHYAAVVDDAS
                     GSPQGGQQFNDENIEASVNITDQDFAEPSGDSVTVDFYVDGSQVDSTTITSNGTVTFN
                     ATGLGDGSHTWHVETTDEYGLTSSSSTFSFDVNHYAPAPDNANATPTDGAQKTTRTVT
                     FEVPVNDTDFAETSGDEVQATFYLDGSQFATQNITANGTVSASTTISEGGSHTWHVEL
                     VDEYGNTNQTDADPSTSGNQAFTFQAPSELRIYNESAPDTLVDEVTVNIQFYGGQDGD
                     AFTVQRTTSNGVVNMSGLPADQEFIVVVNSDGYHNRRIYVESLYEQANVFLLPESKTA
                     VYNVFKIDDKSGAYSPGETRIIIQRALNRSGNFSWHTVSGDFFGSTNEHKTHLRYNVR
                     YRLIIENDEGDRRMMGPYFATDENNPKIITVSSIIVSPPEGQQYYATAWVSDEDPAPD
                     NNVTERTLRFTYSDPQNQTSSLDLVIHERGNESNVLVDVTVDDVGTSYAYTYTLTGEN
                     ATEKAWVANWTAERDGNTVGQAIPVGNRGKLPLPMDPDWLARFALVALPIVAALASER
                     IATLGAMGVVAFAGILMITGIWEIPVLLWFAALITAVGAHALTMARRGSVYG"
     gene            1043..1411
                     /locus_tag="pgaptmp_000002"
     CDS             1043..1411
                     /locus_tag="pgaptmp_000002"
                     /inference="COORDINATES: ab initio
                     prediction:GeneMarkS-2+"
                     /note="Derived by automated computational analysis using
                     gene prediction method: GeneMarkS-2+."
                     /codon_start=1
                     /transl_table=11
                     /product="hypothetical protein"
                     /protein_id="extdb:pgaptmp_000002"
                     /translation="MRGITISIFILCVAVYGGFMAAGVNDELGISMSSGLQDEAEHVE
                     GQLGGEQNLAERGGNSGMLGFSVFAVKQLAVLFVLVGSITSTLAGWGTPMALAAGIEL
                     IARVIQSLMIIWVARGLIGE"
     gene            1415..1771
                     /locus_tag="pgaptmp_000003"
     CDS             1415..1771
                     /locus_tag="pgaptmp_000003"
                     /inference="COORDINATES: ab initio
                     prediction:GeneMarkS-2+"
                     /note="Derived by automated computational analysis using
                     gene prediction method: GeneMarkS-2+."
                     /codon_start=1
                     /transl_table=11
                     /product="hypothetical protein"
                     /protein_id="extdb:pgaptmp_000003"
                     /translation="MPGDTLTTLASAVGDLPLVPLDHGSALDHWAKGEFFAGLTTRVK
                     AVMGMAAFMMIVGVPMYLALQYWSKNYAVPAVVLILSGGVVLGMMPSVVARIGWIIIL
                     LAGALGLFGLLWAVIR"
     gene            1768..2148
                     /locus_tag="pgaptmp_000004"
     CDS             1768..2148
                     /locus_tag="pgaptmp_000004"
                     /inference="COORDINATES: ab initio
                     prediction:GeneMarkS-2+"
                     /note="Derived by automated computational analysis using
                     gene prediction method: GeneMarkS-2+."
                     /codon_start=1
                     /transl_table=11
                     /product="hypothetical protein"
                     /protein_id="extdb:pgaptmp_000004"
                     /translation="MSLVDGYRRLDRRFMSVVAPWIYVLVPGIALHELAHAVAGRRYG
                     DVEVDWTRPVVDVDWNDTVPVWGVFAFFLAPLVVGGLVAFTLPLAFGLVPAAVDVWLV
                     VNWLLLAGPSVLDVRGLVATLLAA"
     gene            2145..3419
                     /locus_tag="pgaptmp_000005"
     CDS             2145..3419
                     /locus_tag="pgaptmp_000005"
                     /inference="COORDINATES: protein motif:HMM:NF017722.2"
                     /note="Derived by automated computational analysis using
                     gene prediction method: Protein Homology."
                     /codon_start=1
                     /transl_table=11
                     /product="arylsulfotransferase family protein"
                     /protein_id="extdb:pgaptmp_000005"
                     /translation="MKRRTLVRAVLVVAMFASAGVVLEGALATDEGTLNRVDDGEHLG
                     DLVGQEVAGSAGGWTVIATQGADNRGYSAELVAFDEDGELVYHNGTRDVYFDVDPHPT
                     GKRDVLVVASTDRADSTVNHLEVHNLTTGEVRELWSGVTPNVQHSRWHDVDRINATHY
                     VVAGIEADRVFVVDVEADEIVWTWHANESFPASSGGPADDWTHVNDVEVLDDGRIMTS
                     LRNQDQVVFLRPNGTVDESWTLGADDAHSTMYEQHQPDYIPAENGGPAVVLADSENDR
                     LVEYQRVDGAWRETWSWSDERLEWPRDADRLPNGHTLAVDSLGDRVVEVDEDGDVVWS
                     VGIGIPYDAERLGTGDESAGGPSARAAGLTSRSGSGVLSSLLPAKARHGVMWVVPGWM
                     GLGDVLALCVYVAALLALLAVEVPPRLRALRG"
     gene            3452..3730
                     /locus_tag="pgaptmp_000006"
     CDS             3452..3730
                     /locus_tag="pgaptmp_000006"
                     /inference="COORDINATES: ab initio
                     prediction:GeneMarkS-2+"
                     /note="Derived by automated computational analysis using
                     gene prediction method: GeneMarkS-2+."
                     /codon_start=1
                     /transl_table=11
                     /product="hypothetical protein"
                     /protein_id="extdb:pgaptmp_000006"
                     /translation="MAEEQPETTQRTESTEERTVSSGGLTFDERVESVRELRGAVDLD
                     DEGEVIDADLVGTTLTADEAEKRAERWCENNPKGLAGEKSGLGALLGG"
     gene            3739..4002
                     /locus_tag="pgaptmp_000007"
     CDS             3739..4002
                     /locus_tag="pgaptmp_000007"
                     /inference="COORDINATES: ab initio
                     prediction:GeneMarkS-2+"
                     /note="Derived by automated computational analysis using
                     gene prediction method: GeneMarkS-2+."
                     /codon_start=1
                     /transl_table=11
                     /product="hypothetical protein"
                     /protein_id="extdb:pgaptmp_000007"
                     /translation="MIRRDADRFFAAPPTEELVDETVRLVADYGDDRVLDDVAGTATP
                     FGRGISTDSHVRLALLEADERLHGYHEVASVRLPEFLQRLFLP"
     gene            complement(4463..6289)
                     /locus_tag="pgaptmp_000008"
     CDS             complement(4463..6289)
                     /locus_tag="pgaptmp_000008"
                     /inference="COORDINATES: ab initio
                     prediction:GeneMarkS-2+"
                     /note="Derived by automated computational analysis using
                     gene prediction method: GeneMarkS-2+."
                     /codon_start=1
                     /transl_table=11
                     /product="hypothetical protein"
                     /protein_id="extdb:pgaptmp_000008"
                     /translation="MSTTKNSIQSWNGPTNTIPALREPGVDRDVQTAEQDDDLGFEVI
                     DYPDPITHGVGVDFVLNDLEGGDHYDDVDDSTYRRILAGWREKVDDPGNEPYVLVENA
                     HRLFDFANDDYPAHLCLKSKGWKLGTGPGLEGQRYEYSLQLIRYDPENDELKPKKPLP
                     VNFQVWVRPQEDGLVQKSGDDVDYPFGTGTKFHAQTTYAEPAEAVNRTMLVATVALKA
                     LGQERPDWDEMNRESMKLWKAEVHHRIDRELMSSACETLAEARRLIDFGGGAEMEQHS
                     KRQEAGRVREMVRADRWDLLGFVQPDGLDLSVKCYRSSNWQAYRDETYKNPKIEAYLG
                     GTSNDQALPHIREWTALRGVLRQLATGVTVRSGVAMADLVQDDYYAGWERELVDVPIP
                     MGWRTKLQEANDERERTILRTTMSSLSRARWDVLWTIAQFQGATYDQLVDVTGLSRDY
                     VREIVRELDEADVLERLTWPRVIVYHNEELRVNAIEALQDVHPDEGITNIKDRAVERR
                     EAREQQRREAAERDAEDDATDQSGGASDGESDASSGSTSDQDGDVDDGRPDGLRDGDW
                     RTFDALDVLSPEELRNALERDYVDEPDVAVRVDAYDWLTPGE"
     gene            complement(6286..6504)
                     /locus_tag="pgaptmp_000009"
     CDS             complement(6286..6504)
                     /locus_tag="pgaptmp_000009"
                     /inference="COORDINATES: similar to AA
                     sequence:RefSeq:WP_005576758.1"
                     /note="Derived by automated computational analysis using
                     gene prediction method: Protein Homology."
                     /codon_start=1
                     /transl_table=11
                     /product="hypothetical protein"
                     /protein_id="extdb:pgaptmp_000009"
                     /translation="MTTGYVINAGDGYGWHTEVLLGVAACGKVFDVESDDVDREPYDP
                     PSDPDEPHATVCFDCFGTPRRTPNQQKP"
     gene            complement(6501..6959)
                     /locus_tag="pgaptmp_000010"
     CDS             complement(6501..6959)
                     /locus_tag="pgaptmp_000010"
                     /inference="COORDINATES: ab initio
                     prediction:GeneMarkS-2+"
                     /note="Derived by automated computational analysis using
                     gene prediction method: GeneMarkS-2+."
                     /codon_start=1
                     /transl_table=11
                     /product="hypothetical protein"
                     /protein_id="extdb:pgaptmp_000010"
                     /translation="MSGQASLGGGWGDDSVEEDRYGNLGIYDDRGEYDLEATKRELAK
                     RFADVDERLPDTFAGYDREDVGPRRDGHAARYVWSGETENENGLLVTEREVTIFPRGP
                     HLRDWCVVVREHHPEHNGDGSWQHEDARGLDEPGAAVATALAVMRGEVAP"
     gene            complement(6956..7297)
                     /locus_tag="pgaptmp_000011"
     CDS             complement(6956..7297)
                     /locus_tag="pgaptmp_000011"
                     /inference="COORDINATES: ab initio
                     prediction:GeneMarkS-2+"
                     /note="Derived by automated computational analysis using
                     gene prediction method: GeneMarkS-2+."
                     /codon_start=1
                     /transl_table=11
                     /product="hypothetical protein"
                     /protein_id="extdb:pgaptmp_000011"
                     /translation="MGVRPRLAVDVPEVDDYTEGAWCPRCNRDLHAIGTPGVPVELLV
                     DDELVLALQDDDVENVPAFGWRCERHRVDVVLPAPYAIAPDPYRPVDAELDGDETTLA
                     VPEPFLEDYDA"
     gene            complement(7324..7818)
                     /locus_tag="pgaptmp_000012"
     CDS             complement(7324..7818)
                     /locus_tag="pgaptmp_000012"
                     /inference="COORDINATES: similar to AA
                     sequence:RefSeq:WP_018259359.1"
                     /note="Derived by automated computational analysis using
                     gene prediction method: Protein Homology."
                     /codon_start=1
                     /transl_table=11
                     /product="hypothetical protein"
                     /protein_id="extdb:pgaptmp_000012"
                     /translation="MSSEAEVAEPLAANKRAGELVETSVGARVPALGLVPDDVVEHYD
                     AIATTLVEPRADLPFAGICLLERGTVVEIKSVMVHYADGARGRFYFRPGQHDALVEDA
                     GVYLFVVCEATPDREILAMKVVPATGVDEVLGDDPWLDGGIGRSDYAQLAWSRVFDDE
                     EVSA"
     gene            complement(7815..8090)
                     /locus_tag="pgaptmp_000013"
     CDS             complement(7815..8090)
                     /locus_tag="pgaptmp_000013"
                     /inference="COORDINATES: ab initio
                     prediction:GeneMarkS-2+"
                     /note="Derived by automated computational analysis using
                     gene prediction method: GeneMarkS-2+."
                     /codon_start=1
                     /transl_table=11
                     /product="hypothetical protein"
                     /protein_id="extdb:pgaptmp_000013"
                     /translation="MSSPTRRDEAWHAALVTATETGLDDTFAADDVVDTADELDVDVA
                     SRTIRKALRVMVDFGYLREVDTGRYHLAENVVDAVGAHRGLDEVIDR"
     gene            complement(8087..8611)
                     /locus_tag="pgaptmp_000014"
     CDS             complement(8087..8611)
                     /locus_tag="pgaptmp_000014"
                     /inference="COORDINATES: similar to AA
                     sequence:RefSeq:WP_013881762.1"
                     /note="Derived by automated computational analysis using
                     gene prediction method: Protein Homology."
                     /codon_start=1
                     /transl_table=11
                     /product="DUF488 domain-containing protein"
                     /protein_id="extdb:pgaptmp_000014"
                     /translation="MSATVRTTYFGGLGSVVEAGETDEVLGVVRYPQDFVDRVVDRNV
                     PALAPSEELLDAFKAVEAAADRDGVPNPSAVAWTNVGFEDRYREHLAKSGQQQVIENV
                     RDRLREHVDVWLVCWEKDVRYCHRRVLADVVVDGLDVEVAHHPAPHEIEDEEPDEATE
                     PRPVSLDDFQEASR"
     gene            complement(8730..9593)
                     /locus_tag="pgaptmp_000015"
     CDS             complement(8730..9593)
                     /locus_tag="pgaptmp_000015"
                     /inference="COORDINATES: ab initio
                     prediction:GeneMarkS-2+"
                     /note="Derived by automated computational analysis using
                     gene prediction method: GeneMarkS-2+."
                     /codon_start=1
                     /transl_table=11
                     /product="hypothetical protein"
                     /protein_id="extdb:pgaptmp_000015"
                     /translation="MPGTTHVSSSSTDTTTARAVREGVDLDRTVWFGGGEAYHRDSDW
                     GPACPDQIGRCDEHTLADAVDERKRPCLQCDPVDYRRLATDGGLQTQTTVEQLADHPH
                     ANELEGALDFVMEASRRAHDLGVDDVTVARLHLAEEAARLAFYATSERNRTLALDEAF
                     EHLHTTLDAIDDGDVAHPIREALQLYIGYDERTTPDPEPEPAPRPTTSSTSTKSPLAG
                     FSRLFAGALSVFTASFAGIALSNADFVRTVETSAGDAIVTSAPGEAFWFAFALLFVSI
                     LLVGYAVGGSR"
     gene            10244..10777
                     /locus_tag="pgaptmp_000016"
     CDS             10244..10777
                     /locus_tag="pgaptmp_000016"
                     /inference="COORDINATES: ab initio
                     prediction:GeneMarkS-2+"
                     /note="Derived by automated computational analysis using
                     gene prediction method: GeneMarkS-2+."
                     /codon_start=1
                     /transl_table=11
                     /product="hypothetical protein"
                     /protein_id="extdb:pgaptmp_000016"
                     /translation="MNAMQALGWLEKDTEGGHYWYPGPKAREFLRVPGGGRVGEHRRS
                     VEALQDEPDQERSGGAAPIEPRPEPEDEIETAVATVDVRAKGVEMGERRRDLLREVLE
                     YIREEGEVKPAAIRARFYPDAELVEGVEKSEAADSVGYGTDRSWWKNFVYKCLSDVDL
                     VETGGEGSHTWFYVGSE"
     gene            10787..11479
                     /locus_tag="pgaptmp_000017"
     CDS             10787..11479
                     /locus_tag="pgaptmp_000017"
                     /inference="COORDINATES: ab initio
                     prediction:GeneMarkS-2+"
                     /note="Derived by automated computational analysis using
                     gene prediction method: GeneMarkS-2+."
                     /codon_start=1
                     /transl_table=11
                     /product="hypothetical protein"
                     /protein_id="extdb:pgaptmp_000017"
                     /translation="MAGIDSDGPTDDEVGLFDDFDEVSDSIDDGDEPDTIDENEQRKG
                     HLASLSEKFGGFGGGAADDDRDVEAEVQEDVDEEAGGGLLASVRERFQEDEEGPVEPR
                     RAELVDGANVLFIDPAANRKSLYEYDLVLITAPAYPEPIVLKNDVPIEIPEGSVLCSA
                     SSTTMINYGGKRLLAKANILVPPDRADEVDPDYREDVPEAVVGKTIPQRPVQDEDFYQ
                     LVLNGCAASSDT"
     gene            complement(11577..13088)
                     /locus_tag="pgaptmp_000018"
     CDS             complement(11577..13088)
                     /locus_tag="pgaptmp_000018"
                     /inference="COORDINATES: ab initio
                     prediction:GeneMarkS-2+"
                     /note="Derived by automated computational analysis using
                     gene prediction method: GeneMarkS-2+."
                     /codon_start=1
                     /transl_table=11
                     /product="hypothetical protein"
                     /protein_id="extdb:pgaptmp_000018"
                     /translation="MTLHQIDEGACLALTNDAEQCGNGTDTDASDPDAGLCGVHAGSD
                     AVRVTDFENPAHVELRDELVDLLRSETEAYALATISPDVEDVWHALTGLQDLAIGPVE
                     LSASQACGRARDLADHPDLDVDDHPLVVGGCIALQGKSAKNHSCPNSGYGTTLLCGMH
                     KDADLRGTVLDDDEPGPELDDVTVDGDEYLLVEQRGDDLIVVDPDEWELRRLDGAAGA
                     ETRWSDEETTPELSDDAETLVLVGCGDAKADESRKAKDLYTSNYFGLKRRYAEEFGDE
                     WAILSAKYGLLDPEAEVEPYDVTVDDVDVGEWGVAVAGDLPDVQETEAVVLAGPDYAE
                     EIEGTLFMYGADVETPTEGKKIGERMSWLSEQLDDDQEDVDEREPLVEPQPAGSLPKY
                     LVDGVEKQSPDRLRRLAEYAEQMADYKEEKAQRDLEERAEQDVDTTPDEWDADEWEDV
                     VDDARDEGDVPPGKGTLTTKTIDGRDYYYLQWRAGSKIKSQYVAPVTPADSGE"
     gene            13322..13534
                     /locus_tag="pgaptmp_000019"
     CDS             13322..13534
                     /locus_tag="pgaptmp_000019"
                     /inference="COORDINATES: ab initio
                     prediction:GeneMarkS-2+"
                     /note="Derived by automated computational analysis using
                     gene prediction method: GeneMarkS-2+."
                     /codon_start=1
                     /transl_table=11
                     /product="hypothetical protein"
                     /protein_id="extdb:pgaptmp_000019"
                     /translation="MSRRLGDRGDLVACLTSQIGTAVEQGREVSPADVDELEGAIEEI
                     EALLEHVDQAGRVGAGSDGDGRASAD"
     gene            13595..13849
                     /locus_tag="pgaptmp_000020"
     CDS             13595..13849
                     /locus_tag="pgaptmp_000020"
                     /inference="COORDINATES: ab initio
                     prediction:GeneMarkS-2+"
                     /note="Derived by automated computational analysis using
                     gene prediction method: GeneMarkS-2+."
                     /codon_start=1
                     /transl_table=11
                     /product="hypothetical protein"
                     /protein_id="extdb:pgaptmp_000020"
                     /translation="MSVVADGWASIEDVEEELGMKLGERGDYVAVKSAEVGDALLEGE
                     RPDRRDVEELRATLDEIARALATVEEIEETVDGRALPVDE"
     gene            13917..14684
                     /locus_tag="pgaptmp_000021"
     CDS             13917..14684
                     /locus_tag="pgaptmp_000021"
                     /inference="COORDINATES: similar to AA
                     sequence:RefSeq:WP_007275353.1"
                     /note="Derived by automated computational analysis using
                     gene prediction method: Protein Homology."
                     /codon_start=1
                     /transl_table=11
                     /product="recombinase family protein"
                     /protein_id="extdb:pgaptmp_000021"
                     /translation="MLFDLETELNPDRTAVYIRRSTDDQEDEHQRADVGAWLDERGLA
                     IGDVELFVDTESGSSATREQFLALQDAIEADRFDALVIWELSRLAREPEIAEPFFGSC
                     ERHGVDIYITDGMLPGIPSEYGLIRAFASFGVHMARQERERLISRTKSGQRRARDEGK
                     WLGEVPVGFVRSDEGFLRPNLSPDYDEGESGYFDVVDALERLDDGGSYRSVAKDTPNV
                     TRQTLSTIHQDDERRRWYLDGEADDDRVEDALAGVDV"
     gene            14749..15186
                     /locus_tag="pgaptmp_000022"
     CDS             14749..15186
                     /locus_tag="pgaptmp_000022"
                     /inference="COORDINATES: ab initio
                     prediction:GeneMarkS-2+"
                     /note="Derived by automated computational analysis using
                     gene prediction method: GeneMarkS-2+."
                     /codon_start=1
                     /transl_table=11
                     /product="hypothetical protein"
                     /protein_id="extdb:pgaptmp_000022"
                     /translation="MVEKVEFGDRQSAKQIRENPKFAPFIAETDDARKATVELKGNVP
                     ERALDDITGEAADSKKHQAQQYGQAELTEAEKKKIDFSRTNVMHARSAKAIARGKGVD
                     DWLSYYDETLEVDEHRGVFESANRDERGRSGLGRGPEQRGRAG"
     gene            15332..16342
                     /locus_tag="pgaptmp_000023"
     CDS             15332..16342
                     /locus_tag="pgaptmp_000023"
                     /inference="COORDINATES: ab initio
                     prediction:GeneMarkS-2+"
                     /note="Derived by automated computational analysis using
                     gene prediction method: GeneMarkS-2+."
                     /codon_start=1
                     /transl_table=11
                     /product="hypothetical protein"
                     /protein_id="extdb:pgaptmp_000023"
                     /translation="MSFSRTDDGRLRGSGRDYERLEERHEERPQRARTLDEKRTAQVT
                     RNPFEWVNAPNRYDYPGIDTVQPRELHDDRSEQAQARDERDAAPFAPSKEAWAMAPGR
                     FDWPGVDDVDPEAFHESRPQAAQTRDEQEIAPIADTKQEWAMNPGRYDWPGIDRPDSY
                     GPTMDEPIPSTERNTEAPEPFTAELAQQDVSLAPEEAFEGVASGSASGSASPFGLAGD
                     EEADMAFMQAEEERASGELFGGPGGVLDASMGQADEAFEDFVDDRDRQGSLAGFGMET
                     DGTTYRESREAVEQATEFGIDDRSDPSRGSSDEGMLGGIQEGLGNFGDDEDEQRGGLF
                     SF"
     gene            complement(16339..16899)
                     /locus_tag="pgaptmp_000024"
     CDS             complement(16339..16899)
                     /locus_tag="pgaptmp_000024"
                     /inference="COORDINATES: ab initio
                     prediction:GeneMarkS-2+"
                     /note="Derived by automated computational analysis using
                     gene prediction method: GeneMarkS-2+."
                     /codon_start=1
                     /transl_table=11
                     /product="hypothetical protein"
                     /protein_id="extdb:pgaptmp_000024"
                     /translation="MRRPRDVDDETTRRATLGLVGGLVAAAVGLAPSAHRRAVLEELD
                     VDVLAYRFVDGAAWWHVDDETGTFTATETGEVSLASLPDDVDDVDEDGREYGTIEAIR
                     VELANGTDEPLDPLVSTWDQRRKTRHNWRIDEGPVPLPAGETAEYVVVAPGRTARLHA
                     GVPAQITVYRRGEQRWKSVQVETPDR"
     gene            complement(16883..18160)
                     /locus_tag="pgaptmp_000025"
     CDS             complement(16883..18160)
                     /locus_tag="pgaptmp_000025"
                     /inference="COORDINATES: ab initio
                     prediction:GeneMarkS-2+"
                     /note="Derived by automated computational analysis using
                     gene prediction method: GeneMarkS-2+."
                     /codon_start=1
                     /transl_table=11
                     /product="hypothetical protein"
                     /protein_id="extdb:pgaptmp_000025"
                     /translation="MSDVDGVLRENAYRFILVVVAVLVMKLGFRLFGVLAPRGLTGPV
                     VLAYLFATGVGLLVAALVDVDLERWGTALALWTTGVVLAAAASIVILRPGTYFGTDAI
                     LFSRFAADLALQNVNPYASSMAPATDVYGADVLHVTPLIDGGSVTSFSYPAGEILAFM
                     PEAALGGAPNLMWTLFVLAAVALVVLVLESPPQLALFPFVVMLGSRNLVWTSIGGLVD
                     VVWLVPLLVAIHYWHDGRLDRSAFAFGLAAGTKQLVWPIAPFLAIWLWNDAADVDELV
                     EDVATTLRWGFAGFLALNLPFIVWDPVAWIYGVLTPVAGGAPMVHQGVGLTQLTVSGV
                     YALPKGYFTTLLLATFAVALVVYALNWERAKWTAWVIPPVLFFFHYRSLVSYFTYFVP
                     VAYLALLCALDVRRESWPRPRDALEVVKRAAPA"
     gene            complement(18153..18590)
                     /locus_tag="pgaptmp_000026"
     CDS             complement(18153..18590)
                     /locus_tag="pgaptmp_000026"
                     /inference="COORDINATES: protein motif:HMM:NF016060.2"
                     /note="Derived by automated computational analysis using
                     gene prediction method: Protein Homology."
                     /codon_start=1
                     /transl_table=11
                     /product="GtrA family protein"
                     /protein_id="extdb:pgaptmp_000026"
                     /translation="MVGVTSNLAERERDELVDVDRLGRFVRFGAIGAVGVAVDAGVLA
                     VAFELGAAVLVANFAAWLVAATSNFVGNYVFTYDRPSGSLARLYGRYLWARGGTFCVR
                     AVLVLVLVEMGAPAFPASLAGIGAATVFGFVAAEWIFNGGRDE"
     gene            complement(18571..19005)
                     /locus_tag="pgaptmp_000027"
     CDS             complement(18571..19005)
                     /locus_tag="pgaptmp_000027"
                     /inference="COORDINATES: ab initio
                     prediction:GeneMarkS-2+"
                     /note="Derived by automated computational analysis using
                     gene prediction method: GeneMarkS-2+."
                     /codon_start=1
                     /transl_table=11
                     /product="hypothetical protein"
                     /protein_id="extdb:pgaptmp_000027"
                     /translation="MIDLDDPPVELVAGGVAQILVAAVAFAAVELRPSLATVEFAVAA
                     WLVAAVASTIAYFATGARLANQRSGVVEPETLVSDERGQATGTPIPLVSLAVVVIAMF
                     VGGKAAGAMGLDPVVGAGYVLALLAVICLFVAVPLRGGRSDV"
     gene            complement(19002..19991)
                     /locus_tag="pgaptmp_000028"
     CDS             complement(19002..19991)
                     /locus_tag="pgaptmp_000028"
                     /inference="COORDINATES: protein motif:HMM:NF012745.2"
                     /note="Derived by automated computational analysis using
                     gene prediction method: Protein Homology."
                     /codon_start=1
                     /transl_table=11
                     /product="polyprenol monophosphomannose synthase"
                     /protein_id="extdb:pgaptmp_000028"
                     /translation="MRRGQLPRDVVDGDRPLVSVVLPTFNEAATIVDVVDEVLEELDV
                     VDTPVDGLEVLVVDDDSPDETWRIAMEAFDGDDRVRVHRRTEDRGLSSAVLHGFREAR
                     GPICVCMDADGQHPADRIDELLDEIVLGADLVVGSRHVDGGEIDGWPWSRKVTSKVAT
                     LLARAFVSPAREITDPMSGFFAVYRPTFDDDVLDVADPHGYKILLELAALVPDAEVAE
                     VPITFRARRAGESKLTLDEQLRFVEHIVGLWFLGAGLDERVNPPLLVRSVEAASVVAL
                     ALAMLNVGLIIGDVDGALGAGLIAAAGGTIVLGAQRLARTGTSWSDSTEVFAK"
     gene            complement(20296..21192)
                     /locus_tag="pgaptmp_000029"
     CDS             complement(20296..21192)
                     /locus_tag="pgaptmp_000029"
                     /inference="COORDINATES: ab initio
                     prediction:GeneMarkS-2+"
                     /note="Derived by automated computational analysis using
                     gene prediction method: GeneMarkS-2+."
                     /codon_start=1
                     /transl_table=11
                     /product="hypothetical protein"
                     /protein_id="extdb:pgaptmp_000029"
                     /translation="MSLADENVEESPLPFSIEDIPESLRTSHLHREYIKRFGDGRDMR
                     VIISADNSATGVGKTTLAVVLAILWDVWGWSPSKGTLDPREFSVYYDHVRPGSVMLLD
                     EAEQAIDRRRSMTEETLAIGHDFATKRYRQVFGLLTLPSKDMIDARIADKLCDYWILV
                     EEKGRASVFKFDENAFTGKVYYKKVETIEWPKLEGNSLYKTIEKKKHDRMEGKTQSRF
                     VRRDEMEEALDNYWTKATAKRNYELINSMYDASSDDDSPVSLTQTQIGEIVGMSQSNV
                     SKIVNTDRFEEFYKSYDGGVSA"
     gene            complement(21189..21926)
                     /locus_tag="pgaptmp_000030"
     CDS             complement(21189..21926)
                     /locus_tag="pgaptmp_000030"
                     /inference="COORDINATES: ab initio
                     prediction:GeneMarkS-2+"
                     /note="Derived by automated computational analysis using
                     gene prediction method: GeneMarkS-2+."
                     /codon_start=1
                     /transl_table=11
                     /product="hypothetical protein"
                     /protein_id="extdb:pgaptmp_000030"
                     /translation="MATSRDDDRGSMPTRTIHAAYREALQARRNYQQAAGGPFEANAH
                     EQLHDAVAAYYEVLRPLVSSSNSTEHLWVDEELWPTEPRYVEVALCPACGANVGVDEV
                     DEVDGVDLGEPCPNCQNSIVERAQIPETDEEGQVVYNHVEGLESVDGVWNQRVERSVE
                     YSDALGTHTETRVETQLLDPAHLQAIARYLDEALERLALHADVDDEAPTTELDNEDLE
                     KFQEQLAKIREEWDEDDGLDDSEVTDG"
     gene            complement(21913..22197)
                     /locus_tag="pgaptmp_000031"
     CDS             complement(21913..22197)
                     /locus_tag="pgaptmp_000031"
                     /inference="COORDINATES: ab initio
                     prediction:GeneMarkS-2+"
                     /note="Derived by automated computational analysis using
                     gene prediction method: GeneMarkS-2+."
                     /codon_start=1
                     /transl_table=11
                     /product="hypothetical protein"
                     /protein_id="extdb:pgaptmp_000031"
                     /translation="MSSGATTTPREIEAEAAAQAAARGDLPLVGEYKLQYSSGQYRIG
                     APPFFATNTMFGKGSPSGVYVDLQRGMLVYDFQVGDEYDREASEVEHGDE"
     gene            22356..22928
                     /locus_tag="pgaptmp_000032"
     CDS             22356..22928
                     /locus_tag="pgaptmp_000032"
                     /inference="COORDINATES: ab initio
                     prediction:GeneMarkS-2+"
                     /note="Derived by automated computational analysis using
                     gene prediction method: GeneMarkS-2+."
                     /codon_start=1
                     /transl_table=11
                     /product="hypothetical protein"
                     /protein_id="extdb:pgaptmp_000032"
                     /translation="MSATANVTGAAQIGRSPDRSETVVFVEPRAEVGEGKVEQLKDGV
                     AKKRQEAAVAKEKSKGELAGAWQDGVEAAEVEGVSLSDRVTERLALSALESGHAANLA
                     AGAVMLLITLMIVLLAALVGGQFAAAIPSDSVFNEAITTTTDNAGTAFVIFGVSLLAI
                     PTVSVLAYIVMKLGPFIGFNSGGGSLMQRR"
     gene            22990..23520
                     /locus_tag="pgaptmp_000033"
     CDS             22990..23520
                     /locus_tag="pgaptmp_000033"
                     /inference="COORDINATES: ab initio
                     prediction:GeneMarkS-2+"
                     /note="Derived by automated computational analysis using
                     gene prediction method: GeneMarkS-2+."
                     /codon_start=1
                     /transl_table=11
                     /product="hypothetical protein"
                     /protein_id="extdb:pgaptmp_000033"
                     /translation="MKQLRAFVTGVLLFAVVLVGVLGIAWAVGAQYADAPEATTNVTD
                     EAVAADVGNETAVDAPDYALDFYDNETITNSSGATLQEGSDYDWNTSTGVITWYDTSS
                     VDDGEQMEVDYAYSAKTEQARTARQILAVPIEIILPAGVLIVLAMSVAGLAAGVYALF
                     AGRRSGGRGSTSFTRR"
     gene            23608..23961
                     /locus_tag="pgaptmp_000034"
     CDS             23608..23961
                     /locus_tag="pgaptmp_000034"
                     /inference="COORDINATES: ab initio
                     prediction:GeneMarkS-2+"
                     /note="Derived by automated computational analysis using
                     gene prediction method: GeneMarkS-2+."
                     /codon_start=1
                     /transl_table=11
                     /product="hypothetical protein"
                     /protein_id="extdb:pgaptmp_000034"
                     /translation="MILGAWQVLVLVGTGAAYHGLVKKGEGAVFTLLATVGCFAVAGL
                     GALSLETDFTTSGEMGIAVLFFLATAIAAIAFPVALTKSGPYAPDKGDEEDDDRHTVG
                     EPDSGFLDGIARRMS"
     gene            23966..24577
                     /locus_tag="pgaptmp_000035"
     CDS             23966..24577
                     /locus_tag="pgaptmp_000035"
                     /inference="COORDINATES: ab initio
                     prediction:GeneMarkS-2+"
                     /note="Derived by automated computational analysis using
                     gene prediction method: GeneMarkS-2+."
                     /codon_start=1
                     /transl_table=11
                     /product="hypothetical protein"
                     /protein_id="extdb:pgaptmp_000035"
                     /translation="MSQQQYDPNEAFERSKVGTEHQTAMQTGADRARSSGIDPRELMS
                     KEWMDTVNDLDVDRDLPDEHPSQHNVEKKLGAHASKQFGIGYISREEYDRENLKDRGR
                     RRLMNSGFRRRGGTGSKCTGRARARMTGGEADERPLMDADLSDQVDAGFEAKRMQRSG
                     SVGGRRFKGSTEVQVVTRNDGGFDLDSGSSGGWASKLTGGLLG"
     gene            24574..24744
                     /locus_tag="pgaptmp_000036"
     CDS             24574..24744
                     /locus_tag="pgaptmp_000036"
                     /inference="COORDINATES: ab initio
                     prediction:GeneMarkS-2+"
                     /note="Derived by automated computational analysis using
                     gene prediction method: GeneMarkS-2+."
                     /codon_start=1
                     /transl_table=11
                     /product="hypothetical protein"
                     /protein_id="extdb:pgaptmp_000036"
                     /translation="MNCQAYAGDDVVECSGEVAGRDETGTPLCEHHLAKSDVYVYPRT
                     GGGAALRAPRSA"
     gene            24746..25420
                     /locus_tag="pgaptmp_000037"
     CDS             24746..25420
                     /locus_tag="pgaptmp_000037"
                     /inference="COORDINATES: ab initio
                     prediction:GeneMarkS-2+"
                     /note="Derived by automated computational analysis using
                     gene prediction method: GeneMarkS-2+."
                     /codon_start=1
                     /transl_table=11
                     /product="hypothetical protein"
                     /protein_id="extdb:pgaptmp_000037"
                     /translation="MMDRLISLLRENDGEQYDNRYLARFAWAFGTVLAFMAVYWVAGE
                     LLVPSGSTSSFPSGAIQEWAKVTFTLAAAAIFTGSLVYPTRRIEAWLDEHYPEHAAED
                     ELDYSLRRDLLASTWFGGLWGFRLAVGYAVISILVAMFSVFNAMAEAGFPVSGDELSR
                     LTVLNSFAIATLTTLLAGVAFLWLINWSMKDTVEELNTAENNTFGKVLSVDRTAMTDG
                     GEDDGA"
     gene            25410..26312
                     /locus_tag="pgaptmp_000038"
     CDS             25410..26312
                     /locus_tag="pgaptmp_000038"
                     /inference="COORDINATES: ab initio
                     prediction:GeneMarkS-2+"
                     /note="Derived by automated computational analysis using
                     gene prediction method: GeneMarkS-2+."
                     /codon_start=1
                     /transl_table=11
                     /product="hypothetical protein"
                     /protein_id="extdb:pgaptmp_000038"
                     /translation="MVREYIPGTQARRDRLFQTIIAKEVGDRDGIAFVEWEDGSVTMK
                     PVVWESDLSAIVDPDSGDMWFARGRGGESKNFQGVPVWYVYAGNAGVISNEACLIADQ
                     ERWNEVIDVGAGDRVPDELFELGLHDPNGGRFHGQDDVDGSVSMEDGPDSLAPQAGNG
                     QARVEADGGMVDVGENAAIYDLRPPEGYDGVAIDVRDADDFDPFPTTREDAKAAAEWF
                     ERSVDDGTDTWMKGFIVGIVVSVILAAIFLGGPWLATQIAGGSGGGSSLPAALPIIGL
                     GGRRARAFGNEVVETVRGAVDGGE"
     gene            26315..29281
                     /locus_tag="pgaptmp_000039"
     CDS             26315..29281
                     /locus_tag="pgaptmp_000039"
                     /inference="COORDINATES: ab initio
                     prediction:GeneMarkS-2+"
                     /note="Derived by automated computational analysis using
                     gene prediction method: GeneMarkS-2+."
                     /codon_start=1
                     /transl_table=11
                     /product="hypothetical protein"
                     /protein_id="extdb:pgaptmp_000039"
                     /translation="MGWFDDAVDTVTGGGSDSSDDSGSSSSSSSSSSSSSSSSSSGGG
                     GWFSGARDFVDDTVDSFTGGGSDDSGSSSSSSSSSRSSRSRSSRSSSRSSRSSSSSSS
                     SSSNDGGGGGGGGFLGDARDFVDDKVSDAQDTARDAGNAVDNTVDRAKDTVDDTVDDV
                     NRTVDQAKDTANDVASGVSKSTDEVADATRDQVDHATETYGEMGRELQRGDVGGAVDT
                     AVESTGETYDNIARAGDAAAGSTDEYVGGAGVNTDVTDDLTRGGVLSETRDDNSGLIP
                     GEVAGVEVSEAGFRRAAKDVDDFKKTFDENDPVTFMGSDAPERVLQGAAGAGVDLLNV
                     PSHIAMAETGVEVAQNTPGAVGKYGAGEVVETATGVGRMAGEGMARQASQNPIEFTAG
                     LGMDLVTGVGIAKAGKKAGQAAGRVGKTRVDAGDVTNRDTLDYYEGGNTDPENQFPGF
                     RPEDYDTQGDPTETFREQGRDFTPDEVKQELGPTSDTETYATHGTNYDFDSTFEAGIE
                     KSRPSDPDNAMFVGPEFSPNFAGFGSGGSGLSSLRPRLPRVADFRGSDKQMVVSKMDV
                     DKVPEDVGPEARTGGSPMAPGDESAFLADEASPGRAYVRNRNNRNMGEAEALVPGGST
                     FRELPGSGNYYTEVDGETVDIRLFESADADPMSSPDADVDGVDAGTVDGPVDESGGLY
                     TVDELPSSGRTSPEGTPVVPTFGGGYGGGAGAGMPPSGPTSIEEAGQFTTSDERAGDP
                     PDSPQNYFDPYNGGSLFGESGANHVLDVDFGSGRRPDGDTSSGPGSSTRPGDRDGGPS
                     SSPPSSGGPDTGGYSYTFLDETGISSPGSPGDSGSPSSPGGPSSPGSPPTSGGPPSSP
                     PPFSPPWSPPGSGGSSGSPGSPGSPGSPSSPTSPGSPILDPTNQRPRSPDNDRDKKKD
                     DEDLWGYGGYAVDYTNPIASGAQVLFGGIGAGFGNSMDAAEGDASPPQLDGVGGDLGA
                     AQDELARQFENGGFGP"
     gene            29281..29532
                     /locus_tag="pgaptmp_000040"
     CDS             29281..29532
                     /locus_tag="pgaptmp_000040"
                     /inference="COORDINATES: ab initio
                     prediction:GeneMarkS-2+"
                     /note="Derived by automated computational analysis using
                     gene prediction method: GeneMarkS-2+."
                     /codon_start=1
                     /transl_table=11
                     /product="hypothetical protein"
                     /protein_id="extdb:pgaptmp_000040"
                     /translation="MPRGSLPWLLLAAILCTLFAIFMEAAFLHPTASALMGTEVWQTN
                     HNEYSYAGKRMVGQFVAHLLTVIALGIWTGVLIDARRAA"
     gene            29532..29798
                     /locus_tag="pgaptmp_000041"
     CDS             29532..29798
                     /locus_tag="pgaptmp_000041"
                     /inference="COORDINATES: ab initio
                     prediction:GeneMarkS-2+"
                     /note="Derived by automated computational analysis using
                     gene prediction method: GeneMarkS-2+."
                     /codon_start=1
                     /transl_table=11
                     /product="hypothetical protein"
                     /protein_id="extdb:pgaptmp_000041"
                     /translation="MWVFAILALIVGALVLVIVAMLIGPIVGPLYEIVVNDPAVQQVG
                     FDTGAEVAMRIGGKFVLPLIALSLVIWFLVMRLAADQYQGVNRR"
ORIGIN      
        1 gcggccagga cggcgatgcg ttcacggtcc aacggacgac gtcgaacggc gtcgtgaaca
       61 tgagcgggct cccggccgac caggagttta tcgtcgtcgt caactccgac ggctaccaca
      121 accgccggat ctacgtggaa tcgctctacg agcaggccaa cgtcttccta ctcccggaat
      181 cgaagacggc ggtctacaac gtcttcaaga tcgacgacaa gagcggggcg tactcgcccg
      241 gagagacccg gatcatcatc cagcgggcgc taaaccgctc gggtaacttc tcctggcaca
      301 cggtgagcgg ggacttcttc ggctcgacga acgagcacaa aacccacctc cgctacaacg
      361 tccggtatcg gctcatcatc gagaacgacg agggcgatcg ccggatgatg gggccgtact
      421 tcgcgaccga cgagaacaat ccgaagatca tcacggtatc gtcgatcatc gtctcgccgc
      481 ccgagggcca gcaatactac gcgacggcct gggtgagcga cgaggacccg gcgccggaca
      541 acaacgtcac cgagcggacg ctccggttca cgtactccga tccgcagaac cagacgagtt
      601 cgctcgacct cgtgatccac gagcgcggga acgagtcgaa cgtgctcgtc gacgtcaccg
      661 tcgacgacgt cggaacgtcc tacgcctaca cgtacacgct caccggcgag aacgcgaccg
      721 agaaggcctg ggtcgcgaac tggaccgccg agcgggacgg gaacaccgtc ggccaggcga
      781 tcccggtcgg gaaccgcggg aagctcccgc ttccgatgga cccggattgg ctcgcccggt
      841 tcgccctggt ggcgctcccg atcgtcgcgg cgctcgcgag tgaacggatc gcgacgctcg
      901 gggcgatggg cgtcgtcgcg ttcgcgggta tcctgatgat caccgggatc tgggagattc
      961 cggtcctgct ctggttcgcg gcgctgatca ccgcggtcgg ggcgcacgcg cttacgatgg
     1021 cgagacgggg gtcggtgtac ggatgagggg gataacgatc tccatcttca tcctgtgcgt
     1081 cgccgtctac ggcggcttca tggccgccgg cgtgaacgac gagctcggga tctccatgtc
     1141 gtccggcctc caggacgagg ccgaacacgt cgagggccag ctcggcggcg agcagaacct
     1201 cgccgagcgc gggggcaact cggggatgct cggcttctcg gtgttcgccg tgaagcagct
     1261 cgccgtcctc ttcgtgctcg tagggtcgat cacgtcgaca ctcgcggggt gggggacacc
     1321 gatggccctc gccgccggga tcgaactaat cgcgagggtg atccagtcgc tcatgatcat
     1381 ctgggttgcc cgcggtctca tcggagagta aaccatgcca ggagacacac taacgacgct
     1441 cgcgagcgcg gtcggggacc tccccctcgt cccgctcgac cacggctcgg cgctcgacca
     1501 ttgggcgaag ggggagttct tcgccggcct gacgacccgc gtgaaggcgg tgatggggat
     1561 ggcggcgttc atgatgatcg tcggcgtccc gatgtacctc gcgctccagt attggtcgaa
     1621 gaactacgcg gtcccggccg tcgtcctgat cctctcgggc ggcgtcgtcc tcgggatgat
     1681 gccctcggtc gtcgcgcgga tcgggtggat catcatcctg ctcgccggcg cgctcgggct
     1741 cttcggcctg ctctgggcgg tgatccgatg agcctcgtcg acggctaccg gcgcctcgac
     1801 cggcgcttca tgtcggtcgt cgcgccttgg atctacgtcc tcgttccggg gatcgcgctc
     1861 cacgagctcg cgcacgccgt cgccgggcgg cgctacggcg acgtcgaagt cgactggacc
     1921 cggcccgtcg tcgacgtcga ctggaacgac accgtcccgg tctggggcgt cttcgcgttc
     1981 ttcctggcgc cgctcgtcgt cggcgggctc gtcgccttca cgctcccgct cgcgttcggc
     2041 ctcgtcccgg cggccgtcga cgtctggctc gtcgtgaact ggctactcct cgccggcccg
     2101 agcgtcctcg acgtccgcgg gctcgtcgcg acgctgctcg cggcatgaag cgacgcacgc
     2161 tcgtccgggc ggtcctcgtc gtcgcgatgt tcgcgagcgc cggcgtcgtc ctggagggcg
     2221 ccctcgcgac cgacgaggga acgctgaacc gcgtcgacga cggcgagcac ctcggcgacc
     2281 tcgtcggcca ggaggtcgcg ggctcggccg gcgggtggac ggtgatcgcg acgcagggcg
     2341 cggacaaccg cgggtactcg gccgagctcg tcgcgttcga cgaggacggc gagctcgtct
     2401 accacaacgg gacgcgcgac gtctacttcg acgtcgaccc acacccgacc gggaagcggg
     2461 acgtcctcgt cgtcgcgagc accgaccggg ccgactcgac ggtgaaccac ctggaggtcc
     2521 acaacctcac gaccggcgag gtccgggagc tctggagcgg cgtcacgccg aacgtgcaac
     2581 actcgcgctg gcacgacgtc gaccggatca acgcgacgca ctacgtcgtc gcggggatcg
     2641 aggccgaccg cgtcttcgtc gtcgacgtcg aggccgacga gatcgtctgg acctggcacg
     2701 cgaacgagtc cttcccggcg agctcgggcg ggccggccga cgactggacg cacgtcaacg
     2761 acgtcgaggt cctcgacgac gggcggatca tgacgtcgct gcggaaccag gaccaggtcg
     2821 tctttctccg gccgaacggg accgtcgacg agagctggac gctcggcgcc gacgacgctc
     2881 actcgacgat gtacgagcag caccaacccg actacatccc ggccgagaac ggcgggccgg
     2941 cggtcgtcct cgccgactcg gagaacgacc ggctcgtcga gtaccagcgc gtcgacggcg
     3001 cctggcgcga gacctggagc tggagcgacg agcgcctgga gtggccgcgg gacgccgacc
     3061 gactccccaa cggtcacacg ctcgcggtcg actcgctcgg cgatcgcgtc gtcgaggtcg
     3121 acgaggacgg cgacgtcgtc tggagcgtcg ggatcgggat accctacgac gccgagcgcc
     3181 tcgggacagg agacgagtcg gcgggcgggc cgagcgcccg cgccgccggt ctcacgtctc
     3241 ggtcgggttc gggcgtgctt tcttccctgc tccccgcgaa ggcccgtcac ggcgtgatgt
     3301 gggtcgttcc gggatggatg ggtctcgggg acgtcctcgc gctctgcgtg tacgtggcgg
     3361 cgctcctcgc gctcctggcg gtcgaggtcc cgccgcggct ccgggcgctt cgggggtaac
     3421 gacttttctc ctggccgttc atcggtcaga tatggccgaa gaacagccag aaacgacaca
     3481 gaggacagaa tcgaccgaag agaggacagt atcgtccggc ggtctcacgt tcgacgagcg
     3541 cgtcgagtcc gtccgggagc tgcgcggcgc cgtcgacctc gacgacgagg gcgaggtgat
     3601 cgacgcggac ctcgtcggga cgacgctcac cgccgacgag gccgagaagc gcgccgaacg
     3661 gtggtgcgag aacaacccga agggcctcgc cggcgagaag agcgggctcg gggcgctgct
     3721 cggcgggtga acgtctccat gatccgtcgc gacgccgacc gcttcttcgc agcgccgccg
     3781 accgaggagc tcgtcgacga gacagtccgg ctcgtcgcag actacggcga cgaccgtgtg
     3841 ctcgacgacg tcgccgggac cgcgacgccg ttcgggagag gcatatcgac cgactcgcac
     3901 gttcgcctcg cgctcctgga ggccgacgag aggcttcacg gctaccacga ggtcgcgtcg
     3961 gtccggcttc ccgagttcct ccagcgactc tttctaccgt aggagcgcct ggggcgactt
     4021 cgccgcaggg gcctttactg gcgtactatg cgttttcacc ggcgagaggg tgtcgtgcgc
     4081 tcggccaggg tcccggcggc ggtggcggta aggccgggcc gttctggccc ggccgcattg
     4141 gttctctccc gcctacgggc tactaccgta ggggggcctg gggaccgggc cgcacacccc
     4201 ggaccctctc gccggcgctc tggccgtctc tcgcgaccgg gaacggcgga aacggtgggg
     4261 tcgacggcgt cgcgacggct aaccaactgg ccgcttatcg cgacggtcgg gcgttggtta
     4321 gcgccgagaa aggggtcgcg acggcgatcg cgagcgtcgt cgacgacgtc gaagacggaa
     4381 acaggcggcg agagcctgca aaaaagaaga gttcgcgagt gtcgccacta ccgaccgggc
     4441 tcgcccggcg gccctcgcgg gcctattcgc cgggtgtcag ccagtcgtag gcgtcgacgc
     4501 ggacggcgac gtcgggctcg tcgacgtagt cgcgctccag ggcgttccgc agctcctcgg
     4561 gcgagaggac gtcgagggcg tcgaaggtgc gccagtcgcc gtcgcgaagg ccgtcgggcc
     4621 gaccgtcgtc gacgtcgccg tcctggtcgc tcgtcgagcc gctgctggcg tcgctctcgc
     4681 cgtccgaggc gccgccggac tgatcggtcg cgtcgtcctc ggcgtcgcgc tcggcggcct
     4741 cacggcgctg ctgctcgcgc gcctcgcggc gctcgacggc tcggtccttg atgttcgtga
     4801 tcccctcgtc ggggtggacg tcctggagcg cctcgatcgc gttcacgcgg agctcctcgt
     4861 tgtggtagac gatcacccgc ggccaggtga gccgctccag gacgtcggcc tcgtcgagct
     4921 cgcgaacgat ctcccggacg tagtcgcgcg agagtccggt gacgtcgacg agctggtcgt
     4981 aggtggcgcc ctggaactgc gcgatcgtcc agaggacgtc ccaccgagcg cgcgagaggc
     5041 tcgacatggt cgtccgcagg atcgtccgct cgcgctcgtc gttcgcctcc tggagcttcg
     5101 tcctccagcc catcgggatc gggacgtcga cgagctcgcg ctcccatccg gcgtagtagt
     5161 cgtcttgaac gaggtcggcc atcgcgacgc ccgagcggac ggtgacgccg gtcgcgagct
     5221 ggcgtaggac gccgcggagc gcggtccact cgcggatgtg agggagcgcc tggtcgttcg
     5281 acgtcccgcc gaggtacgcc tcgatcttcg ggttcttgta ggtctcgtcg cggtaggcct
     5341 gccagttgct actccggtag cacttcacgg agaggtcgag gccgtccggc tgaacgaagc
     5401 cgaggagatc ccaccgatcg gcgcggacca tctcgcggac gcggccggcc tcctggcgct
     5461 tgctgtgctg ctccatctcg gcgccgccgc cgaagtcgat caggcggcgg gcctcggcga
     5521 gcgtctcgca cgcgctcgac atgagctcgc ggtcgatccg gtggtgtacc tcggccttcc
     5581 agagcttcat cgactcgcgg ttcatctcgt cccagtcggg gcgctcctgg ccgagcgcct
     5641 tcagggcgac cgtcgcgacg agcatcgtcc ggttcacggc ctcggcgggc tcggcgtagg
     5701 tcgtctgcgc gtggaacttc gtcccggtcc cgaacgggta gtcgacgtcg tcgccggact
     5761 tctggacgag gccgtcctcc tggggacgca cccacacctg gaagttcacc gggagcggct
     5821 tcttcggctt cagctcgtcg ttctccgggt cgtagcggat gagctggagc gaatactcgt
     5881 agcgttggcc ttcgagaccg gggccggtcc cgagcttcca ccccttcgac ttcaggcaga
     5941 ggtgcgcggg gtagtcgtcg ttcgcgaagt caaagaggcg gtgcgcgttc tcgacgagga
     6001 cgtagggctc gttccccgga tcgtcgacct tctcgcgcca cccggcgagg atacgccggt
     6061 aggtcgagtc gtcgacgtcg tcgtagtggt cgccgccttc gaggtcgttc aggacgaagt
     6121 cgacgccgac gccgtgggtg atcgggtcgg ggtagtcgat cacctcgaag ccgaggtcgt
     6181 cgtcctgctc ggcggtctgg acgtcgcgat cgacgccggg ctcgcgcagc gcggggatgg
     6241 tgttcgtcgg gccgttccag ctctggatag agttcttagt cgtgctcatg gtttctgttg
     6301 gttaggagtt cgtcgaggcg ttccgaagca gtcgaagcag acggtcgcgt gcggttcgtc
     6361 cgggtccgag ggcgggtcgt agggctcgcg gtcgacgtcg tcgctctcga cgtcgaacac
     6421 cttcccgcag gccgcgacac cgaggaggac ctcggtgtgc cacccgtagc cgtcgccggc
     6481 gttgatcacg tagccggtcg tcacggcgcc acctccccgc gcatgacggc gagcgcggtc
     6541 gcgacggcgg cgccgggctc gtcgaggccg cgggcgtcct cgtgttgcca ggagccgtcg
     6601 ccgttgtgct ccgggtggtg ctcgcgaacg acgacgcacc agtcgcgaag gtgcggtcct
     6661 cgcgggaaga tcgtcacctc gcgctcggtg acgagcaggc cgttctcgtt ctctgtctcg
     6721 ccgctccaga cgtaccgggc ggcgtggccg tcgcgacgag gtccgacgtc ctcgcggtcg
     6781 tagccggcga aggtgtcggg aaggcgttcg tcgacgtcgg cgaaccgctt cgcgagctcg
     6841 cgcttcgtcg cctccaggtc gtactcgccg cggtcgtcgt agatgccgag gttcccgtag
     6901 cggtcctctt cgacggagtc gtcgccccaa ccgccaccga gggaggcctg tccgctcatg
     6961 cgtcgtagtc ctccaggaac ggctcgggga cggccagggt cgtttcgtcg ccgtcgagct
     7021 cggcgtcgac gggccgatac gggtcgggag cgatcgcgta gggcgcgggg aggacgacgt
     7081 cgacgcggtg gcgctcgcag cgccacccaa acgccgggac gttctcgacg tcgtcgtcct
     7141 ggagcgcgag gacgagctcg tcgtcgacga gaagctcgac gggtacgccg ggcgtcccga
     7201 tcgcgtgaag gtcgcggtta caccgcgggc accaggcgcc ctcggtgtag tcgtcgacct
     7261 cggggacgtc gacggcgagg cgcgggcgga ctcccatcag cgtgcagcga ggtccgtcaa
     7321 ggctcacgcc gacacctcct cgtcgtcgaa gacgcggctc caagcgagtt gtgcgtagtc
     7381 gctacggccg atgccgccgt cgagccaggg gtcatcgccg aggacctcgt cgacgccggt
     7441 cgcgggcacg accttcatcg cgaggatctc ccggtcgggc gtggcctcgc agacgacgaa
     7501 gaggtagacg ccggcgtctt cgacgagggc gtcgtgctgg ccgggccgga agtagaaccg
     7561 accgcgggcg ccgtccgcgt agtggaccat gacgctcttg atctcgacga cggtcccgcg
     7621 ctccaggaga cagatacccg cgaagggaag gtcggcccgt ggttcgacga gcgtcgtcgc
     7681 gatggcgtcg tagtgctcga cgacgtcgtc ggggacgagg ccgagcgcgg ggacgcgagc
     7741 gccgacggag gtctctacga gctcacccgc gcgtttgttc gcggcgagcg gctcggcgac
     7801 ctcggcttcg gagctcatcg gtcgatcacc tcatcgagtc cgcggtgcgc cccgacggcg
     7861 tcgacgacgt tctcggcgag gtggtagcgg ccggtgtcga cttcgcggag gtagccgaag
     7921 tcgaccatca cgcggagcgc cttcctgatc gttcggctcg cgacgtcgac gtcgagctcg
     7981 tctgcggtgt cgacgacatc gtcggcggcg aaggtgtcgt cgaggccggt ctcggtcgcg
     8041 gtgacgagag cggcgtgcca ggcctcgtcg cggcgcgtcg gcgagctcat cgcgaggcct
     8101 cctggaagtc gtcaaggctc accggacggg gctcggtagc ctcgtcgggc tcttcgtctt
     8161 cgatttcgtg cggggccggg tggtgcgcga cttctacgtc gagtccgtcg acgacgacgt
     8221 cggcgaggac gcgccggtga cagtagcgaa cgtccttctc ccaacagacg agccagacgt
     8281 cgacgtgctc gcgaaggcga tcgcgaacgt tctcgataac ctgctgctgg ccgctcttcg
     8341 cgaggtgctc gcggtagcgg tcctcaaagc cgacgttcgt ccaggcgacg gcgctcgggt
     8401 tcggaacccc gtcacggtcg gcagcggcct caacggcctt gaaggcgtcg agcagctcct
     8461 cggacggggc gagggccggt acgttcctgt cgacgacgcg gtcgacgaag tcctgcgggt
     8521 agcggacgac gccgaggacc tcgtcggtct cgccggcctc gacgacgctc ccgaggccgc
     8581 cgaagtacgt cgttcggacg gtggcgctca tcggaccctc cagaaccgcg agaagtgttc
     8641 gcgacgggtc cagggccgga cgctcgcggc gccgccgccg taggcccaaa cggtcgcacc
     8701 gagcaggtgc tcgcgggcaa tcgagcgggt catcggctac ctccgacggc gtagccgacc
     8761 agcaggatcg agacgaagag cagcgcgaag gcgaaccaga aagcctcgcc gggcgcggac
     8821 gtcacgatcg cgtcgccggc ggacgtctcg accgtgcgga cgaagtcggc gttcgacagg
     8881 gctatcccgg cgaacgacgc ggtgaacacc gagagagccc cggcgaacaa gcgcgagaat
     8941 ccggcgagcg ggctcttcgt cgacgtcgag gaggtcgtcg gccgcggcgc cggctcgggt
     9001 tccgggtcgg gcgtggtgcg ctcgtcgtag ccgatgtaga gctggagcgc ctcacggatc
     9061 gggtgggcga cgtcgccgtc gtcgatcgcg tcgagtgtcg tgtgtaggtg ctcgaaggcc
     9121 tcgtcgagcg cgagcgtgcg gttccgctcc gaagtggcgt agaaggcgag ccgcgcggcc
     9181 tcttcggcga ggtgaagcct ggcgacggtg acgtcgtcga cgccgaggtc gtgcgctcga
     9241 cgggacgctt ccatcacaaa gtcgagcgcg ccctccagct cgttcgcatg cgggtggtcg
     9301 gcgagctgct ctacggtggt ctgagtctgg aggccgccgt cggtcgcgag ccgtcggtag
     9361 tcgacggggt cgcattgaag gcaggggcgc ttccgctcgt cgacggcgtc ggcgagcgtg
     9421 tgctcgtcgc agcggccgat ctggtcgggg caggccggcc cccagtcgct atctcggtgg
     9481 tacgcttcgc cgccgccgaa ccagacggtc cggtcgaggt cgacgccctc gcgaacggcg
     9541 cgcgcggtcg tggtgtcggt gctactgctc gaaacgtgcg tagttcctgg catggttctg
     9601 aacgccagga ctcccaaccg acgaagcact cgccgcgggc ggcatcagag ccggccgata
     9661 ttgtccgaaa acaggcgtgt caaggcttga cggccaagaa cacgggggat aaggcttatt
     9721 ggtacagtcc ccaaaagtac ctgtgtcgga cgacgcgacg cgcacgacag actcacccgt
     9781 cgtcgtgcgg cggtccgcgg cgcggtcggc gtgatcccct ggaagtcctg gcagacacag
     9841 cggggattca cgccgaacag gattttcggc gtacttcacc gttacttgcc ggtataggcg
     9901 tcacaataca tataacttcg ccttactgac ccgtctatca gaaattacag gtagcgagag
     9961 cttactgtcc gaatttcgga ccttattgtc tgtataacca agcggccgac aatagtgacc
    10021 gttatacacg atgtgtgatt gcatcggcca gtatcggccg cgtctggaac atatacaaat
    10081 agtgactgaa aataagacaa atatggccgg accggcacga agggatttag tctgggatgc
    10141 tacattgcgg gcgctggtgt ctaatccggc gtccatacgg ttgagagacg ttcaaatcta
    10201 tatcgacggg gcggaggtga gcgacagaac cgtccgaaga acgatgaacg cgatgcaggc
    10261 gctcgggtgg ctcgaaaagg acaccgaggg aggccactac tggtatcctg gcccgaaggc
    10321 tcgcgagttc cttcgtgttc cgggcggcgg tcgagtcggc gagcaccgtc gcagcgtcga
    10381 ggcgctccag gacgagccgg accaggagcg ttccggcggc gccgcgccga tcgagccgag
    10441 gcccgagccc gaggacgaga tcgagacggc ggtcgcgacc gtcgacgtcc gggcgaaagg
    10501 cgtcgagatg ggggagcggc gtcgcgacct gctgcgggag gtcctcgaat acattcgcga
    10561 ggagggagag gtgaagcccg cggcgattcg cgcccggttc taccccgacg ccgagctcgt
    10621 cgaaggcgtc gagaagtcgg aggcggccga ctcggtcggc tacggaaccg ataggtcctg
    10681 gtggaagaac ttcgtctaca aatgtctctc cgacgtcgac ctcgtcgaga cgggcgggga
    10741 gggctcgcac acatggtttt acgtcggttc agagtaaagt agcggtatgg ccggcataga
    10801 ctcagacggc ccgaccgacg acgaagtggg gctcttcgac gattttgacg aggtatcgga
    10861 cagtatagac gacggcgacg aaccggacac tatcgacgag aacgagcagc ggaaggggca
    10921 cctcgcgagc ctctccgaga agttcggcgg cttcggtggc ggcgccgcgg acgacgaccg
    10981 cgacgtcgag gccgaggtcc aggaggacgt cgacgaggag gccggcggtg gtctgctcgc
    11041 gagcgttcgc gaacgcttcc aggaagacga ggagggtccc gtcgagccga ggcgggccga
    11101 gctcgtcgac ggggcgaacg tgctcttcat cgacccggcg gcgaaccgga agtcgctcta
    11161 cgagtacgac ctcgtcctga tcacggcgcc ggcgtacccg gagccgatcg tcctgaagaa
    11221 cgacgtcccg atcgagatcc ccgaggggag cgtgctctgc tcggcctcgt cgacgacgat
    11281 gatcaactac ggcgggaagc gcctgctcgc gaaggcgaac atcctcgtcc cgccggatag
    11341 agccgacgag gtcgacccgg actaccgcga ggacgtcccc gaggcggtcg tcgggaaaac
    11401 gatcccgcag cggcccgtcc aggacgagga cttctatcag ctcgtcctca acgggtgcgc
    11461 ggcgtcgtca gatacgtagc gataattttc tcgccggcgt ctattgaggt cctgtaatac
    11521 tgctcgcgag gctaaccaac gaggagcgcc gcgagaaaac cgacgttggt tagcgactac
    11581 tcgccggagt cggcgggcgt caccggcgcg acgtactggc tcttgatctt cgagcccgcg
    11641 cgccattgga ggtagtagta gtctcggccg tcgatcgtct tcgtggtgag cgtccccttc
    11701 cccggcggga cgtcgccctc gtcgcgagcg tcgtcgacga cgtcctccca ctcgtcggcg
    11761 tcccactcgt cgggcgtggt gtcgacgtcc tgctcggcgc gctcttcgag gtcgcgctgc
    11821 gccttctctt ccttgtagtc ggccatctgc tcggcgtact ccgcgaggcg gcggagacgg
    11881 tcggggctct gcttctcgac gccgtcgacg agatacttcg ggagcgagcc ggcgggctgc
    11941 ggctcgacga gcggctcgcg ctcgtcgacg tcctcctggt cgtcgtcgag ctgctcggag
    12001 agccagctca tccgctcgcc gatcttcttc ccctcggtcg gggtctcgac gtcggcgccg
    12061 tacatgaaga gcgtcccctc gatctcctcg gcgtagtccg ggccggcgag gacgacggcc
    12121 tcggtctcct ggacgtcggg aaggtcgccg gcgaccgcga cgccccactc gccgacgtcg
    12181 acgtcgtcga cggtgacgtc gtagggctct acctcggcct cggggtcgag gagcccgtac
    12241 ttcgccgaga ggatcgccca ctcgtcgccg aactcctcgg cgtagcggcg cttcaggccg
    12301 aagtagttcg acgtgtagag gtccttcgcc ttccgggact cgtcggcctt cgcgtcgccg
    12361 cacccgacga ggacgagcgt ctcggcgtcg tcggagagct cgggcgtggt ctcctcgtcg
    12421 ctccagcgcg tctcggcgcc ggcggcgccg tcgaggcggc ggagctccca ctcgtccggg
    12481 tcgacgacga tcaggtcgtc gccgcgctgc tcgacgagca ggtactcgtc gccgtcgacg
    12541 gtgacgtcgt cgagctcggg gccgggctca tcgtcgtcga ggacggtccc gcggaggtcg
    12601 gcgtccttgt gcatcccgca gaggagcgtc gtcccgtagc cgctgttcgg gcaactgtga
    12661 ttcttcgcgc tcttcccctg gagagcgata cacccgccga cgacgagcgg gtgatcgtcg
    12721 acgtcgaggt cggggtgatc ggcgaggtca cgagctcggc cgcaggcctg gctcgcggag
    12781 agctcgacgg ggccgatcgc gaggtcctgg aggccggtca gggcgtgcca gacgtcctcg
    12841 acgtcgggcg agatcgtcgc gagcgcgtag gcctcggtct cgctgcggag cagatcgacg
    12901 agctcgtcgc gaagctcgac gtgcgcgggg ttctcgaagt cggtgacgcg gacggcgtcg
    12961 ctcccggcgt gaacgccgca gagcccggcg tccgggtcgc tcgcgtcggt atcggttccg
    13021 tttccgcatt gttcggcgtc gttggtgagg gcgagacagg cgccctcgtc gatctggtgt
    13081 agcgtcatgg tgtcggacgg cgcgacgggt cctggcgtcc gttcgcgcta accaacacaa
    13141 ggggttaatc ccccatagtt gtgttggtta gtcgggtggc gctacccatc aaatcggtgt
    13201 ctcgttggct gtagcgacat acagtttata acaggtgata atctcaccct cgaacttttg
    13261 tgtggtgaga agagtgttcg tgctgatgtg tcgtaacggc cgaaaatacg attctaaaga
    13321 attgtcgcga cgcctcggag accgggggga cctcgtcgcc tgtctcactt cccagatcgg
    13381 aaccgccgta gagcagggtc gcgaagtctc accggccgac gtcgacgaac tggagggggc
    13441 gatcgaggag atcgaggcgc tcctggagca cgtagaccaa gcgggccgcg tcggagcggg
    13501 gagcgacggg gacggtcggg cgagcgcgga ctaaccttca ctttcactcc gcccacggct
    13561 cgatttttta ctatatcggt gactgtcggg agatatgtca gttgtagccg acggatgggc
    13621 gagtatcgag gacgtcgagg aggagctcgg gatgaagctc ggcgagcgcg gcgactacgt
    13681 cgcggtgaag tcggccgagg tcggcgacgc gctcctggag ggggagcggc ccgatcgtcg
    13741 cgacgtcgag gagctccggg cgacgctcga cgagatcgcg cgggctctcg cgacggtcga
    13801 ggagatcgag gagaccgtcg acgggcgggc gctccctgta gacgagtgac cacccattta
    13861 cagactgtaa gcgacccgca catctttaag ataggcgcac ccggtaagcg gtagcgatgc
    13921 tattcgacct cgaaaccgag ctgaacccgg accgaaccgc cgtctacatc cgccggtcga
    13981 cggacgacca ggaggacgag caccagcgcg ccgacgtcgg cgcctggctc gacgagcgcg
    14041 gcctcgcgat cggcgacgtc gagctcttcg tcgacaccga gagcggatcg agcgcgaccc
    14101 gcgagcagtt cctcgcgctc caggacgcga tcgaggccga ccgcttcgac gcgctggtga
    14161 tctgggaact ctcccggctc gcccgcgagc ccgagatcgc cgaaccgttc ttcgggagct
    14221 gcgagcgcca cggcgtcgac atttacatca ccgacgggat gctccccgga atcccgtccg
    14281 agtacggcct gatccgcgcg ttcgcgtcgt tcggcgttca catggcccgc caggagcgcg
    14341 agcggctcat ctcccggacg aagagcggcc agcggcgcgc acgcgacgag gggaaatggc
    14401 tcggcgaggt cccggtcggc ttcgtccgca gcgacgaggg cttcctgcgg ccgaacctct
    14461 cgccggacta cgacgagggc gagtcgggct acttcgacgt cgtcgacgcc ctggagcgcc
    14521 tcgacgacgg cgggagctac cgctcggtcg cgaaggacac gccgaacgtc acccgccaga
    14581 cgctctcgac gatccaccag gacgacgagc gccggcggtg gtatctcgac ggcgaggccg
    14641 acgacgatcg cgtcgaggac gccctcgccg gcgtcgacgt gtaggttcgt actcccgaga
    14701 gtacgacggg cagggggaga gaagccggac gactgtttta acccgtgtat ggtcgagaaa
    14761 gtagagtttg gcgaccgaca gagcgcgaag cagatacggg agaacccgaa gttcgcgccg
    14821 ttcatcgccg agaccgacga cgcgcggaag gcgacggtcg agctcaaagg gaacgttccc
    14881 gagcgggcgc tcgacgacat taccggcgag gcggccgact cgaagaagca ccaggcgcag
    14941 cagtacggac aggccgagct caccgaggcc gagaagaaga agatcgactt ctcccggacg
    15001 aacgtcatgc acgcgcgcag cgcgaaggcg atcgcgcggg ggaagggcgt cgacgactgg
    15061 ctctcgtact acgacgagac cctggaggtc gacgagcacc gcggcgtctt cgagtcggcg
    15121 aacagagacg agcgcggacg ctcggggctc ggtcggggac ccgaacagcg aggccgcgca
    15181 ggctgagaag cgcgcccgcg cgcaccacca gcgccagcag ggcgagctcc cgcaggcgaa
    15241 gaagtacgcc ttccagggcg accgggacgc gcagggcttc gtccaggagc gcgtcgacga
    15301 gccgggcggg tcgttcggcg acgtcttcga catgagcttc tcgcggaccg acgacgggcg
    15361 tctccgcggc tcgggccggg actacgagcg gctggaggaa cgccacgagg aacggccgca
    15421 gcgggcgcgg acgctcgacg agaagcggac ggcgcaggtc acgcggaacc ccttcgagtg
    15481 ggtgaacgcg ccgaaccgct acgactatcc agggatcgac accgtgcaac cgcgggagct
    15541 gcacgacgac cgaagcgagc aggcacaggc tcgcgacgag cgagacgcgg cgccgttcgc
    15601 gccgtcgaaa gaggcctggg cgatggcgcc gggccggttc gactggccgg gcgtcgacga
    15661 cgtcgacccc gaggcgttcc acgagagccg accgcaggcg gcgcagacac gcgacgagca
    15721 ggagatcgcg ccgatcgccg acacaaagca ggagtgggcg atgaaccccg gtcggtatga
    15781 ctggccgggg atcgaccggc cggactccta cggaccgacg atggacgagc cgatcccgtc
    15841 gacggaacgg aacaccgagg cgcccgagcc gttcacggcc gagctcgcgc agcaggacgt
    15901 ctcactcgcg cccgaagagg ccttcgaggg cgtcgcgtcg gggagcgcgt cgggctcggc
    15961 gtcgccgttc gggctcgcgg gcgacgagga ggccgacatg gccttcatgc aggccgaaga
    16021 ggagcgcgcg agcggtgagc tcttcggcgg gccgggcggc gtcctcgacg cgtcgatggg
    16081 ccaggccgac gaggccttcg aggacttcgt cgacgatcgc gatcgccagg gaagcctcgc
    16141 cggcttcggg atggagacgg acgggacgac ctaccgcgag agccgcgagg cggtcgagca
    16201 ggcgaccgag ttcgggatcg acgaccggag cgacccgtcg cgcgggagct cggacgaggg
    16261 gatgctcggc gggatacagg agggcctcgg gaacttcggc gacgacgagg acgagcagcg
    16321 cggcggcctc ttctccttct aacggtccgg cgtttcgacc tggacgcttt tccagcgttg
    16381 ctcgccgcgt cggtagacgg tgatctgcgc ggggacgccg gcgtgaagcc gagcggtacg
    16441 tccgggggcg acgacgacgt actcggcagt ctcgccggcc gggagcggga cgggaccctc
    16501 gtcgatcctc cagttatggc gggtctttcg gcgctggtcc caggtcgaga cgagcgggtc
    16561 gagcggctcg tcggtcccgt tcgcgagctc gacgcggatc gcctcgatcg tcccgtactc
    16621 cctcccgtcc tcgtcgacgt cgtcgacgtc gtcgggaagg gacgcgaggg agacctcgcc
    16681 ggtctcggtg gcggtgaacg tcccggtctc gtcgtcgacg tgccaccacg cggcgccgtc
    16741 gacgaagcgg taggcgagga cgtcgacgtc gagctcctcc aggacagctc gccggtgggc
    16801 gctcggggcg agcccgaccg ccgccgcaac gaggccgccg acgagcccga gggtcgcgcg
    16861 gcgggtcgtc tcgtcgtcga cgtcacgcgg gcgccgcacg tttcaccacc tccagggcgt
    16921 cgcgaggccg cggccagctc tcccggcgga cgtcgagggc gcagaggagc gccaggtacg
    16981 cgaccgggac gaagtacgtg aagtagctca ccagactccg gtagtggaag aagaagagga
    17041 ccggcgggat cacccacgcg gtccacttcg cgcgctccca gttgagcgcg tagacgacga
    17101 gcgcgacggc gaacgtcgcg aggagcagcg tcgtgaagta ccccttcggg agcgcgtaga
    17161 cgccggagac ggtgagctgc gtgaggccga cgccctggtg aaccatcggg gcgccgccgg
    17221 cgacgggcgt gaggacgccg tagatccagg cgaccgggtc ccagacgatg aacgggaggt
    17281 tcagcgcgag gaagccggcg aagccccacc ggagcgtcgt cgcgacgtcc tcgacgagct
    17341 cgtcgacgtc ggcggcgtcg ttccagagcc agatcgcgag gaacggggcg atcggccaga
    17401 cgagttgttt cgtcccggca gcgagtccga acgcgaacgc cgagcggtcg aggcggccgt
    17461 cgtgccagta gtggatcgcg acgagcagcg ggacgagcca gacgacgtcg acgaggccgc
    17521 cgatcgacgt ccaaacgagg ttacgcgacc cgagcatgac gacgaacggg aagagcgcga
    17581 gctgcggcgg cgactccagg acgaggacga cgagggcgac cgcggcgagg acgaacaggg
    17641 tccacatgag attaggagcg ccgccgaggg cggcctcggg catgaacgcg aggatctcgc
    17701 ccgcggggta cgagaagctc gtaacgctcc cgccgtcgat caggggcgtg acgtggagga
    17761 cgtcggcgcc gtagacgtcg gtcgcgggcg ccatcgacga cgcgtagggg ttcacgttct
    17821 ggagcgccag gtcggccgcg aaccgggaga agaggatcgc gtcggttccg aagtacgtcc
    17881 ccggccggag gatgacgatc gaggccgccg cggcgaggac gacgccggtc gtccagaggg
    17941 cgagggcggt cccccaccgc tccaggtcga cgtcgacgag cgccgcgacg agcaggccga
    18001 cgccggtcgc gaagaggtac gcgaggacga cggggccggt gagcccgcga ggcgcgagga
    18061 cgccaaacag gcggaagccg agcttcatca ccaggacggc gacgacgacg aggatgaatc
    18121 ggtaggcgtt ctctcggagg acgccgtcga cgtcactcat cgcgaccacc gttaaagatc
    18181 cactcggcag cgacgaagcc gaacacggtc gcggcgccga tcccggcgag cgacgcgggg
    18241 aacgccggcg cccccatctc gacgaggacg aggacgagga cggcccggac gcagaacgta
    18301 cccccgcgag cccacaggta gcgcccgtag agccgggcga gcgacccgct cgggcggtcg
    18361 tatgtgaata cgtagttccc gacgaagttc gacgtcgcgg cgacgagcca cgcggcgaag
    18421 ttcgcgacga ggaccgcggc gccgagctcg aaggcgaccg cgaggacgcc ggcgtcgacg
    18481 gcgacgccga ccgcgccgat cgcgccgaag cggacgaagc gcccgagccg gtcgacgtcg
    18541 acgagctcgt cgcgttcgcg ctcggcgagg ttagacgtca ctccgaccac ctcgaagcgg
    18601 gaccgcgacg aagagacaga tcaccgcgag cagcgcgagg acgtatcccg cgccgacgac
    18661 cgggtcgagg cccatcgcgc cggcggcctt cccgccgacg aacatcgcga tcaccacgac
    18721 cgccagggag acgagcggga tcggcgtccc cgtcgcctgg ccgcgctcgt cgctaaccaa
    18781 cgtctcgggt tcgactactc ccgagcgttg gttagccagt cgagcgccgg tcgcgaagta
    18841 cgcgatcgtc gaggcgaccg cggcgacgag ccaggcggcg acggcgaact cgaccgtcgc
    18901 gagggacggc cgcagctcga cggcggcgaa cgcgacggcg gcgacgagga tctgcgcgac
    18961 gccgccggcg acgagctcga cgggcgggtc gtcgaggtcg atcacttcgc gaacacctcg
    19021 gtcgagtcgc tccaggacgt cccggtcctc gcgaggcgct gcgcgccgag gacgatcgtc
    19081 ccaccggcgg cggcgatcag gccggcgccg agggcgccgt cgacgtcgcc gatgatgagc
    19141 ccgacgttca acatcgcgag ggcgagcgcg acgacactcg ccgcctcgac gctgcggacg
    19201 aggagcggcg ggttcacgcg ctcgtcgagg ccggcgccga ggaaccagag gccgacgatg
    19261 tgctcgacga agcggagctg ctcgtcgagg gtgagcttcg actcgcccgc gcggcgcgcg
    19321 cggaacgtga tgggaacctc ggcgacctcg gcgtccggga cgagcgcggc gagctccagg
    19381 aggatcttgt acccgtgcgg gtcggcgacg tcgaggacgt cgtcgtcgaa cgtcggccgg
    19441 tagaccgcga agaagccgct catcgggtcg gtgatctccc gagccgggga aacgaacgca
    19501 cgcgcgagga gcgtcgcgac cttcgacgtc acctttcgcg accacggcca cccgtcgatc
    19561 tcgccgccgt cgacgtggcg cgacccgacg acgaggtcgg cgccgagcac gatctcgtcg
    19621 agcagctcgt cgatccggtc ggccgggtgc tggccgtcgg cgtccatgca gacgcagatc
    19681 gggccgcgag cctcacggaa gccgtggagg accgccgacg aaaggcctcg gtcctccgtg
    19741 cgacgatgga cgcgcacgcg gtcgtcgccg tcgaacgctt ccatcgcgat ccgccaggtc
    19801 tcgtcgggcg agtcgtcgtc gacgacgagg acctccaggc cgtcgacggg agtgtcgacg
    19861 acgtcgagct cctccaggac ctcgtcgacg acgtcgacga tcgtcgcggc ctcgttgaac
    19921 gtggggagga cgaccgagac gagcgggcga tcgccgtcga cgacgtcgcg cgggagctgg
    19981 ccgcgtctca cgcgacccac ccccctatcc cggaccgaga accacaccgg ggggcgcacg
    20041 cgcgaggcgc cgccggccgc cgccgcagcg ccgacgtcga gctccgaccg tcgacgaatc
    20101 cgccgccgct cgcggcgaat cgaggcgggt cgtccccggt cttacccccc cgtgtagggg
    20161 atgaacagga gtcggctcgc gtcaccacgc gcggaatagt atagataacg tgtgtgctgt
    20221 gttcattcat aattgtgctg agtcctctac tgttcgattt tgagggtttc gaggcttctc
    20281 gtgaaatgtg gatattcacg ccgaaacacc tccatcgtag gacttgtaga actcctcgaa
    20341 tctgtcggtg ttcacgattt tcgagacgtt cgactggctc atcccaacga tttcaccgat
    20401 ctgggtctga gtcagcgaca ccgggctatc gtcgtcgctg ctcgcgtcgt acatcgagtt
    20461 gatgagctcg tagttccgct tcgcggtggc cttcgtccag tagttatcga gggcctcctc
    20521 catctcgtcg cgccggacga agcggctctg cgtcttgccc tccatccggt cgtgcttctt
    20581 cttctcgatc gtcttgtaga ggctgttacc ttcgagtttc ggccactcga tcgtctcgac
    20641 cttcttgtag tagaccttcc cggtgaaagc gttctcgtcg aacttgaaca ccgaggcgcg
    20701 gcccttctcc tcgacgagta tccagtagtc gcagagcttg tccgcgatcc gggcgtcgat
    20761 catgtccttc gacgggagcg tgaggagacc gaacacctgg cggtagcgtt tggtcgcgaa
    20821 gtcgtggccg atcgcgagcg tctcctcggt catggagcgg cgccggtcga tcgcctgctc
    20881 ggcctcgtcg agcagcatca ccgagccggg ccggacgtgg tcgtagtaga ccgagaactc
    20941 ccgcgggtcg agcgtcccct tcgacggcga ccatccccag acgtcccaga ggatcgccag
    21001 gacgacggcg agcgtcgtct tcccgacgcc ggtcgcggag ttgtcggccg agatgatcac
    21061 ccgcatatcc cggccgtcgc cgaatcgctt gatatactcc cggtgaaggt gcgacgtccg
    21121 cagcgactcg gggatgtcct cgatcgagaa cgggagcggg gactcctcga cgttctcgtc
    21181 ggcgaggctc atccgtccgt cacctcgcta tcgtcgaggc cgtcgtcctc gtcccactcc
    21241 tcgcggatct tcgcgagctg ctcctggaac ttctccaggt cctcgttgtc gagctcggtc
    21301 gtcggtgcct cgtcgtcgac gtcggcgtga agcgcgaggc gctccagggc ctcgtcgaga
    21361 taccgagcga tcgcctggag gtgcgccggg tcgaggagtt gcgtctcgac gcgggtctcg
    21421 gtgtgcgtcc cgagagcgtc ggaatactcg acggaccgct cgacgcgctg gttccagacg
    21481 ccgtcgacgg actccaggcc ctcgacgtgg ttgtagacga cctggccctc ctcgtcggtc
    21541 tccgggatct gcgcccgctc gacgatggag ttctggcagt tcggacaggg ctcgccgaga
    21601 tcgacgccgt cgacctcgtc gacctcgtcg acgccgacgt tcgccccgca cgcgggacag
    21661 agggcgacct cgacgtagcg gggctcggtc ggccagagct cctcgtcgac ccagaggtgc
    21721 tcggtcgagt tactcgacga gacgagcggc cggaggacct cgtagtaggc cgcgacggcg
    21781 tcgtggagct gttcgtgagc gttcgcctcg aaggggccgc cggcggcctg ctggtagttc
    21841 cggcgggcct ggagcgcctc gcgataggcg gcgtggatcg tccgggtcgg catcgagccg
    21901 cgatcgtcgt ctctactcgt cgccatgctc cacctccgaa gcctcgcggt cgtactcgtc
    21961 gccgacctgg aagtcgtaga cgagcatccc acgctggagg tcgacgtaga cgcccgacgg
    22021 cgagcccttc ccgaacatgg tgttcgtcgc gaagaacggc ggggcgccga tccggtactg
    22081 acccgaggaa tactggagtt tatactcgcc gacgaggggg aggtcccccc gagcggcggc
    22141 ctgtgctgcg gcttcggcct cgatctcccg aggtgtcgta gttgcacctg acgacattat
    22201 agtccgattt ccggccaaag tgctataaac agtacgcccc ggattactcc cggtagtacg
    22261 ccctccatcc tgttttacga ccgtctgaca tagtgtggag aagtaaggcc tcggatgcca
    22321 cccataccgg cgctcgacgg ggccggagtc aaagcatgtc ggccacagca aacgtaaccg
    22381 gagcggctca gatcggtcgg tctcccgacc gatccgagac cgtcgtcttc gtcgagcctc
    22441 gcgcagaggt cggcgaaggc aaggtagaac agctcaaaga cggcgtcgcg aagaagcggc
    22501 aggaggccgc cgtcgcgaag gagaagtcga agggcgagct cgccggcgcc tggcaggacg
    22561 gcgtcgaggc cgccgaggtc gagggcgttt cgctctcgga ccgcgtaacc gagcgcctcg
    22621 cgctctcggc cctggagtcc ggccacgcag cgaacctcgc ggccggtgcc gtgatgctgc
    22681 tcatcacgct gatgatcgtc ctcctggcgg ccctcgtcgg cggccagttc gcggcggcca
    22741 tcccgtccga ctcggtcttc aacgaggcca tcacgaccac gaccgacaac gccgggacgg
    22801 cgttcgtgat cttcggcgtg tcgctcctcg cgatcccgac ggtctcggtc ctggcgtaca
    22861 tcgtcatgaa gctcggcccc ttcatcggct tcaactccgg tggcgggtcg ctcatgcagc
    22921 gccggtaatt ccggccctac gcccctcgta gcaacgtttt ctgactaacc cgagccctaa
    22981 cccgacgaga tgaaacaact ccgagccttc gtgactggtg ttctgctgtt cgctgtcgtc
    23041 ctcgtcggag tcctgggtat cgcgtgggcc gtcggcgcgc agtacgccga cgctcccgag
    23101 gcgacgacca acgtcaccga cgaggccgtc gccgccgacg tcggcaacga gaccgccgtc
    23161 gacgcacccg actacgccct ggacttctac gacaacgaga cgatcaccaa cagctccggc
    23221 gccacgcttc aggaaggctc ggactacgat tggaacacgt cgacgggagt gatcacctgg
    23281 tacgacacca gctcggtcga cgacggggag cagatggagg tcgactacgc ctactcggcg
    23341 aagaccgagc aggcgaggac ggcccgccag atcctcgccg tcccgatcga gatcatcctc
    23401 ccggccggcg tcctgatcgt gctggctatg tcggtcgccg gcctcgccgc cggcgtctac
    23461 gctcttttcg caggccgccg cagcggcgga cggggctcga cgtccttcac ccgcaggtag
    23521 ttccatgtac gcacgtaccc acgcagggcc ggaccgtatc gccgagaaag acgacgagac
    23581 cggcacgcac gccggggagg tcgccgcgtg atcctcgggg cgtggcaggt cctcgtcctc
    23641 gtcggtactg gcgcggccta ccacgggctc gtcaagaagg gcgagggcgc ggtgttcacg
    23701 ctgctcgcga cggtgggatg tttcgccgtc gccggtctcg gggcgctttc cctggagacc
    23761 gatttcacga cgagcgggga gatggggatc gcggtcctct tcttcctcgc gacggcgatc
    23821 gcggcgatcg ccttcccggt cgctctcacg aagagcggcc cctacgcgcc cgacaagggc
    23881 gacgaagagg acgacgaccg tcacacggtc ggcgaaccag acagcggctt cctcgacggt
    23941 atcgcgcgga ggatgagctg aaaccatgtc acaacaacag tacgacccga acgaggcgtt
    24001 cgagcggagt aaggtaggaa ccgaacacca gacggcgatg cagacgggcg ccgaccgagc
    24061 tcggtcgagc gggatcgacc cgcgcgagct catgtcgaag gagtggatgg acacggtcaa
    24121 cgacctcgac gtcgaccgcg acctccccga cgagcacccg tcgcagcaca acgtcgagaa
    24181 gaagctcggg gcgcacgcct cgaagcagtt cggtatcggc tacatctctc gcgaggagta
    24241 cgaccgggag aacctcaagg accgcggacg gcgccgcctg atgaactcgg gcttccggcg
    24301 ccgcggcggg accggctcga agtgtacggg tcgggctcgc gcccgcatga ccggaggaga
    24361 ggccgacgag cgtcccctga tggacgccga cctctccgac caggtcgacg ccggcttcga
    24421 ggcgaagcgg atgcagcggt ccggctcggt cggcgggcgc cggttcaagg gctcgactga
    24481 ggtccaggtc gtcacgcgga acgacggcgg cttcgacctc gactcgggct cgtccggtgg
    24541 gtgggcctcg aagctcaccg gggggctgct cggatgaact gccaggccta cgccggcgac
    24601 gacgtcgtcg agtgctccgg cgaggtcgcc ggacgagacg agacagggac gccgctctgc
    24661 gagcaccacc tcgcgaagag cgacgtctac gtctacccgc ggacgggcgg cggggccgcc
    24721 ctgagagccc cgaggagcgc ctaagatgat ggacagactc atctccctac ttcgggagaa
    24781 cgacggagaa cagtacgaca accgctacct ggcccggttc gcgtgggcgt tcgggacggt
    24841 cctcgcgttc atggccgtct actgggtcgc cggcgagctc ctggtgccgt ccgggtcgac
    24901 gtcctcgttc ccgagcggcg cgatccagga gtgggcgaag gtgacgttca ccctcgccgc
    24961 ggccgcgatc ttcacgggaa gcctggtgta cccgacgcgc cggatcgagg cgtggctcga
    25021 cgagcactat cccgagcacg ccgccgagga cgagctcgac tactccctgc gccgggacct
    25081 cctggcgtcg acgtggttcg gcggcctctg gggcttccgg ctcgccgtcg gctacgcggt
    25141 gatctcgatc ctcgtcgcca tgttctcggt gttcaacgcg atggccgaag cgggcttccc
    25201 ggtgtcgggc gacgagctct cgcggctcac cgtcctgaac tcgttcgcga tcgcgaccct
    25261 gacgacgctg ctcgccggcg tcgcgttcct ctggctcatc aactggagca tgaaggacac
    25321 cgtcgaggag ctaaacacgg cggagaacaa cacgttcggg aaggtcctgt cggtggaccg
    25381 gacggccatg acggacgggg gtgaggacga tggtgcgtga atacatcccc ggtacgcagg
    25441 cccggcgcga ccggctcttc cagacgatca tcgcgaaaga ggtcggcgac cgcgacggga
    25501 tcgcgttcgt cgagtgggaa gacggttcgg tgacgatgaa gccggtcgtc tgggagtcgg
    25561 acctctcggc gatcgtcgac ccggactcgg gcgatatgtg gtttgcccgc ggtcgaggcg
    25621 gcgagtcgaa gaacttccag ggcgtcccgg tctggtacgt ctacgccggg aacgcgggcg
    25681 tgatcagtaa cgaggcctgc cttatcgccg atcaagagcg gtggaacgag gtgatcgacg
    25741 tcggcgccgg cgaccgggtc cccgacgagc tcttcgagct cgggcttcac gacccgaacg
    25801 gcggccggtt ccacggccag gacgacgtcg acggctcggt ctcgatggag gacgggccgg
    25861 attcgctcgc gccgcaggcc gggaacggcc aggcgcgcgt cgaggcggac ggcgggatgg
    25921 tcgacgtcgg tgagaacgcc gcgatctacg acctgcgccc gcccgagggc tacgacggcg
    25981 tcgcgatcga cgtccgggac gccgacgact tcgacccgtt cccgacgacg cgggaggacg
    26041 cgaaggcggc cgcggagtgg ttcgagcggt cggtcgacga cgggacggac acctggatga
    26101 aagggttcat cgtcgggatc gttgtctcgg tgatcctcgc ggcgatcttc ctcggcggcc
    26161 cgtggctcgc gacccagatc gccggcggaa gtgggggcgg gtcgagtctc ccggcggctc
    26221 tcccgatcat cggcctcggc ggccggcgtg ctcgcgcgtt cggtaacgaa gtggtcgaga
    26281 ccgtccgcgg cgccgtcgac gggggtgagt aacgatgggg tggttcgacg acgccgtcga
    26341 caccgtcacg ggcggcggct ctgactcgtc ggacgactcg ggttcgtcct cgtcgagttc
    26401 ctccagctcg tcgtcgagca gctcgtcgtc ctcgtctggg ggcggcgggt ggttctctgg
    26461 cgcgagggac ttcgtcgacg acaccgtcga ctcgttcacc ggcggcgggt ccgacgactc
    26521 gggctcgtct tcgtcgagca gctcgtcgtc acgatcgtca cggtctcgat cgtcgcggtc
    26581 gtcctccagg tcgtcgcgat cgtcgtcgag cagctcgtcg tcctcgtcga acgacggcgg
    26641 gggcggcggt ggtggcgggt tcctcggcga cgcgagggac ttcgtcgacg acaaagtctc
    26701 ggacgcgcag gataccgcga gagacgccgg aaacgccgtc gacaacaccg tcgaccgcgc
    26761 gaaggacacc gtcgacgaca ccgtcgacga cgtgaaccgg acggtcgacc aggcgaagga
    26821 caccgcgaac gacgtcgcct cgggcgtctc aaagagcacc gacgaggtcg ccgacgcgac
    26881 gcgcgaccag gtcgaccacg cgaccgagac ctacggcgag atggggcgcg agctccagcg
    26941 cggcgacgtc gggggcgcgg tcgacaccgc cgtcgagagc accggcgaga cctacgacaa
    27001 catcgcgaga gcgggcgacg ccgccgccgg ctcgaccgac gagtacgtcg gcggcgccgg
    27061 cgtgaacacc gacgtcacgg acgacctcac ccggggcggc gtcctctccg agacccgcga
    27121 cgacaacagc gggctgatcc ccggcgaggt cgccggagtc gaggtctccg aagcgggctt
    27181 ccgtcgagcc gcgaaggacg tcgacgactt caagaagacg ttcgacgaga acgacccggt
    27241 gacgttcatg ggtagcgacg cccccgagcg cgtcctccag ggcgcggccg gcgccggcgt
    27301 cgatctcctt aacgtcccgt cgcacatcgc gatggccgag accggcgtcg aggtcgcgca
    27361 gaacacaccc ggcgcggtcg ggaagtacgg cgccggcgag gtcgtcgaga cggcgaccgg
    27421 cgtcggccga atggccggcg aggggatggc tcgccaggcc tcccagaacc cgatcgagtt
    27481 caccgccggc ctcgggatgg acctcgtcac cggcgtcggg atcgcgaagg ccgggaagaa
    27541 ggccgggcag gcggccggcc gcgtcgggaa gacgcgcgtc gacgccggcg acgtcacgaa
    27601 ccgcgacacc ctcgactact acgagggcgg caacacggac ccggaaaacc agttccccgg
    27661 cttccgcccc gaggactacg acacccaggg cgacccgacc gagacgttcc gcgagcaggg
    27721 ccgagacttc acgccggacg aagtgaagca ggagctcggc ccgacgtcgg acaccgagac
    27781 ctacgcgacg cacgggacga actacgactt cgactcgacc ttcgaggccg ggatcgagaa
    27841 gagccggccg tcggacccgg ataacgcgat gttcgtcggg ccggagttct ccccgaactt
    27901 cgcgggcttc ggtagcggcg ggtcgggtct ctcgtcgctg cggccgcgtc tcccgcgggt
    27961 ggccgacttc cgcgggagcg acaagcagat ggtcgtctcg aagatggacg tcgacaaggt
    28021 gccggaggac gtcggtcccg aggcacgcac gggcggatcg ccgatggcgc ccggtgacga
    28081 aagcgccttc ctcgccgacg aggcctcgcc gggacgcgcc tacgtccgca accggaacaa
    28141 tcggaacatg ggcgaggccg aggcgctcgt ccctggcggc tcgacgttcc gcgagctccc
    28201 cggctcgggg aactactaca ccgaggtcga cggcgagacc gtcgacatac ggctcttcga
    28261 gagcgcggac gccgacccga tgagctcgcc ggatgccgac gtcgacggcg tcgacgccgg
    28321 gacggtcgac gggccggtcg acgagtcggg tggcctctac accgtcgacg agctgccgag
    28381 cagcgggcgc acgtcgcccg aggggacgcc cgtcgtcccg acgttcggcg gcggctacgg
    28441 cggcggcgca ggcgcaggga tgcccccgag cgggccgacg agcatcgagg aagccggcca
    28501 gttcaccacg tccgacgagc gggcgggaga cccgccggac tcaccgcaga actacttcga
    28561 cccgtacaac ggcggaagcc tcttcggcga aagcggggcg aaccacgtcc tcgacgtcga
    28621 cttcgggagc ggccgccggc cggacggcga caccagcagc gggccgggct cgtcgacgcg
    28681 acccggcgat cgcgacggcg ggccgtcgag ctccccgccg agcagcggcg gcccggacac
    28741 cgggggctac tcctacacct tcctcgacga gacggggatc tcctcgccgg gttcgcctgg
    28801 cgactccggt tcgccgagct ctcctggagg gccgagcagc cccggctcgc cgccgaccag
    28861 cggcggcccg ccgtcctcgc cgccgccgtt ctccccgccg tggtcgccgc cgggatcggg
    28921 cggctcgtcc ggctcgccag ggagccccgg ctcgcccggt tcgccgagct cgccgacgtc
    28981 gccgggctcg ccgatactcg acccgactaa ccaacgtccc cggtcgcctg ataacgaccg
    29041 ggacaagaag aaagacgacg aggacctctg gggctacggc ggctacgccg tcgactacac
    29101 gaacccgatc gcgtcggggg cgcaggtcct cttcggcggg atcggcgccg gcttcgggaa
    29161 cagcatggac gccgcggagg gtgacgcgag cccgccgcag ctcgacggcg tcgggggcga
    29221 cctcggcgcc gcgcaggacg agctcgcccg acagttcgag aacggagggt tcggaccgta
    29281 atgccccgcg gttcgcttcc ctggctactg ctggccgcga tcctctgcac gctgttcgcg
    29341 atcttcatgg aggccgcgtt tctccacccg accgcgtcgg cgctgatggg gaccgaggtc
    29401 tggcagacca accacaacga gtatagttac gccgggaagc gaatggtggg gcagttcgtc
    29461 gcacatctct tgacggtgat cgcgctcggg atctggaccg gcgtcctgat cgacgcgcgg
    29521 agggccgcct gatgtgggtg ttcgcgattc tcgcgctcat cgtcggggcg ctcgtcctgg
    29581 tgatcgtcgc gatgctcatc gggccgatcg tcgggccgct ctacgagatc gtcgtgaacg
    29641 acccggccgt ccagcaggtc ggcttcgaca ccggcgccga ggttgcgatg cggatcggcg
    29701 ggaagttcgt cctcccgctg atcgcgctct cgcttgtgat ctggttcctg gtgatgcgcc
    29761 tcgcggccga ccagtaccag ggagtgaacc ggaggtaaac acgcatgaac agacgctaca
    29821 cggtcctttt cgcgctggtt gcatcgttcc tcgtcgtctc ccacgttccg gtcgcggcgg
    29881 cctcgacgag cctcgcgatc ggtagctcgc acaccacggc gagcgacttc aacaacgcga
    29941 cccttctcga cggcgtcacc gtcgacggct cggggacctc gggacacgtc gactttaccg
    30001 gctcgacgac gatcgagtcc tttgaggacg gaacgactgg atacggaggg agcaccggct
    30061 cgttctcgac gtcgacgtcc tacgtccaag acgggagcta cagcatctac ggatcgggct
    30121 cgggtgcagc tgcgatttca gacacctcga aaactcaatc gctcgacaca acttaccagg
    30181 gttacgtccg tcccgaatct gggaccaccg gcgccgggta cgtgacgatg actcaggatg
    30241 aggattcaac tcctgggggg tatctgatct ggctcgaccc agacgacttc ttcggaatct
    30301 actatatgga cggttccggg acggtgaaca aactgggtga tgatcctctc tctgtttcga
    30361 cggataccac ctacgagatg gagtgggaag tgacgagcgg cgggaccgtc caggcccggc
    30421 tactcgacat gagcgggaac gagattgcgt cggtctctgt aagtgattcc cggtacacct
    30481 ccggcggcct cgcggcccgt gttttcgatg gatctggtta cttcgacgat gttcacaccg
    30541 cgggctcgtc gagtgggacc tacatctcgg cgccgcacga cgtcgacggc gcgaaagagg
    30601 cgttcgtcga cctctccctc tcgaacaccg aggcgacggt gacgatccag ggcgacaccg
    30661 ggagcggatg gacaaacgtg acgtcgtcaa cctacacgac gtcggggaac aaatcgctcg
    30721 cgctctcggg gacttacagc tcctaccgcg ttcgcgtcga cttctcgccg acggggagct
    30781 cgccgtcggg gacgatcgac gacgagggta tccttttcga cccggcggcg ccgagtgcgg
    30841 acggggggag cgcaacaccg agcggcggga cgtcgacgaa caacgaggac gtaaccctct
    30901 cggtcccggt atccgacgcg gaccttggga cggcgcaagg ggactcggtg acggtcgact
    30961 tctacgtcga cgggagccag gtcgactcga cgacgatcac gtcgaaccaa acagtctcga
    31021 cgacggcgac cgggctcgcg gacggcgacc acacctggca cgtcgagctc acagactcct
    31081 acggcgagac gtcgacgtcg tcgacgtgga acttcacggt gaaccactac gccgccgtcg
    31141 tcgacgacgc gagcgggagc ccgcagggcg gccagcagtt caacgacgag aacatcgagg
    31201 cgtcggtgaa catcaccgac caggacttcg ccgagccgag tggggactcg gtgacggtcg
    31261 acttctacgt cgacggcagc caggtcgact cgacgacgat cacgtcgaac gggacggtca
    31321 cgttcaacgc caccggcctc ggcgacggct cgcacacctg gcacgtcgaa acgaccgacg
    31381 agtacggcct cacgtcgtcc tcgtcaacgt tctccttcga cgtcaaccac tacgcgcccg
    31441 ccccggacaa cgccaacgcg acgccgacag acggcgcgca gaagacgacg cggacggtca
    31501 cgttcgaggt tccggtgaac gacaccgact ttgccgagac ctctggcgac gaggttcagg
    31561 cgaccttcta cctcgacgga tcgcagttcg cgacgcagaa catcacggca aacgggacgg
    31621 tgtcggcctc gacgacgatc tcggagggcg gctcgcacac ctggcacgtc gagctcgtcg
    31681 acgagtacgg caacaccaac cagaccgacg ctgacccctc gacgtcgggg aaccaggcgt
    31741 tcacgttcca ggcgccgtcg gagctgcgga tctacaacga aagcgcaccg gacacgctcg
    31801 tcgacgaggt gacggtgaac atccagttct acg
//
