# Supplementary material for: A Bactericidal Phospholipase from Archaea
Source: bioRxiv preprint, doi:10.64898/2026.06.10.730825, version 1 (2026-06-10)
Supplement: Data S1-8 [file 730825_file05.zip › Data_S3_S5a1_contig3.gbk]

LOCUS       3                     111294 bp    DNA     circular BCT 29-SEP-2022
DEFINITION  Haloferax sp. s5a-1 strain my_strain plasmid, complete sequence.
ACCESSION   
VERSION
KEYWORDS    .
SOURCE      Haloferax sp. s5a-1
  ORGANISM  Haloferax sp. s5a-1
            Archaea; Euryarchaeota; Stenosarchaea group; Halobacteria;
            Haloferacales; Haloferacaceae; Haloferax.
REFERENCE   1  (bases 1 to 111294)
  AUTHORS   Taissir,C.
  TITLE     Direct Submission
  JOURNAL   Submitted (29-SEP-2022) Molecular Systems Group, MRC London
            Institute of Medical Sciences, Du Cane Rd, London, Greater London
            W12 0NN, United Kingdom
COMMENT     The annotation was added by the assembly submitters using the NCBI
            Prokaryotic Genome Annotation Pipeline (PGAP). Information about
            stand-alone PGAP can be found here: https://github.com/ncbi/pgap/
            
            ##Genome-Annotation-Data-START##
            Annotation Provider               :: MRC London Institute of
                                                 Medical Sciences
            Annotation Date                   :: 09/29/2022 10:26:00
            Annotation Pipeline               :: NCBI Prokaryotic Genome
                                                 Annotation Pipeline (PGAP)
            Annotation Method                 :: Best-placed reference protein
                                                 set; GeneMarkS-2+
            Annotation Software revision      :: 2022-08-11.build6275
            Features Annotated                :: Gene; CDS; rRNA; tRNA; ncRNA;
                                                 repeat_region
            Genes (total)                     :: 79
            CDSs (total)                      :: 79
            Genes (coding)                    :: 76
            CDSs (with protein)               :: 76
            Genes (RNA)                       :: 0
            tRNAs                             :: 0
            ncRNAs                            :: 0
            Pseudo Genes (total)              :: 3
            CDSs (without protein)            :: 3
            Pseudo Genes (ambiguous residues) :: 0 of 3
            Pseudo Genes (frameshifted)       :: 2 of 3
            Pseudo Genes (incomplete)         :: 1 of 3
            Pseudo Genes (internal stop)      :: 1 of 3
            Pseudo Genes (multiple problems)  :: 1 of 3
            ##Genome-Annotation-Data-END##
FEATURES             Location/Qualifiers
     source          1..111294
                     /organism="Haloferax sp. s5a-1"
                     /plasmid=""
                     /mol_type="genomic DNA"
                     /strain="my_strain"
                     /db_xref="taxon:1089722"
     gene            complement(9..2138)
                     /locus_tag="pgaptmp_000001"
     CDS             complement(9..2138)
                     /locus_tag="pgaptmp_000001"
                     /inference="COORDINATES: similar to AA
                     sequence:RefSeq:WP_009377032.1"
                     /note="Derived by automated computational analysis using
                     gene prediction method: Protein Homology."
                     /codon_start=1
                     /transl_table=11
                     /product="DUF262 domain-containing HNH endonuclease family
                     protein"
                     /protein_id="extdb:pgaptmp_000001"
                     /translation="MESGKKSLEELTTAGVFHVPEYQRYYSWTKPEWDDLWTDLYTLP
                     TGKQHYFGTIIIQKTDKTESGGSTSGYGSSREKPINLLIDGQQRLTSLALLVRSMTEC
                     LEKLAPETDHEAEILDDVEEMRETLLLEDNIYQLQLLDEEDNKYLEWLLTGHDVRDPE
                     RPSQRKMIEAKEYFDEQLDDLTASPDVDPLDVATELKQLWETILELELMVYVVDAANP
                     EKATLIFDSVNDRGRSLSTFDKTKSFLMRMAYLAADDESEAQAIIHRIRQSFGEMYND
                     HQTMLESPYVTDISDDAVQRYHFISYFDWSNSDEYSDPAFLSELKEEVRTLRQEDPQA
                     CLEYIRDYTNSLERGFNALAKVLGQTGDDEVSDLVHRIHRLRHATKFYPLLLKAWPSL
                     DDDGRRDLLNAIETYIFRVYSIGNHRSHTGESSLYVRTRDISKDSPADVWVSKVVSLM
                     NRYEDDTQFRRSLSASNLYSKASSQDLRYLFYFYNKHRADKEGERGGPTLVEAMSNEY
                     TVEHIWPQSPEEIPIEDAGEYPSPDARYEANVHRLGNLTLASRSWNSKWGNAEFETKC
                     DKGYVESKLWVQWDIQNEYDKWSVENIEDRENTLIEFVFEKWATPETRLGDIDEPVDA
                     IDRLTVEELYVLRALRQNTGGAVRRVIHGDVSELLDSPFNEPNANGKERNEVGSILSR
                     LQNVGLAERNKHTWYPTDEALAVEQLA"
     gene            complement(2180..2899)
                     /locus_tag="pgaptmp_000002"
     CDS             complement(2180..2899)
                     /locus_tag="pgaptmp_000002"
                     /inference="COORDINATES: protein motif:HMM:NF016163.2"
                     /note="Derived by automated computational analysis using
                     gene prediction method: Protein Homology."
                     /codon_start=1
                     /transl_table=11
                     /product="DUF429 domain-containing protein"
                     /protein_id="extdb:pgaptmp_000002"
                     /translation="MSTLDTSVMGVDACPLGWLATVIDADGVRTETYEEFDELYETYA
                     DVDQILVDIPIGFPEGERRRCDEDASDLLGSRGISVFYPPCRSAAELEDYQKASDEHR
                     DRIGYGLSRQAHSIGQKILQVSDVVGERYDGVVRESHPELCFAALNGQPIAYSKSSDR
                     GRGLRMKLLRDELDDAESHYREIRSEYYLKDVRRDDILDSMVLAIAARNMDLDTVPSD
                     PSPNEPRIYYPEFDVPVLEKT"
     gene            3174..5912
                     /locus_tag="pgaptmp_000003"
     CDS             3174..5912
                     /locus_tag="pgaptmp_000003"
                     /inference="COORDINATES: protein motif:HMM:NF024977.2"
                     /note="Derived by automated computational analysis using
                     gene prediction method: Protein Homology."
                     /codon_start=1
                     /transl_table=11
                     /product="ATP-binding protein"
                     /protein_id="extdb:pgaptmp_000003"
                     /translation="MRRIEDQHLSELEGKSKEEQIAAIRGEYIDDTSWLSKGTIRGGA
                     DFVQGGFNSSHFPLELIQNADDEDASAIRIELSGDEISIFDNGDGFDLHGVVAVCQQG
                     RSPKRSNDQIGFMGIGFKSLFEVCDRVEVHSNGYHFAFDTATTEDLNGLPEQFVPEVV
                     QEPEQSLPYVPDDDADDNQYQTKIVGRVSDSTGVKTALDKDQLSPSVFLFLRGLNEIH
                     IHGSIGSKDFDRHLKGRTVPNPESVSIAAEQYNSKGIHEPDQVVSQSRDTVETKIIES
                     SGSIEKWALFRNTWKIPKDVPRPQFREQITEREMFVALPLDDSNRLTTPSNKEGSVRV
                     SPVHSYLPIKQLSEVEVDFIIHADFDLDPTRARIKSDSKWNKRMAEQVRELVLLPVLR
                     TVANHHMWKDDLYHLIPESVPSSDEIIGGLLGEMVQKARNEKIVSDESGALFKPNDAA
                     KASSAVHSLFTPEEVESIALRRPIQPIQEAVLDRLGIGTEYKLVDLLNKDKCNNVLLE
                     RLQDSEPSTWFSELYREFAKEAPNRQEYQYKDAFANEIILTQNNSLSQGRSSRHNDSW
                     TPYLPPKNGFEGIDETRAAELSSLQLVHTGVLQVDEHDSAPVRELFKEYGAKEATALT
                     VVAEEVKNRGEQSFSQSDCRIAIQTISNSSDIEEQVRNWISAITWENHPTSASQAFIG
                     ELRDEVDSESCGDWISSNWKRLDDSEREASLRFLKNQRNDIEIPTGPITVRTVEGEWV
                     DPTRLVLPEEYNPKYNFEQLQDEYPDAFRSLQLGFVDPSFADTGTQRVWKEFFKGLNV
                     GEKVNDLVGKVGEIYVARQLGPSYHRIDHGADFQSEDGSTLIEVKSTKESSHDVITIG
                     GGQITRLIGCEDSETNYLVYPVVNALNRPSIKPRELSGTELLQSLDSADFDLDDFN"
     gene            complement(5958..8642)
                     /locus_tag="pgaptmp_000004"
     CDS             complement(5958..8642)
                     /locus_tag="pgaptmp_000004"
                     /inference="COORDINATES: similar to AA
                     sequence:RefSeq:WP_007273763.1"
                     /note="Derived by automated computational analysis using
                     gene prediction method: Protein Homology."
                     /codon_start=1
                     /transl_table=11
                     /product="DUF1156 domain-containing protein"
                     /protein_id="extdb:pgaptmp_000004"
                     /translation="MSEQSGSSQGRQERTELPIERGFPIERVNEIAEKEGRAKMYYRP
                     IYTMHKWWARRLGCVFRAISLYTLLDDPEKVSVFEPGHEGNTLAAYGDDADGESDLDV
                     ASLLERVDMSDPESLWELYPKDVRVEDKKILDPFMGGGTSLVEASRFGAEVVGNDLNP
                     VAWFVTKKELEAGQTDVEELEEAFEQVKEDVADEITQYYKTPCPNGDHDADVMYNFWV
                     KELDCVSCGHTVPLFKDFRIGNGRYDEDDKYNVLCPDCESIVLVDDWREDCSCGECGN
                     SFVPEEGNAGGGNYTCQDCGQKYGILDAIQEQNGFNQRLYAVEYHCPICEQNGEPRGV
                     TKGYKEASDYDFQLFDAAKEELEANEELQEYYPTEEIPLGIKTDSTKFEGSITGGHNV
                     LRQGYTMWADMFNDRQLLAMSKLLRSIDQIDDISHREYLLLAFSNILRTNNMMVGYDY
                     SYNKVVNIFKSNSFDPPQKPCEGNVWGAKYGRGTFGSMWDLVKSGVEYANAPTERYMA
                     DDGMEETPPFDQSIGENSTVLQGDMRQIEGENEFDAVITDPPYYDNVIYSELSDFFYV
                     WQRILLKSQYESFEGEKTPRKESIVANPAVQKGAQEFEDEMRQAFDKIRHLLKTDGTL
                     SFTYHHSDSESWGELLSALCDVGFEVTATYPISADSNKFFEGEAVSFDIAVVARPIDD
                     TEPTSWKSLRRNIYRTARRTRKQLEENRELSRGDIGVMEMGACFREYSKHHGKVQRGG
                     EIMSAKEVVQEIYGIIQEASDIGVEDVFIDLLDTPSPSFDDVNKLCRGTNAKPEELKE
                     MCLYNQDDGFQLGTWDDEKRQAYIQERVNGDGGDHLSNLDKLQFLRYRYEKGQAVQNY
                     VQKWGVDDDLRELAGRLADVTGDDAYARVLGDRDITSY"
     gene            complement(8790..9089)
                     /locus_tag="pgaptmp_000005"
     CDS             complement(8790..9089)
                     /locus_tag="pgaptmp_000005"
                     /inference="COORDINATES: ab initio
                     prediction:GeneMarkS-2+"
                     /note="Derived by automated computational analysis using
                     gene prediction method: GeneMarkS-2+."
                     /codon_start=1
                     /transl_table=11
                     /product="hypothetical protein"
                     /protein_id="extdb:pgaptmp_000005"
                     /translation="MVSRAHQKGVNTTAEEHDRNGWNVKADLRGWSQPPTIAGHIPDV
                     VATKRGSRRVIEIETSRNDQKRQHEAFRRHAGQKTNTIFIGYVVDSAGRRIDRFR"
     gene            complement(9091..9723)
                     /locus_tag="pgaptmp_000006"
     CDS             complement(9091..9723)
                     /locus_tag="pgaptmp_000006"
                     /inference="COORDINATES: ab initio
                     prediction:GeneMarkS-2+"
                     /note="Derived by automated computational analysis using
                     gene prediction method: GeneMarkS-2+."
                     /codon_start=1
                     /transl_table=11
                     /product="hypothetical protein"
                     /protein_id="extdb:pgaptmp_000006"
                     /translation="MPKHAVRELIETEKDNARSTEEQIEIAHAMWDHDIGPQHDGLKR
                     AEVEDRLGLDLDHKPKTSLKHLVDIDIVEEFTRPGPDTYVIAGWREGNDAFILGEVTE
                     AAEQGVEALIEHMHEDDPIEGDDTPAVADGSGITIRSAVADAFDYEPHAVEEHLRTGD
                     PVDKLNEAVEAIEEEEELETRSDYGEVLFINQAYRYRLTQNAVRMYEEGE"
     gene            complement(10381..13590)
                     /locus_tag="pgaptmp_000007"
     CDS             complement(10381..13590)
                     /locus_tag="pgaptmp_000007"
                     /inference="COORDINATES: similar to AA
                     sequence:RefSeq:WP_012659171.1"
                     /note="Derived by automated computational analysis using
                     gene prediction method: Protein Homology."
                     /codon_start=1
                     /transl_table=11
                     /product="DUF499 domain-containing protein"
                     /protein_id="extdb:pgaptmp_000007"
                     /translation="MSQAGSLSNTLEDTVTLSRELREEGQIDGQVKLYNVEDDEEFES
                     DAELFFERTLMTEGLREALTILRDSLTGEDPRGTHILYGPYGSGKSHQMVALYHCFAD
                     SEAAGRWADESIDGFGDALPDDATPVTVSMQNEQYEYLWEPLFEALDYDLGTFESGGY
                     PDMQKIQEAVGDETVAFFVDELEDWFDTLRGDRKSANKGFLQALLESTALSDLDLYTV
                     VSVLREGSEVHDILNREQAVEVNMNNQVDKREVLRHRLIDSVDEDAAREIVNGYFDAY
                     DQAEGHVDLPDDLLSEMHDLYPFHPVLLDALETRYYADEGNQNTRGMIYLFSKVLLEM
                     RDQTDLITHGDIDAIEFEDELAKINYERLNAATGDIKNRVDADEVPHGRRILNAILLY
                     SLKPSEGEGANVSEIVMGAYQTGDLVSDVVLNLERLHGVAWHLHKLNGKYAIRDRQNP
                     NALIRNAATDVSETSAKAEIADFVGEIFGSNAHPVGFRTSDMRDIPDDRDIKVVVKDS
                     QWTQEEVKKIITNDGRGREWRNTLVFVQPSGDKAIESGTRYIDKARYIEGARQVLADE
                     SLDDEIRTSIQGMKDQEENELREELQLLYGEVLDGDDLLNEFDLAAPMELDVYVMDEA
                     ELDGSNIADSAAADPFDLQSHVWAIVQDLLDRRGEISIDDVYEQFLRDPQLPIPGSAN
                     DVLNATVDALNGKPVLARDTGGFRDDLSGSSLDTVLVYKDDVELWGVDDVEQELRRRF
                     GSGTTAIDVGDFELELIEDGEVWIDGDSHDVVMRAIGRLNREDQYVVVRGNQILDKPQ
                     SDATLRDVGSATTVGASYLADRIGEQIEETGYANLDTILGEIRADETVFLPPGETEAA
                     AREAVNDYLVDDFVLEAGGRYLESLGDRDPTTVKIVPTVSDRIGGQILDYLGDLEPGD
                     QFTVSKVNDRFDSSVTEDMVKTFLLQNLGREEEPAYVVGPTGSDKSSDWVPGYPFRIP
                     ETEKPIWRFEYNGDDVAAMRRKWRRDHQTGSVEYGDVTFMLPDKDGVPGALQGTVDVE
                     RTQVSLTLRSEQDYTKVQDLFEHMPDEASSLKIEISFQK"
     gene            13789..15543
                     /locus_tag="pgaptmp_000008"
     CDS             13789..15543
                     /locus_tag="pgaptmp_000008"
                     /inference="COORDINATES: similar to AA
                     sequence:RefSeq:WP_009486642.1"
                     /note="Derived by automated computational analysis using
                     gene prediction method: Protein Homology."
                     /codon_start=1
                     /transl_table=11
                     /product="DEAD/DEAH box helicase"
                     /protein_id="extdb:pgaptmp_000008"
                     /translation="MGSYDLVDIEVSHESADELLASWDEGGDSDAHLLSVQAARLRAG
                     RPDSELRSLKELDENSVKLLEHQVDAAYRALFEMDGKALLADEVGLGKTIEVGMILKE
                     MHFRETDDSVLVLTPAQLAKQWQAELREKFGLDFVCNYDDEFTGFDAHDYIIASIDTA
                     KSERHRQTVLDRDWDVLVLDEAHYVKNEETDRYDLIDRLSYNYAFFLTATPIQNELTD
                     LYNVVSLLRPGLFGTRDVFHHYFVNSNQETLVNRNELQERLSKVMIRNRREDTDIDFT
                     DRTIDTRTFEPTPKERELYQAVTDYVKGAYSQDQGQKLVLMLLQKEVVSSPVALKQTI
                     EKRLYEQSELTHADELESILDLIEEVDTVTKQERLLDIVEEARNNVEMGRVIVFTQFR
                     ATQRQVLDRLASEGYTVHAFHGGHSSDEKEQIVEDFEKEGGILVSTDAMSEGRNLQFC
                     NILVNLDLPWNPMRVEQRIGRVHRIGQKRDVFVFNMALKDTVEEYVLERLYHKIDLFQ
                     QSVGELSSILSRLEESGTSFEDEIFERLMNAGSEVDLENDFDAMAVDLREQRDLADKL
                     EEFNSGVFEGFDLGASDD"
     gene            15536..16690
                     /locus_tag="pgaptmp_000009"
     CDS             15536..16690
                     /locus_tag="pgaptmp_000009"
                     /inference="COORDINATES: similar to AA
                     sequence:RefSeq:WP_008322209.1"
                     /note="Derived by automated computational analysis using
                     gene prediction method: Protein Homology."
                     /codon_start=1
                     /transl_table=11
                     /product="hypothetical protein"
                     /protein_id="extdb:pgaptmp_000009"
                     /translation="MTDASVPVTQSAVESFAERYLLSLGCTIEQRGDTWDVTVPESAD
                     TQSLPDEFTVVCGTECDSPEENTEHLHPESRLLHELLDEAVRRTPTGRIDLTSESTEI
                     ELPEWLRGGDVEIRNAEFAPYYDRSALVVLFRVSIETVSEYQREFLRVVALDARSGES
                     LEGLERNFLRITSFTGQTPSGDHPSLGRENVRELVDEGQRRVVDRVQGLIDEVHEEAS
                     RAADAEVEEFRQMQQQRIQELEERRESLSSKLDESRATIDASEQVERVEALKQRKQIK
                     GELEELTTELSDLRRRRDQGFPERQKEIRQRHALDVRVTPLTATQVEYERGEVEIELA
                     EEGVIQALTVGYGIGVGVTDSVQCTACGRELTQQNPLVSIIGEINCDECH"
     gene            complement(16818..17189)
                     /locus_tag="pgaptmp_000010"
     CDS             complement(16818..17189)
                     /locus_tag="pgaptmp_000010"
                     /inference="COORDINATES: ab initio
                     prediction:GeneMarkS-2+"
                     /note="Derived by automated computational analysis using
                     gene prediction method: GeneMarkS-2+."
                     /codon_start=1
                     /transl_table=11
                     /product="hypothetical protein"
                     /protein_id="extdb:pgaptmp_000010"
                     /translation="MSEFSVDSQPSGLQWKNALDKSVRDSRLLETLGEEHEFLRSGGV
                     VLSRTPTFVKALRDAGSPTVDVGKAQLTTEVRDRLTDIGFKDPAGVCVFGVSSAGSTV
                     DALVGGILSASSDLLLYRLDA"
     gene            18514..22620
                     /locus_tag="pgaptmp_000011"
     CDS             18514..22620
                     /locus_tag="pgaptmp_000011"
                     /inference="COORDINATES: ab initio
                     prediction:GeneMarkS-2+"
                     /note="Derived by automated computational analysis using
                     gene prediction method: GeneMarkS-2+."
                     /codon_start=1
                     /transl_table=11
                     /product="hypothetical protein"
                     /protein_id="extdb:pgaptmp_000011"
                     /translation="MGSRTVTKLQPHEIGRVPNQITDTTAVLVGGPGTGKTRNLNSMA
                     GVSHVSSLTEYQLCDQSQPIILDNAFQILSGEHNDTQQKLLEDLLKRDQGVCFVVRPY
                     ELDWLLSGPGYENALNIDTRDVLYIQYSQREAHTALQQADQKLPNSKILSYIDTLEYT
                     FTFTESDLPDYNSYLPYVPIQAINGAIDEVVSGESIHKRVKTALANSDLSSLVRKSVD
                     TLSPSGATLTGFLGGGAIASGAGAVTLFAVIPIALDMLFNDDTEFESNLGRLLGNGLL
                     PHHQAQLEYEIGLPPRTFETLGHFADPSTAHRFETFLDKHEQERQQLQASLSSETDTY
                     DSLAALATELTNDTIPITKLVSDEFARSVEDYDTLRTPQKQYLKDQLSQTNCISTNEA
                     SQRVEKLFARHLRPREISTFYTEAAPEEGVVLISGEIGAGKSDFAHGLTEQYEEDGYL
                     VGKIASRTPEALRARLDSLQTPEDRVALVYRYDSEQMSPGQFRSLFGDQLYEFYDVLI
                     VECGHEHVQTLQAAWTEMSDLTQVNAKKRVVPKEHKSLGILPDDRLERIPRHLGISDG
                     EHVQTICSVADHSPIVAAEATLLVLEHGVGAIDGLHGREVIRSRLNHLISELNRTTAG
                     GDITHLFRVLAAVQQVPDYQTLADLTKLPKADVEKYIHTHIEGYVHKTQDGKYRLLPR
                     IYGAVLFEQMWFEDFSGDWGQSSDTTSLTTRILEVYPSGMIGIAVHLCELYTAAHAGS
                     RGPPSDTILKAIEQVLDDVCKTGVFGHVLFVVGLHNIPIPVVDLSTRYAIDDSLYIAT
                     EVHKDDADAYIQVSRYFVVAFTGITYAHIDEGEEGSFRQLLNLVTSTFRSVVDTEHEK
                     PELANWLIINYYASTTSILSLDNDLNSVRDNVTEIQARAASIQNGSAIDDELLIEYYA
                     LVLAPLIALGRQPERYTDWLDFIITQIAASNDDAGTALLQIELPTDHLLDDNQGQFKL
                     SVDRVAVRVLARAIVFDAPRDPTDRSDWIAAAEECLATNRHDLAANATVDYDLVDSID
                     STTLSRSLYSSIVGGLSDRHSLEFVESWFEYFDRRLESTSNESKTTPPEPPAWIPFAG
                     DILYEKSTLGYPDQLTARITAYVDEKSVETDNEFSHRIHGYARMLCRAIQSHIESEDI
                     SIKVSWIDWYLRAAESVMADDDSKYSSEMVFTYPLKIAPNCFESGNEPFFTSYLLGKV
                     SDRGLNNRQATINACVFVLQNRSIDSTELFDWISQVTAVGIDIEGVQNRLDAIIVIHR
                     NILVKFIEQGDLEEIEYVADILLPGLYDTEGVDAAVSTTNAVLGLLVSEPVGEYGPTA
                     DYLMECTLDLLSDDRSERFFNLIFTTFNAADIPDRRRQQWFAWLGKYV"
     gene            complement(22747..23193)
                     /locus_tag="pgaptmp_000012"
     CDS             complement(22747..23193)
                     /locus_tag="pgaptmp_000012"
                     /inference="COORDINATES: similar to AA
                     sequence:RefSeq:WP_012659175.1"
                     /note="Derived by automated computational analysis using
                     gene prediction method: Protein Homology."
                     /codon_start=1
                     /transl_table=11
                     /product="hypothetical protein"
                     /protein_id="extdb:pgaptmp_000012"
                     /translation="MTGRDESSESNSVSGAPVDFDRLDVIRDRFATDEQFTQIVDRPE
                     FAPERLVCVYDTRFYPSGVQNARLEIVWFENGDFSLHYHEDHEQGAFDHRWDRHPSDH
                     NARDHIHPGPDAPTPGDDSSHPSDWRDVLSMALAEIEARQRVFWED"
     gene            complement(23190..23765)
                     /locus_tag="pgaptmp_000013"
     CDS             complement(23190..23765)
                     /locus_tag="pgaptmp_000013"
                     /inference="COORDINATES: similar to AA
                     sequence:RefSeq:WP_004971357.1"
                     /note="Derived by automated computational analysis using
                     gene prediction method: Protein Homology."
                     /codon_start=1
                     /transl_table=11
                     /product="hypothetical protein"
                     /protein_id="extdb:pgaptmp_000013"
                     /translation="MEEPRSELKADAEERTKSPDFDSLTSPEELVRGERTRDDFFDAV
                     LGLANPATASEVADLAGHGVDAAREYLEWFEQMGIVKQVTESPATYERNQSYLNWRRV
                     QTLRDEYSSAELLEFLKTEAARAEELAEEFDVDSPEAVSISKHASATDQPIEDVWETV
                     SAWKTAHRRVGLLERALATESSDAADQRTAV"
     gene            24560..25471
                     /locus_tag="pgaptmp_000014"
     CDS             24560..25471
                     /locus_tag="pgaptmp_000014"
                     /inference="COORDINATES: similar to AA
                     sequence:RefSeq:WP_009762326.1"
                     /note="Derived by automated computational analysis using
                     gene prediction method: Protein Homology."
                     /codon_start=1
                     /transl_table=11
                     /product="ParA family protein"
                     /protein_id="extdb:pgaptmp_000014"
                     /translation="MSETPRGWGVTPSTGIPTIAFGNQKGGTGKTTATINSAAALATR
                     GHDVLAIDMDPQADMTKGLGLGPGDENDPSSPKNELPNTLVTDDANLLDVLVDNPRTH
                     DTSLSEIVIEADEYDHLNFDLIPSHKDMGLARDWMDDANARLSLKLALEAMVDDGYNY
                     DFIVIDCPPDLSVLTDAAFIAAQNVFLAAQTQATSRDALDDLWDQLESIESNQQIEIA
                     IVGLLANMYRDDGQSKKFLNAFDESFASMAPIFKLPMRVAIQRAWDNGRDIFEWEDPN
                     DQQVERDLFLEVAKTMERAFDKAQVEA"
     gene            25486..25917
                     /locus_tag="pgaptmp_000015"
     CDS             25486..25917
                     /locus_tag="pgaptmp_000015"
                     /inference="COORDINATES: similar to AA
                     sequence:RefSeq:WP_007143119.1"
                     /note="Derived by automated computational analysis using
                     gene prediction method: Protein Homology."
                     /codon_start=1
                     /transl_table=11
                     /product="hypothetical protein"
                     /protein_id="extdb:pgaptmp_000015"
                     /translation="MDERFENPSDEGDASAEEEAAATSSETEAETRGSGKATGNQSNQ
                     QRGSTTSTTESSASEAGETDGEPLNIREDWDSATIYVEPEQSEDIEITFTRLKKQLKR
                     EGVTLEKNKHFYRGIFEVAFGEHQEETKERIRELAKQDADQ"
     gene            27171..28517
                     /locus_tag="pgaptmp_000016"
     CDS             27171..28517
                     /locus_tag="pgaptmp_000016"
                     /inference="COORDINATES: similar to AA
                     sequence:RefSeq:WP_008322119.1"
                     /note="Derived by automated computational analysis using
                     gene prediction method: Protein Homology."
                     /codon_start=1
                     /transl_table=11
                     /product="orc1/cdc6 family replication initiation protein"
                     /protein_id="extdb:pgaptmp_000016"
                     /translation="MADGDDQQSLSESIKGRLQQGVQNSVFRDKGLLDPDAVIDEDRI
                     VGRDDQLDDIITYLRPALQGNRPPNMLLYGPSGTGKSLIINAVCQQVLELANSQGDRF
                     GVIKINCQTIKSHDRAVYRLAKNAADEAGVDVNIPQSGISTDQKLNRFYEILSNNFDS
                     VIVILDEVDLLVGRQRDPNDEPAYSKLLYQLSRASQLGRIEGHVSVAALTNDPRFMED
                     LDGRAESSFNPQDVVFPDYDANQLQSILERRRDAFQDDVLEDGIIPLSAAFAAQDHGD
                     ARKAIDLFRKAGEIADRAGEDTIREDHVRDAQTEAERDRTLTQMQGLSTQKKLSLYAT
                     AIVPVYSQRNLNAVPSTVAYRVYQYLTDLLDADEKSRDSYLRYMSEAETYNFVTSAKR
                     GRGYGSGVHKEYTFVDDPEVVAETLQADFRLEEVEQEGDLIKSVVNAQITDFFEGK"
     gene            complement(28763..29086)
                     /locus_tag="pgaptmp_000017"
     CDS             complement(28763..29086)
                     /locus_tag="pgaptmp_000017"
                     /inference="COORDINATES: similar to AA
                     sequence:RefSeq:WP_009488166.1"
                     /note="Derived by automated computational analysis using
                     gene prediction method: Protein Homology."
                     /codon_start=1
                     /transl_table=11
                     /product="hypothetical protein"
                     /protein_id="extdb:pgaptmp_000017"
                     /translation="MSYEPPTPPTNLPTGVVDALNKSSPNRLRDVARYAEELAEHKER
                     EARLEEEPPKSELEERSNDLPDDVPTKATITIKEINDNRYYYWQWREGDKIKSKYKGP
                     VNPDE"
     gene            complement(29299..29451)
                     /locus_tag="pgaptmp_000018"
     CDS             complement(29299..29451)
                     /locus_tag="pgaptmp_000018"
                     /inference="COORDINATES: similar to AA
                     sequence:RefSeq:WP_013035177.1"
                     /note="Derived by automated computational analysis using
                     gene prediction method: Protein Homology."
                     /codon_start=1
                     /transl_table=11
                     /product="hypothetical protein"
                     /protein_id="extdb:pgaptmp_000018"
                     /translation="MTSDSTVLGRCPDCGEEIEVYQSIIEFEDGDGSTGVFAECYSCD
                     EVVRPE"
     gene            complement(29542..29946)
                     /locus_tag="pgaptmp_000019"
     CDS             complement(29542..29946)
                     /locus_tag="pgaptmp_000019"
                     /inference="COORDINATES: similar to AA
                     sequence:RefSeq:WP_007276463.1"
                     /note="Derived by automated computational analysis using
                     gene prediction method: Protein Homology.
                     GO_function: GO:0003700 - DNA-binding transcription factor
                     activity [Evidence IEA];
                     GO_process: GO:0006355 - regulation of DNA-templated
                     transcription [Evidence IEA]"
                     /codon_start=1
                     /transl_table=11
                     /product="winged helix DNA-binding protein"
                     /protein_id="extdb:pgaptmp_000019"
                     /translation="MTENTLTVRVESNDEFFDRALEAAAKADAGELTDDHTGVSLPDE
                     AALARVLSEKNLELIRTTAREEPKSLRELARLVGRDIKNVSNAINDLAELGLVEFEQD
                     GRSKRPVVWYSDIHVEYDLGVGTDDTEVAAQG"
     gene            complement(29989..30276)
                     /locus_tag="pgaptmp_000020"
     CDS             complement(29989..30276)
                     /locus_tag="pgaptmp_000020"
                     /inference="COORDINATES: similar to AA
                     sequence:RefSeq:WP_008319138.1"
                     /note="Derived by automated computational analysis using
                     gene prediction method: Protein Homology."
                     /codon_start=1
                     /transl_table=11
                     /product="DUF6516 family protein"
                     /protein_id="extdb:pgaptmp_000020"
                     /translation="MLPSDEVEVLYQDTREFDNKIIHVRILSVPESEKFPEGVKYGLH
                     YGRKGGDDPIVRYDNHHGVHERHEGDTVEEVPFPGVETLLRRFQDEVETHR"
     gene            30390..36941
                     /locus_tag="pgaptmp_000021"
     CDS             30390..36941
                     /locus_tag="pgaptmp_000021"
                     /inference="COORDINATES: ab initio
                     prediction:GeneMarkS-2+"
                     /note="Derived by automated computational analysis using
                     gene prediction method: GeneMarkS-2+."
                     /codon_start=1
                     /transl_table=11
                     /product="hypothetical protein"
                     /protein_id="extdb:pgaptmp_000021"
                     /translation="MGIGKMLSKARSGKMGITIAMQNPSQIKEQTRKEIFGNSRTMAS
                     FGIGEPDDADIIQRRFEEEVDERMVQDIPQYNIFTRIAMEEDGESILSDTLPLATFAD
                     YPPVRSREERKEYIQQSLDRHGVPPLETKLEETAMLIHDIGSDEGTQRELLQAIREVQ
                     IERDTEAVAIRAVAERFEERTGRSFDDYPGGLELSREHVRRYIPTENVEEIYDPNEEI
                     ERDDDEAAYVSLHELRPDDVDDVDEGQDLTAAREAYIEIVADGPKMHTLESTEGAISL
                     TEAGHQFILDADQGMTSPSQLHRELLAHSFDWFTRMDYSVSIVPQLVKQERPDAKGEL
                     PGEIDHSSPRRIRDSINELEQKHPLPYGFSGARDITIEAETSGKKPTRTLKNLVRAYR
                     QDKKCVYVVPDGRIRKNTASDAVAQRLYGILADPAYIREYNEYVDDEGETHVERTLYN
                     KPDYLPLSEDEDEQKFALIRKGKQATWIDQDGELVLFDQQGADGKQRGRIVPEELSNA
                     SANAFESWGRYDKYEDEWVVYANSVEQRYDTLEELEQEWQRVYQPFSPEMEFGGEVPT
                     ENDWEIVIIPASPDKPNPLVEAADDTMPQVYDGESLTPLIPKDEWDGEFRDTFSAELL
                     YDYDHTQQAASELADEAATPAQVRLNDILASYYMSYEAFKDDDEPLPKIDHLYYPDVD
                     FGGKNPMSRRFWEKVWNAANTTHESPLNYQVLTKAIENGVAMADLHEEAIEAAVKTGH
                     LIHTDEGYFLAPPRGTHAKLVLHGRPEDFVGREHWVEVWEGMGATPGDTVAQQFFESM
                     AFGHGPFTDADATKPRVEAAVHIALQRETLEEATLESGQDGYRLPPRDVPQGWKAVWD
                     FAGADYDEVIQDLGVVPIAKNAHQMDAEEVKEEMERSVAAGILVEEGIGYRLADPFGD
                     DDIDWDLYETYYEEDTDTDTDKPVETTPASGQDDVDDDEEDHGPIVPERPPPEPENSP
                     TDEDVAAAFADGVPSAQDDDTADLLDQDIDTTVELDDPTESEPESTSIDLNGPPESPD
                     EETTDSAEGDDNELDVESPTDEADANTESAVDADGDEEDGDEEADPETEDEDDPDALS
                     PTEPVDADGDDYADLTNTLAHELDFVPTDGEPEGWEDTFTAAVDYYHDQIDAPIPKNK
                     AFNDLLDHLRDEYTEACEAHPTYVEGCTDCVMVGPCDECGDKTHIAHIEWRPCVGDND
                     EDYTYHYAVEPGCDHCAEVLTCADCAGVATDGEDEHGAVPEDVTVVERVGCRDHRGWT
                     DESPECRWCETNTYQTPLLRLPETAREYYAGPDWPQRADPVRGLSDNLDEATDLVTSD
                     LESHSAHRHLGDRDSIGRRWTDHTADSKKLGWIPGKWRAGVDHLLDEGYSPEQLIATG
                     LFRPDYGRIARYLSDEHETTVEMEDIPEYDLSEVPDREKVRSVWRGRYLFPYHDEDGQ
                     VRYCMSRTQKGRPHPNDYRSDAKYLKQKLTDANYCEEPIYGVSTIEDGQPVIITEGIA
                     DAIAAHEVGLPAISPVTTQFKDAVKFRLLDILAEHDVSTTLLIQDNEAASFNLLDEAD
                     VDVDDLAERMAARNELSGEDLREYIRDQKDEGASRRGPIGEALEIGYGGPGEQGALAT
                     AAYLTERGVDCIMVELPRIAGRKVDLDDYLSDRLYEVAPPSPGLTTLLDAWRLEADTG
                     PQAPADYLDGITNHPDERPVLQWINESISWHDGYVDYAYPDWFTAGPPSAGDDEWHEA
                     DGEVAIDPISPTSEEDLARDDSDELSEEMYFMFDDLLHWAFILRDKGHTSFPLYKEWR
                     SKKTGALSAGNFAAKDTEIESTDPLTLGVELGLGGFPLLGHHVAAVEGLYGDTSQSRA
                     AETYWVGDSDGALSRVTPLFEGLKMFDPRSHPDYAQTVEGMRQRDVASRQDEWLGGDD
                     IDASSSTSTSGPSDLFSYSLAEITGKTNGYRGPHPHKHFGDSENYFVMLSNEVAYDHK
                     RKATFNALTYLAHLVKVRGENNIEGPFTDEEILQTWVRVKDKHNLISDDDQVPRRAFI
                     HAAKEMGIATADDIETVTRETRNGSTYTREELPVELWNETVEQFPKTYGVDSGYSRIV
                     TEADFVVDGLTQENSMDRFAEYHLTDTAEPNPDDDADFLHVRTKHAHEAYQVFCGING
                     VDPFAIKEIGRLVDATGCEKKSKRVNGDQKTRLIGVTLSESGERLLSMHSE"
     gene            39288..39563
                     /locus_tag="pgaptmp_000022"
     CDS             39288..39563
                     /locus_tag="pgaptmp_000022"
                     /inference="COORDINATES: ab initio
                     prediction:GeneMarkS-2+"
                     /note="Derived by automated computational analysis using
                     gene prediction method: GeneMarkS-2+."
                     /codon_start=1
                     /transl_table=11
                     /product="hypothetical protein"
                     /protein_id="extdb:pgaptmp_000022"
                     /translation="MNANTQSSNDSEQMTKTAAGDSRSDDLTHPCPEDDCDRIASARA
                     SHDVLEVRSYPFNRLENHECECGCKFVIGKVRSEVVDVAITRHSNEA"
     gene            39864..40001
                     /locus_tag="pgaptmp_000023"
     CDS             39864..40001
                     /locus_tag="pgaptmp_000023"
                     /inference="COORDINATES: ab initio
                     prediction:GeneMarkS-2+"
                     /note="Derived by automated computational analysis using
                     gene prediction method: GeneMarkS-2+."
                     /codon_start=1
                     /transl_table=11
                     /product="hypothetical protein"
                     /protein_id="extdb:pgaptmp_000023"
                     /translation="MFNLKSQNCKTCPRCGYLMRYYTKDEPKWVCGDCYLALPANDGG
                     G"
     gene            40073..40468
                     /locus_tag="pgaptmp_000024"
     CDS             40073..40468
                     /locus_tag="pgaptmp_000024"
                     /inference="COORDINATES: similar to AA
                     sequence:RefSeq:WP_007274031.1"
                     /note="Derived by automated computational analysis using
                     gene prediction method: Protein Homology."
                     /codon_start=1
                     /transl_table=11
                     /product="hypothetical protein"
                     /protein_id="extdb:pgaptmp_000024"
                     /translation="MTDYEVAPPPKRVSPHIQIRTAFSTHRGRVTRFMVQLEYWHDET
                     WNEVVRYDHDEDAAGGHDVAAEGLHRDVYRNGEKAFVEDVTGPIDANEGYVLAEDDLT
                     EDLEYYIQRYERWHNLTPPTNQSPTNSTK"
     gene            40904..42652
                     /locus_tag="pgaptmp_000025"
     CDS             40904..42652
                     /locus_tag="pgaptmp_000025"
                     /inference="COORDINATES: ab initio
                     prediction:GeneMarkS-2+"
                     /note="Derived by automated computational analysis using
                     gene prediction method: GeneMarkS-2+."
                     /codon_start=1
                     /transl_table=11
                     /product="hypothetical protein"
                     /protein_id="extdb:pgaptmp_000025"
                     /translation="MSDNNNVYDSIEAEQWNEAGLAARSPDDERMFRDSPHAEFDVDL
                     EDAHGADAGFETPEGGQTSVAGDVIGETKDGQPVVASSAGMNSDAANDGKTSVGIGAE
                     FGAWAEVGNTTQTWRLLQNRNSDMTMYDEQGELTIDIPSHMTLADAERSLALEEELLT
                     ISARADPVRDGIISEADLIATETERAEENRAVVASLAPRPVNLAFNLFSDDDEMARDF
                     ARSFKDHGASEHTEFVEAAPSRQPHRPFGRSAYAEPNSQMVVDEWTDQTQWGPTRLVH
                     EKDANAPLPAHDLAHSQRETIEKLTADVYERVRDKGGLEVPGVDLKAVEKAVTEAVED
                     TRNELEAVIKAVEDVFHPNSQSLATIEGTWPGCTARVKVVELYEPNAPDSQFQVAKVR
                     DVSPFVEQTSAGSEFAKVTIWHRSSPEETLREGDIVTLANPSPGQYGKQLTLAVTSKT
                     SMYVERRGTGREITWRDAKFTTSYDTHDAVESQQVGGRSGPSAGATIVPVPRYRRLAD
                     MMGPKDPNSVDEWGRGFISGRDVGSRVGGCSTVHLVSDSTPEWFAQEASTEMHRFRSA
                     DEAVVGVPETPAKINV"
     gene            42816..43040
                     /locus_tag="pgaptmp_000026"
     CDS             42816..43040
                     /locus_tag="pgaptmp_000026"
                     /inference="COORDINATES: similar to AA
                     sequence:RefSeq:WP_009377239.1"
                     /note="Derived by automated computational analysis using
                     gene prediction method: Protein Homology."
                     /codon_start=1
                     /transl_table=11
                     /product="hypothetical protein"
                     /protein_id="extdb:pgaptmp_000026"
                     /translation="MPINDTDASFEQLRMHLVQALTRAESEDVEQHLRASLSICDDIA
                     PSPLTGCLVCGKVGLLERIYLHECEFDHMD"
     gene            43296..43490
                     /locus_tag="pgaptmp_000027"
     CDS             43296..43490
                     /locus_tag="pgaptmp_000027"
                     /inference="COORDINATES: protein motif:HMM:NF024988.2"
                     /note="Derived by automated computational analysis using
                     gene prediction method: Protein Homology."
                     /codon_start=1
                     /transl_table=11
                     /product="transcriptional regulator"
                     /protein_id="extdb:pgaptmp_000027"
                     /translation="MVEYLKTHDPASVRSLAKELDADKGVISRDLQKLAALDIIEFEK
                     DGRSKAPRLKHRHVVVEPVF"
     gene            43845..45665
                     /locus_tag="pgaptmp_000028"
     CDS             43845..45665
                     /locus_tag="pgaptmp_000028"
                     /inference="COORDINATES: ab initio
                     prediction:GeneMarkS-2+"
                     /note="Derived by automated computational analysis using
                     gene prediction method: GeneMarkS-2+."
                     /codon_start=1
                     /transl_table=11
                     /product="hypothetical protein"
                     /protein_id="extdb:pgaptmp_000028"
                     /translation="MDVARRVCHVAGCETEALDRLDRVRLLEDLLRTNLSGLGTLKPV
                     FGTCLSNHVEAIEAARKELQTMTAGRVSRLETFTEFTPSLPETARRDTTDLISGLSAL
                     EQHLEEHTDVAVSETHLFEEAAQALGSEGEDVWSESYPSIERVHLAGVSMIGASLLDF
                     LASLSATTQTEIHLYLREGTGPQIADRIGDRLRSVDIDVDLTCHTVERSKRTVNVPVT
                     EFRASTRREEARIAMAVVRGLLDDGVPPSDVVVVARDVDTYERPLTQAAREYGHELSV
                     WTQLPLTRTLPYRLIISVCRLLDAEAVDVATLCDPVMLGWVAPGGDGPPVRTTEVGAA
                     RRALQGEPPKPLSEWESVLDESDFGALKHLVAWVLDQPETPSPVDVRETLSPVVDAYR
                     EVGLAAVKARDSPTLRHTVQTARAVTRVETLVSEVAVKYREWDDQDYTAKSWKSVIDL
                     LENVATVRPGRREHAHGKAIDVLDATDTWIRRVPHVVALGLVDGEWPQPPEGMFPKPF
                     RDAVVDGDTRTARSLGVQESWTANRERDHFADAVNTATEHLVCSWFQRDFEGGTYERS
                     PFLDDLDAHVVSDEATRDLLGEACRLPDSLRDSHGGAGDV"
     gene            45658..49119
                     /locus_tag="pgaptmp_000029"
     CDS             45658..49119
                     /locus_tag="pgaptmp_000029"
                     /inference="COORDINATES: protein motif:HMM:NF012789.2"
                     /note="Derived by automated computational analysis using
                     gene prediction method: Protein Homology.
                     GO_function: GO:0005524 - ATP binding [Evidence IEA]"
                     /codon_start=1
                     /transl_table=11
                     /product="UvrD-helicase domain-containing protein"
                     /protein_id="extdb:pgaptmp_000029"
                     /translation="MSKQGLDNCERSVPELKGAQATIRDAFFGHDAGLFVLDCNPGSG
                     KSTVSEQLAAEAVARAWNDGTQTPAQTLCVASFAREDAAAIVPGVSAALSALATDPDS
                     RVDLAEDDVRTLSRRLRESETLGTIDSILHGVFEMIAPEVGFGESPAVGDESLLTDVH
                     AACVETLHDDGELADVYTRLDDAYPGGRYKMGADGLLSSALRACRERRLSVDAFRESL
                     VETANETYPDGPPSDFGDVLADIRRFVGKDAALDTARSYDPTERPAVVDADETLYVSW
                     LDAIDDFCMLLEAYTETYDELAQDVGVASHLDTAHWVARFFEDDTYRGAFRTRLQSRY
                     TDRFSTVIVDEAQDVSVVQHDALAHFVDTQTRVLVVGDSKQSIYTWRNAHPQLFERAI
                     RDGTYFGIDWDTHVVKTAARSYRCRPDIAATIDTVFEPVFADSTRGGAGDVDISYPRL
                     VADRDPTEETEVHVAAFDPQARPGTKQWVSPRTGTGEADALAKCLAAGFEAGHFETDE
                     NESPSVTVLFPRRTYMEHYERACEAVGLSILNASQPLFDHPLVNVVKDVCQWLVDPTD
                     PERTKTLLTNSSLADFNLTEAYMKADQIDTVHDVLASGTYGEPTTSTLRGLCVLADHR
                     PHLQASSGTEVVEEVLSLLLLWRDPHGHSSDDSSRRVTTLDALLEAISRWESSGDYPL
                     ERLAAALKHYCNNPKSGPSQPASETGDHDVVFKTIHQMKGGEADVVALADIGANMSVF
                     GPYNDDFVARGPHLALAPPADTSAEKTAQFAGLDHGLYTSSPAKDDRDAGLRWATEHW
                     HDDGRLSGPPALSQAAGDHRAERWRLLYVALTRARDHLVVPLPTQLSTSHPRERWVDT
                     IRDALGFDGSRRDTYAVTAPDGHSFSVRVHHPQSVSLSSDIASSNAYEPFVTTENSVV
                     PPSWSPRFVNPSTLYPLTTDADKYVLDHLQGRPLHTDHDGVAEGVPLSFESMGPEVVG
                     HVTHGVLTEAVRRGVSTETLQSFGGPLKTLLEEQIRTEAVDATNSDREQLWSYVSEVL
                     CPQFAETDLWSRLREATELYVEESLDTVVRVTDADVEIQSHADFVSKSADGTWHVDDL
                     KVSLQSPTEETSARYSVQAETYGWILSQQVSGVVESGVTRIGVEPAGRCSEVSPQLVL
                     EHLRTLR"
     gene            49460..50443
                     /locus_tag="pgaptmp_000030"
     CDS             49460..50443
                     /locus_tag="pgaptmp_000030"
                     /inference="COORDINATES: ab initio
                     prediction:GeneMarkS-2+"
                     /note="Derived by automated computational analysis using
                     gene prediction method: GeneMarkS-2+."
                     /codon_start=1
                     /transl_table=11
                     /product="hypothetical protein"
                     /protein_id="extdb:pgaptmp_000030"
                     /translation="MSDPQPTENLVLTADLTWEPISDLEVGDEVASFSRFENTEPYQH
                     SKLQTSTVSSVLTQTVEAVRIHTDRGSVVINANQRLFPEYHAHREASRFKTGHGIRFV
                     ARPELYVENQAYRFGYVHGVFAGDGCLFTNETTNHGTIRCQDEVIVKTVHSYAPPEYG
                     LKLKKKTSDDLFEVRTTKGAEVDEIRLSYPIDESSVDNPDYCRGWLAGMFDTDGSFDG
                     KTVRFCQKKAEQRGILKETLGVLGYDFAAEPEGIRVRGTGSRLQVLTEIRPQVHRKVR
                     NYLDRSWKGTAKVHRVESLGEREITSLATDPGQTYIVDGFCAHDVRQLTLC"
     gene            50883..51134
                     /locus_tag="pgaptmp_000031"
     CDS             50883..51134
                     /locus_tag="pgaptmp_000031"
                     /inference="COORDINATES: similar to AA
                     sequence:RefSeq:WP_014053212.1"
                     /note="Derived by automated computational analysis using
                     gene prediction method: Protein Homology."
                     /codon_start=1
                     /transl_table=11
                     /product="AbrB/MazE/SpoVT family DNA-binding
                     domain-containing protein"
                     /protein_id="extdb:pgaptmp_000031"
                     /translation="MSSEPVDAESKVSGNQANIPARIRRELGIDDGDQLRWHLEEDGS
                     IRVRVVQQRSGTFADFDGYDGEKETDATTDHDTWGVETE"
     gene            51135..51569
                     /locus_tag="pgaptmp_000032"
     CDS             51135..51569
                     /locus_tag="pgaptmp_000032"
                     /inference="COORDINATES: similar to AA
                     sequence:RefSeq:WP_008524572.1"
                     /note="Derived by automated computational analysis using
                     gene prediction method: Protein Homology."
                     /codon_start=1
                     /transl_table=11
                     /product="PIN domain-containing protein"
                     /protein_id="extdb:pgaptmp_000032"
                     /translation="MPRALIDTSVLFAAAYRRDGMHTDARPILQGIDDASLPEAVVLD
                     YVLAETLNGLTTHAGHDAAVDFLDRLEENARFHIESVNSDAFATAKALFRRHQQLSFV
                     DACIVAYMQTRGLGYLYAFDDDFDAIDDVYRLDTATDPYSPN"
     gene            51998..52783
                     /locus_tag="pgaptmp_000033"
     CDS             51998..52783
                     /locus_tag="pgaptmp_000033"
                     /inference="COORDINATES: protein motif:HMM:NF038353.1"
                     /note="Derived by automated computational analysis using
                     gene prediction method: Protein Homology."
                     /codon_start=1
                     /transl_table=11
                     /product="FxLYD domain-containing protein"
                     /protein_id="extdb:pgaptmp_000033"
                     /translation="MHRRNLLTSVALGLALAGCTSDGDSVPIESTTQTPSPAGGSTSP
                     TTTTTTTTETQTESQTPTDSPPPTESGEAAVTIGQTVFGTADFGYTNYPYYEVELTNE
                     GDVPSGRIELVVDWFDKNDGYVDDTIEELVSLQPGETWIARSYKKFDSDVVASAEASG
                     RYKSTPPAWPAGLEVVSSKLLTGEENVKVRGTVKNNTGRTVDYVAFYGKLYDTNGAVL
                     GQVSEQELDLSDESSWRAESEWDDTARAKHVESHEIVLEGDVY"
     gene            complement(53060..53884)
                     /locus_tag="pgaptmp_000034"
     CDS             complement(53060..53884)
                     /locus_tag="pgaptmp_000034"
                     /inference="COORDINATES: similar to AA
                     sequence:RefSeq:WP_013035143.1"
                     /note="Derived by automated computational analysis using
                     gene prediction method: Protein Homology.
                     GO_function: GO:0004803 - transposase activity [Evidence
                     IEA]"
                     /codon_start=1
                     /transl_table=11
                     /product="IS5 family transposase"
                     /protein_id="extdb:pgaptmp_000034"
                     /translation="MSKISRFTSKAVTLAKNVVGDRGEVAAPEGGGGFADYALLSLHC
                     LRIYLDESYRNALDLLSEMPHICGEIGLEEGDLPDHSTLVKAFDRFQMKVWRVLLRLS
                     AQLHDLSGHAAIDATFFDRENASKHYCRRTNYRVQTLKATALVDTQTQAVLDVHCTTE
                     KTHDTQLGWQVAFRNAGDLHSLAADKGYDWMRLREKLREEGVRPLIKHRIFRPIDHAH
                     NARVDGPRYRQRSMCETVFSSIKRTHGDAVRARTWYREFRELVLKCIVHNIKRAVT"
     gene            54321..55559
                     /locus_tag="pgaptmp_000035"
     CDS             54321..55559
                     /locus_tag="pgaptmp_000035"
                     /inference="COORDINATES: similar to AA
                     sequence:RefSeq:WP_015299334.1"
                     /note="Derived by automated computational analysis using
                     gene prediction method: Protein Homology."
                     /codon_start=1
                     /transl_table=11
                     /product="hypothetical protein"
                     /protein_id="extdb:pgaptmp_000035"
                     /translation="MTDQCTLDESVLPTALIEYDQWICWREQERDGKPTKVPITPRSG
                     EFASSTDEQTWTSFDDALEYAETGNADGIGFVFTDDDPFVGVDLDDCRDPDTGAVEEA
                     AEDIIDRLDSYTERSPSGTGYHVLVQGALPDGRNRKGTVEMYDSARFFTVTGDHVAET
                     PSRVATRQDALAAVHREYVQDEVTDEGANDRPSKAAGASSATIDLDDEELLEKARNAT
                     NGEKFDRLWNGNTVGYDSQSEADMALCCLLAFWTGGDRTQMDHLFRQSGLLREKWDEV
                     HYADGSTYGEKTIERAITRTSKFYDPDAASTRETEDDVLRQSAVSSAGQREQTYLAEK
                     NRLLRERVSDLEATLEQKNDRIATLEATVRDLQDALAERESEIEQLSGQGDDGDTVDE
                     GDSPERTVWTRAKRFLADDT"
     gene            55623..55940
                     /locus_tag="pgaptmp_000036"
                     /pseudo
     CDS             55623..55940
                     /locus_tag="pgaptmp_000036"
                     /inference="COORDINATES: similar to AA
                     sequence:RefSeq:WP_004060562.1"
                     /note="incomplete; partial on complete genome; missing
                     C-terminus; Derived by automated computational analysis
                     using gene prediction method: Protein Homology."
                     /pseudo
                     /codon_start=1
                     /transl_table=11
                     /product="hypothetical protein"
     gene            56014..56637
                     /locus_tag="pgaptmp_000037"
     CDS             56014..56637
                     /locus_tag="pgaptmp_000037"
                     /inference="COORDINATES: similar to AA
                     sequence:RefSeq:WP_008015366.1"
                     /note="Derived by automated computational analysis using
                     gene prediction method: Protein Homology."
                     /codon_start=1
                     /transl_table=11
                     /product="hypothetical protein"
                     /protein_id="extdb:pgaptmp_000037"
                     /translation="MNQPLVRNSLYRDETISAASAKNQPMSEKEPKWPDGMDAAERVR
                     HVALTRTKPHNAGWIADEAAVSRDTAVKYLERMVDQGDLEAIQTKDGTSYRPDSVTQL
                     LREVRQLAEAHTVDELTQELNAIGDEIDGWKETYEVDSLAELRQSIGHDDLTGDERRE
                     RLDVIDEWEYNIEVRESIQLAISLQSSLTTLGAESFSGNSTTLPQEG"
     gene            56646..57089
                     /locus_tag="pgaptmp_000038"
     CDS             56646..57089
                     /locus_tag="pgaptmp_000038"
                     /inference="COORDINATES: similar to AA
                     sequence:RefSeq:WP_008424821.1"
                     /note="Derived by automated computational analysis using
                     gene prediction method: Protein Homology."
                     /codon_start=1
                     /transl_table=11
                     /product="hypothetical protein"
                     /protein_id="extdb:pgaptmp_000038"
                     /translation="MVIFLAGGRGFTRREGLRRLKERMEKVPGFNDVRYDPSRLRPRT
                     VVADVDVEMFLGTSFPRATARVEVLWRPREGTDVQRVHWADSMVNLGWHKDDDHPELG
                     TTHFQLEIDDKAVHESGNIEVEAPLSFLEICLDRLPEELQKTTEF"
     gene            57194..57637
                     /locus_tag="pgaptmp_000039"
     CDS             57194..57637
                     /locus_tag="pgaptmp_000039"
                     /inference="COORDINATES: similar to AA
                     sequence:RefSeq:WP_006065943.1"
                     /note="Derived by automated computational analysis using
                     gene prediction method: Protein Homology."
                     /codon_start=1
                     /transl_table=11
                     /product="hypothetical protein"
                     /protein_id="extdb:pgaptmp_000039"
                     /translation="MFSENERQQLRLHGEQKAQPKQEPWAGLELTIPHDRSPTSIVSL
                     VECALVELTHEDVGAEFISTSVAGVKRTQFIAVDDVGERFQKRYFDERLGWHETTVSR
                     EAVREELVNRLTQRPSLGSDVGQHGVVDDQHKFLVMPIRELRVQE"
     gene            57824..58654
                     /locus_tag="pgaptmp_000040"
     CDS             57824..58654
                     /locus_tag="pgaptmp_000040"
                     /inference="COORDINATES: similar to AA
                     sequence:RefSeq:WP_006054532.1"
                     /note="Derived by automated computational analysis using
                     gene prediction method: Protein Homology."
                     /codon_start=1
                     /transl_table=11
                     /product="hypothetical protein"
                     /protein_id="extdb:pgaptmp_000040"
                     /translation="MSAEDGDQEVNESKLQEQAISPELRPFLWKDGAGQYPSYKQQEV
                     AGFSGYLERKSADRLTTLRYNFNESAFSDEYDTYLVIARVSWHANGNGDQERVVTNQG
                     QQDIPGSSANEDWGTVRLPLDPDDDPFVKLSAEYGTGYLSSGTAVVRVQRITVIPARL
                     VGGLSNQEVLEITSQSDDADTTRTVTNTEPATTQSPSAQSTSIPSPTQTAIPPTAQPT
                     VSPAPITPDATTDSKLYDGRGLFLPNDDLLQAEWNAWVLSVLGFVVSIMGVVYSMWRD
                     "
     gene            58752..59285
                     /locus_tag="pgaptmp_000041"
     CDS             58752..59285
                     /locus_tag="pgaptmp_000041"
                     /inference="COORDINATES: similar to AA
                     sequence:RefSeq:WP_006054531.1"
                     /note="Derived by automated computational analysis using
                     gene prediction method: Protein Homology."
                     /codon_start=1
                     /transl_table=11
                     /product="PH domain-containing protein"
                     /protein_id="extdb:pgaptmp_000041"
                     /translation="MYAGYPPAFFGLFAILGGTYSYLLSPQTMTPRGGEAVVFQTEPT
                     QWVAGSKSVGGLALASIGVWGIAETSLPLAYPACASVVGVWFYTLGLTQLWRNSLTKY
                     YVTTDRVVETYQLLGVTQKTMPQRQVQGIEKRKTLIERLLSVGHVRIESAGDTGTSRI
                     IARNIRDPTQLVDAIRG"
     gene            complement(59402..60373)
                     /locus_tag="pgaptmp_000042"
     CDS             complement(59402..60373)
                     /locus_tag="pgaptmp_000042"
                     /inference="COORDINATES: similar to AA
                     sequence:RefSeq:WP_006054530.1"
                     /note="Derived by automated computational analysis using
                     gene prediction method: Protein Homology."
                     /codon_start=1
                     /transl_table=11
                     /product="hypothetical protein"
                     /protein_id="extdb:pgaptmp_000042"
                     /translation="MDDEGRMPREELPGTAGGPNHTGRQYHRHEWQFANHDVEASPAH
                     CEVCGGSIPPTRARCVDHRESSPRAADATDYEWSISKTAIAITPASNRYHALAIGSSS
                     FRLRDGGHKSRSSYELFYDIDDPAQILTSGWGSLPDAVPLDSNDGQRLFETAVDKTDW
                     GTTLSVEKSLGVTNSTLSDSDPYIFTENGDGLVDQDRLADFDEKPHCESHDYWVVPAV
                     LYDRKRNTTGKPVRNRTCPNCGEVTQHVFDGYDGGHPSTHVDGVALWTCLVCDTTHGD
                     TPAVGVGPDKPCEDGDYTGGDRYTPEDAAEQQHKEVMRRLENEGILE"
     gene            60460..63732
                     /locus_tag="pgaptmp_000043"
     CDS             60460..63732
                     /locus_tag="pgaptmp_000043"
                     /inference="COORDINATES: similar to AA
                     sequence:RefSeq:WP_013440789.1"
                     /note="Derived by automated computational analysis using
                     gene prediction method: Protein Homology."
                     /codon_start=1
                     /transl_table=11
                     /product="DEAD/DEAH box helicase"
                     /protein_id="extdb:pgaptmp_000043"
                     /translation="MPPSDDQNTGDSPHVPPWVSDGETADPDIINVDSKHDSTESPDS
                     LTRGVGPVTVSDLDRTWAPYFRYDSVYQDQIDAVDTFLELLSENGYYVFEGACGTGKT
                     LAAVTGGIHAIRDQSTLTKTLDNVSGDFPDYSRLFVVTPLKQQLHQFVREMKGINASL
                     PEAKAPVSTVVIRGRTDMMPYAYVDFPPFDRHGVGEKMDDLREMTRKLIKFDSDIPLD
                     WPGDMSPPDFSKVDYNWEEASLIAEDHRERFRYDPVRAEAVTRIVEDIDPRGDGSFDR
                     LTVNGVETPYPDLVPHTNDVVDTDVLQRRGTGQLPVDLQGKFDPFYAGAFMEGGLPFD
                     FHHADHHVFDQETLFQTAASRGICPHEAMAMLAGRAEVVLGNYYHLFDPQTRLLTDDK
                     IGLLDSETIVAVDEGHQIEERVRDMLSMSLDIYTLDRAINDIEITRHYAVGDLAKTPT
                     PNLNTSDARLAESLADSALDTVGNYSVTPEDLAEVEQLLRFAKQKLTVYGSDAVSERY
                     QDISWQDAVERWGADPIENALSDPECPDEPDEFLTDAIAEDDFDTRSFLKVYPAMLGT
                     KFVFEALKEAGVHDRTPQGVEVGKFFKRWAAEGTVEYHREVVLDDRRKETIPTEFPDW
                     VKAWTPKFQLFNCIPRDELQAVFGELGGGVLMSATLQPEEVYTEAVGINDIPFPTEDE
                     EDDDAEETDVMTKPSAGAGHDNSDVRPTAFEQYPLRFPQENRVSLIADLPKFTNRNRG
                     KRMTDPRQMKPVRKQYADLIEQAIAGRGNILVAMPNYREAEWAYDYLKKQGSSKRFHL
                     DQSSSALETDETLESFFADGDAVIFTSSRGTITEGVDYDGEKLHGCVAVGIPLLPTNS
                     KRIDAVIEAYDERIGAKPGFETALTIPAVRKVRQAFGRVIRGSDEAGFRLLVDERYGS
                     TDWDGVNEYLSEQEREEFQTADPEFISQMISTFWDDVDERERKREAEDDPKESGIETT
                     ITASPTDDMVQKSAVGTEAGGTSQKPTTEVTATSDPSATYSKIYFGDGSNLSNWTPIR
                     TDIAENEIIPIVREHTVDEESGTEYIQLNFAKELSVSGWTKVDAEIVHTQIEPIAKRA
                     RK"
     gene            complement(64016..65210)
                     /locus_tag="pgaptmp_000044"
                     /pseudo
     CDS             complement(64016..65210)
                     /locus_tag="pgaptmp_000044"
                     /inference="COORDINATES: similar to AA
                     sequence:RefSeq:WP_006666983.1"
                     /note="frameshifted; internal stop; Derived by automated
                     computational analysis using gene prediction method:
                     Protein Homology."
                     /pseudo
                     /codon_start=1
                     /transl_table=11
                     /product="ISH3 family transposase"
     gene            complement(65614..66426)
                     /locus_tag="pgaptmp_000045"
     CDS             complement(65614..66426)
                     /locus_tag="pgaptmp_000045"
                     /inference="COORDINATES: similar to AA
                     sequence:RefSeq:WP_013035055.1"
                     /note="Derived by automated computational analysis using
                     gene prediction method: Protein Homology."
                     /codon_start=1
                     /transl_table=11
                     /product="hypothetical protein"
                     /protein_id="extdb:pgaptmp_000045"
                     /translation="MRARFDSSYIRSELERIGQQLDNPLTVFLIGGGSMAFRGLKETT
                     KDIDLIVSSGDDLSQLQAVLLELGYDIVREPDEEYEELGAQRILENDDGCRIDVFNQQ
                     VIGKLILSPGIRERSERYLDPGNLVVELVSPEDIFLFKAVAGRVDDIEDMFSLMQTGL
                     EFDVVEAELATQVELLDQELFVTYVNEALTDLTEQHNVTTPLHGPVAETTERVYEELE
                     VLHALDDPTSVADLQQELDRPAADVQEIVRRLEEKDTVAVTDGRVERRSTTI"
     gene            complement(66423..67346)
                     /locus_tag="pgaptmp_000046"
     CDS             complement(66423..67346)
                     /locus_tag="pgaptmp_000046"
                     /inference="COORDINATES: similar to AA
                     sequence:RefSeq:WP_011571427.1"
                     /note="Derived by automated computational analysis using
                     gene prediction method: Protein Homology.
                     GO_function: GO:0003677 - DNA binding [Evidence IEA];
                     GO_process: GO:0006355 - regulation of DNA-templated
                     transcription [Evidence IEA]"
                     /codon_start=1
                     /transl_table=11
                     /product="helix-turn-helix domain-containing protein"
                     /protein_id="extdb:pgaptmp_000046"
                     /translation="MLTEGEVRALTALHGEQTVSELATNLDRSLSYTSELVERLETAG
                     LVETRRQGKTKRIRLSDAKTLELLTDLTQQYSHIDWPELLSGSALRVCYYLDTPRTAT
                     ELARRADVHRSTVHRALAPLQHRGLVYQTDDGAYALNDGFEQLSVFARELAHHVHRQT
                     VEAQTDTYTILWESLDEFLVQTPTEVIDEHFIPTGPDQFQRYGLPLLARDHRHYLYSE
                     TTSEISPETLCCHMLVIDSGPRTQSYCLLLLSHVDIDRDELRTQAVTYGVDDVVDDLC
                     TYLDTSGAQRTSRLPEWEDFQELAEEYEVTP"
     gene            67603..67896
                     /locus_tag="pgaptmp_000047"
     CDS             67603..67896
                     /locus_tag="pgaptmp_000047"
                     /inference="COORDINATES: similar to AA
                     sequence:RefSeq:WP_006169077.1"
                     /note="Derived by automated computational analysis using
                     gene prediction method: Protein Homology."
                     /codon_start=1
                     /transl_table=11
                     /product="AbrB/MazE/SpoVT family DNA-binding
                     domain-containing protein"
                     /protein_id="extdb:pgaptmp_000047"
                     /translation="MVTVDSLGRIVLPQSIRDRLGLTPGTEVTISEADGKMIIEPEVP
                     PQQIIDHMEALIEEPETGRSGPVPRSDVSPIAKKHRDAIRRGAAQHTDDESAE"
     gene            complement(68752..69411)
                     /locus_tag="pgaptmp_000048"
     CDS             complement(68752..69411)
                     /locus_tag="pgaptmp_000048"
                     /inference="COORDINATES: similar to AA
                     sequence:RefSeq:WP_015911449.1"
                     /note="Derived by automated computational analysis using
                     gene prediction method: Protein Homology."
                     /codon_start=1
                     /transl_table=11
                     /product="helix-turn-helix domain containing protein"
                     /protein_id="extdb:pgaptmp_000048"
                     /translation="MYEVCGEKELKVILALDPGDSISGVARKIDENRETIRRVVNRLE
                     EAGYVVHDDGLRLVDQTVRDAGLEFLTAAVDISPPSISEAYVLPEFAGMEYAFTAIDA
                     VYVWTFGGYQVARNPDDYPLFIAVHESELDAWTEFFDRFGIPTSEERQPTEDLDSTNQ
                     IVLKPQSQIDAEMVDGRPVIPLEETVAFANEHYATFQSALDMLDRMYDSVDTDANYRP
                     N"
     gene            complement(69449..69616)
                     /locus_tag="pgaptmp_000049"
     CDS             complement(69449..69616)
                     /locus_tag="pgaptmp_000049"
                     /inference="COORDINATES: ab initio
                     prediction:GeneMarkS-2+"
                     /note="Derived by automated computational analysis using
                     gene prediction method: GeneMarkS-2+."
                     /codon_start=1
                     /transl_table=11
                     /product="hypothetical protein"
                     /protein_id="extdb:pgaptmp_000049"
                     /translation="MERTEYVECTDVGVSLTVKLKCGTRTRDEDQIKAKEKAKALEDA
                     RQIQPADLHEE"
     gene            complement(71434..71864)
                     /locus_tag="pgaptmp_000050"
                     /pseudo
     CDS             complement(71434..71864)
                     /locus_tag="pgaptmp_000050"
                     /inference="COORDINATES: similar to AA
                     sequence:RefSeq:WP_008322285.1"
                     /note="frameshifted; Derived by automated computational
                     analysis using gene prediction method: Protein Homology."
                     /pseudo
                     /codon_start=1
                     /transl_table=11
                     /product="hypothetical protein"
     gene            complement(71770..72132)
                     /locus_tag="pgaptmp_000051"
     CDS             complement(71770..72132)
                     /locus_tag="pgaptmp_000051"
                     /inference="COORDINATES: similar to AA
                     sequence:RefSeq:WP_004062142.1"
                     /note="Derived by automated computational analysis using
                     gene prediction method: Protein Homology."
                     /codon_start=1
                     /transl_table=11
                     /product="MarR family transcriptional regulator"
                     /protein_id="extdb:pgaptmp_000051"
                     /translation="MPISADRFETIDDGNDSPSPGTNAYKILSFLEQNADQAFTQGEI
                     VERTSVKSGSVGPTLVRLRERGRVEHRGKYWRVSDHVLSLDAAANHAAATAASREEEP
                     FEYDEWQEHAVDPREQRD"
     gene            72509..72826
                     /locus_tag="pgaptmp_000052"
     CDS             72509..72826
                     /locus_tag="pgaptmp_000052"
                     /inference="COORDINATES: ab initio
                     prediction:GeneMarkS-2+"
                     /note="Derived by automated computational analysis using
                     gene prediction method: GeneMarkS-2+."
                     /codon_start=1
                     /transl_table=11
                     /product="hypothetical protein"
                     /protein_id="extdb:pgaptmp_000052"
                     /translation="MAERKYDEKEYRRLFETLLRSEFGALQSEAKQVAQIAHRARMEV
                     PKQRLRYKLNDEYAPLSGLESPEFLIEKMCESGQQTLKGKWNWTIGQVYAAVGAQKEK
                     YQY"
     gene            complement(73018..73578)
                     /locus_tag="pgaptmp_000053"
     CDS             complement(73018..73578)
                     /locus_tag="pgaptmp_000053"
                     /inference="COORDINATES: ab initio
                     prediction:GeneMarkS-2+"
                     /note="Derived by automated computational analysis using
                     gene prediction method: GeneMarkS-2+."
                     /codon_start=1
                     /transl_table=11
                     /product="hypothetical protein"
                     /protein_id="extdb:pgaptmp_000053"
                     /translation="MKIKRIPPDYYHSDGRYVFHCTSTENVDSILDTGIQPRYETGVD
                     TRDSVAVIEELTSDDALPFDRTTVAYCYTNAAQVSQDIASQRQYSDLSPDNSYVIIDA
                     TKIDSTMYLSNMSIISDLLDYYYVGARIMIYFDTPEEALTAYRESIQRVDSLGDIERY
                     NATVGDRCPELLVDGTIPADAIVDVL"
     gene            complement(73606..73905)
                     /locus_tag="pgaptmp_000054"
     CDS             complement(73606..73905)
                     /locus_tag="pgaptmp_000054"
                     /inference="COORDINATES: ab initio
                     prediction:GeneMarkS-2+"
                     /note="Derived by automated computational analysis using
                     gene prediction method: GeneMarkS-2+."
                     /codon_start=1
                     /transl_table=11
                     /product="hypothetical protein"
                     /protein_id="extdb:pgaptmp_000054"
                     /translation="MVQSAYDARGEPVIAYSDADVGPIEELSTPNDDTHCVAVTESGM
                     AGYFSNNLTLLEFREEKLIRTSVNPGSLTEPLVQSFAHGFHAVVRHRISEQSGDW"
     gene            74307..74579
                     /locus_tag="pgaptmp_000055"
     CDS             74307..74579
                     /locus_tag="pgaptmp_000055"
                     /inference="COORDINATES: ab initio
                     prediction:GeneMarkS-2+"
                     /note="Derived by automated computational analysis using
                     gene prediction method: GeneMarkS-2+."
                     /codon_start=1
                     /transl_table=11
                     /product="hypothetical protein"
                     /protein_id="extdb:pgaptmp_000055"
                     /translation="MSDSSGGLIDIVPDEMVGQIVKRFANGDLGDLQNQGRIVAQRLF
                     TRNAIFAAKVQQNHRINIPKAEVEKLDLEEGELVQVVLTSISEDDV"
     gene            74645..75304
                     /locus_tag="pgaptmp_000056"
     CDS             74645..75304
                     /locus_tag="pgaptmp_000056"
                     /inference="COORDINATES: ab initio
                     prediction:GeneMarkS-2+"
                     /note="Derived by automated computational analysis using
                     gene prediction method: GeneMarkS-2+."
                     /codon_start=1
                     /transl_table=11
                     /product="hypothetical protein"
                     /protein_id="extdb:pgaptmp_000056"
                     /translation="MTQLSEIVPEPASGHELSRPLYQSNRVTPVTKDDLEYDDQDALS
                     HVLVSRMQYHTTDRLFDPVIVEVTHYLPVGEVTVYSRAVDVLYDAVRQDSLPTRVLNH
                     ELSGGPRHTDHRENGEQAMTVDGDVTLDAEWPVIRVRSTPVGVAKLVVKLHSERDPHI
                     RVFNHYDTEIVQRTMDRSPSNVRLLDQDSGITFSLTTDGEFPSIAFPPGDMMPNHLSV
                     C"
     gene            75336..76043
                     /locus_tag="pgaptmp_000057"
     CDS             75336..76043
                     /locus_tag="pgaptmp_000057"
                     /inference="COORDINATES: ab initio
                     prediction:GeneMarkS-2+"
                     /note="Derived by automated computational analysis using
                     gene prediction method: GeneMarkS-2+."
                     /codon_start=1
                     /transl_table=11
                     /product="hypothetical protein"
                     /protein_id="extdb:pgaptmp_000057"
                     /translation="MNRRTFLTTGASIASFLPLAQLRGVGTSQECELSDILPSKELVP
                     DEFKYLGPDRGTKIHPARDQDSEAVFEAYVVDKYTLPSGPKQFQGRVQTGARLTREKA
                     VTSETIDNHHEMLLWTAFNGNEPSTEYFTEWCDVELSDDVVDGYRRSEFFFREPQTQQ
                     WPNDQAAASKPYREYAAILQSTDWGVLEVEVERNDVNEQWETRQVAQQLMTRMQHIAA
                     VSARPTDPAALDDEEWP"
     gene            76040..77143
                     /locus_tag="pgaptmp_000058"
     CDS             76040..77143
                     /locus_tag="pgaptmp_000058"
                     /inference="COORDINATES: ab initio
                     prediction:GeneMarkS-2+"
                     /note="Derived by automated computational analysis using
                     gene prediction method: GeneMarkS-2+."
                     /codon_start=1
                     /transl_table=11
                     /product="hypothetical protein"
                     /protein_id="extdb:pgaptmp_000058"
                     /translation="MTSHSVGVEIQVDKYDTDGSTVTLPDSVAAELGVTGTEALRVEG
                     RTSTVVRKTPGTTPGDTVVLSSIASMNAGVGDGDSVTLDSVDPPLGESVTLTPFNEDA
                     RVVGEALSEDPSPVVGRIVSNGDYITVDVAGAEETVYFEVYTANPEPCIRFGSDTDIE
                     LVRPEPDDRPRSILTPEERVQLTHPSLCVESFDAITERLEQALCDLQILARQLPDEAL
                     RRVFGRGDEDGYETRSAVQDALSLLYLGLQENGDDVEDRFAEAIRRAEYTHDVDAHVT
                     VDVVHEDTLPTDVALQRLREHGLTYPTAFTEYERVKRDSSVQPEEVIQALEETDETPP
                     TMFGIEMERASATYGERQFPSTSVVDVTTAEEG"
     gene            77230..78390
                     /locus_tag="pgaptmp_000059"
     CDS             77230..78390
                     /locus_tag="pgaptmp_000059"
                     /inference="COORDINATES: ab initio
                     prediction:GeneMarkS-2+"
                     /note="Derived by automated computational analysis using
                     gene prediction method: GeneMarkS-2+."
                     /codon_start=1
                     /transl_table=11
                     /product="hypothetical protein"
                     /protein_id="extdb:pgaptmp_000059"
                     /translation="MATKSKYTTLEDTLTKEILVETAQHLSALPTPDEFKRIVEDELW
                     RVFVPEEHRDEQKVRLSELPDESLELLGYVDNEEKLYPWWLEQFNWEFSYDGHVALDT
                     STHELSGLEELSQGSPDVSKPSFREDNGIYAALRGFEKIGAYLRNYLDVSDKTDGVAD
                     VDGRLHAIRQRHNEESNGSLNGEQSRPLLRLSQEANWIESTEILAEWVNAVVELAPPN
                     DVTMTSLMLVNCGLDKEYITGVSGITKPLDDALGESSWNSSWRRANAFADTLRWERVL
                     DIRIEESEYAEITSLEESLYSIWSERSLVQEDTTATLVEKGKEHETISIEERKHARTL
                     LELPVRKMGSSGYVSYISTKLSSGTGYPNSSEKDRSGTIYRLLTGEGPSKDA"
     gene            78383..80296
                     /locus_tag="pgaptmp_000060"
     CDS             78383..80296
                     /locus_tag="pgaptmp_000060"
                     /inference="COORDINATES: ab initio
                     prediction:GeneMarkS-2+"
                     /note="Derived by automated computational analysis using
                     gene prediction method: GeneMarkS-2+."
                     /codon_start=1
                     /transl_table=11
                     /product="hypothetical protein"
                     /protein_id="extdb:pgaptmp_000060"
                     /translation="MRDSANHDGTDYVDTEQDYEDEIKKSHAETPSAKADNCSISEAN
                     PKSSTLSPAVAIHSPTVTIRRGRSSTVSRVTIGERKVTELEIPEQAPPEVYQVEKSDI
                     GQPLEVGDSSMSPLKLKISSGVTVATQRPKSVTPLKSPEQAENSISLTTSDEPVEVGH
                     QKPSQVDSVDIASRIGEVSDIQPQSKQTMNREEETDRESEPEPLSNHDQSRTGELGEL
                     EDLLFEWAGGNPYTSRRPQVIVHEQSTDGKSLALLQRTLRDNYTFLRGGEPTAEVAST
                     RAGELKTTHLKGKIVTLDLADNKFSKRSSGDTPKIHLQQTDIVQKLVEWTDTLYAGNL
                     GYLIVSVPSEWNDKERGIDFVKNLRDHLAVQTETDSADIRAAKPRSSNGWGELASRYF
                     GVEATDAKTVSGVESRHQALIEREEWRSTALGKESGGETGRESDEHYLVKSKIAETVA
                     HRWYLETETDRSYDDFFTEAVLDSGTKRLQTEPQIEGGDSGIKPDVEVWMKGDTELLR
                     GFETLLEGDEGNTPSLTGDDTVVIEYESGRGQAGANFRKIRETLEKYDGREVDVDHVL
                     LVVPPAVLFTGPNRARLVERLITTWSHHVEEKEAHLCVPRSRGRAKGYGTDVTLRLVG
                     STLAEFTHRADGN"
     gene            80286..82016
                     /locus_tag="pgaptmp_000061"
     CDS             80286..82016
                     /locus_tag="pgaptmp_000061"
                     /inference="COORDINATES: protein motif:HMM:NF012234.2"
                     /note="Derived by automated computational analysis using
                     gene prediction method: Protein Homology.
                     GO_function: GO:0005524 - ATP binding [Evidence IEA];
                     GO_function: GO:0016887 - ATP hydrolysis activity
                     [Evidence IEA]"
                     /codon_start=1
                     /transl_table=11
                     /product="AAA family ATPase"
                     /protein_id="extdb:pgaptmp_000061"
                     /translation="MATELKPLAGWLDELVEDSDQSVEVRAALYDGSENRITRLSRDE
                     WILSLSSSEKRYRWVTHGARDGSSGTVELLQVTFETKSIDGGSSDDSSKYDSKIQVEV
                     EGDGAHGIDLGLTDGTRVSFQLSVESDTDQQDTAEITELHDVFEKPPERYRVVGLEDE
                     RRQVREFLSEDEENLEILQRRGLLLEGPPGTGKTELVIDVCMSVFGGLPTIISGPEIL
                     NKWVGESERILREKFEDARRNDSSVLYIDELDAIGGSRNDSSQDYATHIVAQLLVLMD
                     GIDAKVGEDHSLKVIASTNRPDALDAALLRPGRFGNRPVKFEVPGEAAATAILHFYLE
                     KVNAKSSVPLSDPLSGFVEDGEIEQIDSFVQTMLIGLTGAEIEDLVGEALREARRNSE
                     SGSALSLNTLEKSFETGPYVASYAEIELSGPKMQTIDTDVLQGLGDSLVAYSESNSSG
                     PHDVLKEYAGWLLSVDDLEVDNVVYRSIDARTLVGEAGVDSEAYIASRLAVPEDSAVC
                     VVLRYTERLTHAAMQDVSSAGRALVALNEQLASWKDENLLIVEDADERVHEFFPKVYS
                     PDIYDLNKHR"
     gene            complement(82367..84043)
                     /locus_tag="pgaptmp_000062"
     CDS             complement(82367..84043)
                     /locus_tag="pgaptmp_000062"
                     /inference="COORDINATES: similar to AA
                     sequence:RefSeq:WP_004594442.1"
                     /note="Derived by automated computational analysis using
                     gene prediction method: Protein Homology.
                     GO_function: GO:0003677 - DNA binding [Evidence IEA];
                     GO_function: GO:0004803 - transposase activity [Evidence
                     IEA];
                     GO_process: GO:0006313 - transposition, DNA-mediated
                     [Evidence IEA]"
                     /codon_start=1
                     /transl_table=11
                     /product="transposase"
                     /protein_id="extdb:pgaptmp_000062"
                     /translation="MPITIESRRTVFRQIARLSYAEWPAYDSTPLYDRTSLTGLESDV
                     RIVSGAWFTHHEHISVEQFVSELPLAYFQFEAHDCYEDPTHYEMDTLFRVFVLKELHG
                     WEHETALYEYLESHPELCERLGLETVPDQSTLWRSWHTRFSDELRETVQKAARTILIK
                     AQNADVTVPREPEQILPARCDDVDESVPDDRAILDNTDRVTEHVSRVVFPAFSLNRGE
                     GCEVHEHAFWDLQTYLGLRERLAANEGARSFVYESTRERTPLGHAHRDHIRDLSIEQI
                     RAMYRQAIRRLIDEVAETETFFRAGIVAIDITEAAPFTGDRTGHEDEIIGTKEQTDEY
                     AYQWATVQLVGNAVPIVLDARPVRKGETRLEIVEDLLDSAEDLAHVDNVLMDREFDSQ
                     HVLEMISQRGLSYVVPKRMQTSEKSQAKRLLQRDQDRYETDRKLHLGKNEWHETTLIY
                     RRKKDSEHDDYRQYSVFMTNGASGHLTEYGYRWEIESGYRSIKRFMAATTSKNFGLRF
                     FYFAFACLLYSIWRAVDLLVQVELTGEYEHSPIVTADNTLTLLKKETGIG"
     gene            complement(84123..85763)
                     /locus_tag="pgaptmp_000063"
     CDS             complement(84123..85763)
                     /locus_tag="pgaptmp_000063"
                     /inference="COORDINATES: similar to AA
                     sequence:RefSeq:WP_013034989.1"
                     /note="Derived by automated computational analysis using
                     gene prediction method: Protein Homology.
                     GO_function: GO:0005524 - ATP binding [Evidence IEA];
                     GO_process: GO:0009058 - biosynthetic process [Evidence
                     IEA]"
                     /codon_start=1
                     /transl_table=11
                     /product="Mur ligase family protein"
                     /protein_id="extdb:pgaptmp_000063"
                     /translation="MSRTAFEIYGRGFGWSWRLRGPAEVLATGSRHYDTSRAARDAID
                     IVRAAVAELSGNEESFPDTDVDAPDIIVEQEATPSGELPEERNNWVWRLQTTNGVLGH
                     SADRFPTEMAAQSAADQFLDYAAGALPMFLVGAEYEWKTGPKPIEVGSSSLTGLVSEA
                     TRGIRHRKVLDQIDTQIVVSGTRGKSSTTQRLDDVFNRRGYDTLTKITGNHPLLIHNG
                     EVHPIERRGPRTTLYENISLIAEFVPELDAYEPDDVAIFENQGITEYTTRLFNQRLTD
                     PDIIVLTNVRQDHTDTLGKTRTDLARSFARSVPAGTHVVSGEQHPVLHEYMQKEIERR
                     GGTIEQVDIPDEHEGLIGSETIHAVNAVLDVVGEPPLPAEEIESFLSAIQPTWIELED
                     GLIFNAAEVNDVESTEMVRRVLVDDECITPFVYLRRDRRGRTASFAQYIELLFERELI
                     DEAHIGGANTRAFAENVDVPTKCHSQNADPEQVLTELFTDGRPVILMGNTVDEFMREM
                     QASIEQRVKEKRQAASASEAVDISEQGSAEATKPKDHE"
     gene            complement(85760..86926)
                     /locus_tag="pgaptmp_000064"
     CDS             complement(85760..86926)
                     /locus_tag="pgaptmp_000064"
                     /inference="COORDINATES: similar to AA
                     sequence:RefSeq:WP_008368193.1"
                     /note="Derived by automated computational analysis using
                     gene prediction method: Protein Homology."
                     /codon_start=1
                     /transl_table=11
                     /product="poly-gamma-glutamate biosynthesis protein
                     PgsC/CapC"
                     /protein_id="extdb:pgaptmp_000064"
                     /translation="MWVATLVAVIGLLSVGAITQFTGYRMGGSITIPVLAVYSLKNFV
                     MLPVFVLSAAAAYVGLWVLRRRTLIFGRDELIAAMVIGTAVPVVTLFFILQLGLEVGV
                     VAFLGSILPGLAAYNYHRIKPEYRRNDLLASIGLFVTLTALGWVLVSNGYAREFGALT
                     PPVLFSSTADVAIYKGVAVPIDPESVILSREIVAGLFAGGLVLSERLRGRFGVRVGII
                     GAVLLAIYALASYWLVILYVLLLALSFGFIQLSNYLTLRYGRVLLGVTVAVAIFAAVS
                     LTFVVPIERGLSAFFTAILAGVGAYNAHASAPFERRLVVPLQIVVFVPALIVARLFSA
                     PQPRGFPQELTLPVLGIAAVLWVAALGVAYWYTVSPPGEDEVLSASVLSEGGET"
     gene            complement(86980..87393)
                     /locus_tag="pgaptmp_000065"
     CDS             complement(86980..87393)
                     /locus_tag="pgaptmp_000065"
                     /inference="COORDINATES: similar to AA
                     sequence:RefSeq:WP_004977673.1"
                     /note="Derived by automated computational analysis using
                     gene prediction method: Protein Homology."
                     /codon_start=1
                     /transl_table=11
                     /product="response regulator"
                     /protein_id="extdb:pgaptmp_000065"
                     /translation="MSVNIRKRDGYAASMPAEILAADDDEDIREMIDVSLSEEFDVET
                     VKDGLEAWEYLEESPDSLPKAVILDVMMPEMDGFSVLDHIRENDGMQDIQVIILTSRS
                     REEDIVRALEAGADDFLAKPFNKSELYGRVQQTLQ"
     gene            87503..91408
                     /locus_tag="pgaptmp_000066"
     CDS             87503..91408
                     /locus_tag="pgaptmp_000066"
                     /inference="COORDINATES: similar to AA
                     sequence:RefSeq:WP_008606609.1"
                     /note="Derived by automated computational analysis using
                     gene prediction method: Protein Homology."
                     /codon_start=1
                     /transl_table=11
                     /product="PAS domain-containing protein"
                     /protein_id="extdb:pgaptmp_000066"
                     /translation="MLGTTDELDDPIRVLYVNSDPEFAELVQTKLQQTSTEIDCIPAD
                     GIDEALHHLATERIDCIVTAYSLEDSDGIGLTESIRQQNDDIPILLFTGQGSEEIASK
                     ATRAGVSDYIPVRSERDNFTLLAARIRTLTKAARKQTEAEQTKRRFRRTLERATDAIY
                     AVDSDWRIEYMNEKMAERVDRDPDAVVGQTIWEEFPSIVGTELEDTYRTAMETGEPVS
                     FEQHLEEPFDYWVEVRAFPDDDGLTVFSREITAERERELKVERSDAILENIYDVVSVL
                     DEQGDIEFANTAAKRLLAGDQSAQLTGQQLETVVGDRVSDSDITRFSQAVESTLDEIE
                     SDGGSTGLYDTDLQLDVVVGTSERTFDVRMTPFQSRASKQVAVVARDVTEQSEVKRQL
                     ERERDALQDLQAVMGESDVSAESRLQNLLEVGCQTLGLEIGIVSRIQDSDYTVEAVHA
                     PEADIEVGDQFDLESTYCAEVVGTDSVCSFVDAVSDGKETHPAYREFELESYIGVPLV
                     VDDTRYGTVNFSSPTTRLAPFGALERTFVELVAQLVSTEISRRRDRAELERQEFLFDR
                     VQDIADIGIWEFIPSSGELIWSDGVRQIHGVDEDYEPSLDDAIEFYHPDDRETITAAV
                     DRAIEDGEPYDLDLRIVRPDGEVRDVRAWGEYVDDTQRGDSALRGVFQDITERKAKRR
                     EHRELAEEYEALLETSGDAIFLLDVDTAGEDPSFEFARLSPGYESQTGITTEEVRGKT
                     PRDVFGDQEGAELEANYTRCVDQGAPISYREELDIGDGAQFWETSLAPVVVDGETVRI
                     VGIARNVTEQVERERELEATNQRLESLIEATPLTVMEIDTDGTVIRWNDEAETMFGWS
                     QDEVLGEFNPMVPDEQQEEFASHRQRVLNGERIRAKEIRRETKDGDELDLLLSVAPVT
                     GPDGETTSILAVLEDITEQKRLEARLRSLQDTAQSLSGAESSDEIGAIAVDAAAEILD
                     LDITGIWEYDDRENVLVPITETSEARDLFGESPRFTPGDSLAWDVFESGETQVYDDIQ
                     AEGQPHNPNTEIRSEILVPLGEYGLMSTGSVSTQVFSETDVDLFRILGATVEAALARA
                     SREEELHRQNERLDQFASVVSHDLRNPLSVAMGFLEIAEETGKAEHFEKVESAHDRIE
                     RLIEDLLTLARGETTIEDAEEIDLESITTEAWGYVDTEEATLTVADGIPTVTGDAGRL
                     TQLFENLFRNAIEHGGADVTVTVGGLDGDDGFYVEDTGSGIPQEKQDDVFKHGVTSSE
                     GGTGFGLSIVADIAKAHGWTVSVTDGSNGGARFEFKRSK"
     gene            complement(91847..92455)
                     /locus_tag="pgaptmp_000067"
     CDS             complement(91847..92455)
                     /locus_tag="pgaptmp_000067"
                     /inference="COORDINATES: similar to AA
                     sequence:RefSeq:WP_013035103.1"
                     /note="Derived by automated computational analysis using
                     gene prediction method: Protein Homology."
                     /codon_start=1
                     /transl_table=11
                     /product="hypothetical protein"
                     /protein_id="extdb:pgaptmp_000067"
                     /translation="MGSDEIRHPVLVDTDALISVANTSLWPKVVGNLNLTTTNVCIHE
                     LKRHTRDKSEYAPDGSRQKWIHDGSVAALKPFEDSSNTAFTTINSVPRPHGPDAGEQS
                     LEQELEQHPESYTFVVLMDQRGRESISRTFEERDQYGVAVAPSYLLYLLHKNGNCSKQ
                     EFCEACGELLEGEGWTSYSSIQAIWQEIPIDCSSYVDGNLLP"
     gene            complement(92459..92770)
                     /locus_tag="pgaptmp_000068"
     CDS             complement(92459..92770)
                     /locus_tag="pgaptmp_000068"
                     /inference="COORDINATES: similar to AA
                     sequence:RefSeq:WP_008606604.1"
                     /note="Derived by automated computational analysis using
                     gene prediction method: Protein Homology."
                     /codon_start=1
                     /transl_table=11
                     /product="hypothetical protein"
                     /protein_id="extdb:pgaptmp_000068"
                     /translation="MATNNDKIQFRGADEKRASQRLSEMRLGGINISELAREGLKEKL
                     REVLSNEERVELHQQYLNGELDEGVAKILIGDLLEDIEREREAVGKAETLSTDGVFQN
                     K"
     gene            93407..93730
                     /locus_tag="pgaptmp_000069"
     CDS             93407..93730
                     /locus_tag="pgaptmp_000069"
                     /inference="COORDINATES: ab initio
                     prediction:GeneMarkS-2+"
                     /note="Derived by automated computational analysis using
                     gene prediction method: GeneMarkS-2+."
                     /codon_start=1
                     /transl_table=11
                     /product="hypothetical protein"
                     /protein_id="extdb:pgaptmp_000069"
                     /translation="MFISGADIPSEPVNDCWRFPDGENIGIAVENLDFSVRLNPDDTY
                     TIDHHLYYAGPEGTCVSEGVYQTTAQVKLAETMESGPVLSLAYELTVGDDGVDSVTVE
                     ATPVK"
     gene            94199..95404
                     /locus_tag="pgaptmp_000070"
     CDS             94199..95404
                     /locus_tag="pgaptmp_000070"
                     /inference="COORDINATES: similar to AA
                     sequence:RefSeq:WP_004060577.1"
                     /note="Derived by automated computational analysis using
                     gene prediction method: Protein Homology."
                     /codon_start=1
                     /transl_table=11
                     /product="AAA family ATPase"
                     /protein_id="extdb:pgaptmp_000070"
                     /translation="MGGLFEDVEDEIYCEKRVLKEEYQPDEILERDAEVEEYKHALTD
                     ALFGRSPDNIFLFGKAGVGKTAVTNFVLSELQREALRRDTADEIHVTKVNCNNQSVYS
                     AVRHLVNSLRPEGTASFPKKGPSTADAFEELYEQMERLGGTHLFVLDEIDHLSDPDPL
                     LYEFPRARANGHIKEAKVGLIGISNNYTFRNTLSAKVKSTLMEHEISFSTYDAGELHT
                     ILSDRAQRAFVDGACVDSAISACAAFAAKDDGSARQAIDLLREAADAAQKDGATTVTA
                     EHVERVREQVNRGQLRDKIDDQTMHAQLVLEAVARQQLADDESVRTKRVQKRYEAVAD
                     AWGHDHLTSLKSIQNHLDDLHMLGFLIRTDENKGQTGGRSYCWEVDMNLETVIEAREE
                     IEHDMQPPE"
     gene            95672..96871
                     /locus_tag="pgaptmp_000071"
     CDS             95672..96871
                     /locus_tag="pgaptmp_000071"
                     /inference="COORDINATES: similar to AA
                     sequence:RefSeq:WP_008610641.1"
                     /note="Derived by automated computational analysis using
                     gene prediction method: Protein Homology."
                     /codon_start=1
                     /transl_table=11
                     /product="site-specific integrase"
                     /protein_id="extdb:pgaptmp_000071"
                     /translation="MDLDELTDVYWQDIAPKRYRDGFDEDRDVPTYDWLTEHGYSGIA
                     YALREHHDLTPKQFFVDVVGLEDEASDEWDWNVDHKETVNTLEVYLNSIQTRGGRAES
                     TVETHRTRLAKWVRTYRELHGTDALLEPLSDLDQQPREIERCLAVLDVFDDELSTDRS
                     KLEYLHVARAWYAFVKRRKYAKYNPLSEAGEEFGWEASEPDPQALSASQVRRIYSEVD
                     SPEAELLVVALAGWGLRPSEVAALHVDQVVLDAEDAHLSFGDGERKNGPGEVTLLYGV
                     DVVADRIDVLTDRENWNGYLFPSRSSSTGHVSVSTIRRRFKQLADTAGVVVDGETPTP
                     KMGRRFWYSAYQEAVGEVLEGLEGVAEDQGSSSTEVVLRNYLSREQERKARRRRMYEK
                     LEAVFES"
     gene            97226..97411
                     /locus_tag="pgaptmp_000072"
     CDS             97226..97411
                     /locus_tag="pgaptmp_000072"
                     /inference="COORDINATES: ab initio
                     prediction:GeneMarkS-2+"
                     /note="Derived by automated computational analysis using
                     gene prediction method: GeneMarkS-2+."
                     /codon_start=1
                     /transl_table=11
                     /product="hypothetical protein"
                     /protein_id="extdb:pgaptmp_000072"
                     /translation="MSNPSVSLHDKILNEFGNRIQESEDIPPELVEKLEELDRYGLES
                     TESIESALDEVVDDAPE"
     gene            97383..99884
                     /locus_tag="pgaptmp_000073"
     CDS             97383..99884
                     /locus_tag="pgaptmp_000073"
                     /inference="COORDINATES: protein motif:HMM:NF014516.2"
                     /note="Derived by automated computational analysis using
                     gene prediction method: Protein Homology."
                     /codon_start=1
                     /transl_table=11
                     /product="AAA family ATPase"
                     /protein_id="extdb:pgaptmp_000073"
                     /translation="MRWWTMRLNRLKIEEFRGIRCTELEFSDKGILIYGPNGVGKSST
                     LIALEYLLTGTVSRLTGRGAGRKPLEHALVHKKADSREDSKVTAEFSHRGESVEIRRC
                     VADGELEVLSSNSATTTALAELTSAVEDQQNVLSRQELLQFINATDSDRSKALNTILR
                     IDDIDEYRMTLQRAHRNISNKLDKAKNDLSDSQKDFYTELEDGVEKVPTANPQSIASE
                     TSAVKAINELRAYYDADPLSELDEGEFTVGIREPAQPIQHPLASTATTSKLGEIDQFS
                     AALDDLVLTPLEELHERVETLNTAVELRRDVEAQNLLEQGESIVTHDSTQCPLCLSEY
                     DGTELLELINERQNNAAEAKSLQQHIQDQQQSIKDAVKQVLTQVNQVCRDLDTQLPDS
                     AEDLSRYTEILAQFSENLASFDEELDSGGLLEVPHMNDSPATIRDSLLPDELEVTITE
                     LLDIAESVGEPEDQFAAYGHLNRAEVRFEQYLEDERIAERLDKQKQIAKYLESEFQTV
                     RKKLLDETLEEIRIQINEMINLAASELILQEDYKLESTDTGIEFRVPFHDGSTQRPNQ
                     IFSEGQQDIVGLSLFLAMANVGCVNSVELILLDDVLSSVDAEHRSHVARILDSELGER
                     FQFILTTHDLVWSRHLRQTSHIDSDNVVHMSGWSYEAGVHRHHDITDPQQNIEFHLRN
                     NDLTAAAAWGRKTAEFYASKGCEKLAVDVPYRKIEKLSLSDYLHALMPELVDILKDGT
                     VDDDTVYDDETQEDMVDRFASIQTFIDQNHWGMNKNVHYSEPEFASYSEVELRENLSI
                     LDDLADVLYCSCCDTWRTERNDGFGCDCSILVKSS"
     gene            100103..102691
                     /locus_tag="pgaptmp_000074"
     CDS             100103..102691
                     /locus_tag="pgaptmp_000074"
                     /inference="COORDINATES: similar to AA
                     sequence:RefSeq:WP_014555899.1"
                     /note="Derived by automated computational analysis using
                     gene prediction method: Protein Homology."
                     /codon_start=1
                     /transl_table=11
                     /product="PD-(D/E)XK nuclease family protein"
                     /protein_id="extdb:pgaptmp_000074"
                     /translation="MSITRAKSIDSLYEECKDFDLVLVPDAPMASALNRRLDQPHFGP
                     FAITPRRLAARRREQAEDRLAFLEIIETTDLNWKETSYAIGNILQCWEYQGTADAVLD
                     YGQFATTATHTAVDCIADMDTTSKRLTEYSIDADTSVAVVGFKHLTELERSVLPPDYE
                     TINPFTEESFDHPPFRILDSPAAIVDAVLDTVSSENAGDVAVVLDAASQYSSLIESAL
                     EAADIPYYGGPGFTDDARHRAFLQLLRSAHAGRDTRVGDVRPLLTQLGMPIDIEHDEK
                     RLYDLDHSEVDWLLEFRDEIRTSTFEEAIDAYEAVTDTTIDAFRDELATLGLLDDVVT
                     EPAVDRLEFYLQSYEVPVDRENEGVLLADAKSAAHVDRAVVFYLGLDEGWTHSSPRRP
                     WVDRDQEFERNIRQFQLLLQNGVDQYYLVQDTNGGSPVTPCLYFEELFDEDFDRFSDL
                     DSLQHSRAFRPTQDGFEREALDVSPEEVTALSQSSLNTYVNSPRDYFFSRLVDNPDKE
                     HFREGNLFHDFAEFYVSHPDVITTDTLDEVATVMLDEVDPFLRGVDREVRLTKYRVGL
                     QTIVEFLEANPPQSGGFRTPDSSWGENFFAEYYDQPIDSSTTERWFENTDLGLKGKID
                     LVHSSTRLLDYKSGAKKSAYSVVKHSALDPPSDKPNFQALLYLAHQRTEHPGEELQFT
                     FFHFLETLDDVVTGDGSLENCLTTVTYYPVTYEGYIAREDTFTELQEEAANDCNKTFS
                     QVEYEEYLAFLDVHEFPETRDKGELMESAFARLLTEQMKQSVGDYKYVKKGCKQALRH
                     LLRIRNQNYFAGDVDAFEQFVQDRLSELNARRTGDERFPVQGLGGDPNYRYVDNRDCI
                     LEGGSR"
     gene            102688..105549
                     /locus_tag="pgaptmp_000075"
     CDS             102688..105549
                     /locus_tag="pgaptmp_000075"
                     /inference="COORDINATES: similar to AA
                     sequence:RefSeq:WP_004062114.1"
                     /note="Derived by automated computational analysis using
                     gene prediction method: Protein Homology."
                     /codon_start=1
                     /transl_table=11
                     /product="ATP-dependent helicase"
                     /protein_id="extdb:pgaptmp_000075"
                     /translation="MTAPNDQQQDLIDSKQGIHVVDAGAGTGKTFTVTRRYAEIVDQD
                     DVEPEDVLLVTFTNNAATEMRERIVANCDYGMRELADAPIQTFHSLCHDILMEHGFEA
                     PTLLGIDDRITGSTRVLEDENVEKAKFREFIRRFSDDHPEYDDFFRAVEEPVELLGLI
                     NQLAAKGVFPTADDWYRNGERHLDGDFAAFREIFDELNQPRNDGNKQSKLRSKLGGYG
                     NDTCYLPDAPEEDEIRGGWGEKQVPAAVARLAFDEQREGLKNFVHDVYHEYLEFALSR
                     NYLNFSFLQLFAFVLLCDDHRLRDDVAFEYVMIDEFQDSSEIQFKLALLLADTNNVCV
                     VGDWKQSIYSFQYAAVENITEFESRLDRFVDELNEDHERVSWATRPIIDIELVENYRS
                     TQALLDFSEHSLVTPAASKDDVDEAAVRDRIVSLSSNAAHENSSIEAIQHEDEHEAVL
                     TKIQEIVGNDAYQVEEDDELRLPEYSDIAVLTRTRDFGRELLSVAEEYGLPMAYEGGI
                     ELFRSDPAKLLLAWLRILESDAERGWAVVLEEAGYTLDEVKHILDTEAYPANMQTFKS
                     ELASLETVGGVAQRVFSQYDYDGAYADVLLTTIQSVHSATTLTRGDLIRFIERGIEDG
                     STHEVHASAGTNSVTVQTIHAAKGLEHPIVVLANMNSHRFPPSGGNSNAITFDDPIGL
                     RQRKVYADDHGYPHIHDNWRSDVLRKCLPRGYDEERRLVYVAMTRAESHLVFAAGESP
                     NTFIEELPVDLEELEPDVQEADISETTQAHLQIAVPTPDGPVGHSPHTLMRDDVFEEV
                     DDGRGTAFGTQTHEFAERYVLEGDVEPSNADERHIKSFLDSLDGELRVEEDAYLPLTV
                     NGEQVTISGIVDLVHVRPDTVEIIDFKTDLGRHAEDEYRKQLSVYYHVLDEWFPDRVV
                     TAGIFYTAEGDRVDIDPLTRANLIELIAEQQGLGTSTAE"
     gene            complement(105880..107166)
                     /locus_tag="pgaptmp_000076"
     CDS             complement(105880..107166)
                     /locus_tag="pgaptmp_000076"
                     /inference="COORDINATES: similar to AA
                     sequence:RefSeq:WP_012289783.1"
                     /note="Derived by automated computational analysis using
                     gene prediction method: Protein Homology."
                     /codon_start=1
                     /transl_table=11
                     /product="AAA family ATPase"
                     /protein_id="extdb:pgaptmp_000076"
                     /translation="MREFGEEQTIFDDMDVLNPNKGYRPRELPEREMELDELHSALRP
                     ATLGSTPLNVFVYGPTGQGKTAAINLKTHQLQSFADEQGIDVTVVNVKCKGLDKSYHL
                     LTHLVKELRGPGAELPKGHQKKALFQMVTTELRRIGGTIIVILDEIDAIGDDDYVLYE
                     LPRLELDDVRLSIIGITNDLQFRENLNADVRSSLGEDEIEFSPYNANQLRAILARRAA
                     KGLTDTEFVDRADEDPRPTVAANGIDGKVLVSDVLEPDVIPLAAAFAAADSGDARQAI
                     KLVFRACRLADDAGEQSVTEQHVRDARDYIERRAVERGIHSLPTHAKIALMAVTYYTV
                     RDDATWIETNKLYDYHKQICAQYGVESLSDRRYREKLNNLSHSNILKKKTTGRGQGKG
                     VTNRYSLAVGIETAIENLPNSEDRLGGGADVIRDMV"
     gene            107877..109109
                     /locus_tag="pgaptmp_000077"
     CDS             107877..109109
                     /locus_tag="pgaptmp_000077"
                     /inference="COORDINATES: similar to AA
                     sequence:RefSeq:WP_004213885.1"
                     /note="Derived by automated computational analysis using
                     gene prediction method: Protein Homology.
                     GO_function: GO:0005524 - ATP binding [Evidence IEA];
                     GO_function: GO:0016887 - ATP hydrolysis activity
                     [Evidence IEA]"
                     /codon_start=1
                     /transl_table=11
                     /product="AAA family ATPase"
                     /protein_id="extdb:pgaptmp_000077"
                     /translation="MNNSSDDSYTLDDARDEIGILRRVTDDVVEVIRTAADEEVLEYL
                     IEEEKLDVIHDGKRGLGRVRRAVLESTLASDRLKRVVSLRGDETPEEILVPRDVRRNA
                     KVALEAGKPVVLYGPTGTGKTTFAKQLARETGIGYALNTATPSWTPSDIIGGISPDYT
                     GQSLSYRTKLGCVSEAVQRARRFDVEYGVILDEITRADISKIFGPLYTAIENPHQTIF
                     ETDEGETIELDERVNIICTMNMSDRTVNELDNAITRRFAMIELDEYEEDKRRQLFKDW
                     ITSHVTDQTDLDENEILRLFERDYEGINHGHEATSQGAIMRFGPMHYRDVAVFLGVGC
                     RDGGEYEYDQTDAVGQAFRTYIVPRLLNSAAFPQVERIAEHYRALNGEFEEFDLSPAA
                     VLAERELEQERRQMGSYE"
     gene            109109..110869
                     /locus_tag="pgaptmp_000078"
     CDS             109109..110869
                     /locus_tag="pgaptmp_000078"
                     /inference="COORDINATES: similar to AA
                     sequence:RefSeq:WP_008441309.1"
                     /note="Derived by automated computational analysis using
                     gene prediction method: Protein Homology."
                     /codon_start=1
                     /transl_table=11
                     /product="McrC family protein"
                     /protein_id="extdb:pgaptmp_000078"
                     /translation="MSSVDEVYQYGQDTFNVPERGEIRIEGCPPTIGDQLRRASFTQE
                     SPGVFTKHQEALDSDREYEVVTVTVDGDENEVIHVEATDIIGVVSLTPSSKVQVDPKI
                     DWEHIFDMLLAVYDQNRSIEYHGIPLRDFLSDDVHLDDVFVVLAINYLDGLETIQRHG
                     FIRDLVIRRVDSLDGRGDIDVEQTLLNHVRGTIEPNWIRNETEYDNAVNSLLHYAGKT
                     LLRLFQQNSHENEHPAYDRIFSEVHREVQRLEGMGVSSGLGRMDEYRRLTLYDLPKQR
                     RYYRKAFDVSKAIMSSSLGQQLRDGPRELVVDYVLNMESLFEQYSQVVVERELNRVKS
                     YDHLDELADVTPVRSPSVNPFEDEYEVYHQPDHAVQEGEETLAVLDSKYYAEGHDPVK
                     ESSSRSRLFSYAYLLHADRLAFLCPLLEPKRRRITQTDAELQIVSPEGEFSLDGYDAV
                     IHEYLHDVLVERVPELEAFRVVSENKLCLDGVAESDLSQAKSMSGPFTFKDVRDFSLR
                     VVKAAADEHSWEVRNRFDLEQDGDWTREQIETRCNRRYEHTTTCVPVFCRDRGQEWVD
                     LYFLQNGNGKVEKEGPLKLL"
     gene            complement(110874..111257)
                     /locus_tag="pgaptmp_000079"
     CDS             complement(110874..111257)
                     /locus_tag="pgaptmp_000079"
                     /inference="COORDINATES: similar to AA
                     sequence:RefSeq:WP_008322218.1"
                     /note="Derived by automated computational analysis using
                     gene prediction method: Protein Homology."
                     /codon_start=1
                     /transl_table=11
                     /product="hypothetical protein"
                     /protein_id="extdb:pgaptmp_000079"
                     /translation="MAGPGQIPGRYNLVIKGAYETFEHQIPIADFVQRLEEDDVPDKV
                     SVVGLAEALADEDRASRLAREMDQRANDLEYQSPTVQFVVEGTFHRSGRVYDLRYDGE
                     LYSLQRVFGPQLERKGDGDWLVAPF"
ORIGIN      
        1 cgttagaatc aggcgagctg ctcgactgca agtgcctcgt cggtcggata ccacgtatgt
       61 ttattccgct cagctaggcc gacgttctgg agacggctca gaatcgaacc tacctcgttt
      121 cgttcctttc cgttcgcatt cggttcgttg aacggcgagt ccagaagttc gcttacgtca
      181 ccgtggatca cacgacggac cgcgccgccg gtgttttgac gcagtgctcg aagtacgtac
      241 agctcttcca ctgtgagcct gtcaatcgcg tctacaggct catcaatgtc gccgagacgg
      301 gtttctggag tcgcccactt ttcgaagaca aactcgatta gtgtgttttc gcggtcctca
      361 atgttttcaa cggaccactt gtcgtactcg ttctggatgt cccactggac ccagagtttc
      421 gactcaacgt atcctttgtc acacttcgtc tcgaactcag cattgcccca tttcgagttc
      481 cacgatctgc ttgcaagtgt tagattcccg agtctgtgaa cgttcgcttc gtaccgtgca
      541 tctggacttg ggtactcgcc cgcgtcctca atggggatct cttctggact ctggggccag
      601 atgtgttcga cagtgtactc gttgctcatc gcttccacaa gtgttggtcc gccccgctca
      661 ccttctttat ctgcgcggtg tttgttgtag aagtagaaga ggtagcggag gtcctgtgag
      721 ctggcctttg agtacagatt agatgcggat agtgatcgac ggaactgagt gtcgtcctca
      781 tatcgattca tcagagagac tactttgctg acccagacat cagcgggact atctttgctg
      841 atgtctcgag tacgaacgta gaggctcgac tctcccgtgt ggcttcggtg gttccctatt
      901 gagtagacgc ggaagatgta tgtctcaatc gcgttcagca aatcacgcct cccatcgtca
      961 tcgagagacg gccatgcttt gagcagcaac gggtagaact tcgtcgcgtg tcggagtcgg
     1021 tggatacgat gaacaagatc tgaaacctcg tcatcaccgg tttgaccaag gacctttgca
     1081 agtgcgttga agccacgttc caagctattg gtgtagtctc gaatgtactc caagcacgct
     1141 tgagggtctt cctgtcgaag ggtacggact tcttctttta gttcagagag gaaagcggga
     1201 tcgctatact cgtccgagtt tgaccaatcg aagtacgaga tgaagtgata gcgctggacc
     1261 gcgtcatcgc tgatatcggt gacgtaggga gactccaaca tcgtctgatg gtcgttgtac
     1321 atctctccaa acgactgtct gattcggtga atgatcgcct gggcctcgct ttcgtcgtct
     1381 gccgcgagat aggccatccg catcaggaac gacttcgttt tgtcgaacgt ggagagcgac
     1441 cgaccgcggt cgttgacact gtcgaagatg agcgtcgcct tctcggggtt ggcagcgtca
     1501 acgacgtaca ccatcagttc gagttcgaga atagtctccc agagctgttt gagctcggtg
     1561 gcaacatcca aggggtcgac gtctggggat gcggtgaggt cgtcaagttg ctcgtcaaag
     1621 tactccttcg cctcgatcat tttccgttga gatggtcgct ccggatcacg gacatcatgg
     1681 ccggtgagca gccattcgag gtacttattg tcctcttcgt cgaggagttg gagctgatag
     1741 atattgtcct caagcaggag tgtctcgcgc atctcttcga cgtcgtcgag tatctccgct
     1801 tcgtggtccg tttcaggtgc gagtttctcc agacactccg tcatcgagcg cactagtagt
     1861 gcgagcgagg tgaggcgctg ttggccgtcg atgagcagat tgatcggctt ttccctggag
     1921 gatccgtagc cactggtgct cccgccgctc tcggttttat ccgtcttctg gatgattatc
     1981 gttccaaagt agtgctgttt gcccgtagga agcgtgtaga ggtctgtcca gaggtcgtcc
     2041 cactcgggtt ttgtccaaga gtagtagcgt tggtactctg gaacatggaa cacccccgcc
     2101 gtcgttagtt cttctaacga tttctttcca gattccatat cacccaattt tcaggatgac
     2161 agatagttcc tctggacagt cacgttttct ctagcactgg tacgtcgaac tcaggatagt
     2221 aaatccgtgg ttcgttcggt gatggatcgg acggaacagt gtccaagtcc atattccgag
     2281 cggcgatggc gagtaccatc gagtcgagga tgtcgtctct gcggacatct ttgaggtagt
     2341 actcgcttcg tatctctcga taatgtgatt cggcgtcgtc aagttcgtcg cggagtagct
     2401 tcatccgaag accccgcccc cggtcagatg acttcgaata ggctatgggc tgaccgttca
     2461 gcgcggcaaa acagagctca ggatggctct cgcgtactac tccgtcgtat cgctctccga
     2521 cgacgtcgga gacctgcagt attttctgcc cgatgctgtg tgcctgtcta gaaagtccat
     2581 acccgattcg gtcgcggtgt tcgtcgcttg ctttctggta atcctcgagt tcggctgcgc
     2641 ttcgacacgg tgggtagaaa acggagattc ccctactgcc aagcagatcg ctcgcatctt
     2701 cgtcacatcg gcgtcgttcg ccttctggaa agccaatagg gatatctacg agaatctggt
     2761 ccacatcggc gtaggtctcg taaagctcat caaattcctc gtaggtttcc gtcctgacac
     2821 catcagcgtc gattaccgtc gcaagccagc cgagagggca cgcgtcgaca cccatgacag
     2881 acgtatcaag agttgacata cgtatccgta gtcaaatgga tttataaatt cactaggcca
     2941 cttcagccgg acaacgaaac gaaagttagg ccgggtcaga attgagactc actctctctt
     3001 gatgtcccaa ctcgtgactc tacaatatac tgtagtcggc ggattagcct ggtttctttt
     3061 gccgtcctac gtaccgaagt cggtgatgaa caggcaggtg aaataaccca aacctatacc
     3121 atatttggta atatcgtgca aaaggttttc agattagata cgtacctgcc tgcatgcgtc
     3181 gtattgagga tcaacatctt tccgaacttg aggggaaatc aaaagaagag cagattgcag
     3241 caatacgggg ggagtacatt gatgacacgt cgtggctctc gaaaggtaca atcaggggag
     3301 gagctgattt tgttcagggt ggtttcaact catcacactt cccattagag ctcatccaaa
     3361 acgcagatga tgaggacgct tctgcaatac gaatcgaact gtctggcgat gaaatctcga
     3421 ttttcgacaa tggagacggg ttcgatcttc acggggtagt tgcagtttgc caacagggcc
     3481 gctcaccaaa gcgatccaac gaccaaatcg gtttcatggg gatcgggttc aaatctttgt
     3541 ttgaagtttg tgacagagtc gaggttcatt caaacgggta tcatttcgca ttcgacactg
     3601 ccacgaccga agacctcaac ggacttcctg agcagtttgt tccagaagta gttcaagagc
     3661 cagaacaatc tctaccgtat gttcccgatg acgatgctga cgataatcag tatcagacga
     3721 agatcgttgg tagggttagt gactcgaccg gtgtgaaaac agctcttgac aaggaccaac
     3781 tatcacccag tgtctttctc ttcttgagag gtctcaacga gatccacatc catggtagca
     3841 tcggctcaaa ggattttgat cgacacctga agggccgtac ggttcccaat cctgagagcg
     3901 tatctatcgc cgcagaacaa tacaattcta agggaatcca cgaacccgat caggtagtct
     3961 ctcagagtag agacacggtg gaaacgaaga taatcgagag tagcgggagt attgaaaagt
     4021 gggccctgtt caggaatact tggaagatac caaaggatgt ccctcggcct cagttccggg
     4081 aacaaattac ggaacgtgag atgttcgtag ctctccctct tgacgatagc aaccggctaa
     4141 ctacaccaag caataaagaa ggatctgttc gggtgagtcc agtgcatagc tatctgccga
     4201 ttaagcaact gagcgaggtg gaagtcgatt ttatcataca cgctgatttc gatctagacc
     4261 caacccgggc tcgaatcaaa tctgactcaa aatggaacaa acgaatggct gaacaagttc
     4321 gtgaattggt actcctgcct gtattacgaa ctgtcgcaaa tcaccatatg tggaaagacg
     4381 atctgtatca tctcatccct gagtcggtcc catcctcgga tgagattatt gggggacttc
     4441 taggtgagat ggttcagaag gcgaggaatg aaaaaattgt tagcgacgag tctggggcat
     4501 tattcaaacc gaacgacgct gcgaaggcat cttcagctgt acactctcta ttcacacctg
     4561 aagaagtaga gtcaatagct ctgcgccgtc caatacaacc cattcaggaa gccgtccttg
     4621 atcgattggg catcggtaca gaatacaagc tcgtggacct cttgaacaag gacaagtgca
     4681 acaatgtact cttggagcgt ctacaagact cagagccctc tacctggttc tcagaattat
     4741 accgcgagtt tgcaaaagaa gcccctaatc ggcaagagta tcagtacaag gatgccttcg
     4801 ctaacgagat tattctaact caaaacaact cacttagcca gggtagaagt tcccggcaca
     4861 atgactcctg gacaccatat cttccgccga agaacggctt tgagggaata gatgagactc
     4921 gtgccgcgga gttgagcagt ttacaattgg ttcacacagg ggtacttcaa gtcgatgaac
     4981 acgattcagc accagtacgc gaactcttca aagaatacgg cgcgaaagag gcaactgctc
     5041 taactgttgt cgccgaagag gtcaagaacc gaggtgagca gagtttctcc caatcagatt
     5101 gtagaatagc gatacagact atctctaaca gtagtgatat cgaagaacag gttcgtaact
     5161 ggatctcggc gatcacctgg gaaaaccacc ccactagtgc atcacaggcg ttcatcggtg
     5221 aacttcggga tgaagtggat agtgaatctt gcggcgactg gatctcttcg aattggaaaa
     5281 ggctagacga ttctgagaga gaagcttcac tacgatttct aaagaaccaa agaaacgata
     5341 tcgaaatacc aactggcccg attacggttc gtacagttga gggggaatgg gtagacccaa
     5401 cgcggttagt ccttcccgag gagtacaatc ccaaatacaa tttcgaacaa ctacaggatg
     5461 agtacccaga cgcgttccgt agtctccaac tcggtttcgt ggatccttca ttcgcagaca
     5521 ccggcacaca gagggtatgg aaagagttct tcaaaggtct caatgtcggt gagaaagtga
     5581 acgatctcgt tgggaaagtc ggagaaatat atgtcgctcg gcagttgggt ccgagctatc
     5641 atcggatcga ccacggtgcc gatttccaat cagaggatgg ctcaaccctt attgaggtca
     5701 aatccaccaa agaatctagc cacgacgtca tcaccatcgg tggtggccaa ataacccgtc
     5761 ttattgggtg cgaggattca gaaacgaact atctagtata ccccgttgtg aacgcactca
     5821 accgcccatc aatcaagcct cgtgaactaa gcggaaccga actgctacag tcactagact
     5881 ccgctgattt cgatttggac gatttcaact agtcaaatcc gggtatcgga tatctcctaa
     5941 agatagtctc tctggggtca gtagctcgtg atgtcccggt cgccgagcac ccgcgcgtag
     6001 gcgtcgtcgc cggtcacgtc agcgagccgg ccggcgagtt cccggaggtc gtcgtcgacg
     6061 ccccacttct ggacgtaatt ctggacggcc tggcccttct cgtagcggta gcgcaggaac
     6121 tggagcttgt cgaggttcga gaggtggtcg ccaccgtcgc cgttgacgcg ctcctggatg
     6181 tacgcctgtc gcttctcgtc atcccacgtt ccgagttgga agccatcgtc ctggttgtag
     6241 aggcacatct ccttgagctc ctcgggcttg gcgttcgtcc cgcggcagag cttgttgacg
     6301 tcgtcgaacg agggactcgg cgtgtcgagc aggtcgatga acacgtcctc gacgccgatg
     6361 tcgctggcct cctggatgat gccgtagatc tcctggacga cctccttcgc ggacatgatc
     6421 tcgccgccgc gctgcacctt cccgtgatgc ttcgagtact cgcggaaaca cgcgcccatc
     6481 tccatcacgc cgatgtcgcc gcgagagagt tcgcggttct cttcgagttg tttacgggtg
     6541 cgtcgggccg tgcggtagat gttgcggcgg agcgatttcc aggaagtggg ctcagtgtca
     6601 tcgatgggtc gggcaacaac agcgatgtcg aaggagacag cttctccttc gaagaacttg
     6661 ttagaatccg ctgagatagg atacgtagcg gttacttcga atcccacatc gcacagagca
     6721 ctaagaagct cgccccacga ctctgagtca ctgtgatggt aggtgaaaga gagtgtacca
     6781 tccgtcttca gaagatggcg gattttatcg aacgcttgcc gcatctcatc ttcaaactct
     6841 tgtgcgccct tttgaacggc cggatttgca acaatactct ctttacgtgg cgtcttttca
     6901 ccctcaaacg actcgtattg agacttcagt agtatcctct gccaaacgta aaagaagtcg
     6961 gatagttcgg agtaaattac attatcgtaa tacggtgggt cagtaattac cgcatcaaat
     7021 tcattctcac cttcgatttg cctcatatca ccttgaagta ccgtggaatt ctctccaatt
     7081 gattgatcaa agggaggagt ttcttccatc ccatcatcag ccatataccg ttcggtgggc
     7141 gcgtttgcgt attctacacc tgacttgaca aggtcccaca tagatccaaa cgtgcctctt
     7201 ccatactttg caccccacac attcccttca cagggtttct gaggtggatc aaacgaatta
     7261 gacttgaata tattgacaac tttattatat gaatagtcat atccgaccat catattattc
     7321 gtccgtaaaa tgttactgaa tgcaagtaat agatattctc gatggctgat gtcatcgatt
     7381 tggtcaattg acctgaggag tttcgacatg gccaatagct gccggtcatt gaacatatct
     7441 gcccacatgg tgtagccttg cctcagaacg ttgtgacctc cagtaatgct tccctcaaat
     7501 tttgtgctgt cagtcttgat tcccagcggg atctcctcag taggataata ttcttgtaat
     7561 tcctcattag cttccaattc ttctttggca gcgtcgaaca actggaaatc ataatctgag
     7621 gcttccttgt atccctttgt cacccctctt ggctctccat tctgctcgca aatggggcaa
     7681 tgatattcaa cagcgtacaa ccgctggttg aacccatttt gctcttggat agcgtcaaga
     7741 atcccatact tttgaccaca gtcttgacaa gtgtaattac cgcctccagc gttcccttcc
     7801 tcagggacga aagaattccc acactcacca caagaacagt cctcacgcca gtcgtcaact
     7861 aatacaattg attcgcagtc tgggcagagg acattatatt tatcatcctc atcataacga
     7921 ccgtttccaa ttctgaagtc cttgaacagc ggaaccgtgt gcccgcagga gacgcagtcc
     7981 aactccttca cccagaagtt gtacatcacg tcggcgtcgt ggtcgccgtt cggacagggc
     8041 gttttgtagt actgcgtgat ctcgtcggcg acgtcctctt ttacctgctc gaaggcttcc
     8101 tccaactctt cgacgtcggt ctggccggct tcgagttcct tcttcgtaac gaaccacgcg
     8161 accgggttca ggtcgtttcc gacgacctcg gccccgaagc gcgacgcctc gacgagcgac
     8221 gtgccgccgc ccatgaacgg gtcgaggatc ttcttgtcct cgacgcgaac gtccttgggg
     8281 tatagctccc agaggctctc cgggtcgctc atgtccacgc gttcgagcaa cgaggcgacg
     8341 tcgaggtcgg actcgccgtc ggcgtcgtcg ccataggccg cgagggtgtt cccctcgtgg
     8401 cccggttcga aaaccgagac tttctctggg tcgtccaaca gcgtgtagag agagatagcg
     8461 cggaagacac agcccaggcg tcgagcccac catttgtgca tcgtgtagat agggcgatag
     8521 tacatcttcg cccggccctc cttctcggcg atctcgttca cacgctcgat gggaaagccc
     8581 cgctcgatag ggagttccgt ccgctcctgc cggccctgtg aagatccaga ttgctcagac
     8641 attattcagt atgtagaagc gattatgcag gagccctata agtgtgcgtt ctccctactg
     8701 gaccgaccca ctgaaaccag agctcatcgg ctcggtccga gctaaaaaat ttgagatgga
     8761 gtccggaggt gtctagctcc ggctgaacgc tacctgaacc ggtctatccg acggcccgct
     8821 gagtctacga cgtaaccgat gaaaatcgtg ttcgtcttct gaccggcgtg ccgtcgaaac
     8881 gcctcgtgtt ggcgcttctg gtcgttccga ctggtttcaa tctcgattac tcgtcgactt
     8941 ccacgtttag tagcgacgac gtctggaatg tggccggcga ttgtcggtgg ctgagaccat
     9001 ccccgaaggt cggccttgac gttccaccca ttccggtcgt gctcctcagc cgtggtgttg
     9061 acacccttct gatgagctct cgacaccatg ttactcaccc tcctcgtaca tccgaactgc
     9121 gttttgggtg agccggtacc gatacgcttg gttgatgaag aggacctccc cgtagtcgga
     9181 acgggtttcg agttcctcct cttcctcaat ggcctccacg gcctcgttga gtttgtcgac
     9241 tgggtctccg gttcgaagat gttcctcgac ggcgtgaggt tcgtagtcga aggcgtcagc
     9301 caccgcgctc cggatcgtga ttcctgaccc atcagcgact gcgggagtgt cgtcaccctc
     9361 gatggggtcg tcctcatgca tatgttcgat gagggcttcg accccctgct cggcggcttc
     9421 ggtgacttca ccgaggatga aagcatcgtt gccttcccgc cacccagcga tgacgtaggt
     9481 gtccggtccc gggcgggtga attcctcgac gatatcgatg tcaacgaggt gtttcagcga
     9541 cgtttttggc ttgtggtcaa ggtcgagccc gagtctatcc tctacttcgg cccgtttcag
     9601 cccgtcgtgc tggggtccga tgtcgtggtc ccacatcgcg tgggcgatct cgatctgctc
     9661 ctcagtactt ctagcgttgt ctttttccgt ttcgatgagt tctcgtaccg cgtgttttgg
     9721 catttttcat tagtctaccg tttgaaacga tagggcataa tagttaacac gcgtccgttg
     9781 taagcaacgc ctgcaacgtt gtgccctgtc gtgctgacac ggttggggtc aactgttggc
     9841 gtgtgcgccc gagcccgcca agacttcggg gcgcacacca tcgctactcc tgggtaccca
     9901 gatacctagt ggacggtctg ggtatctgac ctgttatcga cctgtattat taaaggttct
     9961 cccccaatct ggacatttgt ccgcagatga atccataata tgcattcatt cgctattatg
    10021 agttccctat tggcctcgaa atttgcttct aatggataaa tggttcgatt tggcgagact
    10081 aaaagtggtg atttgaccaa ttttagtcac gtattctatt taagtctagg agcggaatcg
    10141 cagcaaattt caagagatat aataacagat ttcataaatg acaggaagta attgtattcc
    10201 ggattcgtgt tgagatactg tctgggaaat gaagtcgatt ctttcaagat ttgaaacggt
    10261 attctgtgcc tctgcacgag ttcgatatta caagagacaa cgatgttgct catagagtcc
    10321 tcgacaataa cgtgggtacg tcggatggcg gtcttcccca gcgatcgagg tccctgaagt
    10381 ctatttttgg aagctaatct cgatcttcag gcttgacgcc tcgtcgggca tatgctcgaa
    10441 gagatcctgc accttcgtgt agtcctgctc ggagcgcaac gttaagctca cttgcgtccg
    10501 ctcgacgtcg acggtcccct gaagagcacc gggaacaccg tctttatcgg gcagcatgaa
    10561 cgtgacgtca ccgtactcga ccgaacccgt ctggtggtcc cgccgccatt tgcgccgcat
    10621 cgcagcgacg tcgtcgccgt tgtattcgaa gcgccagatc ggtttctcag tctccgggat
    10681 ccggaacggg tagccgggga cccagtcgga cgacttgtcc gaaccggttg gtccgacgac
    10741 atacgccggc tcttcctccc gcccgaggtt ctgcagcagg aacgtcttca ccatgtcctc
    10801 ggtgacgctg ctgtcgaacc gatcgttcac tttgctcacg gtgaactggt cgccgggttc
    10861 caggtcaccg aggtagtcga ggatctgtcc cccgattcgg tcggagacag tcggcacgat
    10921 cttgactgtc gttgggtcac ggtcgccgag tgattccaag taccgaccgc cagcttccaa
    10981 cacgaagtcg tcgacgagat agtcgttcac ggcttcgcgg gcagccgcct cggtttcgcc
    11041 cggcgggagg aacacagtct cgtcggcgcg gatctccccg aggatagtgt cgagattcgc
    11101 gtacccagtc tcttcaatct gctctccgat tcggtcggcg aggtacgacg cgccgacggt
    11161 cgtcgcgctg ccgacatcgc ggagggtcgc gtcggactgc ggcttgtcga gaatctggtt
    11221 gccgcgtacg acgacgtact ggtcctcgcg gttcagtcgc ccgatggcgc gcatcaccac
    11281 gtcgtggctg tcgccgtcga tccagacctc gccgtcttcg ataagttcga gttcgaagtc
    11341 gccgacgtcg attgcggtcg tcccgctgcc gaagcggcgt cggagctcct gctcaacgtc
    11401 gtcgacgccc catagctcga cgtcgtcttt gtagacgagc accgtgtcca gcgaactccc
    11461 ggagagatcg tcgcggaagc caccggtgtc tcgtgcgagc accggtttgc cgttcagcgc
    11521 atccacagtt gcgttcagca cgtcgttggc gcttcccgga atcgggagct gtgggtcgcg
    11581 gaggaactgc tcgtagacat cgtcgatgga tatctctcca cgacggtcga gcaggtcctg
    11641 gacgatggcc cagacgtgag actggaggtc gaacggatcg gccgccgcag agtcggcgat
    11701 gttcgagccg tcaagctcgg cctcgtccat gacgtagacg tccagttcca tcggtgccgc
    11761 gaggtcgaac tcgttgagga ggtcgtcgcc gtcgagaact tcaccgtaca acagttgaag
    11821 ctcttcgcgg agttcgttct cctcttgatc cttcatcccc tgaatcgacg tgcgaatttc
    11881 atcgtcaagg gactcgtctg cgagtacctg ccgcgcgccc tcgatgtacc gcgccttgtc
    11941 gatgtagcgc gtcccggact cgattgcttt gtcgcccgaa ggctggacga acacgagcgt
    12001 gttccgccac tcgcgtccgc gtccgtcgtt cgtgatgatc ttcttgacct cttcttgcgt
    12061 ccactgacta tcctttacca cgaccttgat atcgcggtcg tcggggatgt ctcgcatatc
    12121 gctcgtgcgg aagcccaccg ggtgggcgtt cgacccgaag atctccccga cgaagtctgc
    12181 aatctcggcc ttcgccgatg tctcggagac gtcagtcgcg gcatttcgga tgagtgcgtt
    12241 cgggttctgc cggtcgcgga tggcatactt cccgttgagc ttgtgaaggt gccacgcgac
    12301 gccgtgtagc cgttcgaggt tgaggacgac gtcggacacg aggtcgccag tctggtacgc
    12361 gcccatgaca atctccgaga cgttggctcc ttcaccctca ctcggcttca acgagtagag
    12421 cagaattgcg ttcaggatac gacgcccgtg ggggacctcg tccgcgtcga cgcggttctt
    12481 gatgtcgccg gttgccgcgt tcagacgctc gtagttgatt ttcgccagtt cgtcttcgaa
    12541 ctcgatggcg tcgatgtcgc cgtgcgtgat caggtctgtc tgatcccgca tctccaggag
    12601 gaccttcgag aagaggtaga tcatcccgcg tgtgttctgg ttgccttcgt cggcatagta
    12661 gcgcgtctcc aaggcgtcga ggagcacggg atggaacgga tagaggtcgt gcatctccga
    12721 cagcaaatca tcagggagat ctacgtggcc ttctgcttgg tcgtatgcat cgaagtaccc
    12781 gttaacgatc tctcgggctg catcctcgtc taccgaatca atcagacggt gacggagaac
    12841 ctcgcgcttg tccacctgat tgttcatgtt gacttcgacc gcctgttctc ggttcagaat
    12901 atcgtggact tcagatcctt cgcggagaac ggagacgaca gtatagaggt cgaggtcaga
    12961 gagtgccgtg gattcgagga gcgcttggag gaatcccttg ttcgcgctct tgcggtcgcc
    13021 gcggagggtg tcgaaccagt cctccaactc gtcgacgaag aacgcgaccg tctcgtcgcc
    13081 gacggcctcc tgaatcttct gcatatcagg atagccaccc gactcgaacg ttccgaggtc
    13141 gtaatcgagt gcttcgaaga gcggttccca gaggtactcg tactgctcgt tctgcatcga
    13201 gacggtgaca ggcgtggcgt cgtccggaag cgcgtcgccg aacccgtcga tagactcgtc
    13261 agcccatcga cccgccgcct ccgagtcggc gaagcaatgg tagagtgcca ccatctggtg
    13321 agatttccca ctcccgtacg gcccgtagag gatgtgtgtc ccccgcgggt cctctcctgt
    13381 gagcgagtcc cggagaatag tgagggcctc tcgaagccct tcggtcatca acgtccgttc
    13441 gaagaagagt tccgcgtccg attcgaactc ttcgtcgtcc tcgacgttgt agagtttcac
    13501 ctgcccgtct atctgtccct cctcccgaag ctcacggctt aacgtcaccg tatcttcgag
    13561 agtgttcgac agggaaccag cctgagacat tttgatactt tatcagacat ctggaaggcc
    13621 caataaacac tatggaacat tggtaccttt cgaccggggg atagatgggt gaccgatgtt
    13681 ctcaatggcg actcccagtc aatccactga ggagagcttc aaactacgac ccgacgacac
    13741 ccagatgacc acaaaacgta ttttacggat tgctgactct atcgggtcat gggaagctac
    13801 gacctcgtag atatcgaggt ctcgcacgag tccgcagacg aacttttagc atcttgggat
    13861 gagggaggtg acagcgatgc tcatctccta agcgttcaag ccgctcgtct ccgagcgggt
    13921 cgaccggact ccgaactgcg gtcactgaag gagttggacg agaactcggt taaactgctc
    13981 gaacaccaag tagacgcggc ctaccgtgcc ctgttcgaga tggacggcaa ggctctactc
    14041 gccgacgagg ttggactggg aaagaccatc gaggtgggga tgatcctgaa ggagatgcac
    14101 ttcagagaga cggacgactc cgttctcgtt ctcacgccag ctcaactggc gaaacagtgg
    14161 caagccgaac tccgcgagaa gttcggcctc gactttgtct gcaactatga cgacgagttc
    14221 actggcttcg acgcccacga ctacatcatc gcaagtatcg ataccgcgaa gagcgagaga
    14281 caccgtcaga cggttctcga ccgggactgg gacgtgctcg tcctcgacga ggcgcactac
    14341 gtcaagaacg aagagacgga ccggtacgac ctcattgacc gactctcgta caactacgcg
    14401 ttcttcctga cggcgacgcc aatccagaac gaactgacgg acctgtacaa cgtcgtctca
    14461 ctgctccgtc ccgggttgtt cggcacgcga gacgtcttcc atcactactt tgtgaatagc
    14521 aatcaggaga ccctcgtcaa cagaaacgag ctacaggaac ggttgagcaa ggtgatgatc
    14581 cgtaaccgac gagaagacac ggacatcgac ttcacggacc gaactatcga cacacggacg
    14641 ttcgagccaa ccccgaaaga acgcgaactc taccaagcag tcactgatta cgtcaaaggt
    14701 gcctatagcc aagaccaagg tcagaaattg gttttgatgc tcctccagaa ggaggttgtc
    14761 agtagtccgg tcgcactcaa acagaccatc gagaagcgac tctatgaaca gtccgagcta
    14821 acgcacgcag acgaattaga gtcaattctg gatctaatcg aagaggtcga cacggtgacg
    14881 aagcaagagc gactgctgga catcgtcgaa gaggcccgca acaacgtcga gatggggagg
    14941 gtcatcgtct tcactcagtt ccgggcgact caacggcagg tgctcgaccg gctcgcttcc
    15001 gaggggtaca cggtacacgc gttccacggg gggcactcca gcgatgagaa ggaacagatc
    15061 gtcgaagact tcgaaaaaga gggtggaatc cttgtttcga ccgacgcgat gagtgagggt
    15121 cgtaacttgc agttctgcaa tattttggtt aacttagact tgccgtggaa tccgatgcgc
    15181 gttgaacagc gcattggacg cgtccaccga atcggacaga aacgcgacgt atttgtcttc
    15241 aacatggcgc taaaggacac cgtcgaggag tacgtactcg aacgactcta ccacaagatc
    15301 gacctattcc aacagagcgt cggcgaactg agctcgatcc tgagccggtt ggaggagtcc
    15361 gggacgagct tcgaagacga gattttcgaa cgcctaatga acgccggttc cgaggtcgat
    15421 ctggagaacg acttcgacgc catggccgtc gatttacggg agcaacgcga cctcgccgac
    15481 aagcttgagg agttcaacag cggcgtcttc gagggcttcg acttgggggc gagcgatgac
    15541 tgacgcgtcg gtccccgtga cgcagtccgc tgtcgagtcg ttcgcggaac ggtatctgct
    15601 ctctctcggt tgcaccatcg aacagcgagg cgatacctgg gacgtgaccg ttcctgaatc
    15661 tgcggatact caatcgttac ctgatgagtt cacagtggtc tgtggaacgg aatgcgacag
    15721 ccccgaagag aacacggagc acctccatcc cgagagccga cttctacacg aactgttgga
    15781 cgaagcggtt cgacgcacgc caacgggcag aatcgacctg acctccgagt cgacggaaat
    15841 cgaacttccg gaatggcttc gaggaggcga cgttgagatc cgaaatgccg aattcgctcc
    15901 gtactacgat cgttccgcgc tggtcgtgct ctttcgagtg agcattgaga ctgtaagcga
    15961 gtatcagcga gagttccttc gggtggtcgc actcgacgcc agatctggtg agtcgctgga
    16021 gggactggag aggaactttc tccgaatcac ttcctttacc ggtcaaaccc caagtggtga
    16081 ccacccttcg ctggggagag aaaacgtgcg tgaactcgtc gacgagggac aaaggcgggt
    16141 agtagaccgt gtacaaggtc tcattgacga ggttcatgag gaagcctcgc gagcggctga
    16201 cgccgaagtg gaggagttcc gccagatgca acaacagcgg attcaggaac tcgaagagcg
    16261 acgtgagagt ttgtcttcga aactcgacga gtcgagagca actatcgatg caagtgagca
    16321 ggtagagcgt gtcgaggcac tcaagcagcg aaagcaaatc aaaggggaac tcgaagagtt
    16381 gacgaccgaa cttagcgatc tccgtcgccg tcgtgatcaa gggttcccag agcgacagaa
    16441 ggagatacgc cagcggcacg cactcgacgt cagggtgaca ccactcaccg caacgcaggt
    16501 cgaatacgaa cgtggcgagg tcgagataga acttgctgaa gagggcgtca tccaggcact
    16561 cacagtaggt tacgggattg gtgttggagt aacggactca gtgcaatgta ccgcatgtgg
    16621 ccgagaactc actcaacaga acccactcgt gtcgataatt ggtgagatta actgcgacga
    16681 atgccactaa ctacggagag ccaacaacga aatttcgagc gtgagcaatg ctggcagcag
    16741 ctattggcaa gtgactctca gaatatcagc caggaaatgg tgatctgatt tggtgtgtcg
    16801 tgggtgttga gcattgatta cgcatcaagt ctgtatagca gtaaatcaga gcttgccgag
    16861 aggataccgc ctacgagtgc gtcaacagtt gagccagccg acgagacgcc gaagacacag
    16921 acaccggctg ggtccttgaa cccgatatcg gtcagccggt ctctcacctc agtagtcaac
    16981 tgtgctttcc cgacgtcgac ggtcggtgac ccagcatcgc ggagtgcttt gacgaaggtt
    17041 ggtgtcctcg ataagacaac tccacctgaa cgaaggaact cgtgttcttc gccgagtgtt
    17101 tccagtagcc tgctgtcccg gacagattta tccaacgcgt ttttccactg cagtcccgaa
    17161 ggttgcgagt caaccgaaaa ctcactcact ccgtttcggt cgagtgtgga agcaacctgg
    17221 tctctggagg acgtttcggc ctgcccgcga tagaagttcc aaacactcgt attctgtacg
    17281 tcgtgctggc ctccgtttcc gagcagttct cgaaacgttg cgggtacaca cagagatcta
    17341 attcgaggct ttgtaggcat ctctccgagc gtcgcttgcg tctgggattc gaaaactttg
    17401 gaatcagtca ggcgttcgag tgagctgctc gcgacgaata aagatggatc gagcaggacg
    17461 tctagcggtg gtcggaattt ttcgttaact tctctccgaa gttgatcgtt tccggcactc
    17521 attggatctc gtttcacaac ggctactgat aaatcgcctc acgtggccca catcctactc
    17581 atcacatccg ttgtgatatt cctcgcgtgt ccgcccacta ggagttcgcg accgtcattc
    17641 taattacact cacccacaga cacgattccc cgagcattgg tgctcatgat actgttttca
    17701 accgccttag tcgtcgacgg ccttcggcgt agactttgga ctcagccgtt tatcacacca
    17761 ccactgtcgc cacccatcac agcgtctgtg atactacgcg aggtatacga catcgacttg
    17821 tgccgtaact tttggttgag tagcagccag attttcccac atgtaccaac caattccttt
    17881 gaaaatcata tctgtgctat gattagtggt ccttcaccag gttagcgagc atctcgtaga
    17941 gagaaatcga gctatcaata aatcgcatcg gagcggtacc ccacttgaag tacggaaacc
    18001 acaagggtgc gtcgtacccg ttggtccggt caagaattga gaccaaacca atggcgaatc
    18061 ctccgacttt catgaacagc atcccgaata agaaagcaag tacaattcca acggctaaga
    18121 ggtaccgcat catcagagag acgatgatta atgcgagcgg tatcccgacg aagatgacca
    18181 acaggacttg ccgcagtggt gcattggaaa tccagtgtcg acagtcaact cttcttcttc
    18241 gttgagtttg acctgatcga tatctggccc tccgatatct tctcctcata ttgtctcaga
    18301 agatagacta caacatgaat ttttaccaac ctttacatgc agtaggaata ttcgaagccg
    18361 tgctctgtcg tggccagaga acggtggcga ggtctattcc gtacatctcc agcaaatctg
    18421 ccaattgttg accgtcgttt gatactgcaa ccggccgtct atactaattc tatcttacta
    18481 actttttgta ctttcattta gtacacccaa cagatgggta gccgcacagt tacgaaactt
    18541 cagccacacg agattggtcg agttcctaac cagattactg atacaactgc tgtacttgta
    18601 ggtggaccag gaaccggtaa gacacgaaat ctcaattcga tggctggcgt ttctcacgtt
    18661 tcctcactca ctgaatacca actctgcgac cagtctcagc caataattct tgacaatgca
    18721 tttcaaattc tgagtggaga acataacgac acccaacaga agctacttga ggatttactc
    18781 aaacgtgacc aaggtgtttg tttcgtcgtt cggccttatg aattggattg gctactttcg
    18841 ggtccgggtt atgaaaatgc actaaatatt gacactcgtg atgtactcta tattcaatat
    18901 tcgcagcgag aggcacatac tgcacttcaa caagccgacc aaaaactccc caatagtaaa
    18961 attctgagtt acatcgatac tcttgaatac acattcacat tcacggaaag tgatcttcca
    19021 gattacaact catacctgcc ctacgtaccg attcaagcaa ttaacggtgc tattgacgaa
    19081 gttgtctctg gtgaatcaat tcataagcgg gtcaagacag cattagcgaa ctcagatctc
    19141 agttcactag tacggaagag tgtcgacaca ctgtctccaa gtggagccac acttactggt
    19201 ttcctcggtg gtggtgccat tgcgagtggt gctggtgcag tcaccctttt tgcggtgatt
    19261 ccaattgctc tggacatgct ttttaatgac gacactgagt tcgaatcaaa tcttggacgt
    19321 ctacttggga atgggttgct gcctcaccac caagcacagt tagaatacga aataggtctg
    19381 cctccccgga cattcgaaac gctcggccat tttgcagatc caagtactgc acaccgattt
    19441 gaaacatttc ttgacaaaca tgaacaagaa cggcaacaac tgcaagctag tctcagtagt
    19501 gagactgata cgtacgacag tttagctgct cttgcaactg aactcacgaa tgatacgatc
    19561 cccattacaa aactagtttc tgacgagttt gcaaggtcag tcgaagatta tgatacactt
    19621 cgtacacctc agaaacaata tctaaaagac caacttagtc aaacaaattg catttcaact
    19681 aacgaagcaa gtcagcgtgt tgagaagtta tttgctaggc acctccggcc aagagaaatt
    19741 tcaacgttct atacggaagc cgcacctgag gagggggttg tgcttatttc tggggagatt
    19801 ggtgctggaa agtctgactt cgcccacggt ctcacagaac agtacgagga ggatggctat
    19861 cttgtgggga aaatcgcttc ccgaacaccc gaggccctcc gtgcaaggct tgactcactc
    19921 caaactcccg aggatcgcgt tgcccttgtc tatcggtacg attctgaaca gatgtctccc
    19981 ggccaatttc gatcactgtt tggtgatcaa ctctacgagt tctacgatgt cctgatcgtt
    20041 gaatgtggcc atgaacacgt ccagacgcta caggcagctt ggactgagat gagtgatctc
    20101 actcaagtca atgcaaaaaa gcgtgttgtc cccaaggaac acaagtcact ggggatactt
    20161 cctgacgatc gtcttgaacg tattccacgg cacctcggga tcagtgacgg tgagcatgtc
    20221 cagactattt gttcagttgc agatcactca ccgattgtcg cggctgaggc tacactcctt
    20281 gtgttggagc atggtgtcgg tgcgattgat ggacttcatg gacgagaagt cattcggtct
    20341 cgacttaacc atctcatatc agagctgaac cgtactacag ctggtgggga catcacccat
    20401 ctcttccggg tcttggcggc cgttcagcaa gtgccagatt accagacctt ggccgattta
    20461 actaagctgc caaaagcaga cgtagagaag tacatccaca ctcacatcga agggtatgta
    20521 cacaaaacac aagatgggaa gtatagactt cttccccgta tctacggggc tgtgttattt
    20581 gaacagatgt ggtttgaaga cttttctggt gactggggcc aatccagcga tacgacttca
    20641 ttgaccacgc gaatattgga agtctatccg tctggaatga tcggtattgc tgtgcacctt
    20701 tgtgagttgt atacagcagc ccacgctggt tctcgtgggc cgccctcaga caccattctg
    20761 aaagcgattg aacaagtgct tgatgacgtg tgcaagacgg gggtgttcgg gcacgtgctg
    20821 tttgttgtgg ggctacacaa tatcccaatt cctgttgtcg atcttagtac ccgatacgca
    20881 atcgacgact ctctttacat cgccacagag gtacacaaag acgatgccga tgcctatatt
    20941 caggtaagtc gatactttgt cgttgccttt accgggatca cttatgcgca tatcgatgaa
    21001 ggagaagagg ggtcgttccg acaactcctc aaccttgtta ccagcacctt ccggagcgta
    21061 gtcgataccg aacatgaaaa gccggagctt gcgaactggc tgattatcaa ttactacgcg
    21121 tctactacct ctattttatc actcgacaat gacctcaatt cagttcggga caatgtgaca
    21181 gaaatacaag cacgggcagc atcaattcaa aatgggagtg ccatcgacga cgagcttttg
    21241 attgaatact atgctttggt tcttgcacct ctcattgcat tgggccgcca acctgaacgt
    21301 tataccgatt ggctcgattt cattatcacc cagattgctg catcaaacga cgatgctggt
    21361 acggctctcc tccagatcga attgccaacg gatcacttgc ttgatgacaa ccagggccaa
    21421 ttcaagttga gtgttgaccg tgttgcagtc agagtactag cgagagcaat cgtctttgat
    21481 gcgccaagag acccaactga tcggagcgat tggatcgcag cagctgagga atgtttagcc
    21541 accaatcgac acgatttagc tgcaaatgca acagttgatt atgatttagt tgacagtatc
    21601 gattccacga ctctgtcaag atcgttatac tcgtcaatcg tcggaggact ctcggaccgg
    21661 cactctcttg aattcgttga atcgtggttc gaatactttg atcgccgttt agaatcgacc
    21721 agtaacgaaa gcaagactac cccacctgag ccccctgctt ggataccatt tgctggcgat
    21781 attctgtacg aaaaatctac actcggatat cccgaccaat tgacagcacg gatcacagcg
    21841 tatgtcgacg agaaatcggt agagactgat aacgaattct cacatcgtat ccatggctat
    21901 gccagaatgc tttgtcgagc tatccaaagt cacattgaat ctgaggatat ctcaataaag
    21961 gtctcatgga tcgactggta tcttcgtgcc gctgagtcag ttatggctga tgatgatagt
    22021 aaatacagtt ctgaaatggt cttcacatat ccgttgaaga ttgctccaaa ttgctttgaa
    22081 agtggcaatg aaccgttttt cacttcgtat ctgctgggta aggtctcgga tcggggacta
    22141 aataatagac aagcaaccat taatgcttgt gtgttcgtcc tacagaatcg gtctatcgat
    22201 tctacggagc tatttgattg gatatcgcag gttactgctg tgggtatcga tattgaaggt
    22261 gtgcaaaacc ggttggacgc aatcatagta attcatcgta acatcctcgt caagttcatt
    22321 gagcagggtg acttagaaga gatcgagtac gtcgctgata ttctccttcc gggactctac
    22381 gatacagaag gtgttgatgc agcggtgagc acaactaatg cggtgctcgg tctactcgtt
    22441 tcggaaccag taggtgagta tggtccaact gctgattatc tcatggaatg tactcttgac
    22501 cttctctcag atgatcggtc agaacgattt ttcaatttaa tatttacaac attcaatgct
    22561 gccgacatcc ctgatcgacg gcgccaacag tggtttgcat ggctaggaaa gtatgtttga
    22621 attacaatta ttctaatttg tatcaagtct cgctaatccc atacgatacc acaccctcac
    22681 ttttccacct aagcgaggct atccggacaa accccactgc cacaccccta ggggtggcat
    22741 gcagaatcag tcctcccaga atacacgctg acgagcttca atctcggcaa gagccattga
    22801 gaggacgtca cgccaatcgc tgggatgaga tgaatcatct ccaggtgtcg gtgcatctgg
    22861 gccgggatgg atgtggtcac gagcgttgtg gtctgatgga tgacggtccc atcgatgatc
    22921 gaatgctcct tgctcgtgat cttcgtggta gtgcagcgag aagtcaccgt tctcgaacca
    22981 gacaatctct aatcgagcgt tttgaacacc cgatgggtag aaccgtgtat catacacaca
    23041 gaccagccgt tcaggggcga attcaggtcg atcaacgatc tgagtgaact gctcgtcagt
    23101 agcaaatcta tctcggatga cgtccaagcg gtcaaaatca actggggcac cggaaaccga
    23161 gttagattca ctactctcat cccgccctgt cataccgccg ttcgctgatc agcagcgtca
    23221 ctcgactcgg ttgctaatgc ccgttcgagg agcccaaccc gacggtgagc tgtcttccac
    23281 gcagacacag tctcccaaac gtcctctatc ggttggtcag tagccgatgc gtgctttgag
    23341 atagagaccg cttccggcga gtcgacatcg aactcctcgg ccaattcctc ggctctcgct
    23401 gcctcggttt tcaagaactc aagcagctcc gctgacgaat attcatctcg gagcgtctgg
    23461 acccgccgcc agttcaagta tgattggtta cgctcgtacg tggccggcga ctcagtaacc
    23521 tgtttcacga tacccatctg ttcgaaccac tcgaggtact ctctcgcagc gtcgacgccg
    23581 tggcctgcaa ggtcagcaac ttcgctggcg gtcgctggat tggcgagtcc cagaacagca
    23641 tcaaaaaaat cgtctcgcgt ccgctcccca cggacaagct cctctggcga ggtcagagag
    23701 tcgaagtctg gcgatttagt tcgctcctcg gcatcagcct tcagttcaga gcgtggttct
    23761 tccatactca caccacgaga agaacaggaa taaatcttgc tagcacggat tattccgcct
    23821 taatgatttt ggggagtgta ttaaccaaca gaggctagat acgcccattt gttggttaac
    23881 acagttgtcg atgtctcata tctggtgtag tgctttatta caagtacatc gaaaatgaga
    23941 catctcgaaa gctgagaaca agtagcgcca gttcgtcact ctggacggac aacttcatcg
    24001 catgaatagc actctgcaaa gacaccagtt gtcccatcgg cgtcctcgaa ctcaataatc
    24061 gactgatagg cttcgatctc ttcgccgcaa tcaggacatc gaccaagtac cgtctcttga
    24121 acctctatag ttgccttcgc tcggtagatg cctgaatcaa agaatcaatg agtcaaagag
    24181 tccatgaagt tgttaatttt ggaaaccaag agtccaggat tacatgattc agagagtcac
    24241 tgacgatcga aaatacaaga atcaacgaat ccatgattca atgaatcagt aaatcagtga
    24301 atatttgaag cactgaatcg gggaatcaag gacccactac taggagcacg gattcactga
    24361 atcaagaaat cagtaagagc aagagattgt gattcaataa atcaatgaat cagtgaatcc
    24421 atgaatcaat gattcaatta tctagagcga tttaggcact tcagcccatc tactgctcaa
    24481 ttacgacaga atcggggtga tgcagataca actgaatgtc tggaatggat ttatgagtca
    24541 gtgattcaat gatcgaacta tgagcgagac accccgtgga tggggcgtca caccatccac
    24601 tggcatcccc acgattgcct tcgggaacca gaaaggcggg actggaaaga caacggcaac
    24661 gatcaacagc gcagcggcgt tggccactcg cggccacgat gttctggcga tcgatatgga
    24721 cccacaggcc gacatgacga aaggacttgg tctggggccg ggcgacgaga atgacccttc
    24781 gagtccgaag aacgaactcc ccaacacact ggtcaccgat gacgcgaatc ttctcgacgt
    24841 cctcgtcgac aacccgcgca cgcacgatac tagtctgtcg gagattgtga tcgaggccga
    24901 cgagtacgac catctgaact tcgacctgat tcccagtcac aaggacatgg ggcttgcccg
    24961 agattggatg gacgatgcga atgcccgtct ctcgttgaag ctcgccctcg aagcgatggt
    25021 tgacgacggc tacaactacg atttcatcgt aatcgactgc ccaccagacc tctccgtcct
    25081 gaccgacgcg gcgttcatcg cagcgcagaa cgtcttcctg gctgcacaga ctcaagcaac
    25141 atcacgggac gcactcgacg acctgtggga ccagctggag tctatcgaga gcaaccagca
    25201 gatcgagatt gcaatcgtcg gactcctggc gaatatgtac cgggacgacg gtcagtcgaa
    25261 aaaattcctc aacgccttcg acgagtcttt cgcgtcgatg gcaccgattt tcaagctccc
    25321 gatgcgagtg gcgattcagc gcgcatggga caacggtcga gatattttcg aatgggaaga
    25381 cccgaacgat cagcaagtag agcgtgacct cttcctagaa gttgcaaaga cgatggagcg
    25441 ggcgttcgat aaggcccaag tggaggcata agtatgcccc gaggaatgga tgagcgattc
    25501 gagaatccgt cggacgaagg ggacgctagc gccgaagagg aggctgcagc gacgtcgtca
    25561 gaaacagaag cagaaactcg aggttcaggg aaggccacgg gaaaccagtc gaatcagcag
    25621 cggggctcaa ccacgagtac caccgaatcg tccgcaagtg aagcgggaga gacagacggc
    25681 gaaccgctga atatccgtga ggactgggac tcagctacga tatatgtaga accggagcag
    25741 agcgaggata tcgagattac atttactcgc ctgaaaaagc agctgaaacg cgagggtgtc
    25801 acgctggaga agaacaaaca tttctatcgt gggatcttcg aggtggcgtt tggcgaacac
    25861 caagaggaaa cgaaagagag gattcgcgaa ctcgcaaagc aagacgccga tcagtgaatc
    25921 agtgattctc tgaatattga atgttcagag gatggcctag caccggtata cagcactcgt
    25981 tggcccgttc taatctctgt gcaggctaaa tcaagcccac ttcactggag catcaacagt
    26041 tgacagcgag ccattttatg gttgatccaa ttgttaacca acaaaaccgc gagtcgagaa
    26101 tatctgttgg ttaaggcacg ggaagcttga ctcgtatact cagacagaaa gaagaaaatt
    26161 gtgcaactac acacccctcg tcaagagtga aagaacctgg ctggaaggta cacagatcgt
    26221 acagttcacc tctagtctcc tagattaccg ttctgtttca ctcttgacga ggggtggtca
    26281 aatattggca tccatccgat ttacagtctt gacgagaggt gtgtcttcat cgaaaccatc
    26341 tgcaggggaa gatcagcttt cactctcggt cacttcattc attgccaact gcgagagaag
    26401 gatgagcaag tcccttgtta cacttcacgt cacagaactg cccgcgagtt acagagtcac
    26461 gttaaaatcg gaacccccac accccgtgtg cgaaatgaaa tccagaaaaa ggtgagaggg
    26521 gtgattgccg agaaaagatg gaagacgagc aaagcagacg attttgtacg cgagagaagt
    26581 cgagaagacg aaattagaga acgtctatgc ctatagaaat ttttatatag ataccttgtc
    26641 aactgagtcc gtaatggggt tagggtcggc taaaacaaaa cagtttgctt tgtgatagaa
    26701 ctgcttccct cacaattcat ccgttctata cacagtgctg ttctcccgtg tatacgtcct
    26761 ctcacagctt ctaccatcta ttctgtcgtt gtttctccgc ccaaacttgc caacctcctc
    26821 tctaaattca tctcgcacac ggggtgtggg ggtacatttg cctcgtcttt gagggcttca
    26881 gtgtgatttg tcggttaagt cgccaacatt atccaaccgt gtctcacgtt cagattttca
    26941 tttcgcacac ggagggggga tcgatggaat tcgattgagt cgggccactt cctcgacata
    27001 cctgatttca ttttgcacac ggggtgtctc tgagtaattg acttcgccca cggtcaaccg
    27061 gtcttctaaa ccggccctgt tgaaatcgtc tctatcgtct gaattcacca aatttaatct
    27121 tgcacacggt cccccacatc tatttatgcc ttcgacgtaa tcccgcaaat atggctgacg
    27181 gtgacgatca acaatctctc tcagaatcta tcaaagggcg tcttcaacag ggggttcaga
    27241 attctgtctt tcgagacaaa gggcttctcg accctgatgc tgtcatcgac gaggacagaa
    27301 tcgtcggtcg cgatgaccag ctagacgata taatcaccta ccttcgaccg gcgctacagg
    27361 gcaatcggcc tccaaatatg ctgctctatg gtccatccgg caccggaaag tcgctcatca
    27421 tcaacgcagt ctgccagcaa gtactcgaac tcgcgaactc acaaggtgac cgctttggcg
    27481 tcatcaaaat caactgccag acaatcaaat ctcatgaccg tgctgtgtat cgcttggcca
    27541 agaacgcagc tgacgaagct ggtgttgacg tcaacatccc acagagtggc atctcgacag
    27601 accagaagct caatcggttc tacgagattt tgagcaacaa tttcgattcg gttatcgtca
    27661 ttctcgacga ggtcgacctc ttagttggtc gacaacgaga tccgaacgac gaaccggcct
    27721 attcgaaact gctctaccag ctgtcgcgcg cttctcaact cggtcggatt gaggggcacg
    27781 tgtccgtcgc tgcactcacg aacgatcctc ggtttatgga ggacctggac gggcgagccg
    27841 agagttcatt taacccgcaa gacgtcgtct tccctgacta cgacgcgaat caactccagt
    27901 cgattcttga aagacgtcgt gacgcatttc aagacgatgt cctcgaggac ggtattattc
    27961 cgctcagtgc agcattcgct gcccaggacc acggggacgc tcgaaaagca atcgatctat
    28021 tcagaaaggc cggtgagatt gcggatcgcg cgggtgaaga tacgattcgt gaagaccacg
    28081 ttcgcgacgc ccagacagaa gccgaaaggg accgcacgtt aacccagatg caggggctgt
    28141 caacgcaaaa gaagctctca ctctacgcaa ccgccatcgt ccctgtgtat tcccagcgca
    28201 acctgaacgc cgttccaagt acggttgcgt accgcgtcta tcagtatctc actgacctgt
    28261 tggacgctga cgaaaagtcg cgcgactcct atctacggta tatgagtgaa gctgaaacct
    28321 acaacttcgt cacatcggcg aaacgaggac gaggttatgg gagcggggtt cacaaggagt
    28381 acaccttcgt cgacgaccca gaagtggttg ccgagacact tcaggccgat ttccgactcg
    28441 aagaggtcga acaagaagga gaccttatca aatctgttgt caatgctcag ataacggatt
    28501 tctttgaagg aaaataacac gaaaagacgg cgacgacggc gtcgaattca tttcgcacac
    28561 ggtgtgtgtg ggttttccct gacgaatagt ctgatttact agatgtgtat gacattcata
    28621 tgcaaaattt catttcgcac acggggtgtg tcccctctcg acttgtcatt cgattcatct
    28681 ctcacacggg ccccttaatg atgagaaaat tcatttcgca cacggggtgt ggtgtctttc
    28741 gagcctacgg aagttgtcct tcctactcat cggggttgac tgggccctta tatttggact
    28801 tgattttgtc tccctctctc cactgccagt agtagtagcg gttgtcgttg atttctttga
    28861 tggtgattgt cgccttcgtg gggacatcgt ctggaaggtc gttcgaccgt tcttcgagct
    28921 cactcttcgg tggctcttcc tcaagacgag cctcccgttc cttgtgttcg gccagctctt
    28981 cggcatagcg ggcaacgtct cgaagacggt tcggcgatga tttattcagg gcgtcgacga
    29041 ctcctgtggg gaggtttgtc ggcggcgtcg gtggttcgta ggacatcagc tgtttcctcg
    29101 tgttaaccaa cacaggacgc tattcaaaaa tttcgttggt taatctgatg ttgtcgactt
    29161 cccgttctcc tctgtttgta acgctactcg aaacttcgat atgaacaagc ttcacgctac
    29221 gttacaacgt gctgcgagga atcgatcaat gtccggacgc aagcatggac gacctcgtgg
    29281 acaagtagca ccagttcgtc actctgggcg gaccacttcg tcgcatgagt agcactctgc
    29341 gaacacacca gttgacccat cgccatcctc aaactcgatg atcgactggt atacctcaat
    29401 ctcttcgcca cagtctggac atcgaccaag caccgtcgaa tcactcgtca tagggattgt
    29461 tgagacgcat gtgacactgt tctgttgtag ataaggatga agccacttca cgaaggaagt
    29521 agtgaaagtt gagtacgttc ttcacccttg tgcagcgacc tcggtatcat cagtcccaac
    29581 gccaaggtcg tactcaacgt ggatatcgct gtaccagacg accggccgct ttgatcggcc
    29641 atcctgctca aattcgacaa gtccgagttc tgcgaggtcg ttgatagcgt tcgagacgtt
    29701 cttgatgtca cgaccaacga gacgcgcgag ttcgcggaga ctcttcggtt cttcgcgggc
    29761 agtagtccgg ataagctcga gatttttttc gctcagaaca cgtgcaagtg cagcctcgtc
    29821 tggaagtgag acgccagtgt ggtcatcagt cagttcacca gcgtcggctt tcgctgcggc
    29881 ttcgagtgca cggtcgaaga actcgtcgtt cgattcgacg cggacggtga gtgtgttttc
    29941 ggtcatggtt gcttggttgg ttgcttggtg tagatggccc ctactgtttt atcggtgcgt
    30001 ttcaacttcg tcttggaagc gtcgaagtag tgtttctacc ccagggaatg ggacttcttc
    30061 gacggtatct ccctcgtgtc gttcgtgtac accgtgatgg ttgtcgtaac gaacgatagg
    30121 atcgtcacct cccttccgac cgtagtgaag cccgtatttg acaccctctg ggaatttttc
    30181 cgattcagga acgctgagga tacggacatg tataattttg ttatcaaact cgcgggtgtc
    30241 ttgatacaga acttcgactt catcggaggg tagcatctac gggtgttggt gtgttcgcca
    30301 acataataaa aatgttggtg tatgaaccaa cagaacccct ctaactttgg cattgcagag
    30361 acgagttcga cgacgtcgta tccgacgaaa tgggaattgg gaagatgctc tcgaaagccc
    30421 gctctggcaa gatgggtatc accatcgcca tgcagaatcc ctcccaaatc aaggaacaga
    30481 cccgcaagga aatcttcggg aactcacgga cgatggcgag tttcgggatt ggtgaacccg
    30541 acgacgccga catcatccaa cgccgtttcg aggaagaagt ggacgagcga atggtccaag
    30601 acatccccca gtacaacatt ttcacgcgga ttgcgatgga agaagacggc gagagtatcc
    30661 tctcagatac cctgccgctg gcgacgttcg ccgattaccc gcccgtgcgt agtcgtgagg
    30721 aacggaaaga gtacatccag cagtcgttag accgtcacgg ggtgccgccg ctcgaaacga
    30781 agttggaaga gacggcgatg ctgattcacg atatcgggag cgacgaaggc actcagcgcg
    30841 aactcctaca ggcgattcga gaagtccaaa tcgagcgcga taccgaagcc gttgccattc
    30901 gagcggtcgc cgagcgcttc gaagaacgca ccgggcggtc gttcgacgac taccccggcg
    30961 ggttggaact ctctcgtgag cacgtccggc ggtacatacc gaccgagaac gtcgaagaaa
    31021 tctacgaccc caacgaggaa atcgaacgcg acgacgacga agcggcgtac gtgtcgttgc
    31081 atgagttgcg ccccgacgac gtcgacgacg tagacgaggg ccaagacctc accgccgctc
    31141 gcgaagccta catcgaaatc gtcgccgacg gcccgaagat gcacaccctc gaatcgaccg
    31201 agggggcaat cagtctgacc gaggccggcc atcaattcat tctcgatgcc gaccaaggca
    31261 tgacctcgcc ctcgcaactc caccgcgagt tgttggccca ctcgttcgac tggttcactc
    31321 ggatggacta ctcagtgagt atcgtcccgc agttggtcaa acaagaacgt ccagacgcaa
    31381 agggtgaact gccgggggaa atcgaccact cctccccacg gcgtattcga gactccatca
    31441 acgaactcga acaaaaacac ccccttccgt acggcttttc gggtgcccgt gacatcacca
    31501 tcgaagccga gacgagcggg aaaaaaccca cccggacgct caagaatctg gttcgagcct
    31561 accggcagga caaaaaatgc gtttacgtcg ttcccgacgg tcggattcga aagaacactg
    31621 ccagtgatgc ggttgctcaa cgactctacg ggattcttgc agacccggcg tacatccgcg
    31681 agtacaacga gtacgtcgac gacgagggcg agacacatgt cgagcgcacg ctgtacaaca
    31741 aacccgacta cctcccactc tctgaagacg aagacgaaca gaagttcgcg ctcattcgca
    31801 aaggaaaaca agcgacgtgg attgaccaag acggcgaact cgtcctgttc gaccagcagg
    31861 gtgcagacgg gaaacaacgc ggtcggatcg tccccgaaga actctcaaac gcttctgcga
    31921 acgccttcga gtcgtggggg cgctacgaca agtacgagga tgaatgggtt gtctacgcca
    31981 actcagtcga acagcgttac gacaccctcg aagaactcga gcaggaatgg caacgggtgt
    32041 accagccgtt ctcccccgag atggaattcg gtggcgaggt ccccaccgaa aacgactggg
    32101 aaatcgtcat catcccggcg agcccggaca agcccaaccc gctggtcgag gccgcagacg
    32161 acacgatgcc gcaggtgtat gacggcgaga gcctgacgcc gctcatcccc aaagacgaat
    32221 gggacggtga gttccgcgac accttctcgg cagaactgct gtacgactac gaccacaccc
    32281 agcaggcggc ctctgagttg gccgacgaag cagcaacgcc agcgcaggtt cgcctcaacg
    32341 acatccttgc gagctactac atgagttacg aagccttcaa agacgacgac gaaccgctcc
    32401 cgaaaatcga ccacttgtac tacccagatg tagacttcgg cgggaagaac cccatgagtc
    32461 ggcgcttctg ggagaaagtc tggaacgcag cgaacaccac acacgaatct ccgttgaact
    32521 accaggtgct cactaaggcc atcgaaaacg gcgtcgcaat ggccgacctc cacgaggaag
    32581 caatcgaagc cgccgtcaag acgggacacc tcatccacac cgacgaaggc tacttccttg
    32641 cgcccccacg cgggacgcac gcgaaactcg tgttgcacgg acgccccgaa gatttcgtcg
    32701 gtcgcgaaca ctgggtcgaa gtgtgggaag gcatgggcgc aacgcccggc gatactgttg
    32761 cccaacagtt cttcgagagt atggcgttcg gacacggccc ctttaccgac gccgacgcga
    32821 cgaaaccccg tgttgaagcc gccgtccata tcgcgcttca acgcgagacg ctcgaagaag
    32881 ccacactcga atcgggtcaa gacggctacc gcctgccacc ccgtgatgtt ccacaaggct
    32941 ggaaagcagt ctgggacttc gctggtgctg actacgacga ggtgatacag gacctcggtg
    33001 tcgttccaat cgcgaagaac gcacaccaga tggacgccga agaagtcaaa gaagaaatgg
    33061 aacgctcggt cgccgccggt atcctcgtcg aagaaggcat cggctaccgt ctcgctgacc
    33121 cattcggtga cgacgacatc gactgggacc tctacgagac ctactacgaa gaggacacag
    33181 acacggacac ggacaagcca gtagagacca ctcctgcaag tggtcaagac gacgtcgacg
    33241 acgatgagga agaccacggg ccaatcgtcc ccgaacgccc gccgccggag cctgagaact
    33301 ctccgactga tgaagacgtc gccgccgcgt ttgctgatgg cgtcccatcg gcacaggacg
    33361 acgacacagc ggacctctta gaccaagaca tcgacacgac cgtcgaatta gacgacccga
    33421 ccgaaagcga acccgaaagt acgtctatcg acttgaacgg gccacctgag agccctgacg
    33481 aggagaccac agacagcgcc gagggagacg acaacgaact ggacgtggaa tcacccacgg
    33541 acgaggccga cgccaacacg gagtcagcag tggacgctga cggcgacgag gaagacggcg
    33601 acgaagaagc agaccccgaa accgaagacg aagacgaccc ggacgcactc agcccgaccg
    33661 aacccgtaga cgcagacggc gacgactacg ccgacctgac gaacacactc gctcacgaac
    33721 tcgactttgt gccgaccgac ggcgaacccg aagggtggga agacacgttc accgctgcag
    33781 tggactacta ccacgaccaa atcgacgcac ccatcccgaa gaacaaggcg ttcaacgacc
    33841 tcttagacca tcttcgagac gagtacaccg aagcgtgtga ggcacatccc acctacgtcg
    33901 agggatgtac cgattgcgtc atggtcggcc cgtgtgatga atgcggcgac aagacccaca
    33961 tcgcccacat cgaatggcgg ccctgcgtcg gcgacaacga cgaggactac acctaccact
    34021 acgcagtcga acccggatgt gaccactgcg ctgaagtcct aacctgtgca gactgcgccg
    34081 gcgtcgcgac cgacggcgaa gacgaacacg gcgccgtgcc cgaggacgtc accgtggttg
    34141 agcgagtcgg ctgtcgcgac caccgtgggt ggaccgacga aagcccagag tgccgctggt
    34201 gcgagacgaa cacctaccag acgccgttgc tccgattgcc cgagacggcc cgcgaatact
    34261 acgccggccc cgactggcca cagcgagcgg accctgttcg tggactatcc gacaatttgg
    34321 acgaggcaac cgacctcgta acgtcggacc tcgaatcgca cagcgctcac cgacaccttg
    34381 gagaccgaga cagcatcgga cgcaggtgga cggaccacac tgccgacagc aagaaactcg
    34441 gctggatacc cggcaagtgg cgagccggtg ttgaccacct gcttgatgaa ggctactccc
    34501 ccgaacaact catcgcgacc gggctgttcc gtcccgacta cggacgcatc gcacgctacc
    34561 tgagcgacga gcacgagacg accgtcgaga tggaagacat ccccgagtac gacctctcgg
    34621 aagtccccga ccgcgagaaa gtgcgtagtg tgtggcgtgg tcgctatctc ttcccgtacc
    34681 acgacgaaga cggacaggtt cgctactgta tgtcccgcac ccagaagggg cgaccacacc
    34741 ccaacgacta ccggagcgat gcgaagtacc tcaagcagaa actcaccgac gcgaactact
    34801 gcgaagagcc gatttacggc gtcagtacca tcgaagacgg ccaacccgtc atcatcaccg
    34861 aagggattgc cgacgcaatc gcagctcacg aagtcggtct gcccgctatc tcgccggtga
    34921 ccacgcagtt caaagacgcc gtcaagttcc gactgttgga tatccttgcc gaacacgacg
    34981 tatcgacgac gctcctcata caggacaacg aggcggcgtc gttcaacctg ctggacgagg
    35041 ccgacgtaga cgtcgacgac ctcgccgagc gaatggccgc ccggaacgaa ctgtctggtg
    35101 aggacctccg cgagtacatc cgcgaccaga aagacgaagg agcgtctcgt cgcggtccca
    35161 tcggcgaggc cctcgaaatt ggctacggtg gccccggcga acagggagcg ctcgcgacgg
    35221 cggcgtacct caccgaacgt ggcgtggact gtatcatggt cgaactgccc cgtatcgcgg
    35281 gccggaaggt ggacctcgac gattacctct ccgaccgcct gtatgaagtg gccccgccgt
    35341 cgcccggcct gacgacgctg cttgatgcgt ggcgtctcga agcggatact ggaccacagg
    35401 cacctgccga ctacctcgat gggattacga accaccccga cgagcgacct gtcttgcagt
    35461 ggatcaacga gtcgatatcg tggcacgacg gctacgttga ctacgcctac ccagattggt
    35521 tcaccgccgg cccaccatcg gcaggcgacg acgagtggca cgaagcagac ggtgaagtgg
    35581 ccatcgaccc aatctcgccc acctcagagg aggacctcgc ccgagacgat tcggacgaac
    35641 tctccgaaga gatgtacttc atgttcgacg acttgctcca ctgggcgttc atcctccgtg
    35701 acaagggtca cacgtcgttc ccactctaca aggaatggcg ctcgaagaag accggggcgc
    35761 tctcagcagg gaacttcgcc gcgaaggaca ccgagataga gtcaaccgac ccactgacgc
    35821 ttggtgtcga actcggcctt ggtgggttcc cactgctggg tcaccacgtc gctgctgtcg
    35881 aaggcctgta tggcgacacc agccagtcgc gtgccgccga gacctactgg gtgggtgact
    35941 cagacggcgc tctctctcgc gttacgccgc tctttgaagg tctcaagatg ttcgacccac
    36001 gttcgcaccc cgactacgca cagacggtcg aagggatgcg acagcgcgac gtggcgagtc
    36061 gccaagacga gtggcttggt ggagacgata tcgacgccag ttcgagcacg tcaaccagtg
    36121 gtcccagtga cctgttctcc tactcgctcg cagagattac gggcaagacg aacggctacc
    36181 gaggccccca cccgcacaag cacttcggcg actccgagaa ctacttcgtg atgctctcga
    36241 acgaggtcgc ctacgaccac aaacggaagg cgacgttcaa cgcgctgacc tacctcgccc
    36301 acctcgtgaa agtgcgcgga gagaacaata ttgaaggacc gttcaccgac gaggaaatcc
    36361 tccagacgtg ggtgcgcgtc aaggacaaac acaacctcat ctccgacgac gaccaagtgc
    36421 cccggcgagc gttcatccac gccgccaaag agatgggcat cgcgaccgcc gacgatatcg
    36481 agacggtcac tcgcgagacg cgcaatggga gtacctacac ccgcgaggaa ttgccggtcg
    36541 aactgtggaa cgaaacagtc gaacagttcc ccaagacgta cggtgttgac tccgggtaca
    36601 gccgcatcgt gaccgaggcc gatttcgtcg tcgacggact cactcaggag aactcgatgg
    36661 accgattcgc tgagtatcac ctaactgata ctgcggagcc gaacccagac gacgatgctg
    36721 acttcctcca cgtccgaacc aagcacgccc acgaagcata ccaagtgttc tgtggcatca
    36781 acggagtgga cccattcgcc atcaaagaaa tcggaaggct ggttgatgca actggctgtg
    36841 aaaagaaatc gaagcgggtg aacggcgatc agaagacccg cttaatcgga gtcactttgt
    36901 cggaaagtgg tgaacggtta ctctctatgc actccgaata gagactcccg ctgcagtggg
    36961 tgaattccta aatctgtaat atttcttata caaattcaga caggattcga aataggacac
    37021 aagcaatggt taggaatcca aagccaccgt aaggtgggta tgggtatagg aggatggact
    37081 ggttttctgg agagtaattt cccaacccca attctgcagt cttggtccga acaccaagca
    37141 gagagtcgtc aactttcaac gacaacttgg cgcgttttga ttctcgaata ggaggcacag
    37201 cgagtgtcaa aattacctct cctatcgacg cttttgtcgt tcgccttttc ttgattgatg
    37261 tactgactga ggaacctaca caagccaaca agaaattgtc gaatttcaat aatacaaatt
    37321 acgttgttca gtagtaggtt gcccttgcca atgctacgaa ttcattaacc accatgtgag
    37381 tagaacagca aaggttcaca ccaacaacga cggacttggt cggctattga tgtcgccccg
    37441 actcatctgg aacggcggaa cgtccgaaga gaaaattcga gcgtggattg aattgaatgt
    37501 ggtctgtgtt cgggggtcga gttgcgaagg tgacctccgt tcaaattctc cagaagatga
    37561 gtataggctc gccaaggcta gggcaaaaga agagcaatta tcaatttccc aataatgggt
    37621 aaaacggctg ttaagggtgg ctgttaaggg tggctgttaa gggtccaaaa taacgtcata
    37681 tcgtgaaaat aagcagacgg gggtggtctg gcacccttaa caccacccat caaatgaccc
    37741 ttaacacggc cctcactaga ctacctaaac tactctgaac ggcaatatca gaccatgaga
    37801 caaattcaaa actattatta aatatatact taattccaga ttttgttaag ggtgctaact
    37861 acccccctcg cgtcttagta agaaccctat gaagcctgcg cggggactaa atcacatttc
    37921 actcgggccg tgaaggccga cagattgtaa gcaccgagag gtggccttcg gcaccacgat
    37981 gtatcagaag atttgaacac tcgtttggga gggtgagggt tcggccagtc gtcgcagagt
    38041 ggactctgag aggatagtcg aacagagggg aagtcggcgg tcgtcgaaca gcggaaggtc
    38101 aggccacacg ggtcagccgg cccctcagaa agaaggtcga acagaggggg aagtcagtgg
    38161 tcgtcggtgc ctggtgctgg gggatagtcg aggccgaaga tcgggtggga agtagaggga
    38221 agtgaagtcg tggaaccccc gccgggagac catcgaaaga ggggaaagtc agtcagcaat
    38281 tgctacctca gagaagtgat agatacggcg ggcccggcgg cgtcgacgtc gtcgccagtt
    38341 ggggtctgga tagccatcgt tggagccaaa gtcagcagtc gtcgcccggc gaacgaaggc
    38401 ggtcgtcgag ggaatggtcg agtcggtcgt gacgaggcca gagtgggtac tggtaatact
    38461 ggcaatggtg gtgtgttcat ccccagtggg tgagtgtcct gtcgtcgtct cgagtgtgtg
    38521 gtcagtggtg gtcgtactgg gagtgttgcc cctactgtcc ccatagggga agccttcgag
    38581 agagtcggta gtgtgtgagt cgaagtgtca gattcgttat ggtgggtcgg tgtcgctgtt
    38641 cgaggtgtct cagggagtgt ttcggtgaca cccatgccgc ccatcttcgc cgcgacgggc
    38701 cgcgactcgc tgcgctcctc acatccgttg cggtgcttga gtcgtcgggg cctcgtcgac
    38761 ggctcgacgc ccggcgccca cccaccagca tctcgtggcc atcgtcccga actcccgggt
    38821 tgcgaccgcc attcgttacg gagccaaagt cagtgaacac aggttgtagt gcatattcgg
    38881 gaaccgaaag gaattgagtg tcaaaacata gagaaagaag accaccagcg aagacgaaaa
    38941 gagacacagc aactcgtcgt cgtcccaccc ctggatgaga agtcgaacac caccagaaca
    39001 ctggggcaca atcgacgaga cgagaagaga aaacgaaccg ccagttgtaa ctcggacact
    39061 cgtcgcgacg ggcacgcagc gggtgcgatc cgcacggtgg gcagcctcga tatcgacact
    39121 cactcagatg ggccgggccc gccgccgtcg tgggccgtct gcgccggccc acgaacgccg
    39181 tcgaaccact ctttattgtg tatgtgaatc agggcggacc aaacccatag tgcgggtaag
    39241 gggcagattg agaagagaat gtattggcca ccggctagaa aagtgagatg aatgcaaaca
    39301 cgcaatcgtc gaacgacagt gaacagatga cgaagacagc agcaggtgac tcacgttccg
    39361 acgacctcac acacccctgt cccgaagacg actgtgaccg cattgcatca gcaagagcct
    39421 cccacgatgt cttggaagtt cgttcctacc cgttcaaccg tctggagaac cacgagtgcg
    39481 agtgtggatg caagttcgtc atcggcaagg tccgctccga ggtcgtcgac gtcgccatca
    39541 caagacactc caacgaggcc tgagccccac cggcgacttt ttttatgcta ccttcgccgg
    39601 ggcatcgaca tcctcgttgg agcctgtcgt tccacggaat caccaccgta cacgcggtcg
    39661 ccaccaatct tgctgcgggc cccagcccgc gctctcgccg cctggcggcg gccaagaaca
    39721 cgcgctggtg ctcctcgctg gcgagctgga ctccacacgc gcacgatcac cgaacgaacc
    39781 gctaccgcac accccaacac ggcagagggt ctcatcattt gtcccgcccc ggagcatttc
    39841 ttcttggttt tcgacgcttg cacatgttca acctcaaatc tcagaactgc aagacctgtc
    39901 ctcgatgcgg ctacctgatg cgctactaca cgaaagacga gcccaagtgg gtctgtggtg
    39961 actgctacct cgctctcccc gctaacgacg gtggcggcta gccagcggcc accgaagttc
    40021 gtctgtttca cctgttcgcg acggcgtgat ttgtctcgcc ttggactcct gaatgaccga
    40081 ctacgaggtt gccccgccac ccaaacgagt ttcgccacac atccagattc ggacggcgtt
    40141 ctcgactcac cgaggccggg tgacgcggtt tatggtgcaa ctcgaatact ggcacgacga
    40201 gacgtggaac gaagtcgtcc gctacgacca cgacgaagac gccgctggtg gtcacgacgt
    40261 cgccgccgaa ggactccacc gcgacgtgta ccgcaacggc gagaaagcct tcgtcgaaga
    40321 cgtgaccggc cccatcgacg ccaacgaagg ctacgtcctc gccgaagacg acttaaccga
    40381 ggacctcgaa tactacatcc aacgatacga acgatggcac aatctgaccc cacccaccaa
    40441 ccagtcaccg acgaacagta cgaagtgatg cgtcgccgaa tctctgacca cttcgacgag
    40501 atgcgacagc tcatggacga ggccatccaa gccgacctcg aagagatgga acaagaagac
    40561 gacgacgccg aggccgaata gccccccttt taccactgac cgaccgctga gcgacagcca
    40621 cgtcacttcc ctgggccagc caccgccaca cgatagggac ggcccgccgc catcacgggc
    40681 cgactccgcc ggcccgcgaa cgccggcgac cctactattt tgcgtatgct aattggtccg
    40741 gacaaaaccc atagtgcggg tacggaaggt gagtagattt tcggtggtat tggcacccgg
    40801 ctagagaagt gagatggttg gtgaagatga aacgacgaac ccggttgggt cgggtacgtc
    40861 ccgcaacggc ggttcttcgg cagccatcct tggagactct actatgagtg acaacaacaa
    40921 cgtctacgac agtatcgaag cagaacagtg gaacgaagca ggtctcgcag cacgtagtcc
    40981 cgacgacgaa cgcatgttcc gtgactcgcc tcacgcagag ttcgatgttg acctcgagga
    41041 cgcacacggt gcagacgcgg gcttcgagac gcccgaaggt gggcagacca gcgtcgccgg
    41101 cgacgtcatc ggcgaaacga aggacggcca gcctgtcgtt gcctccagtg caggcatgaa
    41161 ctccgacgca gcgaacgacg ggaaaacgtc ggtcggtatc ggcgcagagt tcggtgcgtg
    41221 ggccgaagtc ggtaacacga cccagacgtg gcgcctgctg cagaaccgta actcggacat
    41281 gacgatgtac gacgaacagg gcgaactgac tatcgacatc ccgtcgcaca tgacgctggc
    41341 ggacgccgag cggtcgctcg ctctcgaaga agaactgctg accatcagcg ctcgcgctga
    41401 ccctgttcgc gacggcatca tctcggaagc cgacctcatc gcgaccgaaa ccgaacgcgc
    41461 cgaggaaaac cgtgcagtcg ttgcctcgct ggctccccgt ccggtgaacc tcgcgttcaa
    41521 cctgttcagc gacgacgacg agatggcccg tgacttcgcg cggtcgttca aggaccacgg
    41581 cgcgagcgag cacaccgaat tcgtcgaagc ggctccctcg cggcaaccac accggccgtt
    41641 cggccgcagt gcgtacgccg agccgaacag tcagatggtc gtcgacgagt ggaccgacca
    41701 gacgcagtgg gggccaaccc gtctcgtcca cgaaaaagat gcgaatgcgc ccctgccggc
    41761 gcacgacctc gcgcactccc agcgtgagac catcgagaag ctgacggctg acgtgtacga
    41821 gcgcgtccgc gacaagggcg gtctcgaagt ccccggcgtg gacctcaaag cagtcgaaaa
    41881 agcggtcact gaagccgtcg aagacacccg gaacgaactc gaagcggtca tcaaggccgt
    41941 cgaagacgtg ttccacccga actcccagtc gcttgcgacc atcgaaggca cgtggcccgg
    42001 atgcaccgct cgcgtgaagg tcgtcgaact gtacgagccg aacgcgcctg actcgcaatt
    42061 ccaggtggcg aaggtgcgcg acgtgtcgcc gttcgtcgaa cagacctcgg ctgggtcgga
    42121 gttcgcaaag gtgaccatct ggcatcgctc gtcgcccgaa gagacgcttc gcgaaggcga
    42181 catcgtgacg ctggcgaacc cgtcgcccgg tcagtacggc aagcaactga cccttgcggt
    42241 gacctcgaag acctcgatgt acgtcgagcg tcgtggtacg ggtcgagaaa tcacgtggcg
    42301 tgatgcgaag ttcacgacgt cgtacgacac gcacgacgct gtcgagtccc agcaggttgg
    42361 cgggcggtcg gggccgtcgg caggtgcgac gattgtgccg gttccccggt accggcgtct
    42421 cgccgatatg atgggcccga aagacccgaa ctcggttgac gagtggggcc gtggcttcat
    42481 ctcgggtcgt gacgtcggct cgcgggtggg tggctgcagt accgtccacc tcgtgagcga
    42541 ctcgacgccc gagtggttcg ctcaggaagc atcgacggag atgcaccgct tccgctcggc
    42601 ggacgaggca gttgtcggcg tgcctgaaac ccccgccaaa ataaatgtct gattattgtc
    42661 cattcaccga cttaaatagt atgagttggc tatttattgt tgaggcggta gcgacgtgag
    42721 acctcgtcgc caatcgactc atcgacagcc tgctccctga gaatttctct cagcacagac
    42781 acacagcgaa cgctatagac acatctctct aaaccatgcc aatcaacgac actgacgcct
    42841 cgtttgaaca gctccgaatg catctcgtcc aagcgcttac tcgcgctgaa tctgaagacg
    42901 tcgaacaaca ccttcgtgcg tcactttcga tatgcgacga tatcgcacca tctccactca
    42961 ccggatgtct tgtctgtggg aaagttggac tacttgagcg gatctacctg cacgagtgtg
    43021 aatttgacca catggactga cgccgtaacc agcgtagagt gatttccacc gttgcaaaaa
    43081 taacaacggt gatgggtgcg accccaacta tggacgacga accacacatc accgatatcc
    43141 cttcgcccac tgagttcccc aaagagtcga ccttagattc aggtcttgaa cttcgcaata
    43201 catttagtta aattctctca cagcatgggt tcgcagacac gcttgttctg agtcgcagtc
    43261 gtgcagatga tatcttccac gaccgacgac tcgcgattgt ggagtacctc aaaactcacg
    43321 acccggcttc tgttcggtca ctcgctaaag aactggacgc ggacaaaggc gtaatcagcc
    43381 gagacctgca aaagctcgct gcgttagaca tcatcgaatt cgagaaagac ggacgtagta
    43441 aagcacctcg actaaaacat cgtcatgtcg tcgttgaacc ggtcttctga acgtaccgac
    43501 agggttcacc accctgtcgt aagcagggaa attctctctt tgaataccgg tgtttgaccc
    43561 acgtacacca ctttcgctcc gaggctggta cttaatctag gtactaccca agaagatggt
    43621 atctcacgat ggccaatcga gtctctctca ctgaccggcc acccaaaacg actgcacaga
    43681 tccatgtcca cattggcgac gacgatactc tcctttcgag agcaagccga gcggcttctc
    43741 catctgatct cgtgcttact gccgaacagt tacacagacg gaatctgaaa caccgactgg
    43801 cgaagtcaca ccaaccacgg agtaatctcc tgcttgcgaa acctgtggat gtcgcacgtc
    43861 gtgtgtgcca cgtggctggg tgtgaaacag aagcactcga ccgacttgac cgggtgcgtc
    43921 tcctcgagga tctgcttcgg acgaacctca gtggcctcgg aactctcaaa cctgtctttg
    43981 ggacctgcct ttcgaatcac gtcgaggcaa tcgaagcggc acgcaaggaa ctccagacga
    44041 tgactgctgg gcgcgtctct cggctcgaaa cattcacgga attcactcca tcgcttccag
    44101 agacggcacg gcgagacaca actgacctca tttctggact tagtgcgctc gaacagcacc
    44161 tcgaagaaca tactgacgtc gcagtctccg agacgcattt gttcgaggaa gcagcgcagg
    44221 cgctcggcag tgagggtgag gacgtatggt cggagtcata cccgtccatc gagcgggtcc
    44281 atctcgctgg cgtgagcatg attggggcgt cgctgctgga ttttctcgcg agtctctcgg
    44341 cgacgacgca gacggagatt cacttgtacc ttcgagaggg aacgggtcca cagattgcag
    44401 accgaatcgg tgaccgcttg cggtcggtag acatcgacgt agaccttaca tgccacactg
    44461 tagagcgttc gaagcggact gtgaacgtcc ccgtaaccga atttcgtgcg tcgacgcggc
    44521 gtgaggaagc acgaatcgcg atggctgttg ttcgtggact tctcgacgat ggtgtgccac
    44581 cgagtgatgt cgttgttgtg gctcgtgacg tcgatacgta cgagcgcccg cttacacaag
    44641 cggcccgtga gtatggccac gaactctctg tgtggacaca gttgccgctc acacgaacgc
    44701 ttccgtatcg actcataatc tcggtgtgcc gactgttgga cgccgaggca gtggacgttg
    44761 caacgttgtg tgacccggtc atgttgggat gggtcgcccc aggcggcgac ggcccacccg
    44821 tacgcaccac cgaggtcggt gcggcacgtc gagcactcca gggcgaacca ccgaagccac
    44881 tctccgaatg ggaatcggta ctcgatgagt ctgacttcgg agcgctcaaa catctggtcg
    44941 cgtgggtgct cgaccaacct gagaccccgt caccggtaga tgttcgcgag acgctttctc
    45001 ccgtcgtcga cgcataccgg gaggtcggtc ttgcagccgt caaggcccgc gactcgccaa
    45061 cactccgtca cacagtacaa acagcacgag cagtcacacg agtggagact ctcgttagcg
    45121 aggtcgcagt gaagtatcgc gagtgggacg accaggacta tacggcgaag tcgtggaaat
    45181 cggtcatcga cctcctagag aacgttgcga cagtccggcc ggggcgacgt gaacacgccc
    45241 acggaaaggc gatcgacgtg ctggacgcga ctgacacgtg gattcggcgc gttccgcacg
    45301 tcgtcgcact cggcctcgtc gatggcgaat ggccccaacc gccagaaggg atgttcccaa
    45361 agccgtttcg cgacgccgtc gtcgacggcg atacacgcac ggcccgctcg ttgggcgtcc
    45421 aagagtcgtg gacggctaac cgagagcgcg accacttcgc cgatgcagtg aacactgcga
    45481 cagagcacct cgtctgttcg tggttccagc gcgatttcga aggaggaact tacgagcgct
    45541 cgccgttcct cgatgatctc gatgcgcacg ttgttagcga cgaagcaaca cgtgatctct
    45601 taggagaggc gtgtcggctt ccagattccc tccgcgactc acacggaggt gctggcgatg
    45661 tctaaacagg gactggacaa ctgcgagagg tccgtcccgg aactcaaggg tgcgcaagca
    45721 acgattcgag acgcattttt cggccacgac gcaggattgt tcgtcctcga ctgcaaccca
    45781 gggtcgggga agtcgacggt gagtgaacaa ctcgctgcgg aagcagtcgc acgtgcgtgg
    45841 aacgacggga cccagacccc tgcacagacg ttgtgcgtcg cctcgttcgc acgcgaagac
    45901 gcggcggcta tcgtccccgg cgtatctgcc gcactctccg cgttagcaac cgaccccgac
    45961 agtcgtgtcg acttagctga agacgatgtc cggacgctct cacgacggct tcgtgagtct
    46021 gaaacgcttg gtacgatcga cagtatcctt cacggcgtgt tcgagatgat tgcgccggaa
    46081 gtcggattcg gcgaatcacc ggcagtcggt gacgagtcgt tgttgaccga cgtccacgcg
    46141 gcctgtgtcg agacactgca cgacgacggc gaactcgcag acgtgtacac tcgactcgac
    46201 gatgcatatc ctgggggtcg gtacaagatg ggtgccgacg ggcttctgtc gtcggcactc
    46261 agggcatgtc gcgaacgccg gctgtcggtc gatgcgttcc gagagtcact ggtcgagacc
    46321 gccaacgaga cgtatccgga cggcccaccg tctgatttcg gtgatgtcct cgcggacatc
    46381 cgtcgattcg tcggaaaaga cgctgctctc gatactgccc gttcgtacga ccctacagag
    46441 cgccccgctg tcgtcgacgc cgacgagacg ctctacgtgt cgtggctgga tgctatcgac
    46501 gacttctgta tgctactgga agcgtacacc gagacgtacg acgagctcgc acaggatgtc
    46561 ggagttgcat cacacctcga tactgcacac tgggtcgctc gattcttcga agacgatacg
    46621 taccgtgggg cgttccgaac gcgtctgcaa tccagataca ctgaccggtt ttcgacagtc
    46681 atcgtcgacg aggcacagga cgtatcggtc gttcagcacg acgcactcgc tcactttgtc
    46741 gatacccaga cgcgtgtact cgttgtcggt gacagcaaac agtccatcta tacctggcgc
    46801 aatgcccacc cgcagttgtt cgaacgagcg attcgcgacg ggacctactt cggaatcgat
    46861 tgggacacgc acgtcgtcaa gactgccgct cggtcgtacc gctgtcgccc cgatatcgcc
    46921 gcgactatcg acacggtctt cgaaccggtg tttgcagatt cgacacgtgg cggcgctggt
    46981 gatgtcgata tctcgtaccc acgactcgtc gcagaccgtg acccaaccga agagactgaa
    47041 gttcacgtcg cagcgttcga cccacaagca cgtccaggga cgaaacagtg ggtgtcgcca
    47101 cggactggga ctggggaagc cgacgcactt gcgaagtgtc tcgctgctgg ttttgaggct
    47161 ggtcatttcg aaactgacga gaacgaaagc ccgtctgtca ctgtgctatt tcccagacgg
    47221 acgtacatgg agcactacga acgggcctgc gaggcagtag ggctatcaat actgaacgca
    47281 agccagccgc tgttcgacca cccactagtc aacgtcgtca aagacgtctg tcagtggctc
    47341 gtcgacccca cggacccaga gcggacgaaa acgctcctca cgaactcttc acttgctgat
    47401 ttcaacttga cagaggcgta catgaaggct gatcaaatcg atactgtcca cgacgtcctc
    47461 gccagtggaa cctacggcga accgacgacg tcgactcttc gggggctgtg tgtcctcgcc
    47521 gaccaccggc ctcatctaca ggcgtcgtct gggactgagg tggtcgaaga agtgctctcg
    47581 ttgctcttgc tttggcgaga cccacacggg cacagcagtg acgacagttc gcgtcgcgtg
    47641 acgacgctcg atgcccttct cgaggcaata tcgcgatggg aatcgtcggg cgactaccca
    47701 ctcgaacgcc tcgccgccgc gctcaaacac tactgtaaca acccgaagag tggaccgtct
    47761 cagccagcca gtgagactgg cgaccacgat gtcgtcttca agacgattca ccagatgaaa
    47821 ggcggtgaag ctgacgtcgt cgccctcgcc gacatcggtg ccaacatgag cgttttcggc
    47881 ccatacaacg acgattttgt cgctcgtggt ccacacctcg cactcgcccc tccggcggac
    47941 accagcgcag aaaaaacagc gcagttcgct ggactcgacc acggactcta cacctcatcc
    48001 ccggcaaaag atgaccggga cgctggcctc cggtgggcga ctgagcactg gcacgatgac
    48061 gggcgattga gcggcccacc ggcactgtcg caggcggctg gcgaccaccg ggcagaaaga
    48121 tggcggctcc tctacgtcgc actcacacgg gccagagacc atctggtcgt cccactcccc
    48181 acacagttgt cgacatcaca tccccgagag cggtgggtcg acacgatccg agacgctctc
    48241 gggttcgatg gcagtcgtcg agacacgtac gcggtcaccg ctccggatgg gcattcgttt
    48301 tccgtgcgcg tccaccaccc tcagtctgtc tctctcagtt cagatattgc atcctcgaac
    48361 gcctacgaac cgttcgtcac gactgagaat agtgtcgtgc ctccatcgtg gtcaccgcgg
    48421 ttcgtgaacc ctagcacact ctacccactt acaacggatg ctgacaagta cgtcctcgac
    48481 catcttcagg gccggccact ccatacagac cacgatggtg tcgccgaggg agttccactc
    48541 agcttcgagt caatggggcc tgaagtagtt ggccacgtca cccatggcgt actgacagaa
    48601 gcagttcgac gcggtgtgag tacagagaca ctccaatcgt ttggtggccc actcaagaca
    48661 ctcctcgaag agcagattcg aaccgaagca gtagatgcga cgaacagtga ccgagaacaa
    48721 ctctggtcgt atgtctcgga agttctctgt ccacaatttg ccgagacaga cctctggagt
    48781 cggcttcgtg aggcaaccga gttatacgtc gaagagtcgc ttgacaccgt cgtcagggta
    48841 actgacgctg atgtcgagat tcagagtcat gcagacttcg tctcgaagtc agccgacggg
    48901 acgtggcacg tcgacgatct taaagtcagt ttgcagtctc caaccgaaga gacgagtgct
    48961 cggtacagtg tacaagcaga aacgtacgga tggattcttt cacagcaggt ctccggcgtc
    49021 gtcgaatctg gtgtaacgag aattggcgtc gagcctgctg gcaggtgtag cgaagtcagt
    49081 ccccagttgg ttcttgagca cctccgaacg cttcgatgag aatcgctctc tgcggggcat
    49141 ttgttttcgc tgattggtga gaccggccta cttctcagcc ttcgctggct ctgagtacgg
    49201 catctcacac aactatggaa gaagaccaac tatcgaagtc gaacgttcta tcttcgattc
    49261 agacgctcag tatcgaatac accgggccga ctggtgatca gcaccgagtg acgtatacaa
    49321 ccgacgagtc atcgataaca cgccgaactg agtacctcct tggagaggac cagtggcgag
    49381 aacttggatt tgaagaaatc gagctattgg gtctcaacct cgaattgtct cggtgttcgg
    49441 ttcgtgacgg aggttctcaa tgagtgaccc acagcccacc gagaatctcg tcctcaccgc
    49501 agatcttact tgggaaccga tttcagacct cgaagttggc gatgaggttg cctcgtttag
    49561 tcgctttgaa aacactgaac cgtatcagca ttcaaagctt cagacaagta ctgtctcgtc
    49621 ggtcttgacg cagacagttg aggctgttcg gattcacact gaccgtgggt cggttgtaat
    49681 taatgcgaac cagcggcttt tcccggaata tcatgctcac cgtgaagcta gtaggttcaa
    49741 aactggtcac gggattcgat ttgtcgctcg accggagcta tatgtagaga atcaagcata
    49801 tcgatttggc tacgtccacg gtgtatttgc tggtgatggg tgtttattca ctaatgaaac
    49861 tacgaaccac gggaccattc ggtgtcaaga tgaagtcatc gttaaaacag ttcactcgta
    49921 cgcgccgcca gaatatgggc tcaagttgaa aaagaagacc tctgatgact tgttcgaagt
    49981 gcggacaacc aaaggagccg aagttgacga aattcgactt tcgtatccca ttgacgagtc
    50041 gtcggttgac aacccagact actgtcgtgg ctggttagcc gggatgttcg atactgatgg
    50101 ttcattcgat ggaaaaactg ttcggttttg tcaaaagaaa gctgagcaac gcgggattct
    50161 caaagaaact ctcggtgtac tggggtatga ttttgctgct gagccagagg gaatacgggt
    50221 tcgaggtact ggatctcgcc tgcaagttct aaccgagatc cgtccacagg tccaccgaaa
    50281 ggttcgaaac tacttagacc gaagctggaa ggggactgca aaggtgcaca gagtggagtc
    50341 gcttggtgag cgtgagatta cgtcgcttgc gaccgaccct gggcaaacgt acattgtcga
    50401 tggcttctgt gctcatgatg ttcgacagtt gacgttatgt tagtgagcgt tgaatgagga
    50461 atctggctct gttgaaacct tcttcacgtc ttgcgatttg ctgagaggct agtttctcac
    50521 cgtatcgaca aaaaccggtg ggaagagtcg ctcttcccaa tgtcaacgct gattgatttc
    50581 aacagagcca ggaatttgat tttcagactt tgctacggca tccaagaatg ttttctgtag
    50641 atcggtataa atgcaacttt ccctcaaagc ctcgtgtgag agttaccact gcaagtgtgg
    50701 tgatgtatgt gaagtgatta tcaacaatcg tttgttggtt aagaatctct atttttgttg
    50761 atgaacaaaa ttgaatcgtg aactctcctg agatcgcgtt ggctgccgta ctcaaatccg
    50821 tcttcagtct catagtgtgg tggcacacta gatttttcaa cgagcggtgc tagtggtcat
    50881 tcatgagcag tgaaccggta gacgctgaaa gcaaggtgtc tgggaaccaa gcgaatatcc
    50941 cagctcggat tcgtcgagaa ctggggatcg acgatgggga tcaactccgc tggcatctcg
    51001 aagaagacgg aagtatccga gtccgtgtcg tccaacaacg gagtggaacg tttgcggatt
    51061 tcgatgggta tgacggtgaa aaagaaacag atgccaccac ggaccatgac acgtggggcg
    51121 tcgagacaga gtaaatgcca cgagcgctaa tcgatacgag cgtcttgttt gctgctgcgt
    51181 accgtcgaga cgggatgcac accgacgctc gacccattct ccaaggcatc gatgacgcgt
    51241 cgcttccgga ggcagtcgtt cttgattacg ttctagcgga gacactcaat ggattgacga
    51301 cacacgccgg acacgacgcc gcagtagact tcttagaccg acttgaggag aacgcacgat
    51361 tccacatcga gtctgtgaac tccgatgcat ttgcgaccgc aaaggcactc ttcagacgtc
    51421 accaacaact ctcgttcgtc gacgcctgta ttgttgcgta tatgcagact cgtggtctag
    51481 gatatctcta cgcgtttgac gatgatttcg atgctataga cgatgtctac cggctcgata
    51541 cggccacaga cccgtactct ccaaactaac catttcggga ttctgttgaa aaccacagtt
    51601 actcgtcgtc agagccacac acatatactc ttccccaggt acgggagtga gctagcggca
    51661 agaactaacc agagccgtgg gtttgaccca cgtcggaatg gatccggtgc ccagaatacg
    51721 tcgcctttct tgaagcgagt ggtatcagtc acgctgttct cgtgggtcaa cggcgtgttc
    51781 ttgccctctg tcgagttgag tgatagcccg gtctatgtta ttcagaggac acgtcgctgt
    51841 ccccgtatct accaaaaatc gtcactcaac cgatcagctg tccctatttt tctcgatccg
    51901 cttgcgactt cccaatacac agctatatcc gatgcgcaga gaacattcta ttagtctgaa
    51961 taatatctat cagtcatgac tgcgaagtta gaggtatatg caccgtcgga acctcctcac
    52021 aagcgttgca ctggggcttg cactggctgg ctgtaccagt gacggtgaca gtgtccccat
    52081 cgaaagtaca acacagacac catcgcccgc tggcggcagc acgtccccca caactaccac
    52141 aactaccacc acagagaccc agactgagtc acagactccg accgactcac cgccaccaac
    52201 cgagtccggg gaagcagcgg ttacgatcgg ccagacggtg ttcggcactg ccgacttcgg
    52261 ctacaccaac tacccgtact atgaggtgga actgacaaac gaaggcgacg tgccttctgg
    52321 tcgcattgaa cttgtggttg actggttcga caaaaacgat ggctacgtcg acgacaccat
    52381 cgaggaactc gtttcactgc agccaggtga aacttggatt gctcgatcat ataaaaaatt
    52441 cgacagtgat gtggtcgcca gcgccgaggc atctgggaga tataaatcta ccccgccggc
    52501 gtggcctgca ggattagagg tcgtctcaag taagctcctc accggggaag agaacgtgaa
    52561 ggtccggggg acagttaaga acaacaccgg tcgtacggtc gattatgtgg cgttctacgg
    52621 caagctatac gatacgaatg gggccgttct cgggcaggtc tcggagcagg aactcgacct
    52681 ctccgatgag tcctcatggc gggctgagag cgaatgggat gatacagccc gagcgaagca
    52741 cgtcgagagc cacgagattg tactcgaagg ggacgtgtac tgatggacag cacccgattc
    52801 gtccctcgtt cactcggcgt gggtcttgtg acgttgcttc tgtcgctact tattggtggc
    52861 atgagtgccc tggcgctcgc aactgttgag ctgtcgcttc ctgcgttcgt cgttatgttt
    52921 gtcgctgcct atctcgcgtt gaatcgatct gaacttccgt cggcagctgc gggaagtggc
    52981 ctcatctatt tggcactcgt gatcacactc accccaatac tgttggctct ggtgaatcgc
    53041 catacgacgg ttgatttggc tatgttacgg cacgcttgat gttatgaacg atacatttca
    53101 agacgagttc acgaaattct cggtaccacg tccgcgcacg cacggcgtcg ccgtgcgtgc
    53161 gcttgatcga cgagaaaacg gtctcacaca tcgatctctg gcggtatcga ggcccatcga
    53221 cccgcgcgtt atgcgcgtgg tcgatgggcc ggaagatacg atgtttaatc agcggtctca
    53281 cgccttcctc ccgtagtttt tcccgtaatc gcatccagtc gtagcctttg tcggcggcga
    53341 ggctgtgcag gtcgcctgcg ttgcggaagg cgacctgcca gccgagttgt gtgtcgtggg
    53401 ttttctcggt cgtacaatga acgtctagaa cagcttgcgt ttgagtatcg acgagagccg
    53461 tcgctttgag tgtctgaaca cggtaattcg tgcggcggca gtagtgcttg ctagcgtttt
    53521 cgcggtcgaa aaacgtggca tcaatggcgg cgtgacccga gaggtcgtgc agctgcgccg
    53581 acaggcgcag cagcactcgc cagactttca tctgaaacct atcaaatgcc ttaacgagcg
    53641 tcgagtgatc tgggagatcg ccctcttcga ggccgatctc cccacaaata tgcggcattt
    53701 cgctcagcag atcgagggcg ttgcggtacg actcatcgag gtaaatccgc agacagtgca
    53761 gcgacaggag agcgtagtcg gcgaagccgc cacccccttc gggggcggcg acttcgcctc
    53821 ggtcaccaac aacattttta gccaacgtga ccgctttgct cgtgaagcgg gagattttcg
    53881 acataggcat cgacagtctc ccgcttcaac tcctttgaat taacgaacga atccgccgcc
    53941 gtctagtgat tcaccagagc cgggaggata gatacaaact gcctgcaggc agaaaaccac
    54001 agcagagcgc gctgttccac ccatcagaaa gcgatggagt cgagcagcgt tgttgcccaa
    54061 gcaaaaatca cgggacggaa ccgtgttcca cccaaaataa cgatgggtgg aacacgaaca
    54121 gcagcacgac attgggtgga acaccactac gtctggcggt ttttatctaa tcgatcgggg
    54181 tgttccaccc aaaaaccaac tagtatagac ggggggttcc ccgttggaac caaggggttg
    54241 gatcggcggc caccagcagg tgggagtttc tcgtcgaccc cgaaggaaat cgaggtcgct
    54301 agaagcgaca ttctagaatc atgactgatc agtgtacgct tgacgaatcg gtcctcccga
    54361 cggcgctcat tgaatacgac cagtggatct gctggcgcga acaggagcgc gacgggaaac
    54421 cgacgaaggt gccgatcact ccgaggagtg gggagttcgc ctcgtcgacg gacgagcaga
    54481 cgtggacgtc cttcgacgac gcgcttgagt acgccgagac aggaaacgcc gacggaatcg
    54541 gcttcgtctt cactgacgat gatccgttcg tcggtgtcga cctggacgac tgccgtgacc
    54601 cggacactgg cgccgtcgag gaggcggcag aagatatcat cgaccggctc gattcctaca
    54661 ccgagcggtc accgtcggga acggggtatc acgttctggt acaaggagca ctcccagacg
    54721 gacgaaaccg gaaggggacc gttgagatgt acgactcggc gcgcttcttc acggttacgg
    54781 gcgaccacgt cgccgagaca ccatcgaggg tcgccacgcg gcaggacgca ctcgcagcgg
    54841 tccatcgtga gtacgtccaa gatgaggtga ccgacgaggg ggccaacgat cgcccgagca
    54901 aggcagcagg agcgtcgagc gcaacaattg acctcgatga cgaggaactc ctcgaaaagg
    54961 cacggaacgc cacgaacggg gagaagttcg accgcctctg gaacgggaac acggtcgggt
    55021 acgacagcca gtcggaagcc gacatggcac tctgctgtct gctggcgttc tggaccggtg
    55081 gcgaccggac gcagatggat cacctcttcc gccagtcggg actgcttcgg gagaaatggg
    55141 acgaggtcca ttacgccgac ggctcgacgt acggcgagaa gaccatcgag cgggcgatca
    55201 ccagaacctc gaagttctac gatcccgatg cagcaagcac ccgagagact gaagacgatg
    55261 tcctgcgtca gagcgcggta tcatcggcgg gccagcgaga gcagacgtat ctggccgaga
    55321 aaaaccggct cctcagagag cgtgtcagcg acctcgaagc gacgcttgaa cagaagaacg
    55381 accgtatcgc cacgctggaa gcgaccgttc gtgacctcca ggacgcgctc gccgagcgtg
    55441 agtctgagat cgagcagctc agtggtcagg gagacgatgg cgacaccgtc gacgagggcg
    55501 actcacccga gcggacagta tggacgcgcg cgaaacgctt cctcgcggac gatacctaac
    55561 gctctgggca gcgttttttg accccgagta ggggtgacgg ggcagaagac ccccgagtac
    55621 ccatgtaccc agatcaccag caacagccac cacggagcac caaaccgcag accacgaagg
    55681 aacctcatga ctcaccgtgg tcggatctcc gtctctccgt cccgaacacc cgaagcggtg
    55741 aatcgatcgt cgcgttcgtc gagtgcgttc ttgtcgaact cacccacgag gacgtcggcg
    55801 cggaatacgt cgcttcgaac gtccggggcg tgaagcgaac gcagttcatc gccgtcgacg
    55861 acatcggcga gacgttccag aagcggtact acgacgagcg tcttggctgg cacgagcaga
    55921 cgatcggtcg tcaaggagtc tgagaagagc tagcgaatcg cctctcggga tcgttttctc
    55981 ttataccgaa ttggaaccac ggtgtggcca ccgatgaacc agccgctggt gagaaatagt
    56041 ttgtatagag acgaaactat tagtgcagcc agcgccaaga accaaccaat gagcgaaaaa
    56101 gaaccgaagt ggcccgacgg gatggatgca gcagagcgcg tccgccacgt ggcgttaaca
    56161 cggacaaagc cacacaatgc tgggtggatc gctgacgagg cagccgtctc acgcgatacg
    56221 gctgtcaaat accttgaacg gatggtcgac caaggcgacc tcgaagccat ccagaccaaa
    56281 gatgggacga gctacaggcc cgacagcgtc acgcagctcc ttcgtgaagt tcgccaattg
    56341 gccgaagcac acacggtcga cgaactgacg caggaactca acgcaatcgg cgacgaaatc
    56401 gacgggtgga aagagaccta cgaggtcgac tcactcgcgg aattgcgtca gagcatcggc
    56461 catgatgacc tcacgggtga cgagcgccgc gagcgcctcg acgtcatcga cgagtgggaa
    56521 tacaacattg aggtgcggga atcgattcaa ctcgcaatca gcctccagag ttcgctgacg
    56581 acgttgggtg cagagtcgtt ctcgggtaac tcgacgacac tcccacagga aggatagctg
    56641 cagcgatggt gatttttctt gctggcggtc ggggattcac ccgacgcgaa ggtcttcgtc
    56701 ggctcaaaga acgaatggag aaggttccag ggtttaacga tgtccggtat gacccctccc
    56761 gacttcgtcc acggaccgtt gtcgcggacg tcgacgtgga gatgtttctc ggcacgtcgt
    56821 ttccacgagc aacagcacgg gtggaagtgc tgtggcgacc gcgagaaggt actgacgtac
    56881 agcgcgtcca ctgggcagac agtatggtga accttgggtg gcacaaggac gatgaccacc
    56941 cagaactcgg gaccacacac tttcagctag agatcgatga caaagcagtt cacgaatcgg
    57001 ggaacatcga ggtcgaagca ccactgagct tcctcgaaat ttgtcttgat cgactccccg
    57061 aagaactcca gaagacgacc gagttctgac gctggcgagt tgggttacac gttctaaccg
    57121 tcattcttct cacgtcaaat ttttatgccc ccgagagggg cgaggggcgc agtgagcacc
    57181 cacagaacta cctatgttct cagaaaacga gcgacagcaa ctacgactgc atggcgagca
    57241 gaaggctcaa ccaaagcaag aaccgtgggc aggtcttgaa ctcacgatcc cacatgacag
    57301 aagtccgact tctatcgtct cactcgtcga gtgcgcgctc gtcgaactca cccacgaaga
    57361 cgtcggagcc gagttcatct cgacgagcgt agcgggcgtg aagcggacac agttcatcgc
    57421 cgtcgacgac gtcggcgagc gattccagaa gcgatatttc gacgagcgtc tcggttggca
    57481 cgaaacgaca gtcagccgtg aagcggttcg tgaggagttg gtcaaccgac tcacacagcg
    57541 tccgtcactg ggcagtgatg tgggtcagca tggcgtcgtc gacgatcaac acaaattcct
    57601 ggtgatgcca attcgggagc ttagagttca ggagtgatat cttaagttgg agccactccg
    57661 tgtggcagat tttattatca tatttgatat tttggcgaaa tgttaaatac atccgtcatt
    57721 tcatttcgtt tggatgtacg cagtgagaaa agtccgatct tatgggttgt tgcttgtctc
    57781 gtgcatactg gtggtctcta gtgtgcttgt agccacaccg gttgtgtctg ctgaggatgg
    57841 tgatcaggag gtcaatgaat cgaaattaca agaacaagca attagccctg agctccgacc
    57901 gtttctgtgg aaagacggtg cggggcagta cccctcgtac aaacagcagg aagtcgcggg
    57961 attcagcggc tatctagaac gaaaaagtgc agaccgactc actacactac ggtataattt
    58021 caatgaatct gcattcagcg acgagtatga tacgtatctg gtcattgctc gcgtatcgtg
    58081 gcatgcaaat gggaatggag accaggaacg cgttgtgacc aaccagggtc aacaggatat
    58141 tcccggcagt agtgcgaatg aggactgggg aaccgtccgg ttgccgctgg atcctgatga
    58201 cgatccgttc gtcaagcttt ctgcagagta tggaactggc tacttgtcgt ctggaactgc
    58261 cgttgtgcgt gtgcaacgta ttactgtcat tcctgctcgc ctcgttgggg gactctctaa
    58321 tcaggaggtg ctggaaatca cttcacagtc agatgatgcc gacactactc gaactgtcac
    58381 gaatacggag ccggctacaa cacaatctcc cagtgcgcaa tctacttcta tcccatctcc
    58441 cacacagacg gctattcctc cgacggccca acccactgtc agccctgcgc cgattacgcc
    58501 tgatgcgacc actgattcga aactctatga tggccgcggc ctattcttgc cgaacgacga
    58561 cttattgcag gcagagtgga atgcttgggt gttgtctgtg cttgggtttg tagtttcaat
    58621 catgggtgtt gtgtactcga tgtggaggga ctaacatgtc tggctcaatt tcgctccgct
    58681 ggagtctcgt gtctggtgga ctgttggcaa ttgttggtag tgtgattgga ttaaacagca
    58741 atccgccact gatgtatgcc gggtatcccc cggcgttctt cggactcttt gcgatcctcg
    58801 gtgggacgta ttcatacctc ctatccccgc agacgatgac cccgcgcggt ggggaagcag
    58861 ttgtctttca gacagagcca acacagtggg tcgctggcag taaatcagtc ggcggtctcg
    58921 ctctcgcatc aatcggtgtg tggggcattg cagaaacgtc actgccgctt gcgtacccgg
    58981 cttgtgccag cgtcgttggc gtttggtttt acaccctcgg gctgactcag ctctggcgca
    59041 actcgctaac gaagtactac gtcaccaccg accgagtcgt cgaaacgtac caactactcg
    59101 gcgtcactca gaagacaatg ccgcagcgac aggtccaggg catcgaaaag cggaaaacgc
    59161 tcatcgagag gttgttgtct gtcggtcatg tccgcattga gtctgcggga gacactggga
    59221 cgtcgagaat catcgctcgg aatatccggg acccaacaca gcttgtcgac gcgattcgag
    59281 ggtgagttct cccgctacgg gggcagagaa gtctgggtct aagctagttg gaatggttaa
    59341 cccagtgggt cacccaacag gcaaacaagg tgagtacctt agaacctagc cccgaggaga
    59401 ttcactcaag gatgccttca ttttcgagtc gccgcatcac ttccttgtgt tgctgttcag
    59461 cggcatcttc aggcgtatag cggtcaccac ccgtgtaatc gccgtcttcg catggcttgt
    59521 caggaccaac accgaccgcc ggcgtgtcac cgtgagtagt gtcacacacg aggcatgtcc
    59581 agagcgcgac gccatcaacg tgggtcgagg ggtggccacc gtcgtacccg tcgaaaacat
    59641 gctgtgtcac ctctccacag ttcggacagg tccggtttcg aactggcttg ccggtggtgt
    59701 tgcgcttgcg gtcgtagagg actgcaggga ccacccagta gtcgtggctc tcacagtgtg
    59761 gcttctcatc gaagtctgcc agtcggtcct gatcgacgag cccgtcaccg ttctcagtga
    59821 agatgtacgg atcgctgtcc gagagggttg aattggtcac accgagtgat ttttcgacgg
    59881 atagtgtcgt cccccagtcg gtcttatcaa ccgcggtctc gaagagtcgc tgcccgtcgt
    59941 ttgagtccag cgggactgcg tcggggaggc ttccccaccc agaggtcagt atttgggcgg
    60001 ggtcgtcgat atcgtagaac agttcatagc tgctacgcga cttgtggcct ccgtctcgaa
    60061 ggcggaacga tgaacttccg atggcgagcg catggtagcg attcgatgct ggggtgatgg
    60121 cgatcgcagt cttcgaaatc gaccactcgt agtcggtggc gtcggccgct cgcggcgatg
    60181 actcgcggtg gtcgacacag cgagcgcgcg tcggtggaat cgacccgcca cagacttcac
    60241 agtgcgctgg gctggcttcg acatcgtggt ttgcaaattg ccactcatgc cgatgatact
    60301 gtcttccggt gtgatttggt ccgcctgctg tgccagggag ttcctctcgt ggcatccgac
    60361 cttcgtcgtc catcaggcac ccatagagtc ggcttgtatt tatgttgtaa acataatatg
    60421 tccgaataga atatacgtat tgatattgaa taaatgccaa tgccaccgag cgatgaccag
    60481 aatactggtg actcacccca tgttccccca tgggtctctg acggagagac ggctgaccca
    60541 gacattatca acgttgattc gaagcatgat tcgacagaat ctcctgactc actgactaga
    60601 ggtgtgggtc cggtcactgt ttctgacctc gacagaacat gggcacccta ctttcggtac
    60661 gactctgtct accaagacca gattgatgca gttgatacgt tccttgaact cctctcggag
    60721 aacggctatt acgtttttga gggagcatgt gggactggca agacgttggc ggccgtcact
    60781 ggcgggattc acgcgattcg cgaccagtcg acactgacga agacccttga caacgtttct
    60841 ggagactttc ctgactactc gcggctgttc gtggttacgc cactcaaaca gcaactccac
    60901 cagttcgtcc gggaaatgaa gggtatcaat gcgtcccttc ctgaagctaa agctcccgtc
    60961 tcaacggtcg tgatcagggg tcgaactgat atgatgccgt atgcgtacgt cgacttccca
    61021 ccgttcgata gacacggtgt cggtgagaag atggatgatc ttagggagat gacgcgaaag
    61081 ctcatcaagt tcgatagcga cattccactg gattggccgg gggatatgtc accacctgat
    61141 ttctcaaagg ttgactacaa ctgggaagaa gctagcttga tagcggaaga ccaccgtgaa
    61201 cggtttcgat acgatcccgt tcgagcagag gcagtcaccc gaattgtcga ggatatagat
    61261 ccaagaggcg acgggagttt cgaccgcctg acagtcaatg gtgttgagac accatatcca
    61321 gacctcgttc ctcatacgaa cgacgtcgtc gatacagacg tactccagcg acgagggaca
    61381 ggccaacttc ccgttgacct tcagggcaag ttcgatccgt tctatgcggg ggcgttcatg
    61441 gagggcggtt tgccgttcga cttccatcac gcagaccatc acgtattcga ccaagagacg
    61501 cttttccaga cagcggcctc tcgcggtatc tgtccacacg aggcgatggc gatgctggca
    61561 ggtcgggcgg aggtcgttct cgggaactac taccacctct tcgaccccca gacccggcta
    61621 ctgaccgacg ataaaattgg tctactggac tcggaaacca tcgttgccgt cgacgagggg
    61681 caccagattg aggagcgggt ccgcgatatg ctctcgatgt cgctggatat ctatacactt
    61741 gaccgggcaa ttaacgacat cgagatcaca cgacactacg cggtgggcga cctcgccaag
    61801 acgcctacgc cgaacctcaa taccagcgac gcaagattgg ccgaatcgct ggctgacagc
    61861 gcactcgata cggtcggcaa ctactctgtg actcctgaag atctcgctga ggtcgaacag
    61921 ctacttcgat tcgccaagca aaagctgact gtctacggtt cggacgccgt gagcgagcgc
    61981 taccaggaca tctcgtggca ggatgccgtc gaacgctggg gtgcagaccc aattgagaac
    62041 gcgctctctg acccagagtg tcccgacgag cccgacgagt tccttacgga cgcgattgct
    62101 gaggacgact ttgacactcg ctcgttcctc aaggtctacc cggcgatgtt agggacgaag
    62161 ttcgtgttcg aggctctcaa agaggcgggg gtccacgacc gaactccaca gggcgtagag
    62221 gttgggaagt tcttcaagcg ctgggcagcc gagggtaccg ttgagtacca ccgtgaggtc
    62281 gtcctcgacg accgacgaaa ggagaccata ccgacggagt tccccgactg ggtgaaggcg
    62341 tggacaccga agttccagct gttcaactgc atccctcggg acgaactcca agcggtgttc
    62401 ggagaactgg gcgggggcgt cctcatgagt gcgaccctcc agcctgagga ggtttatact
    62461 gaggcggtcg gcatcaacga tatcccgttc cccacggaag acgaagagga cgacgatgct
    62521 gaggagaccg acgtgatgac gaagccctct gcgggagcgg gccacgataa ctccgacgtc
    62581 cgtccaaccg cgtttgagca gtacccactg cgattccctc aggagaaccg ggtgtcgctt
    62641 atcgccgacc tcccgaagtt cacgaaccga aatcgaggga aacggatgac cgacccgcgc
    62701 cagatgaagc cggtccgtaa gcagtatgca gatcttattg aacaagcgat tgccggccgt
    62761 gggaacatcc ttgtcgcgat gccgaactac cgggaagcgg agtgggcata tgactatctc
    62821 aagaagcaag ggtcgtccaa acggtttcac ctcgaccagt cgagttcggc gctcgaaacc
    62881 gacgagacgc tggagtcgtt ctttgccgac ggtgacgcgg tcatcttcac cagttcgcgc
    62941 ggcacgatca ctgaaggcgt tgactatgat ggcgagaagt tacacggatg cgtggccgtg
    63001 gggattccgc ttcttccaac gaactcgaag cgtattgatg ctgtgataga ggcctacgac
    63061 gagcgtattg gtgccaaacc gggattcgag acggcactta cgatcccggc tgttcggaaa
    63121 gttcgccagg cgttcggccg ggtgattcgt gggtcagacg aagctggctt ccgtctcctc
    63181 gtcgatgagc gctacggatc gacagattgg gatggtgtga acgagtacct ctccgaacaa
    63241 gaaagagaag agttccagac tgcagaccct gagttcatca gccagatgat ctcgacgttt
    63301 tgggacgacg tggacgaacg ggaacgaaag cgagaggcgg aggacgaccc gaaggagagt
    63361 ggcatagaaa cgacgataac cgcgtcgccg accgacgata tggtccagaa gtcggctgtc
    63421 gggacggaag cgggcggtac cagtcaaaaa cccacgaccg aagtgacggc aacgagcgat
    63481 ccctcggcaa cgtactcaaa aatctacttc ggagatggtt caaacctctc caactggacg
    63541 cccattagga ccgatatcgc cgagaacgaa atcatcccta tcgtgcgtga acatacggta
    63601 gatgaagaga gcggtacgga gtacatccaa ctcaacttcg ccaaggaact ctcagtcagt
    63661 ggttggacaa aagtcgatgc agagattgtc catacgcaaa tcgagccgat agcaaaacgg
    63721 gcgaggaagt agcaaatcag ggttcaccca tagaaaaatt cggctctgta gtttcgctag
    63781 acggagacgc tgcgactgcg ttattgccgt agaaagcgaa gagacataat cagtacctca
    63841 caaagcatcc tcggctagct gtttctgaag cttgagttct gtgtcggagc ggttgcactg
    63901 acggtctcga cgagagaatc atggacgaat cggcggaaag ccgtcgctgt cggcggcggt
    63961 ctgccgccga cgcgacagcg tcgccactca caccgcaggc gtgctcggtc gggagtcacc
    64021 ggctaaaccg gtcgtccggt ggtcggtttg cggggacggc ccaacgcacc gcgagggccg
    64081 tccacgctgc ccgtcggatc atgttgatga actccttgaa cgaccactgc cagaggcgac
    64141 gcccccctcg gcggggcgtc gccacgtact cccagtgcag ataccgccag acgttctgca
    64201 acagcaagct caccacgacg tacaacagcc gtacgaccgg attttgtgtc gaggtcgtcg
    64261 caatactttg ctcggagagc cgatagctcg cctcgatacc gaagcgtttc gtgtagtggt
    64321 atcgagcgtc tcgtggtgag tcgacgaacg gcgcgtcagc ggcgtagtga ttcagagaag
    64381 ttctgggtat cggttcatag agatacacca tgtttggtcc tgtaggtgag gaactggcgg
    64441 cccactatac ccagaacttc ccttaggtac taagccgtga cgcgccgcac catggtcgtc
    64501 gtaccgtccg ttctggtagg tacagtcgat atagacggga aactcgacgg ttcagctgtg
    64561 accgtcgagt ttcgccgtca gactgtgctg aatcacgcga caccagcctt ccgagagttc
    64621 ctgcttgacc gtctgtcccc agcggacgat cggcatgacg tacgcgtggt tgtgcgcctg
    64681 aagcagcgtt atctgcgagg acactgctgg cggtggcgcc gtcggtgaga cggcgcaccg
    64741 ccagcgtgta gcgctttgtt cttcacacgc gcgtagagtg tggcgtaggc gtggaacacg
    64801 gtggttccac gctttgcttg ggagtgataa agaccgtcgg tgtcgtcctc gtctccatag
    64861 tagggccgca ggtggaggtc tgaaacgacc tccacctgct ggggaaggac gtcgagaacg
    64921 tccttctgga gaagcgtgtt gccaacttgt tcgagcgtct ccaggtcgaa cttggtgcgg
    64981 ggatggtaga gaacggagtt tttgtggggt gcatcttcgc ttctctcaca gagcgtcgag
    65041 accgaggtcc tcgtcggcgc gtgcgccgac gggacctcgt agatatcttc agcatcgagt
    65101 tcggcgtttt cagcgagtgt gagagcaact tcctcgtcaa gggcgttgac gaggaagtta
    65161 agaagcggat cctcgtggat tgaaccgtct gcttgctggg ttttagacac accttctgca
    65221 agcagacctt ctaactaagc ggctttgtga ggcactgaga ctgtttcaga cgaactctag
    65281 ttgtagtctc agtggcccag ccacgtactt gactcgcgac ctatagtatt cgttagaaat
    65341 agttactcac ttctggaacg gaaagctggt caagagcggt gtcgatcgct gtcgatcgct
    65401 gtcgttaact cgtcaagtga gtcgaagaac ccgttgctaa gagccgttgt gtcggcctct
    65461 ttttgtccac gttgtcgagg gcatcttgca attcctcgac ggtgacctcg tcgagatgct
    65521 tcactatctc ttgcaaccgc ttctgtgcaa aaagttctaa cggttactat agacgcccat
    65581 ccgactattt ccttgacacg tagtcgtagt cggtcagatc gtcgttgagc gacgttctac
    65641 acgcccatcg gttaccgcga cggtgtcttt ctcttccagc cgcctcacaa tctcctgtac
    65701 gtccgctgca ggcctgtcaa gctcctgttg caggtcagcc accgacgtcg ggtcgtcaag
    65761 cgcgtgaagc acttcgagct cttcgtagac gcgttcggtg gtctccgcca cggggccgtg
    65821 caacggcgtc gtcacgttgt gttgttcggt gaggtcagtc aacgcttcgt tgacgtacgt
    65881 cacgaacagc tcttggtcca agagttcgac ctgcgtcgcg agttccgctt cgacgacgtc
    65941 gaactcgagg ccggtctgca tcaacgagaa catatcctcg atatcgtcca cccgaccggc
    66001 gaccgctttg aacaggaaga tgtcttctgg actcacgagt tcgaccacga gattcccagg
    66061 atcgagatag cgttcgctcc gctcacggat gcctggagac agaatcagct tgccgatcac
    66121 ctgctggttg aaaacgtcga tacgacaccc atcatcgttc tcgaggattc gctgggcacc
    66181 gagctcttcg tactcttcgt ccggctcccg gacgatatcg tatcctagct caaggagcac
    66241 cgcttgtaac tggctcagat cgtcgccgga ggagacgatg aggtcgatat ctttggtcgt
    66301 ttccttgaga ccgcgaaacg ccatcgaccc accgccaatc aagaagacgg tgagtgggtt
    66361 gtccagctgc tggccgatgc gctcgagttc cgaccggatg tatgaactat caaatctcgc
    66421 cctcatggcg tcacctcgta ctcttcagcg agttcctgga agtcctccca ctcaggaagg
    66481 cgagacgtcc gctgggcacc gctggtgtcg agatacgtgc agaggtcgtc gacgacatcg
    66541 tcgacgccgt atgtaacggc ttgagttcgg agttcgtcgc ggtcgatgtc gacgtgactg
    66601 agcaagagca ggcagtatga ctgcgttcgt gggccggaat caatcacgag catatggcag
    66661 cacaatgtct ccggcgagat ctcgctcgtc gtctccgaat agaggtagtg tctgtggtca
    66721 cgtgccaaca gcgggaggcc gtatcgctgg aactggtctg ggcctgtcgg gatgaagtgt
    66781 tcgtcgatga cttcagtcgg ggtctgcaca aggaactcgt caagcgattc ccagagaatc
    66841 gtgtaggtgt ccgtctgtgc ttcgacagtc tgacggtgga cgtggtgggc aagctcacga
    66901 gcgaatacgc tcagctgttc gaagccgtca ttcagtgcgt acgccccgtc gtcagtttgg
    66961 tagacgagtc cgcgatgctg aagcggggct agcgcacggt ggacggtact tcggtggacg
    67021 tcggcgcggc gtgcgagttc ggtcgcggtc cgcggggtgt cgaggtagta gcacacacgg
    67081 agggcagacc ctgacaacag ctccggccag tcgatgtgtg aatactgctg cgtgaggtcc
    67141 gtgagtaatt cgagggtctt tgcgtccgac agtcgaatcc gctttgtttt cccctgtcgg
    67201 cgtgtctcga cgaggcctgc tgtttcgagc cgttcgacga gttctgaggt gtagctgaga
    67261 ctccgatcga gattcgttgc gagctcagag accgtctgct caccgtggag ggcagtgagg
    67321 gcgcgaactt cgccttctgt gagcatactg ttgcatacta acgaatcgat atataaatta
    67381 tttcggtata ttgcaacgaa ggaccgactc tgtcgaggac gcgagcagac tggatgaaaa
    67441 cgcttggctg ctctgcatcc cgtgaccacg cgagactacg tctcgcttgc acccgttcgc
    67501 tccgctcgcg ggaaccccgc tgcgctcctc gtgcctgcgg cgcttgcggg gtcgggatga
    67561 cagagacaaa atatccattg ctgttcggtc ccgagacaga ccatggtcac ggtggattca
    67621 ctcggtcgaa ttgtcctgcc acagtcgatc cgtgaccgac ttgggctgac acctggaaca
    67681 gaagtgacga tttccgaagc agacgggaag atgattatcg agcccgaagt tcccccacaa
    67741 cagattattg accacatgga ggcgctgatc gaagaaccgg agaccgggcg gagcggccca
    67801 gtgccacgta gtgatgtgtc gccaattgcg aagaagcaca gagacgcaat tcgacgcggt
    67861 gcagcccaac acacggatga cgaatccgcg gagtgagcgg tgacatgcga cgcgattcgg
    67921 agatagtagc gaaccattct actacctgtt gcattcaggc tcgctgagca ttatttccgg
    67981 atagactgtt acagggctac gactgtaatt gtaagggcga aaaacagatt cattcgtccc
    68041 acctctcgtg tctgagcctc cgtaactgat caacctcggg gcgggcctgc aggacagcca
    68101 cggcgccacg tttgacccgt caagacacat attggatgcg agatagaggg cgtaccaact
    68161 aaggcccaga ctggcatttc catgagtctc gtaaaccaac ccgaaccact agttctggtg
    68221 acgttcgaca gactggtgat cttcgggcca gccagagcca tgccgtgact ctggcgacga
    68281 ctaactggca ttcccaccgt gtgggaagcc ccggcgttta cgccggggag gggtcaccgt
    68341 ttccaaatgc tgtctgatgc cggaggttga tatctggaca atcgcttatc tggatcgtgc
    68401 ctctacctaa tggaggctct gaaaaacgac gattacgagt agttcactcc tcttgtgagc
    68461 ggttttttgg gctctccgtt caggttcgcg gagaatctag acgcgctgct ggttcacgtt
    68521 ttcgtaggcg atgcaggctc agactgtctc aatgtcgtga atcgtcgcga taccagcatt
    68581 gatgggtcga gtgttttggc ggttcaagac gctgttccgg tgtgagacga tctggttcgg
    68641 tggatgaatt caacgagttg ttcacttttg ttcgcctccg ctctctcaag gcgacagcaa
    68701 acagcggcca ggccattcct ggtcggagaa attccttgtc agaactccag gtcagtttgg
    68761 acggtagttc gcgtcagtgt cgacgctgtc gtacatgcgg tcgagcatgt cgagcgctga
    68821 ctggaaggtt gcgtagtgtt cgtttgcgaa cgccacagtt tcttcgagtg ggatgacggg
    68881 ccgtccatcg accatctcgg catcgatttg tgactgtggc ttcagaacga tttggttggt
    68941 gctgtcgaga tcttctgtgg gctggcgctc ttccgaagtc gggattccga accgatcgaa
    69001 gaactccgtc caagcgtcga gttcggattc gtggacggcg atgaacagcg gatagtcatc
    69061 tgggttgcga gcaacttggt agccaccgaa ggtccagacg tagaccgcat cgatggcagt
    69121 gaatgcatac tccatacccg cgaactccgg gaggacgtac gcctccgaaa tcgacggcgg
    69181 tgagatgtct actgccgccg tcaggaactc gagaccggcg tctcggactg tctggtcgac
    69241 gagccggaga ccatcgtcgt gcacgacgta tcccgcctct tcgaggcgat tcacgacgcg
    69301 tcggatcgtc tcccggtttt catcgatttt ccgcgcgacg cccgagatgg aatcacctgg
    69361 gtcaagcgcg agaatgacct tgagttcttt ctcaccgcac acttcgtaca tcctatgatt
    69421 acacaattct gtgcaacagc caaaagaatc actcttcgtg taggtctgct ggctggattt
    69481 ggcgagcgtc ttccagcgct ttcgccttct ccttggcttt gatctggtct tcatctcgtg
    69541 tcctagttcc gcacttgagc ttcacggtca gcgagacacc aacatcagtg cactcgacgt
    69601 actctgttcg ctccatttga actcacaaac ggtgagtagt aattatccaa actagacaaa
    69661 tgaactcggt gagtccagag tttagtccgg ggatgtcaca aaaccggttt tcagaggaat
    69721 cgattctgca tgggtgtgtt atttctcact cgcagaaggg gggtacactt gcagacaccc
    69781 ccctcactcg caatgggggt gtttttatac tgtagccact gcctcactcg cagaaggggg
    69841 gtacactcgc agacaccccc ctcactcgca atgggggccc ttcttcggta tcggcagcat
    69901 tgagcgatag tcagtgattc agatttacca acggactttt catgcccata ttcggcagga
    69961 ttcagcatac ctgatgaagg gtcgataatt gcgctggacc gtctgtctgt gacttcaact
    70021 gggtcgtcag cactcgtgag catctcacga gcgaaagatg ttggtcttat tgacagtgat
    70081 gagctgactg ccgccgtcca agttgtagac aggggggacg aaattgtcgt tatagctcgt
    70141 ctgcgagatg aaacgcaacc ccgctttcca tcccatcgcg tcccatcccg agctcccctc
    70201 ctgtgtctcg ctcctgactc gctcctgacc cccgtcgccg caaccgctga tgtcgctcat
    70261 gtctggtcgt cgttgatgct gtcgtgccgt ccccgcagat tacctcttgt cctttctacc
    70321 tgtcagaagt ctggtagtaa atcctttcga tgctctccac ttgatccctg cctcccctcg
    70381 gctccgcctg aaccccccac tacgtgacta cccctgtgta ggctcttccc ttggacctat
    70441 ttgtgtgaac tgtcgagcct atacaggagc gattctctac tatattagag gagctctaaa
    70501 gccctctcgt tccgcaaaag cccatactgc ctgaatcgtg tagtgatttg tcctggttac
    70561 agaccccccg aaccgcgtcc ccgtgttgtg attaggaaat tgggccggtg ggatcaagag
    70621 taatcacaga gaatgcgaat caccacgctg catggtaatt accggtgtga ttgtcgctga
    70681 gaacgtggct gattacgaac ccctcaaatc acaaccccgt accgtgatta ggtgagtaat
    70741 tactagtggt gtcaaaccaa ccgccgtcca gtaattagct accggtcgaa gttcagttgt
    70801 agtggcaacc tctgctggag cagtttgatt acaacatccc tgaaaccggg ggacgtactg
    70861 taattagcga tgtgatcacc gactggccgt atctggatgc cgtagtgtaa ttacggagaa
    70921 ttcagcgcca atttcgggga gtgattatga accccatcaa tcgcaccact gtggtgtgat
    70981 tatcgagttg attagaaaaa tatcgaacca tacctccgta ctgtaattag aagtggcagg
    71041 tctgctgtaa atgtgtgaaa tatgatggtt ggtgtggttg aggtaaccgc attggttgct
    71101 ccgagtggtc aagtttcgac tgttcaaaca cggagagtgt ctagcggaga ggtggacgag
    71161 agttgaacga cttggacgtc cctttgggtt tgacgttggg aactttggtg tgcttgggga
    71221 tggactttgc acgtgaggcg attcaggtcg tcagcgacga gattgaatcg cttggattaa
    71281 tcggctgagc gccggaaatt ttcctccgga aacagtgagg tctatcgagg tccactggta
    71341 ttattggata ggagagaata caaattcact tactgcccac aacgcagaag ggctcgagac
    71401 tgggtggatg gtacgagcac tcggagatcc actctactgt gggccgagat accgcttaca
    71461 ctctgcaatc atctcgttgg caaatgattc agtcacttgt ccctgtgggt tgacgactgc
    71521 atcatgtttg attgtagcga cgacccatgg ggagcaatac gaggtcttgc ttgggtcttt
    71581 accactaacc cagctatctc caagttcgaa gttccgcgga atattactcg tcgtcagagc
    71641 tacacacata tactcctctc cagggtacgg gagtgagcta gcggcaagaa ctaaccagag
    71701 ccgtgggttt gacccacgtc ggaatggatc cggtgcccag aatacgtcgt ctttcttgaa
    71761 tcgagtgtat cagtcacgct gttctcgtgg gtcaacggcg tgttcttgcc attcgtcgta
    71821 ctcgaatggt tcttcttcgc gactagctgc agttgcagca gcatggttgg ctgcagcatc
    71881 aaggctcaag acgtggtcac taactcgcca gtacttacct cgatgctcga cacgacctcg
    71941 ttctctaagc ctgacgagag tcgggccaac cgacccagat ttgacagacg tccgctcgac
    72001 aatctcgcct tgtgtgaagg cttggtcagc attctgctct aagaatgaga gaattttgta
    72061 ggcgtttgtc cctggacttg gactatcgtt gccatcgtca attgtctcga accgatcagc
    72121 gctgatgggc atggtgtatc aaatgtacta aattgtattg aatgtattga cgtgcagcac
    72181 ccgcacttgt tggaatacca gcggttattt gcaaatgtac tcataactag acggtgacga
    72241 ttccagagat tcgatttgac agtatgcttg agtgcttttt gaccggattc ccaattcgcg
    72301 cttcgatttc taccgagata acgggggtgc cacgccgtag tatagtggtc ctgcagagaa
    72361 gaaatataac aatgcatcca atagcccttc agaaccacat ccacaaattt caacaccctg
    72421 attggtaaga ggattaaacg atggagaaca tcacatgatt ggtttcccat gtgcagtcaa
    72481 taatcgaaaa ttaacatgag tgaaagctat ggctgagaga aaatacgatg aaaaggagta
    72541 ccgacgactg tttgagactc tacttcggtc ggagtttggc gccctccagt ctgaagcaaa
    72601 acaggttgct caaattgctc acagagctcg aatggaggtt ccgaagcaaa gattgaggta
    72661 caaacttaat gatgagtatg ctcctctatc tggattggaa tccccagaat ttcttataga
    72721 aaaaatgtgt gagtccggtc agcagactct caagggaaaa tggaattgga caatcgggca
    72781 ggtttacgcc gcagttggag cacaaaaaga aaaatatcaa tactaaccca tcgtgggttc
    72841 cctccaacac taaatctcaa acgcacaacg gtttgtgatt atacaaatag tcttctgatc
    72901 cttttgagtc gatactttaa ccaagcctgc aggtaatatc attcttgaat cctactgtga
    72961 aaaatatcga cgtattattt tttataacaa tttgataaat attcgactca agtcacctta
    73021 caacacgtca acaatcgcat cagcagggat tgtgccatca accagtaact cggggcacct
    73081 gtcgccaact gtagcattgt accgctcgat gtccccgagg gagtcaacgc gttgaatact
    73141 ttcacgatat gcagtaaggg cttcctctgg tgtatcgaaa tatatcataa ttcgagcacc
    73201 tacatagtag taatcgagaa ggtcggagat aatactcatg ttagagaggt acatcgtaga
    73261 gtcaatcttg gtagcgtcga taataacgta tgaattgtcc ggagagaggt cagagtactg
    73321 acgctgactc gctatgtctt gtgaaacctg cgctgcattg gtgtagcaat acgcgactgt
    73381 agtcctatcg aacgggagag cgtcgtcgga cgtgagttcc tcaatcactg cgacactgtc
    73441 acgagtgtcg acgccagttt cgtacctagg ttggattccg gtatcgagta ttgagtcaac
    73501 gttctcagta gatgtgcaat ggaacacata gcggccgtca ctgtggtagt agtcgggagg
    73561 gatgcgcttg attttcattt tgtttgtgga tatttctgtg tcgagttacc agtcgccaga
    73621 ctgctcgcta attcggtggc gaacgactgc atggaaacca tgtgcgaagg actggacgag
    73681 tggttcagtc agcgacccag gattgactga ggtgcggatt agtttctctt cgcgaaactc
    73741 taagagtgtg agattattgc tgaagtaccc tgccatgccg ctttctgtga ccgcaacaca
    73801 atgcgtgtcg tcattgggcg tcgatagctc ctctattgga ccaacatcag cgtctgagta
    73861 cgcaatgact ggttcgccgc gtgcgtcata ggctgactgg accatggagt cgtacacggg
    73921 cttggtcatg ttctcattag acgcccgctt cgttttcgga aacagaacgc cagagtagac
    73981 tgttcgtggc cgccttgctg ccgttccggt atgtcgaaca aattctgcat cgaagtgagt
    74041 ggtatcgctc agtacgtcct cgccgtcgta ctagtatgtt gaggtaatgc cagcgagcgg
    74101 gccgtctggc gcacgagtgt cgtaatcgtc ccaagtctct gttcggctga gtgcgtactt
    74161 catttactcc aacaggcagg gttgtgatta gtaagtgaca ccgtgcctca acataaccag
    74221 aagcaactga aatactttgc cccccaaaga ggataaaata ccccgattta ggagttttta
    74281 tatactatca acatattcgt gttggtatga gtgatagttc aggcgggctc atcgatatcg
    74341 tgccggacga aatggtcgga cagatcgtca agaggttcgc aaacggtgat ctcggagact
    74401 tacagaatca aggtagaatc gtcgcccaac gattgttcac gcggaacgcc atcttcgctg
    74461 caaaggtaca gcagaaccac cggatcaaca ttccgaaagc cgaagtcgag aagcttgatc
    74521 tcgaggaagg tgagctcgtg caggtcgtcc tcacttctat tagcgaagac gatgtgtagc
    74581 gggagtggat cacacttgcc taccgacaga agagggggtc agaatgcgga gtgaggacgg
    74641 gagtatgacg cagctcagcg agatagtccc ggaaccggcg tctggtcacg agctctcacg
    74701 cccgctctac cagtcgaatc gagtcactcc agtgaccaag gacgacctag agtacgacga
    74761 ccaagatgcg ctgagccatg tcctggtttc gcggatgcag taccacacaa cagaccggtt
    74821 gttcgatccg gtgattgtgg aagtcacgca ctacctccct gtcggagaag tcaccgtgta
    74881 cagtcgtgct gtagacgttt tgtacgatgc agtgcggcaa gactcgctcc caacacgtgt
    74941 gttgaaccac gaattgagcg gcgggcctcg tcacactgac caccgagaga acggcgaaca
    75001 ggccatgacc gtcgatggtg atgtcacctt ggacgcagag tggcccgtga tacgtgttcg
    75061 ttctacgccg gttggagtcg cgaagctcgt tgtcaaactg cactcagagc gagacccgca
    75121 tatacgtgtg ttcaaccact acgacaccga aatcgtacag cggacaatgg atcgctcgcc
    75181 aagcaatgtt cgactcctcg atcaagattc gggaatcacg ttcagcctca caaccgacgg
    75241 ggagttccca agtatcgcgt tcccaccggg ggacatgatg ccgaatcacc tcagcgtgtg
    75301 ctgaacaacg cctcacccac catcacaaat accatatgaa ccgacgtacg ttcctcacga
    75361 ccggcgcaag tatcgcttcg ttcctcccac tcgcacaact gcgcggcgtg ggaacatcac
    75421 aagagtgcga gctatcagat atcctcccat cgaaagagct tgttcctgat gagttcaaat
    75481 acctcggtcc agacagaggc actaagatcc atcctgcaag ggatcaagat tcggaagcgg
    75541 tctttgaggc ctatgtcgta gacaaataca cgcttcccag tggtccgaag cagtttcaag
    75601 gacgtgtcca aaccggagcg cgacttacgc gggagaaagc agtcacatcg gaaacgatag
    75661 acaaccacca tgagatgttg ctttggactg cgttcaacgg taatgaacca tcaactgagt
    75721 acttcaccga gtggtgcgac gtagaattga gtgatgatgt cgttgacggg tatcgacgaa
    75781 gtgagttctt tttccgtgaa ccgcagaccc aacagtggcc gaacgaccaa gctgcagcgt
    75841 cgaagccgta tcgagagtac gctgcgatac tgcagtctac cgactgggga gtgctcgagg
    75901 tcgaagtaga acggaacgac gtcaacgaac agtgggagac acgacaagtc gcccagcaac
    75961 tcatgacgcg catgcagcac atcgctgctg tgagtgctcg gccaacagac cccgctgccc
    76021 tagatgacga agagtggcca tgacgtcaca cagcgtcgga gtcgaaatcc aggtcgacaa
    76081 gtatgatact gatgggagta cggttacact cccggacagc gtcgccgcgg aactcggggt
    76141 gacaggaaca gaagcacttc gagttgaggg acgcacgtca acggttgttc gaaagactcc
    76201 gggaacgaca ccgggagaca ctgttgttct gagcagcatc gccagcatga acgccggcgt
    76261 cggtgacgga gattccgtca cgctcgactc ggttgaccca ccgctaggtg agtccgtcac
    76321 gctcaccccg ttcaatgagg atgctcgcgt tgtcggggaa gcgctcagcg aagacccaag
    76381 ccctgtcgta gggagaatcg tcagcaacgg ggactacatc accgtggacg ttgcaggcgc
    76441 agaagagacg gtgtacttcg aggtgtacac cgcaaatcca gagccgtgca tacggtttgg
    76501 aagcgacacc gatattgagc ttgtacggcc cgaaccagat gaccggccac gaagtatcct
    76561 cactccggaa gaacgcgtcc agttgaccca cccgtcgctg tgtgtcgaat cgttcgacgc
    76621 gatcacagaa cggcttgagc aagcactgtg cgatcttcaa atacttgcaa ggcagctccc
    76681 agacgaagcg ctccgccgtg tattcggccg tggtgatgag gatggatacg aaacgcggtc
    76741 agccgtgcaa gacgcattat cactcttgta tttaggcttg caggagaacg gtgacgacgt
    76801 cgaggatcgg ttcgcagaag caatccgtcg ggccgagtac acccacgacg tggacgcaca
    76861 cgttactgtc gacgtcgtcc acgaggacac acttccaact gacgtcgcat tgcaacggct
    76921 ccgagagcac ggcctcacct acccaactgc gttcactgag tacgagcgtg ttaagcgcga
    76981 ctcgtcggtg caacccgagg aagtcattca ggcactggaa gaaacagacg agacaccgcc
    77041 gacaatgttc gggatcgaga tggaacgggc ttctgcaacc tacggtgagc gacagttccc
    77101 atctacatcc gtagtggatg tgacgaccgc cgaggagggg tagttagctg ctggaattct
    77161 cgtcagtgat aagctacacc gaggaatcaa gtaaatgatg aaaaatctaa acagataacc
    77221 acagacacaa tggcaaccaa atcgaaatac acgacactcg aagacacgct cactaaagag
    77281 atacttgttg agacggcgca acacctctca gctcttccca ccccagatga attcaaacgg
    77341 atagtcgaag acgaactatg gagggtattc gtacctgaag aacatagaga cgaacagaag
    77401 gttcgcctct ctgaactacc agatgagagc cttgaattgc ttggttacgt cgataatgaa
    77461 gagaaattat acccatggtg gttggaacag ttcaactggg agtttagtta cgatgggcac
    77521 gtcgcattag acacgtctac tcacgaactg tcagggcttg aagaactctc tcagggctct
    77581 cctgacgttt cgaagccatc gtttagagaa gacaatggga tatacgctgc cctccgagga
    77641 ttcgagaaaa taggagctta cctccggaat tacctagatg tcagcgacaa gactgatggg
    77701 gtggctgacg tagacggcag actacatgcg atcagacagc gacacaatga ggagtcaaac
    77761 ggaagcctaa atggggaaca atcacgccca ctcctccggt tgtctcaaga ggcaaactgg
    77821 atagaatcca ccgagatact cgcggagtgg gtgaatgctg ttgtagaact tgctccgccg
    77881 aacgacgtga ccatgacctc cttgatgcta gtcaactgcg gcttggataa agagtacatt
    77941 accggtgtct caggaatcac aaaacccctc gatgacgctc tgggcgagtc ctcttggaac
    78001 agtagctgga ggagagcaaa cgccttcgcg gataccctac gttgggagcg tgttctcgat
    78061 atcagaattg aagagagtga atatgccgag ataaccagtc tagaagagtc actctacagt
    78121 atttggagcg aacgttctct cgttcaggaa gacacaacag ctactctcgt tgagaaaggg
    78181 aaagaacacg agaccatctc aatagaagaa agaaaacacg caagaaccct cctggaactc
    78241 ccagtcagaa aaatggggtc cagcggttat gtctcttata tatcaacaaa acttagctct
    78301 ggtacggggt accctaattc aagcgagaaa gaccgttctg gaacgattta ccgcctgctg
    78361 actggagaag gtccaagtaa agatgcgtga ctcagctaac cacgatggta cagattacgt
    78421 ggacacagag caagactacg aggacgaaat caagaagagt cacgctgaaa ctccgtcagc
    78481 caaggcagat aattgttcaa tctcagaagc caatcctaaa tcgtctactc tctcgcctgc
    78541 cgtagccata cattcaccta cagttactat tcgaaggggg aggtcgtcga ctgtaagtag
    78601 ggttacaatc ggtgagcgaa aggttaccga gttggaaata cctgagcagg caccaccgga
    78661 ggtgtatcaa gtcgaaaaat cggatattgg acaacctctt gaggttggtg acagttccat
    78721 gagtcccctc aaactgaaga ttagttccgg ggtgacagta gcgacacaga gaccaaaatc
    78781 agtcactcca cttaaaagtc ctgagcaggc agagaactcc atttcgctca ctacctctga
    78841 tgaaccggtg gaggttggtc atcaaaaacc ttcacaggtc gattctgtgg atattgcctc
    78901 ccgaatcggt gaagtatccg atattcaacc tcaatcaaag caaacaatga accgagaaga
    78961 ggaaacggat cgtgagtctg agccagaacc cctttcaaac cacgaccaat ctcggactgg
    79021 tgaactcgga gaactagaag acctactctt cgagtgggcc ggtggaaatc cgtacacgtc
    79081 gcgccgaccg caggttattg ttcacgaaca aagcactgac gggaagtctc ttgcgctcct
    79141 gcagcgaaca ctcagagata actacacgtt ccttcgaggt ggcgaaccga cggcagaggt
    79201 cgcttcgacc cgtgctggtg aactcaagac aacacacctg aaaggaaaga ttgtcactct
    79261 tgatttagcg gacaataagt tcagtaagcg gtcttccggc gacactccga agattcatct
    79321 gcaacaaacc gatatcgttc agaagctcgt tgagtggact gatacgctgt acgcgggcaa
    79381 cctcgggtac cttatcgtgt cggttccaag cgagtggaat gacaaagaac ggggaattga
    79441 cttcgtcaaa aacctccgtg accacctcgc agtgcaaact gagacggaca gtgctgacat
    79501 ccgtgcagct aagccgcgga gtagcaacgg ttggggtgaa ctcgcttcac ggtacttcgg
    79561 tgtcgaagcc actgatgcta agaccgtctc gggtgtagag tctcggcatc aagcactcat
    79621 tgagcgcgaa gaatggcgtt caacagctct tggaaaggag tccggaggag aaaccggcag
    79681 agagagcgat gaacactatc tcgtcaagtc gaaaatcgcc gaaacggtcg cccaccgatg
    79741 gtatctcgaa accgaaactg accgttcgta cgacgatttc ttcaccgagg ctgttctaga
    79801 ttccgggaca aagagattgc agacggaacc gcagattgag ggaggcgata gcggcataaa
    79861 acccgacgtc gaggtctgga tgaagggtga cactgagctg ctgagagggt tcgaaaccct
    79921 gttggaaggt gatgaaggta acacaccttc gcttaccgga gacgacaccg ttgtcatcga
    79981 gtacgaatca ggacgtggac aagctggagc gaacttcagg aaaatccggg agacgctcga
    80041 aaagtacgat ggccgagagg tagacgtcga ccacgtttta ctcgttgtcc cacccgccgt
    80101 cttgttcacg ggaccgaacc gagcgcgact cgtcgagcgg ctcatcacca cgtggagtca
    80161 ccacgtggag gagaaagaag cgcacctctg cgttccgagg agtcgtggtc gagcgaaagg
    80221 ctacggcacc gacgttacgc taaggcttgt cgggagtaca ttggcagagt tcactcacag
    80281 ggcagatggc aactgaactg aaaccgctag ctggctggct cgatgaactc gttgaggact
    80341 cagatcagtc agttgaagtt agagctgctc tctatgatgg ttctgagaac cgaatcaccc
    80401 gtctgagcag agacgagtgg atactctcac ttagttcgtc cgagaagagg tatcgatggg
    80461 taactcatgg ggctagggat ggttcttcag gtactgtaga gctacttcag gtaacattcg
    80521 aaactaaatc gattgacggt gggagtagtg acgacagttc aaaatacgat tcaaaaatac
    80581 aagtcgaagt cgaaggtgat ggagcacacg gcatcgattt gggtctcacg gacggtacga
    80641 gggtttcttt ccaactaagt gttgaatcgg atactgatca acaggacact gctgaaataa
    80701 ctgaacttca tgatgtcttt gaaaaaccac ctgaacgcta tcgcgttgtt ggattggaag
    80761 acgaacgtcg ccaagtccgg gagttccttt ccgaagacga agaaaatctg gagatattac
    80821 aacgccgtgg actccttctg gaagggccac ctgggaccgg gaaaaccgag ctggtgatcg
    80881 acgtctgtat gtcggtattc ggtggactac cgacaatcat ctcaggacct gaaatcctaa
    80941 acaagtgggt aggagagtcg gagcgcatcc tcagagaaaa gttcgaggac gcgcgacgaa
    81001 acgactcgtc cgtattgtat atcgacgagc ttgatgctat tggtgggtcg agaaacgatt
    81061 cgtcacagga ctatgcgacc cacatcgtcg cccaactcct cgttctcatg gacggtatcg
    81121 atgcgaaggt gggtgaagac cattccctca aggtaatcgc atcaacaaac cggccagacg
    81181 ccctcgatgc agcgttactc cgtcccggtc gattcgggaa tcggccggtt aaatttgaag
    81241 tccctggaga agctgcggct actgcaatcc tccatttcta cttagagaaa gtcaacgcca
    81301 agagtagcgt tcccctctcc gatcctctga gcggattcgt agaggatgga gagattgaac
    81361 agattgactc gtttgtacag accatgctga tagggctcac cggcgctgaa atcgaagatc
    81421 tagtcggcga agcacttcga gaggcccgtc gtaacagtga gtcgggttca gcactgtctt
    81481 tgaacacact agagaagagt ttcgagactg gcccatatgt ggcgagttac gctgagatag
    81541 aacttagcgg gcctaaaatg cagaccatcg atacggacgt gttgcagggg cttggggaca
    81601 gtctcgtcgc gtactcggag agtaactcga gcggtcctca tgacgttctt aaggagtatg
    81661 ctgggtggct cttatctgtg gatgatctcg aagtagacaa cgtagtctac cgttcaatcg
    81721 atgcgaggac actagttggc gaggctggtg tcgattcgga agcgtatatc gcgtcacgcc
    81781 tcgcagtgcc ggaggatagt gctgtgtgcg ttgttctccg atacactgaa cggctcacgc
    81841 atgctgctat gcaggatgtt tcgagcgcag ggcgggcact cgtcgcgctg aatgaacagc
    81901 ttgcatcgtg gaaagatgag aatctactaa ttgtcgaaga tgcagacgag cgggtgcatg
    81961 aattcttccc gaaagtatac tcacccgaca tttacgacct caacaagcat cgttgagcga
    82021 ccatgtgata ttaataagta ttcagcgttc gtgcagacgg ccttttttaa ttgctcaata
    82081 gacatcgcgg tactctggct ttagattagc gggtactgat gtgtgataat aaaacttgca
    82141 atagaactca aactccgaaa aatcggccgg gtcatatgga agttgagact acagtgggtt
    82201 tagcgaggct gtgatgcgtg aatttgaccg atgcgatcgt agaaactacc tcagatcact
    82261 ctccaagcgg ccattcttgt cacacttccg atcgtatggg tgaatattcg agacttccaa
    82321 tagtgtagcc actcagacgg cgcgctaacc cagacagagt gcctatctac ccgattccag
    82381 tctccttctt cagcagcgtc agcgtattgt cggccgtcac gatcggcgaa tgttcatatt
    82441 caccggtcaa ctcaacctgc accaacaaat cgactgctcg ccaaatcgag tacaggagac
    82501 acgcaaacgc gaaataaaag aatcgaaggc cgaaattctt cgacgtagtg gcggccatga
    82561 atcgctttat cgatctgtag ccactctcaa tttcccacct gtagccgtac tcggtgaggt
    82621 ggccactggc cccattcgtc atgaacaccg agtactgccg ataatcgtcg tgctcagaat
    82681 cttttttccg gcggtagatc agcgtcgtct cgtgccactc gttcttccca agatggagtt
    82741 tgcggtcggt ctcgtaccgg tcttgatcgc gctggagcaa tcgttttgcc tgagacttct
    82801 cgctggtctg catccgcttg ggaacgacgt aggagagccc gcgctggctg atcatctcca
    82861 gaacgtgctg gctatcgaac tcccggtcca tcaggacgtt atcgacatgg gcgaggtcct
    82921 cagccgaatc tagcaaatcc tcgacgattt ccagtcgtgt ctcccccttt cggacggggc
    82981 gcgcgtccag cacaatcggg acggcgttgc cgactaactg gacggtcgcc cactgatagg
    83041 cgtactcgtc ggtctgttct ttcgtcccga tgatctcgtc ctcgtggccg gtccggtcgc
    83101 cggtgaaggg agcagcctcg gtgatgtcga tagcgacgat ccctgcccgg aagaacgtct
    83161 ccgtctctgc gacctcatca atgagtcgtc gaatcgcctg ccggtacatc gctcgaatct
    83221 gctcgataga gagatcgcga atgtggtcgc ggtgggcgtg tccgagtggt gtccgctccc
    83281 gcgttgactc gtagacgaaa ctgcgagcac cctcgtttgc agccagccgc tcgcgcagtc
    83341 cgagatacgt ctgtaggtcc cagaaagcgt gctcgtggac ctcacagccc tcgccacgat
    83401 tgagcgagaa cgcagggaac acgacacggc tgacgtgctc ggtgactcta tcggtgttgt
    83461 ccagaatggc tcggtcgtct ggaaccgatt cgtccacgtc atcgcaacga gccgggagga
    83521 tctgctccgg ttcgcggggg acggtgacat cggcgttctg cgctttgatg agaatcgttc
    83581 gagccgcttt ctggaccgtc tcgcgaagct catcgctgaa gcgcgtgtgc caactgcgcc
    83641 agagtgtcga ttggtcaggc actgtctcca gcccaagccg ctcgcaaagt tccggatgac
    83701 tttcgaggta ctcgtagagt gctgtttcgt gctcccatcc gtgaagttct ttcagaacga
    83761 acacgcgaaa cagggtgtcc atctcgtagt gtgtcggatc ctcgtagcag tcgtgggcct
    83821 cgaattggaa gtaggccagc ggaagttcgg agacgaactg ctcaacagag atgtgctcat
    83881 ggtgcgtgaa ccaagctcct gagacgatcc ggacatccga ctctaatccg gtaagtgagg
    83941 tgcggtcgta caacggtgtc gaatcgtacg ctggccactc agcgtacgac agtcgtgcaa
    84001 tttgtcgaaa gacggttctc cgagattcaa tagtaatggg cactaccgga caatcgttct
    84061 ggccccctca agaacacgtc tacatctaac gaaaaggccc gcttcttaca gaagctgacg
    84121 ttttattcgt gatcttttgg tttagtcgct tccgcgctcc cctgttcaga aatgtcaaca
    84181 gcttcgcttg ccgaggcagc ctgtcttttc tctttcactc gttgttcaat cgacgcctgc
    84241 atctcacgca taaactcgtc caccgtgtta cccatgagga tgaccggtcg gccatcggtg
    84301 aacagttcag ttagaacctg ctctgggtcc gcattttgac tgtggcactt ggttggaaca
    84361 tcgacgtttt cggcgaatgc gcgtgtgtta gccccaccga tgtgagcttc atcgattaac
    84421 tctcgctcga ataacaactc gatatattga gcaaatgacg ctgtacgccc ccgccggtct
    84481 cttcggaggt acacgaacgg ggtgatacat tcgtcatcga cgagcacccg tcgaaccatc
    84541 tcagtacttt cgacgtcgtt cacctcggca gcgttgaaga tgagtccgtc ttcaagttct
    84601 atccacgttg gttggatcgc actgaggaac gattcgatct cctcggctgg aagtggcggt
    84661 tcgccaacaa catctaacac cgcattgact gcgtggatcg tttcagaacc gattagccct
    84721 tcgtgttcgt cgggaatatc aacctgctcg atagtccctc cgcggcgttc gatctctttt
    84781 tgcatatatt cgtgcaacac cgggtgttgc tcgccgctca caacgtgtgt tcccgctggg
    84841 accgaccgcg caaacgaacg tgcaaggtct gtcctggtct ttccaagggt atctgtgtgg
    84901 tcctgacgga cgtttgttaa cacgatgatg tccggatcgg tcagacgctg gttgaacagc
    84961 cgggtcgtgt attctgtgat accctgattc tcgaagatag cgacgtcgtc cggctcgtac
    85021 gcatcgagtt cggggacgaa ctcagcgatg agactgatat tctcgtagag cgtcgttcga
    85081 ggcccccgtc gttcgatagg atggacctcg ccgttgtgga tcagtagtgg atggttgccg
    85141 gtgatcttcg tgagcgtgtc gtaccctcgg cggttgaaga cgtcgtcgag ccgttgggtg
    85201 gttgaggatt taccgcgagt ccccgagacg acaatctggg tatcgatctg atcgaggacc
    85261 ttacgatgtc gaatacctct cgttgcttca ctaaccagcc ctgttaaact cgacgagccg
    85321 acttcgattg gcttcgggcc agtcttccac tcgtactctg ccccaaccaa gaacatcggc
    85381 agcgcccccg ccgcatagtc gaggaactgg tccgccgcgg actgtgctgc catttccgtc
    85441 gggaagcgat cggcactatg tcccagtacc ccgtttgtag tttggagccg ccagacccag
    85501 ttgtttcgtt cctccggaag ctctcctgac ggtgtggcct cttgttcgac gattatgtcg
    85561 ggcgcgtcga catcggtgtc tgggaaggac tcttcgttcc ccgatagttc tgcaacagcg
    85621 gcgcgaacaa tgtcaattgc atcgcgtgct gctcgggatg tgtcgtagtg gcggctgccg
    85681 gttgctagta cctccgctgg gcccctaaga cgccacgacc agccgaaccc acggccgtag
    85741 atctcgaagg cagtccgact catgtttcac ccccttcaga gagaaccgac gcagagagaa
    85801 cctcatcttc acccgggggt gacacagtat accagtacgc gacacccagg gcagccaccc
    85861 agagaaccgc tgcaatcccc aggacaggca acgtcagctc ttgtggaaac ccacgaggtt
    85921 ggggagcact gaacagtcga gcgacgatca aagcggggac aaagaccacg atctgaagcg
    85981 ggacgacgag gcggcgctcg aatggtgccg acgcatgcgc gttgtacgcc ccaacacctg
    86041 ccaaaatcgc agtaaagaac gccgacagcc ctcgctcaat tggtacgaca aacgtcagcg
    86101 atactgcggc gaagatcgcg actgcgacag tcactccgag aagcactcgt ccgtaccgga
    86161 gtgtgaggta gttcgacaac tggatgaaac cgaacgatag cgcaagcaaa aggacgtaca
    86221 ggattacgag ccaatagctc gctagcgcgt aaatcgcgag gagaaccgca ccaatgattc
    86281 cgacccgaac accgaaccgg ccccggagcc gttcagatag aactagccca ccagcgaaca
    86341 gtccggccac aatctctcga gagaggatga cagattcggg gtcgatgggc actgcaacac
    86401 ctttgtagat agcgacgtct gccgtcgaag agaagaggac tgggggcgtc agcgcaccaa
    86461 attcacgcgc atatccattg gaaaccagta cccaaccgag cgcagtgagg gtaacgaaca
    86521 acccgatact cgccaagagg tcgtttcggc gatactccgg cttgattcga tggtaattgt
    86581 acgctgcgag tccagggaga atacttccca gaaacgcaac cactcccacc tcaagtccta
    86641 attgcaggat gaaaaagagc gtgactactg gaacggctgt gccgatgacc atcgctgcga
    86701 tgagctcgtc acgaccaaat atcaatgttc gacgacggag gacccacagg ccgacgtacg
    86761 cggctgccgc gctcaacaca aaaacgggga gcatgacgaa gttcttcaaa gagtacacgg
    86821 caagaacggg aatggtgatt gaccctccca tacgataccc ggtgaactga gtgatggccc
    86881 cgacgctcaa gagaccgata acggcgacta gtgtggccac ccacattgtg actatctacc
    86941 agctaatgca cctttattgt ttcaattctg tacggtcgct tactggagag tttgctgtac
    87001 acgtccgtac agttcggatt tattgaaggg cttcgccagg aaatcgtccg cgcctgcctc
    87061 gagcgctcga acgatgtcct cctcccggct ccgagatgtc agtataataa cctgaatgtc
    87121 ctgcatcccg tcgttctctc ggatatggtc cagaaccgaa aacccgtcca tctctggcat
    87181 catgacgtcg agaatgaccg ctttcggtaa tgaatccggg gactcttcta agtactccca
    87241 tgcctccaga ccatctttta cagtctccac atcgaactcc tcactgagac taacatcgat
    87301 catctctctg atgtcttcgt cgtcgtcggc agccagaatt tccgcaggca tactagcagc
    87361 gtatccgtcc cgtttcctta tattgaccga catactacaa ctccctcgat tattgcgctt
    87421 ttcagtgtca gcgacctcga tagcccacga gagtgtctcg caagaaatat ttaaccagtt
    87481 agacagtcaa atctctgtaa ctgtgctcgg tactactgac gaactggacg atccaatccg
    87541 cgtcctctac gtgaactccg atcccgaatt cgcggagttg gttcaaacca aactccaaca
    87601 gacgagtacc gagatcgact gtatacctgc cgacggtatc gacgaagcac tgcaccatct
    87661 tgctacggaa cgaatcgact gtatcgtaac ggcgtactcg ctcgaagatt ccgacggtat
    87721 cgggcttacg gagtcgattc gccagcagaa cgacgatatc ccgatactcc tctttactgg
    87781 acaagggagt gaagaaatcg cgagcaaagc gactcgtgcc ggcgtctcgg actacatccc
    87841 agtccgatcg gagcgtgaca acttcacact actcgcggcc cgcattcgaa cgctcacgaa
    87901 ggctgctcgt aaacaaacgg aggccgagca gaccaaacgg cgcttccgac gaacgctcga
    87961 acgcgcaacc gacgcgattt acgccgtcga cagcgactgg cgcatcgagt atatgaacga
    88021 gaaaatggcc gagcgagtcg accgtgaccc ggacgcggtc gtcggacaaa ccatctggga
    88081 ggagttcccg tcgatcgtcg ggacggaact cgaagacacg tatcgaacgg cgatggagac
    88141 cggcgaacca gtatcgttcg aacagcatct ggaagagccg ttcgactact gggtggaagt
    88201 gcgagcgttc ccagatgacg acgggctgac tgtcttttcg cgtgaaatta ctgccgagcg
    88261 agagcgggaa ctgaaggtag agcgcagtga cgcgattctg gagaacatct acgacgtcgt
    88321 gtccgtcctc gacgagcaag gtgatatcga gttcgcgaat acggctgcaa agcggttgct
    88381 cgccggagat cagtcggccc agctcacagg acaacagctc gaaacggtcg tcggtgaccg
    88441 cgttagcgat tccgatataa cgcgattctc ccaggcagtc gaatcgacgc tcgacgagat
    88501 cgagagcgat ggtgggtcca ccgggttgta cgatacagac ctccaactcg acgtcgtggt
    88561 cgggaccagc gagcggacat tcgacgtccg gatgacgccg tttcagagtc gagcgagtaa
    88621 gcaggtagcc gttgtcgctc gagacgtgac cgaacaaagc gaggtaaagc gtcaattgga
    88681 acgagagcgg gacgcactcc aagacctcca ggcggtcatg ggagaaagcg atgtctcggc
    88741 cgagtcacgc ctccagaatc tcttggaagt cggttgccag acgctcgggc tcgaaatcgg
    88801 catcgtctcg cggattcagg acagcgacta cacggtcgaa gcagttcacg caccggaagc
    88861 cgatatcgaa gttggcgatc agttcgatct cgaatcgacg tactgtgcgg aagtcgtcgg
    88921 cacggattcg gtctgttcgt tcgtcgacgc cgttagcgac gggaaagaga cgcatcctgc
    88981 ctaccgtgag ttcgagttag aatcgtacat cggcgtgcca ctcgtcgtcg acgacacgcg
    89041 ttacggaacc gtcaatttct cgagtccgac aacgcgactc gcgccgttcg gagcgctcga
    89101 acgaacgttc gtcgagctgg tcgcacaact cgtgagtacc gaaatctcgc gtcgtcgtga
    89161 ccgtgccgaa ctcgaacgtc aggagttcct cttcgaccgc gttcaggaca tcgcagatat
    89221 cggtatatgg gaattcatcc catcgagcgg cgagctcatt tggtctgacg gggtccgcca
    89281 gattcacggt gtcgacgagg actacgagcc ctccctcgac gacgcgatcg agttctacca
    89341 ccccgacgac agagagacga ttaccgcagc agtcgaccga gcaatcgaag acggggaacc
    89401 gtacgacctc gacctccgaa tcgttcgacc cgacggcgag gtgcgtgacg ttcgggcgtg
    89461 gggagaatac gtcgacgaca cacagcgcgg cgactcagca cttcggggcg tttttcagga
    89521 tataacggag cgaaaagcga aacgccgtga gcatcgagag ctcgcggagg aatacgaggc
    89581 gttgctcgaa acgtccgggg acgcgatatt cttgcttgac gtcgataccg ctggtgagga
    89641 cccatcattc gagttcgcca gactcagtcc cggatacgag tcacagaccg gaattacgac
    89701 cgaggaagtt cgtggcaaga ccccacgaga cgtgtttggc gaccaggaag gtgctgaact
    89761 cgaggctaat tacactcgtt gcgtcgatca gggtgcccca atctcgtatc gcgaagaact
    89821 cgacatcggt gacggtgctc agttctggga gaccagcctc gcaccggtcg tcgtcgatgg
    89881 cgagactgtt cgaattgtgg gtatcgctcg aaacgttacc gagcaagtcg aacgagagcg
    89941 tgaactcgaa gcaacgaacc agcgactgga atcgctcatc gaggccacgc cactcacagt
    90001 tatggaaatc gacacggatg ggaccgtcat ccgctggaac gacgaggctg aaaccatgtt
    90061 cggctggtcg caggacgaag tgcttggcga gttcaatccg atggtcccgg acgagcagca
    90121 ggaagagttt gcctcacacc ggcagcgcgt cctgaacggc gagcgaatcc gagcaaagga
    90181 gatacggcga gagacgaaag acggagacga actggacctg ctcttgtcgg tcgcgccggt
    90241 tacaggcccc gacggagaga ctacgagcat cctcgccgtc ttggaggaca taaccgaaca
    90301 gaaacggttg gaagctcgcc tccgctcgct tcaggacacc gcacaatcgc tcagcggcgc
    90361 tgaatcaagc gacgagatcg gagcgatcgc cgtcgatgcc gcggccgaga tactggacct
    90421 cgatatcacc ggaatttggg agtacgacga ccgagagaac gtgctcgtcc caattacgga
    90481 aacgtccgaa gcacgagacc tgtttggcga gtccccccgg ttcactcctg gagacagtct
    90541 cgcttgggac gtgtttgagt ccggagaaac ccaggtatat gatgatatcc aagctgaggg
    90601 tcaaccccac aacccgaaca cagagatacg gagtgagatt ctcgtcccac taggtgagta
    90661 tgggctcatg tcgacggggt cagtttccac gcaggtcttt tctgagacgg acgtcgacct
    90721 gttccggatt ctcggtgcga ctgtcgaggc agcactcgca cgagcgagca gggaggaaga
    90781 actacaccga cagaacgaac gactcgacca gttcgcgagc gtcgtttccc acgaccttcg
    90841 aaacccgctc tctgtcgcaa tggggttcct cgaaatcgcg gaggagaccg ggaaggcgga
    90901 gcattttgaa aaagtagaat ccgcacacga ccgaattgaa cgactcatcg aggacctcct
    90961 gacgctggca cgtggggaga cgacgatcga ggatgcagaa gagatcgacc tcgagagtat
    91021 tacgacggaa gcgtggggat acgtcgacac ggaggaggca acgcttacag tcgcagatgg
    91081 aattccgaca gtcaccgggg atgcagggcg gctgacccaa ctcttcgaga atctcttccg
    91141 aaatgcaatc gagcacggtg gtgccgacgt cacggtgacc gtgggtggac tagacggaga
    91201 cgatggattc tacgttgagg ataccggcag cgggattccc caggagaagc aagacgacgt
    91261 gttcaaacac ggcgtcacgt ccagcgaggg gggaaccggg ttcggcctct cgattgtggc
    91321 cgacatcgcg aaggcgcacg gttggacggt ttcggtgaca gacggaagca atggcggggc
    91381 acggtttgag ttcaagcggt cgaaatagta cccgttgtca gtgagcaaac cgtgcctgcg
    91441 gtctatgcat tgagagaacc agtctcaact attggggtca taatttctgt atagcatcat
    91501 acgatgtatc caatatcacc gccctcgcag acatatgtta ctatttgcag ttgtgtatga
    91561 accactcctg cacaagccaa agtattaact cactgtgaga aagtcactgg gtaatgaaaa
    91621 tcaccgattc aaaatcacac caacacgcag cgagcgggtt aatcccggtg agcacgcgtg
    91681 aatcagcagt ctgactccca gggtttagag gtcgaagcgg aggcttcaga gaacgagacg
    91741 aggagcgccg ctacaagtgg tctcagataa gtctcgccga acttgccagc gtcgtccact
    91801 gcgtcaatct gcgttgtgag tgacgtcgat tcatctggta cgcttgtcag ggcagtaggt
    91861 ttccatctac gtacgaactg cagtcaatcg ggatttcctg ccaaatcgct tgtatcgaac
    91921 tgtaactcgt ccacccctca ccctccagaa gctctccaca cgcctcacag aattcctgct
    91981 tcgaacagtt gccgttcttg tggagtaagt agagcagata ggagggagcg actgcgacac
    92041 cgtattggtc tcgttcctcg aaggttcgac ttatcgattc tcgacctctc tgatccatga
    92101 gaacgacgaa cgtgtagctt tctgggtgct gttcgagttc ttgctctaac gactgttcac
    92161 cagcgtccgg tccgtgcggc cggggaacgc tattgattgt ggtgaatgct gtgtttgagc
    92221 tgtcttcaaa cggtttgagt gccgctacac tcccatcgtg aatccacttt tgacggcttc
    92281 catcaggtgc atattcagac ttgtcgcgag tgtgtcgctt caactcatga atgcagacgt
    92341 tcgtcgtcgt cagattaaga ttgcctacaa ccttcggcca cagagatgta tttgctacag
    92401 aaatgagtgc gtcagtatcc acaagaacag ggtgccgtat ctcgtctgaa cccattcgtt
    92461 acttgttctg gaagacgcca tcggtactga gcgtctccgc cttcccgact gcctcgcgtt
    92521 ctcgttcgat atcctcgagc agatcgccga tgagaatctt tgcaacgcct tcgtccagtt
    92581 ctccgttgag gtactgttgg tgcaactcga ctcgctcttc attcgagagt acttcccgaa
    92641 gcttctcctt gagaccctct cgagcgagtt cactaatgtt aatccctccc aggcgcatct
    92701 cactgaggcg ttgacttgct cgtttctcgt cagcccccct aaactggatt ttgtcgttgt
    92761 ttgttgccat ggtaaccgga gataatcgct ctacgaatat atttgttgtg accagccatc
    92821 cgtgtcatga cacactgctc tggtggcaag accttcgtaa tgattaagag aagttctctg
    92881 tctgttgcac gtcgcttctg gcagcgattg gtgaggttgc tgcggccgtg ctgaactcag
    92941 cgcgcaagtc ggtcatacca ttttcctgta cctcagccca gatctacaga aaacatttga
    93001 caaatgaatt gaaagtcagg gttgtgccct tccattcacg tcgcaacatc cttgtttagg
    93061 tgcagtagta atcacttcac ttgctggatg tacttctcca tctcaatcgt cgcagcgcac
    93121 tagggagagt cccacgacga caattggttc ttcgccgtca gaaacctcaa cagaagcccc
    93181 gactacgact ccagagtttg atgcagcaac gctttccgct agcgcgtctg ttgttgccca
    93241 cgcaacgggc gaacacccgc caagaattga acttgccctc actaatgggg ctgaacgggc
    93301 ggtcccaatc acgccaaaaa agggaggtgg acttccgctt gagtatctct ccccttttaa
    93361 cagtgagacg gcacgactgt tcgcgtttcc tgcgaatcct gaacacgtgt tcatttctgg
    93421 tgccgatatc ccatcagaac ctgtgaacga ctgctggcga ttccctgacg gtgaaaatat
    93481 cggtattgcc gtggaaaacc tcgatttctc ggttaggctc aatcccgatg acacatacac
    93541 aatagaccat cacctgtact acgctggccc tgagggcacc tgtgtctccg aaggagtcta
    93601 ccagacaaca gcgcaggtaa aattggccga aacgatggag tccgggccag ttctttccct
    93661 tgcatatgag ctgacggttg gggacgatgg ggttgattct gttaccgtag aagcgacgcc
    93721 agtaaagtga tacactcgaa aacttcgcta acggctgttt agcatcggac ggactgaaat
    93781 gtgggatggt cgtctgctga acccatcctc tgcatatgtc acgccgatcc tgtcaaggaa
    93841 tgaaggtttc aactagtccg ttttttagct aactcaaacg gccatctcac agagaggggt
    93901 catttcgagt gttcagcaca catccaacgg aagtgctgtt cgaatatggt gggtctgtat
    93961 actctctgct cgagaaagag acagaggtgg tttcgagtgt tctaccttac gcctacgtac
    94021 gctgcttagt acttccacca tatgctttac tctctcggca atcaacgaat tttgatcccg
    94081 tgcacattat tccaagggaa cactcgaaag tacccctccc actaatatat gaatacagaa
    94141 cactcgaaac actcgaacca tacacttata ctactatatc agaaagttcg gaacatcaat
    94201 gggtggcctg ttcgaggacg tcgaagacga aatctactgt gagaagcgtg tcttgaaaga
    94261 agagtaccag ccagatgaga ttctcgaacg cgatgccgag gttgaagagt acaaacacgc
    94321 gctgaccgac gcgctcttcg gtcgcagccc cgacaacatc tttctgttcg ggaaagcggg
    94381 tgtcgggaaa actgcggtga cgaacttcgt gcttagtgaa ctccaacgcg aagcacttcg
    94441 tcgggatacg gcggacgaaa tccacgtcac gaaggtcaat tgcaacaacc agagcgtcta
    94501 ttcggccgtt cgccacctcg ttaacagtct ccgccccgag ggcacagcct cgttcccgaa
    94561 gaagggacca tcaacggcag acgcattcga agaattatac gaacagatgg aacgtctcgg
    94621 aggaacccat ctgtttgtcc tcgacgaaat tgaccactta tcagaccccg atccgctact
    94681 ctacgagttc ccacgagcac gtgcgaacgg acatatcaaa gaagccaaag tcggccttat
    94741 cggaatttca aacaactaca cattccgtaa cacactctct gcaaaagtta agtcgacact
    94801 catggagcac gagatctcgt tttcaacgta cgatgcaggc gaactccaca ccattctcag
    94861 cgaccgcgcg cagcgtgcct tcgtcgatgg tgcatgcgta gacagcgcta tttcggcatg
    94921 tgctgccttt gctgcgaaag atgacgggag tgcccggcaa gcgattgact tgcttcgtga
    94981 agccgcagac gctgcccaaa aagacggggc tacaacggtt actgcagagc acgtcgagag
    95041 agtccgagaa caggtcaacc gtggtcagct tcgcgataaa atcgatgacc agaccatgca
    95101 tgcacagctg gttcttgaag ccgttgcccg ccaacagctg gcagacgacg agtcagtacg
    95161 aaccaaacgt gtgcaaaagc gatacgaggc cgtcgcagat gcgtggggtc acgaccatct
    95221 gacctcgttg aaatcgattc agaaccacct cgatgacctc catatgctcg ggttcctcat
    95281 ccgaaccgac gagaacaagg gccaaaccgg tgggcgaagc tattgctggg aagtcgacat
    95341 gaacctagag acagtcattg aggctcgcga agaaatcgaa cacgatatgc aaccgcccga
    95401 gtgaacacag gcttcctaga cggaagcttg ttcgcggtac gacacaccca attgactgtt
    95461 tgagttagcc cactccagca caagccaaag tattattttg ctgtgaagta cagcagagac
    95521 caatggaatt cgccggctca gaatcgtccc ggaacacgcc aaacggtctt ttggacagta
    95581 aacctgcatg acaaagcagt ccaccacaca ggaatctgag gacgaatcca cggactcaaa
    95641 gacacgcagt cgtcgctaca actggtcgcg tatggacctc gacgaactca ccgacgtcta
    95701 ctggcaagac attgcaccga agcgatatcg cgatgggttc gatgaggatc gagacgtacc
    95761 aacctacgac tggcttactg aacacggata cagtgggatt gcgtacgcgt tgcgtgagca
    95821 tcatgacctg acgcccaagc agttcttcgt cgacgtcgtc ggcctcgaag acgaggcgtc
    95881 tgatgagtgg gattggaacg tcgatcacaa agaaactgtc aacactctag aagtgtatct
    95941 caactcgata caaactcgtg gtggacgggc agagagcacc gtcgagacac accggacgag
    96001 attagcaaag tgggttcgga cgtaccggga gttgcacggc acggacgcgt tgctcgaacc
    96061 gctatccgac ctcgaccagc aaccgcggga aatagaacgc tgtctcgccg tcctcgacgt
    96121 gttcgacgat gagttatcga ctgatcggtc gaagctcgag tatctgcacg tcgccagagc
    96181 gtggtatgca ttcgtgaaac gtcggaagta cgcgaagtat aatccactct cggaggctgg
    96241 cgaagagttc ggctgggaag caagcgagcc ggacccacag gcattgtcgg cgtcgcaggt
    96301 gcgtcgaatc tacagtgagg tggattcgcc cgaagcggag ttgctcgtgg ttgcgcttgc
    96361 tggctggggg ttacgtcctt cggaggtcgc tgcgttgcac gtcgatcaag tggtactcga
    96421 cgctgaggac gcacatctat cgttcggtga cggagagcgg aagaacggcc ccggtgaagt
    96481 gacgttattg tacggtgtgg acgtcgttgc tgaccggatt gatgtgctta ctgaccgaga
    96541 gaactggaat gggtatctgt tcccgtctcg gtcgtcttcg acaggacacg tgtcagttag
    96601 tacaatacgt cggcggttca aacagcttgc tgacactgct ggcgtggttg ttgatggtga
    96661 gacaccgacg ccgaagatgg gacggcggtt ctggtactcg gcgtatcagg aagctgttgg
    96721 tgaggttcta gaaggattgg agggcgttgc tgaagaccag gggagttcgt cgacggaggt
    96781 cgtgcttcgg aactatctgt cgagagagca agagcggaag gcaaggcgta gacggatgta
    96841 cgagaagttg gaggcggtat ttgaatcttg agcccactcc tcccttccta agaaagacca
    96901 aattcgatgt tgataccctg ggggtcgcaa tctatggatt cgactgatcg agaaagttcg
    96961 ctaaacccac gccgagtcgg gtgagataat gcacaatttg aataaactct atgttgttat
    97021 acaaagtcta tctcaaaatc cggctttgga ttaaacttgg aatcagatca gaggaaacta
    97081 actcgatgta agcctatcgc gcacacacga atcatccaac acttggtgat tcaatttccc
    97141 gatttacact cttctaaggg aacagtggaa tctccaaatt ttctcaatga aatgatttat
    97201 ctattaatga ggacaccacg ctgccatgtc taatccctcg gtatctctcc acgacaagat
    97261 tctcaatgaa tttgggaacc gaattcagga atcggaagac atccctcccg agcttgtaga
    97321 aaagcttgag gagctggacc ggtacgggct tgagtccacg gaaagcatcg aatctgcact
    97381 tgatgaggtg gtggacgatg cgcctgaata gactcaaaat agaagagttc agaggaatca
    97441 gatgcacaga actcgaattt agcgacaagg ggattctaat ctatggtcca aacggtgttg
    97501 gtaagagtag tactcttatt gcgttagaat atttgctgac cggcaccgtt tccagactaa
    97561 ctggtagagg ggcaggacgc aagccacttg agcatgctct ggtccataaa aaggcagact
    97621 cacgtgaaga cagtaaagtc actgctgaat tctcgcaccg aggagaatct gtggaaatca
    97681 gacggtgtgt ggccgatggt gagctcgagg ttctctcatc aaactcagct acaacgaccg
    97741 cgctagcgga gttgacttct gccgttgagg atcagcaaaa cgtcctttca agacaagagc
    97801 tgcttcagtt tattaatgca actgattcag accgcagtaa ggctctcaat acgattctcc
    97861 ggatagatga tatcgatgaa tatcggatga ccctccagcg agcacacaga aatatatcaa
    97921 ataaacttga taaagcaaaa aatgatctga gtgattcgca gaaggatttc tacacagaac
    97981 tggaagacgg ggtcgagaag gttccgactg ccaaccctca gtcgattgcc tcagagacat
    98041 ctgcagttaa agcaatcaat gaacttcggg cgtattacga cgctgaccca ctctctgaac
    98101 tggacgaggg ggaatttact gtcggcatac gggaacctgc acagccaatc cagcatccac
    98161 tggccagcac agctacgacg agcaagctcg gtgagattga ccaattctcc gcagctctgg
    98221 acgatctggt cttgacgcct ctggaagagt tgcatgaacg ggtcgagaca ctgaacacgg
    98281 cagtagagct tcgtcgtgat gttgaagccc agaatctcct tgaacaggga gaatcgatag
    98341 tcactcacga ttcgacacaa tgtccactct gtctgtcgga gtacgacggt accgaactcc
    98401 tcgaattaat aaatgaacgt cagaataatg cagccgaagc gaagagtcta cagcagcata
    98461 tacaggacca acaacagtca atcaaagatg cagttaagca agttctgact caggtaaatc
    98521 aagtctgcag agatctggat acccaactac ccgacagcgc tgaagaccta tccaggtata
    98581 ctgagatact ggcccagttc tccgagaatc tcgcctcgtt tgacgaggaa ctcgatagtg
    98641 gtggcttgct tgaagtgccg cacatgaacg actcaccagc tacaattcgt gattcgctac
    98701 tccctgatga gctggaggtc acgattaccg aacttctcga tattgctgag tcagtcggtg
    98761 aacctgagga ccagttcgct gcttacggtc atctcaacag agcagaggtc cgttttgagc
    98821 aatatctcga ggatgaacgg attgcggaac gtttggacaa acagaaacaa attgccaagt
    98881 atctagaatc cgaattccag accgtccgta agaaactgct tgacgaaaca cttgaggaaa
    98941 ttcggattca gatcaatgag atgataaatc tcgctgcgag cgaactcatc ctccaagaag
    99001 actacaaact tgagtcgaca gacactggaa tcgagttccg cgttcctttc catgacggca
    99061 gcacccagcg cccgaatcaa atctttagtg agggccagca ggacatcgtt ggtctctcac
    99121 tcttccttgc gatggcgaac gtcggctgtg taaattctgt tgaactcata ctgttagatg
    99181 acgtgctctc ttcggtcgac gccgaacaca ggtcacacgt ggctcgcatt cttgattctg
    99241 aactcggtga gaggttccag tttattctca caacacacga cctcgtctgg agcagacacc
    99301 tgcggcagac aagtcatatc gactcggaca atgtcgtaca tatgagcggg tggagttacg
    99361 aagcaggagt ccaccgacat cacgatatta ccgacccaca gcagaacatt gagttccatc
    99421 tcagaaacaa tgatttgacg gctgcagcag cctggggacg aaagacggca gagttctacg
    99481 caagcaaggg ttgtgagaag ctggcagtcg atgtgccgta tcgaaagatc gagaaacttt
    99541 cattgagtga ttatctccat gcgttaatgc ctgagttggt cgatattcta aaagacggaa
    99601 cggtcgacga tgacactgtt tacgacgatg agacacagga agatatggtt gacaggtttg
    99661 ctagcattca gaccttcata gatcagaacc actggggcat gaataagaac gttcattact
    99721 ctgagccgga gttcgcaagt tactctgagg tagaacttcg agagaacctt agtattctag
    99781 acgatctggc tgatgtgctg tactgcagct gctgtgacac ttggcgaacg gagcgcaatg
    99841 atgggttcgg gtgcgattgc agtatattgg tcaaatcatc ataggcagac aaactaactt
    99901 ttttgcgctg agatagactg aagcgttact attgattgac actatttcaa ggcacataac
    99961 atcacgtcgg taggagcaac tcaggaagtg acacatttga tttttggatt cattcttggg
   100021 gacttcggtt cctgtgctga ttctggtttg agtggattgt tccgacgaca cgtttttgaa
   100081 acccacatga gtctgatagt ccgtgtcaat tacacgagcg aagtctatcg attctctcta
   100141 cgaggaatgc aaggattttg accttgtgct cgtgccggac gcgccgatgg caagcgccct
   100201 gaaccgacgt ctcgaccaac cccacttcgg acccttcgcg atcaccccac ggcgcctggc
   100261 ggctcgacgc cgagaacagg ccgaagatcg actcgcgttt ctcgaaatca tcgagacgac
   100321 tgatctcaac tggaaggaga cgtcctatgc gatcgggaac atcctccagt gttgggagta
   100381 ccagggaacg gctgacgctg ttctcgacta cggccaattc gcgacgacgg caacgcacac
   100441 cgctgtcgac tgcatcgccg atatggacac gacgtccaag cgtctcaccg agtacagcat
   100501 cgacgccgac acgtcggtcg ccgtcgtcgg attcaaacat ctcactgaac tcgaacgctc
   100561 ggttcttcct ccagactacg agactatcaa cccgttcacc gaagagtcgt tcgaccatcc
   100621 accgtttcga atcctcgact caccggccgc aatcgtcgac gccgtcctcg acacggtctc
   100681 ctccgaaaat gccggcgacg tggctgtcgt cctcgatgca gccagtcagt actcctcgct
   100741 cattgaatct gcgctggaag ccgcagatat tccatactac ggcggtccag ggttcaccga
   100801 cgatgcacgt caccgagcat tcctgcagtt gcttcgaagt gcgcacgctg gccgagatac
   100861 gcgggttggc gacgttcgac cactcctcac ccagctcggg atgcccatcg atatcgagca
   100921 cgacgagaag cgtctctacg atctcgacca ctcggaagta gactggctcc tcgaattccg
   100981 tgacgagatt cgcaccagca cgttcgagga agccatcgac gcatacgagg cggtcacgga
   101041 cacaaccatc gacgcgttca gagacgaact cgcgacgctc ggcctgctcg acgacgtcgt
   101101 caccgaacca gcagttgacc gactcgagtt ctatctgcag tcctacgaag tgcctgtgga
   101161 ccgcgaaaac gaaggtgtcc tgctggccga tgcgaaatcg gccgcgcacg tcgaccgcgc
   101221 cgtcgtgttt tacctcggcc tcgacgaagg gtggacacat tcatcgcctc gtcgcccgtg
   101281 ggttgaccga gaccaggagt tcgagcggaa catccgacag ttccagctcc tcttgcagaa
   101341 cggtgtcgac cagtattacc tcgtacagga taccaacggt gggtcgccag tcaccccgtg
   101401 tttgtacttc gaggaactgt tcgacgagga tttcgaccga ttcagtgacc tggactcact
   101461 acagcactca cgagcgtttc gaccaacgca ggacggattc gagcgagaag cgctcgacgt
   101521 ttcgcctgag gaagtcaccg cactgagcca gtcgagtcta aatacctacg tcaactcacc
   101581 tcgcgattac ttcttcagtc gactcgtcga caaccccgac aaggagcact tcagggaagg
   101641 gaacctgttc cacgacttcg cagagttcta cgtctcacat ccggacgtca tcacgacgga
   101701 cacactcgat gaggtcgcca cagtcatgct cgatgaggtt gatccgttcc tccggggcgt
   101761 cgatcgggag gtccgactca ccaagtaccg cgtcggcctc cagaccatcg tcgaattcct
   101821 cgaagcaaat ccgcctcaga gtggcggctt caggacaccg gatagtagct ggggagagaa
   101881 tttcttcgcg gagtattacg accagcccat agattcgtca actaccgaac gctggttcga
   101941 aaacaccgat ctcgggttga aggggaagat cgacctcgtt cacagctcta ctcgactcct
   102001 cgactacaag agtggcgcaa agaagtcggc atactccgtc gtcaagcact cagcgcttga
   102061 ccccccaagc gacaaaccga attttcaagc actcctctat ctcgctcacc agcgtactga
   102121 gcatccgggt gaggaactcc agttcacgtt cttccacttc ctcgaaacgc tcgacgatgt
   102181 ggtgactggg gatgggtctc tcgagaattg tttgacgaca gtaacgtatt atcccgttac
   102241 gtatgaggga tacatcgcga gagaagacac cttcaccgaa ttacaggaag aagcggcgaa
   102301 cgactgtaac aagaccttct ctcaggtaga gtacgaggag tatctggcgt tcttggatgt
   102361 acacgagttc ccggagacga gagacaaggg tgaactcatg gaatccgcgt ttgcccgcct
   102421 cttgacggag cagatgaagc agagtgttgg ggactacaag tacgtaaaga agggttgtaa
   102481 gcaggctcta agacacttac tccgtattcg caaccagaac tatttcgcgg gcgatgtaga
   102541 cgcgttcgag cagttcgtcc aagatcgtct ttcggagttg aacgctcgcc gtaccggtga
   102601 cgaacgcttc ccggttcagg gactcggcgg cgacccgaac tatcggtacg tggataaccg
   102661 ggactgcatc ctggagggtg gttcgcgatg accgcgccga acgaccaaca gcaggacctc
   102721 atcgacagca aacagggcat tcacgtcgtc gacgccggcg cggggaccgg gaagacgttc
   102781 accgtcaccc gtcgatacgc agagatcgtc gaccaggacg acgtcgaacc ggaggacgtc
   102841 ctcctcgtga cgttcaccaa caacgcggcg acggaaatgc gagagcgaat cgtcgccaac
   102901 tgtgactacg ggatgcgtga actcgctgac gcgccgatcc agacgttcca cagcctctgt
   102961 cacgacatcc tcatggaaca cggcttcgag gccccgacgc tcctcggcat cgacgaccgg
   103021 attacggggt cgacgcgtgt cctcgaagac gagaacgtcg aaaaggcgaa gttccgagag
   103081 ttcatccgtc gattcagcga cgatcatccc gagtacgacg acttcttccg cgccgtcgag
   103141 gagccagtcg aactcctcgg gttgatcaat cagctcgcag cgaagggtgt gttcccgacg
   103201 gctgatgact ggtaccggaa tggcgagcgg catttggatg gtgacttcgc ggcgttccgt
   103261 gagatcttcg acgaactgaa ccagccccgg aacgacggga acaagcagtc caagctgcgc
   103321 tcgaaactcg gaggctacgg gaacgacacg tgctatctcc cagacgcgcc cgaggaagac
   103381 gagattcgtg gcggatgggg agagaagcaa gttcccgctg ccgtcgcacg actcgcgttt
   103441 gacgaacagc gagagggcct caagaatttc gtccacgacg tctatcacga gtacttggag
   103501 ttcgcgctca gtcggaacta cctcaacttc agcttcctcc aactattcgc gttcgtcctg
   103561 ctctgtgacg accaccgact ccgcgacgac gttgccttcg agtacgtgat gatcgacgag
   103621 ttccaggact cgagcgagat ccagttcaaa ctcgccctcc tgctcgcgga cacgaacaac
   103681 gtctgtgtcg tcggtgactg gaaacagagc atctactcct tccagtacgc tgccgtcgag
   103741 aacatcaccg agttcgagtc ccgactggat cgcttcgtcg acgaactcaa cgaggaccac
   103801 gagcgagtgt catgggcgac tcgcccgatc atcgatatcg aactcgttga gaactaccgg
   103861 tcgacgcagg ccctcctcga cttctccgag cacagcctag tgacacccgc tgcgagcaag
   103921 gacgacgtcg acgaggcggc cgtccgagac cgcatcgtgt cgctctcctc gaacgccgcc
   103981 cacgagaact ccagcatcga ggcgatccaa cacgaagacg aacacgaggc cgttctgacc
   104041 aagatacagg agatcgtcgg gaacgacgcg tatcaggtcg aagaggacga tgaacttcgc
   104101 ctcccggagt acagtgacat cgccgtcctt acccggactc gtgacttcgg ccgggaactc
   104161 ctctctgtcg ccgaggagta cgggttgccg atggcgtacg agggcggtat cgagttattc
   104221 cggtctgacc cggcgaagct tctgctggct tggctgcgga ttctcgaatc cgacgccgag
   104281 cgagggtggg cggtcgtcct cgaggaagct ggctacacgc tcgacgaggt caaacacatc
   104341 ctcgataccg aggcgtaccc cgccaacatg cagacgttca agtcggagct tgcgtcgctg
   104401 gagacggtcg gtggggttgc gcagcgcgtg ttctcccagt acgactacga cggggcgtat
   104461 gccgacgtgc tgctgacgac gatacagtct gtccacagcg cgacgacgtt gacacgaggt
   104521 gacctcatca ggttcatcga acggggcatc gaggacggaa gcactcacga ggtccacgcg
   104581 agtgccggca cgaactcggt aacggtccag accatccacg cagcaaaggg actcgaacac
   104641 cctatcgtcg tgctcgcgaa catgaactca caccgcttcc caccgtcggg tgggaacagt
   104701 aacgcgatca cgttcgacga tccgatcgga ctccgtcagc ggaaggtcta cgccgacgac
   104761 cacgggtatc cccacattca cgacaactgg cggagtgacg tcctccggaa gtgcctgccg
   104821 cgtgggtacg acgaggaacg gcgcttggtc tacgtcgcaa tgacgcgggc tgagagccat
   104881 ctcgtgttcg ctgcgggtga atccccgaat acgttcatcg aagaactccc ggtcgacctc
   104941 gaggaactag agccagacgt tcaggaagcc gacatcagcg agacgacgca ggcgcacttg
   105001 cagattgctg tgccgacgcc agacggtccg gtcggacact cgccgcacac gctcatgcgc
   105061 gacgacgtgt tcgaggaggt cgacgacgga agagggacgg cgttcggaac gcagacccac
   105121 gagttcgctg agcggtacgt gctagaagga gacgtcgaac cctcgaacgc cgacgagcgt
   105181 cacatcaagt cattcttgga ctcgctcgac ggtgagttgc gagtcgagga ggacgcgtat
   105241 ctcccgctca ctgtcaacgg cgagcaggtt accatctcag ggatcgttga cctcgttcac
   105301 gttcgtcctg atactgtcga gatcatagac ttcaagaccg acctggggcg gcacgctgag
   105361 gatgagtatc ggaagcaact cagcgtgtac tatcacgtgt tggacgagtg gttccctgac
   105421 cgggtcgtga ctgctgggat cttctacact gccgaggggg atcgcgttga cattgatcca
   105481 ctaacgagag cgaatctcat cgagctaata gccgaacaac agggtttggg aaccagcact
   105541 gccgagtaga tctcgctgta ctctctagat ggcctcttga acggtgtcgt cgaacacaat
   105601 caaaatctgt tcggggacaa gttgtttgac agtcacggat ccttcaacga atccaatcgt
   105661 cactcaagga cgaagtggtt tacttttgta ttgatcgatc ctccgtcggg agaaacatga
   105721 ggccggagac tgcatcaagc ccgagcctcc ccgtcaaagc aagtcctcga cgattgagtc
   105781 gacgcgaacg tccgagatac tctcccagac gctggtcgct taaacaggta caggagcgag
   105841 ttgcgtagag tagcgagaac ttgattgact gggagtccac tacaccatat cgcggatgac
   105901 gtcagcgccg ccgccgagtc ggtcctcaga gttggggagg ttctcgatag cggtttcgat
   105961 gccgacagcg agcgagtagc ggttcgtaac gccctttccc tgtcctcgtc cagttgtctt
   106021 cttcttgagg atgttcgagt gcgagaggtt attcagcttc tctcgatagc gtcggtcaga
   106081 gagactctcg acaccgtact gagcgcagat ctgtttgtgg tagtcgtaga gcttgttcgt
   106141 ctctatccac gttgcgtcgt cgcgaaccgt gtagtacgtg acggccatga gtgcgatttt
   106201 cgcgtgtgtt gggagagaat ggattcctcg ttcgacggcc ctccgttcga tgtaatcgcg
   106261 tgcatcgcga acgtgctgtt ctgtcacgga ttgctctcca gcgtcgtcgg cgagtcggca
   106321 ggcgcggaag accagcttga ttgcctgacg cgcgtcccca gaatcggctg ctgcgaaagc
   106381 cgctgccagc gggatgacgt ccggttcgag cacatcactg actaggactt tgccgtcgat
   106441 cccgttggcc gcgacagtcg gacgggggtc ttcatcagcc ctgtcgacga actctgtatc
   106501 tgtgagcccc ttcgctgcac gacgagcgag gatcgcgcgg agttggttag cgttgtaggg
   106561 agagaactcg atctcgtctt ctccgagtga agagcggacg tctgcgttca ggttctcccg
   106621 gaactgcagg tcgttcgtga tcccgatgat ggagagtcgg acgtcatcaa gctcgagtcg
   106681 ggggagttcg tagagcacgt agtcgtcgtc gccaatggcg tcgatctcgt cgagaattac
   106741 gatgattgtg ccaccgattc tacggagttc cgtcgtgacc atctggaaga gcgccttctt
   106801 ttggtggcct ttcggaagct cagcaccggg gcctcgaagt tctttcacca gatgggtgag
   106861 tagatggtag gacttgtcca gccctttgca tttgacgttc accactgtaa cgtcgattcc
   106921 ctgctcatcg gcgaaactct gtagttggtg agttttgagg ttgattgcgg ccgtctttcc
   106981 ctgtccagtg gggccataga cgaatacgtt gagtggcgtt gaccccaacg tggcgggacg
   107041 gagagcactg tggagttcgt cgagttccat ctcgcgctcc ggaagctcac gaggacggta
   107101 ccccttgttt gggttcaaca cgtccatatc gtcgaagatt gtctgctcct cgccgaactc
   107161 tcgcataggt gatttcttgc tggtgactac ataaaacccc cctgtccaat gaagccaaag
   107221 aaagaggggt acgtccactg acaaagaagt ctgttctcgt gtgggaggga gaggggggtg
   107281 cgtccaatgt aatctctcga aagtcgaaga gggtatagac gctgctaaat cccgtggaaa
   107341 atactaagta acggccgatc aaaccagaac tgtattgaac acagagtcgg gtgaatgggg
   107401 ccctttcgaa gtgtggagtg acggagatgc tcagcaaatt acattggacg aacccccctg
   107461 tcggaggagt tgtttctggg gttgcctctg tacgtctcgt tacactggac gcacccctcc
   107521 ctgagcgttt gttgcaacga caaaggaaac gtcacaccaa gtgcagtggg ataatcgttg
   107581 acgcgaatat tcgtcctcaa tgagtgagat gagtttgtct tactcatcgt gagaatgtct
   107641 cagtcagttt cctgatttca acaaataagg gcgtagttgc atggtttcgg tcttgacaat
   107701 tagatctgtt ttctggaact tcggctagtt cagcggcctc ggtctactcg gaatagaagt
   107761 tgatctcgtg ccctcgagaa atcgttggtt acgagaatac tccaaccgcg gtaactggct
   107821 tgagttcggt ccaaacgagg tgggatttat aaccgctggt cgtcctgtat cagacaatga
   107881 ataactcgtc tgatgatagc tacacgcttg acgacgcaag agatgaaatt ggaattcttc
   107941 gtcgcgtaac agacgatgtc gttgaagtga ttcggactgc tgctgatgaa gaagtcctcg
   108001 agtatctaat tgaagaagaa aagctagacg taatccacga tgggaagcga ggattaggac
   108061 gggttcgacg tgctgtcctc gagtctacac tcgcgtctga ccgactcaaa cgcgtcgtaa
   108121 gcctccgtgg tgacgaaaca cctgaggaaa tcctcgtccc acgtgatgtg cgacggaacg
   108181 cgaaagttgc tctcgaagcc ggcaaaccag tcgtcctcta cggaccaact ggaacaggaa
   108241 aaacgacgtt cgcgaagcaa ctcgcccgcg aaaccggaat cggatacgca ctcaacacag
   108301 cgacaccctc ttggacgcca tcagacatca ttggtggaat cagcccggac tacacaggac
   108361 aatcactgag ctatcgaaca aagctcggct gcgtctcaga ggcagtccag cgcgctcggc
   108421 gttttgatgt cgagtatggt gtcattctcg acgagattac ccgtgcagac atctcgaaga
   108481 tttttggccc cctctacacc gcaatagaga atccccacca gaccatcttc gagaccgacg
   108541 agggggaaac catcgaactc gacgagcggg tgaacatcat ctgcacgatg aacatgtccg
   108601 atcggacggt gaacgagctc gacaatgcga ttacccggcg cttcgcgatg atcgaactcg
   108661 acgagtacga agaagacaag cgccgtcaac tgttcaaaga ctggatcacg agccatgtga
   108721 cggaccagac ggacctagat gagaacgaaa ttctacgtct cttcgaacgt gactacgagg
   108781 gtattaatca cggtcacgaa gccacctcac aaggggcaat catgcggttt ggaccgatgc
   108841 actaccgcga cgttgccgtc ttcctcggcg tcgggtgtcg tgatggtggc gagtacgaat
   108901 acgaccagac agacgccgtt ggacaggctt tccgaaccta catcgtcccg cgacttctca
   108961 actccgcggc gttcccacag gtcgaacgta tcgccgaaca ctatagggcg ttgaacgggg
   109021 agttcgaaga attcgacctt tcgcctgcag ctgtgctggc tgagcgtgag ctcgaacaag
   109081 aacgacgaca gatgggctcg tacgaataat gagcagcgtt gacgaagtgt accagtatgg
   109141 gcaggacacg ttcaacgtcc cggaacgggg cgagatccgt atagaggggt gtccaccgac
   109201 cattggcgac caacttcgtc gcgcatcgtt cacacaggag agtcccggag tattcaccaa
   109261 acaccaggaa gcgcttgact ccgacaggga gtacgaggtg gtaactgtca ccgtcgacgg
   109321 ggatgagaac gaggtcatcc acgtcgaagc gacggacatc atcggcgtcg taagcctgac
   109381 gccgtcgtcg aaggtgcagg tcgatccgaa gattgactgg gaacacatct tcgatatgct
   109441 gttagccgtc tacgaccaga accgctccat cgaataccac ggaatcccat tgcgggactt
   109501 cctctccgac gacgttcatc tcgacgacgt tttcgtggtg ctggcgatca actacctcga
   109561 cggactggag actatccagc gccacggctt cattcgggac ttagtcatca ggcgggttga
   109621 tagcctagac ggacgaggcg atatcgatgt cgagcagacc ctgctgaacc acgtccgggg
   109681 aaccatcgag ccgaattgga tccgcaacga gacggagtac gacaacgcgg tgaactccct
   109741 gcttcattac gcggggaaga ctctccttcg gcttttccaa cagaactcgc acgagaacga
   109801 gcacccagcg tacgatcgga tcttctcgga ggttcaccga gaggtacagc ggctcgaagg
   109861 aatgggtgtg agcagcggtc tcggtcgaat ggacgagtac cggcgactca cgctctacga
   109921 tctcccgaag caacggcgat actaccgcaa ggcgttcgac gtctcgaagg ccattatgtc
   109981 gtcatcgctc ggccagcagc ttcgggacgg accgagagag ctcgtcgtcg actatgtatt
   110041 gaatatggag tcactcttcg aacaatactc acaggtcgtt gtcgaacgcg agctcaaccg
   110101 cgtcaagtcc tatgaccatc tggacgaact ggccgacgtc acgcccgtca ggtcgccgtc
   110161 ggtcaacccc ttcgaagacg agtacgaggt ctaccatcag ccagaccacg cggtccaaga
   110221 gggcgaggag acgttggctg tcctcgactc gaagtactac gccgagggcc acgatccagt
   110281 caaggagtcg tcgtcccggt cgcggctgtt cagctacgcg tacctcctac acgcggaccg
   110341 gctcgcgttc ctctgtcccc tgttggaacc gaagcgccgc cggataaccc agaccgacgc
   110401 ggaactgcaa atcgtctctc cagaaggtga gttctcgctg gacggctacg acgccgtcat
   110461 ccacgagtat ctccacgatg tgctcgtcga acgagtgccc gaactcgaag cgttccgggt
   110521 cgtctcggag aacaagctct gcctcgacgg cgtcgcagaa tccgacctat cgcaagcgaa
   110581 gtcgatgagc ggtccgttca cgttcaaaga cgtgcgtgac ttctcgctac gagtcgtcaa
   110641 ggctgccgct gacgaacatt cgtgggaagt tcggaaccgc ttcgacctgg agcaggacgg
   110701 cgactggacg cgagaacaga tcgagacccg atgcaatcgt cggtacgagc atacgacaac
   110761 gtgtgttccc gtgttctgcc gtgaccgagg acaggaatgg gttgatctct acttccttca
   110821 gaacgggaac gggaaggtag agaaggaagg tccgctgaag ctgctgtagt tactcagaac
   110881 ggcgcgacta accaatctcc atcgccctta cgctcgagtt gcggaccgaa cacccgctgg
   110941 agggagtaca actcaccatc ataccggagg tcgtacactc tgccgctccg gtgaaacgtg
   111001 ccctcgacga cgaactgcac ggtagggctc tggtattcaa gatcattcgc gcgctggtcc
   111061 atctcacggg cgagcctgct agctctgtcc tcgtccgcca aggcttctgc gagtccgacg
   111121 acactcacct tgtcgggcac gtcgtcctct tcgagtcgct gtacgaaatc cgctatcgga
   111181 atctggtgct cgaaagtctc gtacgccccc ttgatgacga gattgtagcg tccgggaatt
   111241 tgtccaggtc ctgccattac ccgaacaacc gttatgtggg gacaaaaagg ggca
//
